# Supplementary material for: Lateral gene transfer of anion-conducting channelrhodopsins between green algae and giant viruses
Source: bioRxiv preprint, doi:10.1101/2020.04.15.042127, version 2 (2020-04-23)
Supplement: Submitted to Genbank - Constructs [file 042127_file12.gz › Submitted to Genbank - Constructs.gbk]

LOCUS       Py2087ACR1              1575 bp    DNA     linear   UNA 14-APR-2020
DEFINITION  Synthetic construct Py2087ACR1 gene, partial cds.
ACCESSION   .
VERSION     .
KEYWORDS    .
SOURCE      synthetic construct
  ORGANISM  synthetic construct
            other sequences; artificial sequences.
FEATURES             Location/Qualifiers
     source          1..1575
                     /organism="synthetic construct"
                     /mol_type="other RNA"
                     /clone="MMETSP1445_DN18775_c1_g1_i2"
                     /note="derived from Pyramimonas sp. CCMP2087"
     CDS             1..>1575
                     /translation="MGEGVQYDEQIRKALQWIDLLMSICLLSFFYYQKRIKKRCKFEV
                     LYVAGVGSITDFVKLFGTSYVPATFKIANNGVTFPWSQYCGWLVTCPVLLIHLSNLAG
                     KEVFNVRRMMKILVAYQILMCSGSTASMMDNGYRWIFYFNGWAFQLLIFRYAYEIFRE
                     SVATMPARAVPLIYRIAVIFYGSWSGFGFFWLLSPTGANVVSKETAKAAYALLDIMSK
                     NLYSMHGWYLRWYILRKADKPTEFVQQEGSSEENQPKELKILLVEQDEVFGYFFYNML
                     VQHSCAVDMAKDANEVMQKTLTVGVQYDMIMINHDLARANNYQIMADIRKSLFMLPVI
                     AYGRNIPKDDMDNRNATGIDDFLVAPFPDSEIRNKMTRWSRRASVNPEIMQNMNNIVA
                     MANSPATTGSVQAGIKHAPMSAGKPVPMGGGGKPAPSPLTFLSGGNPLLAKMGPRAGP
                     TPTDMKPPAYPNPTFQSIPEGGDEKKEKEKETASLNSKLDLLMQQLVDVKTSTNQANL
                     EMQQRLEKQEQLYQQQQ"
                     /product="Anion-conducting channelrhodopsin Py2087ACR1"
                     /note="mammalian codon-optimized"
ORIGIN      
        1 atgggggaag gagtccagta tgatgaacag attaggaaag ccctgcagtg gattgacctg
       61 ctgatgagta tttgcctgct gagttttttc tactatcaga agaggatcaa gaagagatgc
      121 aagtttgagg tgctgtacgt ggcaggagtg ggaagcatca ccgacttcgt gaagctgttt
      181 ggcacctcct atgtgcccgc cacattcaag atcgccaaca atggcgtgac ctttccttgg
      241 agccagtact gcggctggct ggtgacatgt ccagtgctgc tgatccacct gagcaacctg
      301 gccggcaagg aggtgttcaa tgtgaggaga atgatgaaga tcctggtggc ctatcagatc
      361 ctgatgtgct ctggcagcac cgcctccatg atggataacg gctacaggtg gatcttctac
      421 ttcaacggct gggccttcca gctgctgatc tttcggtacg cctatgagat ctttcgcgag
      481 tctgtggcca caatgcctgc cagggccgtg ccactgatct acagaatcgc cgtgatcttc
      541 tatggctcct ggtctggctt tggcttcttt tggctgctgt cccctaccgg cgcaaacgtg
      601 gtgtctaagg agacagccaa ggccgcctac gccctgctgg acatcatgtc caagaatctg
      661 tattctatgc acggctggta cctgcggtgg tatatcctgc gcaaggccga taagccaaca
      721 gagttcgtgc agcaggaggg cagctccgag gagaaccagc ccaaggagct gaagatcctg
      781 ctggtggagc aggacgaggt gtttggctac ttcttttata acatgctggt gcagcacagc
      841 tgcgccgtgg acatggccaa ggatgccaat gaagtgatgc agaagaccct gacagtgggc
      901 gtgcagtacg acatgatcat gatcaaccac gatctggcca gggccaacaa ttatcagatc
      961 atggccgata tcagaaagtc tctgttcatg ctgccagtga tcgcctacgg ccggaatatc
     1021 cccaaggacg atatggacaa ccgcaatgcc accggcatcg acgatttcct ggtggcccca
     1081 tttcccgatt ccgagatcag gaacaagatg acaagatgga gcaggcgcgc cagcgtgaac
     1141 cctgagatca tgcagaatat gaacaatatc gtggccatgg ccaatagccc agcaaccaca
     1201 ggctccgtgc aggcaggcat caagcacgca cctatgtccg ccggcaagcc tgtgccaatg
     1261 ggaggaggag gcaagccagc accttctcca ctgaccttcc tgagcggagg aaacccactg
     1321 ctggccaaga tgggacctag ggcaggaccc acccctacag acatgaagcc ccctgcctac
     1381 ccaaatccca cctttcagag catcccagag ggcggcgatg agaagaagga gaaggagaag
     1441 gagacagcca gcctgaactc caagctggac ctgctgatgc agcagctggt ggatgtgaag
     1501 acctccacaa atcaggcaaa tctggaaatg cagcagcgac tggaaaagca ggagcagctg
     1561 tatcagcagc agcag
//
LOCUS       PymeACR1                1608 bp    DNA     linear   UNA 14-APR-2020
DEFINITION  Synthetic construct PymeACR1 gene, partial cds.
ACCESSION   .
VERSION     .
KEYWORDS    .
SOURCE      synthetic construct
  ORGANISM  synthetic construct
            other sequences; artificial sequences.
FEATURES             Location/Qualifiers
     source          1..1608
                     /organism="synthetic construct"
                     /mol_type="other RNA"
                     /clone="MMETSP1169_DN4941_c0_g2_i1"
                     /note="derived from Pyramimonas melkonianii"
     CDS             1..>1608
                     /translation="MMMMAPPESTDAEIAIRKGIEWIDFIMSVSLFAFFYYQKTVKKR
                     CKFEVLYVTGVGGISDFIKVTAATVVPARLTIQENGIKFGWSRYFGWLTTCPVLLIHL
                     SNLAGKEVFDVRRMMKILVAYQLLMCSGATAGMTDKDNIKWGFYLFAVFWLFVVFRYG
                     KSIFAEAKMAMPKRAAPVLYRIMGIFYGGWAAFGITWFMGPEGVGWISPDAAKAVYAV
                     LDILTKNVYAMHGWYLRWYILRKHNKPEEFVEQENVAEENQPKELKILLVEQDEVFGY
                     FFYNMLVQHGSKVDLAKNLSELMAKTSNVGIQYDMIMINHDLAKQNNYQIMFEIRKSL
                     FMLPVISYGRNIPKDEMDNRTATGIDDFLVAPFPDDEVRNKMTKWSRRASVDPSLIMN
                     MSNMAAMANSATAIPGKGAAPTMSFGTGVRHSDAGPGVNKGGFKMGAIGEEATDCDNW
                     VEPRQGARHPPANDGSADLNSKLDLLMRQLEDVKSSTSAQTREMQQKMDQQQKAFEQQ
                     QQQMMMSQQMMQQPQQMMQQPQQMMQQP"
                     /product="Anion-conducting channelrhodopsin PymeACR1"
                     /note="mammalian codon-optimized"
ORIGIN      
        1 atgatgatga tggccccccc tgagtctacc gacgccgaga tcgccatcag gaagggcatc
       61 gagtggatcg acttcatcat gtctgtgagc ctgttcgcct tcttttacta tcagaagacc
      121 gtgaagaaga gatgcaagtt tgaggtgctg tacgtgacag gcgtgggcgg catcagcgac
      181 ttcatcaagg tgaccgcagc aacagtggtg cctgcaaggc tgacaatcca ggagaacggc
      241 atcaagtttg gctggtctag atacttcggc tggctgacca catgcccagt gctgctgatc
      301 cacctgagca atctggccgg caaggaggtg ttcgatgtga ggagaatgat gaagatcctg
      361 gtggcctatc agctgctgat gtgcagcgga gcaaccgcag gaatgacaga caaggataac
      421 atcaagtggg gcttctacct gtttgccgtg ttctggctgt ttgtggtgtt caggtatggc
      481 aagtccatct ttgccgaggc caagatggca atgccaaaga gggcagcccc tgtgctgtac
      541 agaatcatgg gcatcttcta tggaggatgg gcagcctttg gcatcacctg gttcatggga
      601 cctgagggag tgggatggat ctccccagac gcagcaaagg ccgtgtacgc cgtgctggat
      661 atcctgacaa agaacgtgta tgccatgcac ggctggtatc tgcggtggta tatcctgcgc
      721 aagcacaata agccagagga gttcgtggag caggagaacg tggccgagga gaatcagccc
      781 aaggagctga agatcctgct ggtggagcag gacgaggtgt tcggctactt cttttataac
      841 atgctggtgc agcacggcag caaggtggat ctggccaaga acctgagcga gctgatggcc
      901 aagacctcca atgtgggcat ccagtacgac atgatcatga tcaatcacga tctggccaag
      961 cagaacaatt atcagatcat gtttgagatc cggaagtctc tgttcatgct gcccgtgatc
     1021 agctacggcc ggaacatccc taaggacgag atggataatc gcaccgccac aggcatcgac
     1081 gattttctgg tggccccttt cccagacgat gaggtgcgca acaagatgac caagtggtcc
     1141 aggagggcct ctgtggaccc cagcctgatc atgaacatgt ccaatatggc cgccatggcc
     1201 aattctgcca cagcaatccc aggcaaggga gcagcaccaa ccatgagctt tggcacaggc
     1261 gtgaggcact ccgatgcagg accaggagtg aacaagggag gcttcaagat gggagcaatc
     1321 ggagaggagg caaccgactg tgataattgg gtggagccta ggcagggagc aagacaccca
     1381 ccagcaaacg acggctccgc cgatctgaat tctaagctgg acctgctgat gcggcagctg
     1441 gaggatgtga agagctccac ctccgcccag acacgcgaga tgcagcagaa gatggaccag
     1501 cagcagaagg ccttcgagca gcagcagcag cagatgatga tgtctcagca gatgatgcag
     1561 cagccacaac aaatgatgca gcagccacag caaatgatgc aacagccc
//
LOCUS       vPyACR_21821            1227 bp    DNA     linear   UNA 14-APR-2020
DEFINITION  Synthetic construct vPyACR_21821 gene, partial cds.
ACCESSION   .
VERSION     .
KEYWORDS    .
SOURCE      synthetic construct
  ORGANISM  synthetic construct
            other sequences; artificial sequences.
FEATURES             Location/Qualifiers
     source          1..1227
                     /organism="synthetic construct"
                     /mol_type="other DNA"
                     /clone="SAMEA2620979_21821"
                     /note="derived from a metagenome"
     CDS             1..>1227
                     /translation="MSFDQTICKHIQFIDLLLSIILFIFFYYQKIVKRRCKFEVLYVT
                     GVGSLTDLVKLTITNELPASYVIENNGVLFNWSQFLGWMITCPVLLIHLSNLAGKDVF
                     DVRRMMKILVIYQILMVSGATASMCNNDLKWLFFGVSLISLLKIYIYAHNIFQESREI
                     MPKRANVVINWISFVFYVSWSGFGVSWFFSPNGISFFSDYTTKALFAFFDIMSKNVYS
                     MLGWYLRWYIIRKFDNPEEFVEQYQEEDEKKINILLVENNAIYSHYFDNILIQHGCTV
                     DVSKNIDELLFMTSNNDRQYDMIFMNKTMAIENSYKMMYEIRKRMFMLPVIVYGRDIT
                     EYDMMNRNNTGIDDFLIAPFPDDLLKKKLLQWSRRASINPLLTTNLNTNSNNIMNHID
                     IVIKSLNDLRSSKQFVS"
                     /product="Anion-conducting channelrhodopsin vPyACR_21821"
                     /note="mammalian codon-optimized"
ORIGIN      
        1 atgtcctttg accagaccat ttgtaagcat attcagttta ttgacctgct gctgtccatt
       61 atcctgttca tcttcttcta ttatcagaag atcgtgaaga ggagatgcaa gttcgaggtg
      121 ctgtacgtga ccggcgtggg ctctctgaca gacctggtga agctgaccat cacaaatgag
      181 ctgccagcct cctatgtgat cgagaacaat ggcgtgctgt tcaactggtc tcagtttctg
      241 ggctggatga tcacctgccc cgtgctgctg atccacctga gcaatctggc cggcaaggac
      301 gtgttcgatg tgcggcgcat gatgaagatc ctggtcatct accagatcct gatggtgtcc
      361 ggcgccacag cctctatgtg caacaatgat ctgaagtggc tgttctttgg cgtgtctctg
      421 atcagcctgc tgaagatcta catctatgcc cacaacatct ttcaggagag ccgggagatc
      481 atgcctaagc gcgccaacgt ggtcatcaac tggatctcct tcgtgtttta cgtgagctgg
      541 tccggcttcg gcgtgagctg gttcttttcc ccaaatggca tctccttctt ttctgactac
      601 accacaaagg ccctgtttgc cttctttgat atcatgagca agaacgtgta ttccatgctg
      661 ggctggtatc tgaggtggta tatcatcaga aagttcgaca atcccgagga gtttgtggag
      721 cagtaccagg aggaggatga gaagaagatc aacatcctgc tggtggagaa caatgccatc
      781 tactcccact atttcgacaa tatcctgatc cagcacggct gtaccgtgga cgtgtctaag
      841 aacatcgatg agctgctgtt catgacaagc aacaatgaca ggcagtacga tatgatcttt
      901 atgaataaga ccatggccat cgagaactct tacaagatga tgtatgagat ccggaagcgc
      961 atgtttatgc tgcccgtgat cgtgtacggc agggacatca ccgagtatga tatgatgaac
     1021 agaaacaata caggcatcga cgatttcctg atcgccccct ttcctgacga cctgctgaag
     1081 aagaagctgc tgcagtggtc taggagagcc agcatcaatc ctctgctgac cacaaacctg
     1141 aatacaaaca gcaacaatat catgaaccac atcgacatcg tgattaagag cctgaatgac
     1201 ctgagaagca gcaagcagtt cgtgagc
//
LOCUS       vPyACR_2164382          1206 bp    DNA     linear   UNA 14-APR-2020
DEFINITION  Synthetic construct vPyACR_2164382 gene, partial cds.
ACCESSION   .
VERSION     .
KEYWORDS    .
SOURCE      synthetic construct
  ORGANISM  synthetic construct
            other sequences; artificial sequences.
FEATURES             Location/Qualifiers
     source          1..1206
                     /organism="synthetic construct"
                     /mol_type="other DNA"
                     /clone="SAMEA2623079_2164382"
                     /note="derived from a metagenome"
     CDS             1..>1206
                     /translation="MVSDTRIRETLQVIDLLWSISLFAFFMYQKMCKNRCKFEVMYVS
                     SIGSITDLVKLAFTDYTPASITIKENDIVFNWSQYYGWLITCPVLLIHLSNLAGKDVF
                     DVRRMMKILVAYQILMLSGATASLSEKDSPVKWCFFILAISCLMILYRYAAHIFLESM
                     KIMPKNATSVLKQIAIVFYSSWSGFGFFWIIGPSGLALVSNEISKAGFAFCDILSKNI
                     YSMLGWYLRWYVLRKHDKPDEFINQTETPLKKITILLVDNEHNFLHYFSTILYQLDCD
                     IYVASNINEILINTSKQHCDLIFINYTLAVQNNCKLMCEIRQYLCMIPVVAYGHVIDE
                     THFQNRHLTGIDDFITTPFPDDTIQKKIVQWSRRASVQPNFERNTNIKSKVEQVEMYI
                     NNIKNEYNII"
                     /product="Anion-conducting channelrhodopsin vPyACR_2164382"
                     /note="mammalian codon-optimized"
ORIGIN      
        1 atggtcagcg acacccgaat cagggagaca ctgcaggtca tcgatctgct gtggtccatc
       61 tcactgtttg ctttctttat gtatcagaag atgtgcaaga acaggtgtaa gtttgaagtg
      121 atgtacgtga gctccatcgg ctccatcacc gacctggtga agctggcctt caccgattat
      181 acacctgcct ctatcacaat caaggagaac gacatcgtgt ttaattggag ccagtactat
      241 ggctggctga tcacctgccc agtgctgctg atccacctgt ctaatctggc cggcaaggac
      301 gtgtttgatg tgaggagaat gatgaagatc ctggtggcct accagatcct gatgctgtcc
      361 ggcgccacag cctccctgtc tgagaaggat tctcccgtga agtggtgctt ctttatcctg
      421 gccatcagct gtctgatgat cctgtaccgc tacgccgccc acatcttcct ggagagcatg
      481 aagatcatgc ccaagaacgc cacctccgtg ctgaagcaga tcgccatcgt gttctactct
      541 agctggagcg gctttggctt cttttggatc atcggacctt ccggcctggc cctggtgagc
      601 aacgagatct ccaaggccgg cttcgccttt tgcgacatcc tgtccaagaa tatctattct
      661 atgctgggct ggtatctgag gtggtatgtg ctgagaaagc acgacaagcc agatgagttc
      721 atcaaccaga ccgagacacc cctgaagaag atcaccatcc tgctggtgga taacgagcac
      781 aatttcctgc actacttttc cacaatcctg tatcagctgg actgcgatat ctacgtggcc
      841 tctaacatca atgagatcct gatcaacacc agcaagcagc actgtgacct gatcttcatc
      901 aattatacac tggccgtgca gaacaattgc aagctgatgt gcgagatccg gcagtacctg
      961 tgcatgatcc cagtggtggc ctatggccac gtgatcgatg agacacactt tcagaaccgc
     1021 cacctgacag gcatcgacga tttcatcacc acaccctttc ctgacgatac catccagaag
     1081 aagatcgtgc agtggagcag gagggccagc gtgcagccca atttcgagag aaacacaaat
     1141 atcaagtcaa aggtggagca ggtggaaatg tatatcaata acatcaaaaa cgagtataac
     1201 atcatc
//
