# Supplementary material for: Lateral gene transfer of anion-conducting channelrhodopsins between green algae and giant viruses
Source: bioRxiv preprint, doi:10.1101/2020.04.15.042127, version 2 (2020-04-23)
Supplement: Suppl. File 1 [file 042127_file03.gz › Suppl. File 1 - Metagenomic contigs.gbk]

LOCUS       SAMEA2619399_2980695+         1022 bp    DNA     linear   21-DEC-2019 
DEFINITION  .
ACCESSION   unknown
KEYWORDS    .
SOURCE      .
  ORGANISM  .
            .
FEATURES             Location/Qualifiers
     source          1..500
                     /submitter_seqid="SAMEA2619399_2980695"
                     /note="Biosample:SAMEA2619399"
                     /note="/station=TARA_004 /depth=40 /filter=0.22-1.6"
     source          276..1022
                     /submitter_seqid="SAMEA2619548_2902552"
                     /note="Biosample:SAMEA2619548"
                     /note="/station=TARA_009 /depth=55 /filter=0.22-1.6"
     gene            59..>1021
                     /locus_tag="SAMEA2619399_2980695__0010"
                     /protein_id="SAMEA2619399_2980695__0010"
     CDS             59..>1021
                     /locus_tag="SAMEA2619399_2980695__0010"
                     /note="manual prediction"
                     /product="channelrhodopsin"
                     /protein_id="SAMEA2619399_2980695__0010"
                     /translation="MSSLDKTICTNIQFIDLFVSICLFSFFSYQKYFKKRCKFEVLYV
                     TGVGSLTDLVKLTITNELPASYTIKNNDVTMNWSQFYGWMITCPVLLIHLSNLAGKDV
                     FDVRRMMKILVIYQILMVSGATASMCDNGVKWIFFSVSVISLLNIFRYAFYIFREAKE
                     VMPQKATNIIYIISLVFYISWSGFGVTWFFSPNGVDLISNYTTKASFAFFDIISKNVY
                     SMLGWYLRWYIIRKYDKPEEFIEQYDEKQGKQFKVLLIENNNIYTHYFYNILIQHECN
                     VDIAHNDIDIYENLNNIEKQYDMIFINHEIAKFNQYSIMFEIRKH"
ORIGIN      
        1 ttaaaattaa cacaaccaaa tgaagtagat acaaactact atatacatat tttagaccat
       61 gtcttctctt gataagacaa tttgtacaaa catacagttt attgatctat ttgtatcaat
      121 ctgtttgttc tctttctttt cctatcaaaa atatttcaaa aaaagatgta aattcgaggt
      181 actatatgta acaggtgtgg gttctcttac ggatcttgta aaacttacaa ttacaaacga
      241 attgcctgca tcttacacaa taaagaacaa tgatgttact atgaattggt cacaatttta
      301 tggttggatg attacctgtc ctgttctatt aattcattta tctaatctag ctggaaaaga
      361 tgtttttgat gtgcgaagaa tgatgaaaat tttggttatt tatcaaatac ttatggtatc
      421 tggagctact gcatcgatgt gtgataacgg ggttaaatgg atattcttta gtgtttcggt
      481 catctcttta ttgaatatct ttcggtatgc attttacatt tttagagaag ctaaggaagt
      541 tatgccacaa aaagctacaa atattattta catcatatct cttgtctttt acatatcatg
      601 gtctggtttt ggggtaacat ggttttttag tccgaatggt gtggatctta tttctaatta
      661 caccaccaaa gcatcgttcg ccttttttga tatcatttca aaaaatgtgt attctatgtt
      721 aggatggtat cttagatggt atatcattag aaagtacgat aaacctgaag aatttatcga
      781 acaatatgac gaaaaacaag gaaaacaatt taaagttctt ctgattgaaa ataacaacat
      841 atatacccat tatttttata atattctaat tcaacatgaa tgtaatgtag atattgctca
      901 taatgatata gatatttatg aaaatttaaa taatattgaa aaacagtatg atatgatctt
      961 tattaatcat gaaatagcta aattcaacca atatagtata atgtttgaaa taaggaaaca
     1021 tt
//
LOCUS       SAMEA2620970_1326537        17616 bp    DNA     linear   21-DEC-2019 
DEFINITION  .
ACCESSION   unknown
KEYWORDS    .
SOURCE      .
  ORGANISM  .
            .
FEATURES             Location/Qualifiers
     source          1..17616
                     /submitter_seqid="SAMEA2620970_1326537"
                     /note="Biosample:SAMEA2620970"
                     /note="/station=TARA_067 /depth=5 /filter=0.22-3"
     gene            complement(<2..2011)
                     /locus_tag="SAMEA2620970_1326537_0010"
                     /protein_id="SAMEA2620970_1326537_0010"
     CDS             complement(<2..2011)
                     /inference="COORDINATES:profile:GeneMark.hmm"
                     /locus_tag="SAMEA2620970_1326537_0010"
                     /product="hypothetical protein"
                     /protein_id="SAMEA2620970_1326537_0010"
                     /score="45.771360"
                     /translation="MTYTRVELCHISDLVKHLRTLGYTDEDYPSKKTCIEELKRRGVF
                     QIDVQPARAQLARKQQNASTARSLLPNTKSMTQPRYTEGSLYVNPVFNRQLVFDQSSS
                     QIMQLTDTTSTSTNANQTYSERAHTYDASYQYLTVTNELHVRNKLVLDDKDVNKLVTD
                     VNDSYSNLQTMLNELNARIRELDDKTSDLASMRLPMYNVSKTISYEDIKEKLSDATYG
                     NVAIFDTIDYVTFDGKLLDTTAYLHISFEGSLKKRPEISGLGSDKIVELRIPLPTNIS
                     PDPNPTRLVDTNNALIDVFLHYPVLHNIVNIREEDNGDKKLSILSGGGSRASYIDTTT
                     NEIVLQFTYTVALEQQAPVIFVSLQMSYFVKVPTVDSGGSVNFKAEINGPVRYSTLYS
                     TIQTNTTNTFESERITYVWTVFDEQIDLFINLRKVSQTELKSLLETDGLLLPFRSASE
                     PNIDKIGNSYITYNKSTSNSNQSTNVRDNIVFIIRKSDLNRIYMLPTSSDVLQTTQLY
                     DVNMTIHVSYFRDITDTVDTLRFVDTPEYGFEYGNVVYFKAEDPYKVNFFTTESINQY
                     YLKNKLQLVFNSPSDAANLSYDTSIQGVQTLWEVNVQGNIQTNDTSLGFIRGEIELFG
                     QKYVTSNSIHVINSVITMEVTTVSNVDTIELQLNNIDNARVFDLPY"
     gene            complement(2074..3675)
                     /locus_tag="SAMEA2620970_1326537_0020"
                     /protein_id="SAMEA2620970_1326537_0020"
     CDS             complement(2074..3675)
                     /inference="COORDINATES:profile:GeneMark.hmm"
                     /locus_tag="SAMEA2620970_1326537_0020"
                     /product="hypothetical protein"
                     /protein_id="SAMEA2620970_1326537_0020"
                     /score="23.634205"
                     /translation="MGIPSLFKKLTSQHPNLLTHTIPPGRAHVDTLYIDLNCLIHNAS
                     RNVGVDDSALMEFETVCEHINDEAVIVNTMVALQTMIQKVGPKHVFIATDGPVPKAKM
                     MKQRERRLGHAHSSVVDGKGFDSNAITPGTAFMEKLAERIRSCIYFQSFGCESVIFSD
                     YRSPGEGEQKIFDRLRACVPNDTNTYVIYGMDADLIVLSMASEHYRSIVLCRESTETN
                     DMQYMSVTTCLDLLRVSPDRRRDFVLVLMFGGNDFVPSIEFLKIRNGGWEMIHSQFVS
                     FPHPLVRACDDTICWDHLHQFLSSLVNTEKGTLRAQQHQRQHRSHKPSEDIYQHGFFS
                     DPKHPLHEQYGAQSLRSIVERSEYYEHIFGNADESFVRDASQYFLAAVRWCWDYYLDG
                     TILSWDFYYPYIAGPRLEDVCLYLNDNNVRADTSWFETPMAQHVFTPLEQLLCVLPKR
                     SVHLFPESVRCATEDDSINPIETSFWTTHDTGVLIEPITGQKTIYSNSFLPDIRLEHA
                     VLLADVCSDTLTESELHRSTLEVKT"
     gene            complement(3969..5759)
                     /locus_tag="SAMEA2620970_1326537_0030"
                     /protein_id="SAMEA2620970_1326537_0030"
     CDS             complement(3969..5759)
                     /inference="COORDINATES:profile:GeneMark.hmm"
                     /locus_tag="SAMEA2620970_1326537_0030"
                     /product="hypothetical protein"
                     /protein_id="SAMEA2620970_1326537_0030"
                     /score="34.190832"
                     /translation="MGRDVNAVLRVIREGTLHEQSVYDYPEDIKTNLPMIGLMKHQLQ
                     SIYAMSLLENKQNSENKTEYVVSEIGVLANKVGSGKSLCILGLIAKQPMLCSKDIVKE
                     CHGDMFVMENRSDRNVKASNLIVVPSHLLRTVWLPYMKQTRLSYTCVTKNNVHDPKLG
                     ESVVVLCGAKYYNVLMKHCDWVWSRVIFDEADSIPIPACVKPRANFVWFNTSSIHNLL
                     FYQGYYWKCTDEGLVRITTRGIVNQGYIRNTFRNLKDCSFMETIVVKFNDAYLSDRLN
                     LPPVVHHTHDCKRPYYLHVMNDVVSDNVLSHMHGNDMLGAMESLGCSSSDPNRNIISG
                     LLTQLHERLLKHRLKQDYLTQVRSSVSSTNDKELDAKIEKNDRCVQHVSEQIRTIRDR
                     VNDIVNDEVRHVCPICMETVTPDTACLFSCCLNLYCSSCVKKVVDYEVNQCPLCRTPI
                     VYENIFKLPVSDHVNNKVCNMLPDKNDMLLKLIVNIHHDSSDYHIVVFAMYEESMLSV
                     QSTLYKSMIQFRTLRGNNMQSTLQWFHDTKAGVMIVNAQLHGNGLNLVDISHMIMYQT
                     FAPDLTMQLIGRAHRIGKKNDLHVHTLQYF"
     gene            complement(5795..6700)
                     /locus_tag="SAMEA2620970_1326537_0040"
                     /protein_id="SAMEA2620970_1326537_0040"
     CDS             complement(5795..6700)
                     /codon_start=1
                     /inference="ab initio prediction:Prodigal:002006"
                     /locus_tag="SAMEA2620970_1326537_0040"
                     /product="hypothetical protein"
                     /protein_id="SAMEA2620970_1326537_0040"
                     /translation="MDDFLRQHQATDAKESTHLSLVGGKYAIPYRDMDRFFELYVEAH
                     EPMFLMERVRYPCYLFVDLDRVSPGQWNHLKETWLDSPECEISVRHADEASSNDDIGV
                     HFVFKNVIVRSVDHALQEARKRFDNSFDESVYRSGLRMLGSSKNRKSSRIYRPVRRGD
                     ETKALTVSDVRAHSILIFGQSLTLPSSSPTTTTRISDPDLHRSMGCFFDFGRIHPTYA
                     CLSVTRIRKQPMDRCWIINTTEHFCTNVNRDHNSNHIYMVVHEPTRTMVQRCYCTCAH
                     TGCRGFASEPKPVPVQLLYQLKRIG"
     gene            6392..6733
                     /locus_tag="SAMEA2620970_1326537_0050"
                     /protein_id="SAMEA2620970_1326537_0050"
     CDS             6392..6733
                     /inference="COORDINATES:profile:GeneMark.hmm"
                     /locus_tag="SAMEA2620970_1326537_0050"
                     /product="hypothetical protein"
                     /protein_id="SAMEA2620970_1326537_0050"
                     /score="7.465895"
                     /translation="MDADVVVGGGFVGVTYRYFAFGRIKPCFLEMIPLSGRHAIQVHK
                     QITRITHTLHQKHGFMCFNVQFKETVHVSIRNSIFSSDERQMGAFFGIRSLMLSEKVV
                     HVVFDFILSPT"
     gene            complement(6730..7515)
                     /locus_tag="SAMEA2620970_1326537_0060"
                     /protein_id="SAMEA2620970_1326537_0060"
     CDS             complement(6730..7515)
                     /inference="COORDINATES:profile:GeneMark.hmm"
                     /locus_tag="SAMEA2620970_1326537_0060"
                     /product="hypothetical protein"
                     /protein_id="SAMEA2620970_1326537_0060"
                     /score="18.553931"
                     /translation="MITMNAKTVVITGSTQGFGRALAESFLERGHRVLICSRNKENVR
                     IASLELKPKYKQNMSAMIADVSDYEDCVRMTELAIRIYGSVDVWINNAASNAYARKPY
                     LEFDPEDIRTVVETNLLGTMNCCHVIIPHMMEHKQGIVVNVEGAGSENNETRGYAVYG
                     ATKSAITQFTHTLRAEYSCDDVRICLLSPGMMFTRLLLCCDDTSPEIQFVFDTYGEHP
                     MDVSERVVPKILAIRKHDTIRDLTWWKIVRKTVTALFRLRFSL"
     gene            7579..8202
                     /locus_tag="SAMEA2620970_1326537_0070"
                     /protein_id="SAMEA2620970_1326537_0070"
     CDS             7579..8202
                     /inference="COORDINATES:profile:GeneMark.hmm"
                     /locus_tag="SAMEA2620970_1326537_0070"
                     /product="hypothetical protein"
                     /protein_id="SAMEA2620970_1326537_0070"
                     /score="14.845598"
                     /translation="MSPFVITIGGNIGCGKSTVIQELQKEYGDMCAVHPEPIHEWGSW
                     LDLFYTDPPKYAFGFQMKILHSFLKCVGSRDSTSTQPFITERSPVDSLEVFAKTLYED
                     NIMNHLEYNLYKEYVDSIAWTPSVYVYLQTDPEVCVERIKKRARGCESGIDEKYVHKL
                     HAYYETLPQKSHPFHLHIVDANQIKETVLEHVRRIVNATLQPPATKV"
     gene            complement(8178..8285)
                     /locus_tag="SAMEA2620970_1326537_0080"
                     /protein_id="SAMEA2620970_1326537_0080"
     CDS             complement(8178..8285)
                     /codon_start=1
                     /inference="ab initio prediction:Prodigal:002006"
                     /locus_tag="SAMEA2620970_1326537_0080"
                     /product="hypothetical protein"
                     /protein_id="SAMEA2620970_1326537_0080"
                     /translation="MNTQIVVSILIYIIIATTVPLFYGLDGNHTFVAGG"
     gene            8286..8840
                     /locus_tag="SAMEA2620970_1326537_0090"
                     /protein_id="SAMEA2620970_1326537_0090"
     CDS             8286..8840
                     /EC_number="1.8.3.2"
                     /codon_start=1
                     /inference="ab initio prediction:Prodigal:002006"
                     /inference="similar to AA sequence:UniProtKB:Q5UP54"
                     /locus_tag="SAMEA2620970_1326537_0090"
                     /product="putative FAD-linked sulfhydryl oxidase R596"
                     /protein_id="SAMEA2620970_1326537_0090"
                     /translation="MGMFFNYIVRFFNTLYYMYIHTRMTSSFHDMLYSTHGFQTKCWG
                     PPMWFVLHLISLNYQPSLRSGYMRFFKSLEHVLPCKACRINYAKTVRAHPTLQMTKDT
                     FESRESLALWLFKLHNYVTRCNTNKTPFYKDTRGDFEKMVRSYSKFRATCRLPTKTDH
                     GGCNRPVKGGIRIKTKLKFVPCKR"
     gene            8878..9561
                     /locus_tag="SAMEA2620970_1326537_0100"
                     /protein_id="SAMEA2620970_1326537_0100"
     CDS             8878..9561
                     /inference="COORDINATES:profile:GeneMark.hmm"
                     /locus_tag="SAMEA2620970_1326537_0100"
                     /product="hypothetical protein"
                     /protein_id="SAMEA2620970_1326537_0100"
                     /score="13.549541"
                     /translation="MWIRMVIQWLGTWIRGPLHMFMAVRQDARITNARDVCIVKEVRD
                     KPLLMFDLNGTLVHRYSNGKMKHIVPRPGIADLSRLQDRFQLGIYSCATKNNVYPMVR
                     QIEEAVGEKLFCMVLHRGHCKDASEDVCHNIGKWYAKQKPLYDQFGRRDVLLIDDERY
                     KCLPKERDRLIWVPTWNTSREDDQTLPTLVNALLRYVHDDEDIRRAVPRINRSVRKYK
                     REHLNLESK"
     gene            complement(9573..9953)
                     /locus_tag="SAMEA2620970_1326537_0110"
                     /protein_id="SAMEA2620970_1326537_0110"
     CDS             complement(9573..9953)
                     /inference="COORDINATES:profile:GeneMark.hmm"
                     /locus_tag="SAMEA2620970_1326537_0110"
                     /product="hypothetical protein"
                     /protein_id="SAMEA2620970_1326537_0110"
                     /score="9.806528"
                     /translation="MADHVYGTKTSAYKSMFIVKTYKSMGGTYEGTKPMSGKGTTRWL
                     REKWIAVQPFLDNGTRIPCGVSDRRRKHACRPSKRVSSKTPITIQEAIRKHGKPAVAK
                     LASKKQKGTEKVRVQWNTGTVKKL"
     gene            complement(10341..11528)
                     /locus_tag="SAMEA2620970_1326537_0120"
                     /protein_id="SAMEA2620970_1326537_0120"
     CDS             complement(10341..11528)
                     /inference="COORDINATES:profile:GeneMark.hmm"
                     /locus_tag="SAMEA2620970_1326537_0120"
                     /product="Thymidylate synthase"
                     /protein_id="SAMEA2620970_1326537_0120"
                     /score="18.503931"
                     /translation="MDEPAFGVILSEHIHPNTDTVLDDIFNNTIYSYYKDLRTHVQWS
                     TDATLLREVRCVYVIMIGRTDLCWEDTVAYRGALLFPDDDNIFLWNDNFHPKVRIYRM
                     VSEETMYLNLMRYTLDNGLVRNDRTNVGTRSVFGKSIQFSLQHNALPLLTSKKVYFKA
                     VLHELLWFLKGSTTTDSLHEHNIKIWDGNSNRDFLNSRGLDSYREGELGPIYGYQWRN
                     WGDVYQPVSQRNQPNSKQEGIDQIRQIVTTLQRGDHHNRRMILSAWNVSDLDKMVLPP
                     CHCLCQFYVSDVGLCCALTQRSADVFLGLPFNIASYAVLTRMIAHVCGLACDKLVIHL
                     GDTHVYSNHVDQCMTQLQNNIHNLPTLRITKSTTNIDELVYEDFVVENYVCNPSIRAP
                     MAA"
     gene            11581..11763
                     /locus_tag="SAMEA2620970_1326537_0130"
                     /protein_id="SAMEA2620970_1326537_0130"
     CDS             11581..11763
                     /inference="COORDINATES:profile:GeneMark.hmm"
                     /locus_tag="SAMEA2620970_1326537_0130"
                     /product="hypothetical protein"
                     /protein_id="SAMEA2620970_1326537_0130"
                     /score="8.027084"
                     /translation="MKNDYRDLILGENKNLTGVIFLIGTLMSFFYNTRKANIDDAHTI
                     YLLATIILVAMVLSRI"
     gene            complement(11750..13315)
                     /locus_tag="SAMEA2620970_1326537_0140"
                     /protein_id="SAMEA2620970_1326537_0140"
     CDS             complement(11750..13315)
                     /codon_start=1
                     /inference="ab initio prediction:Prodigal:002006"
                     /locus_tag="SAMEA2620970_1326537_0140"
                     /product="hypothetical protein"
                     /protein_id="SAMEA2620970_1326537_0140"
                     /translation="MCGITLLLNNTLSGLRKLTHRGPDDHNEVHVRGHTMIFDRLAIN
                     DGSEKGRQPFCIQNTWSMCNGEIYNHRMLKQVHDILTDGKSDCEVVHHMLLQNKMTNL
                     NQCFRELDGDFAFVFVSDNHVIVARDPMGVRPLYVARNQHQDVIGFASEAKAFDQAHE
                     VTHFPPGHYWCNNTLVSYQPLPLTSPIQTLETDRAMVTNKLRILLYESIFKRIQNTDR
                     SIGFLLSGGLDSSIIASVAAKIFHPRKIDTYSIGTSDKDSPDLIAAQQVADHIGSNHH
                     VVRFLPTQLFDHVETVVKAIESYDCTTVRASVPMYLLSEFISKKTNHKVILSGEGADE
                     LFGGYLYFHNAPDETAFQEETVRLCRDVHTHDVLRADRCTAAHGLELRVPFFDKSFVD
                     YVLSIDPSLKFPGTTANRGVEKLILREAFQDHLPDHIVYRQKNGMSDAIGYDWVDHVR
                     TRCARHAHSDSPESERWCPNTPITPEETYYRTLYESAYGHLNLRSIDHVWRPRWTDET
                     DPSARKLTHFKSD"
     gene            complement(13330..13530)
                     /locus_tag="SAMEA2620970_1326537_0150"
                     /protein_id="SAMEA2620970_1326537_0150"
     CDS             complement(13330..13530)
                     /codon_start=1
                     /inference="ab initio prediction:Prodigal:002006"
                     /locus_tag="SAMEA2620970_1326537_0150"
                     /product="hypothetical protein"
                     /protein_id="SAMEA2620970_1326537_0150"
                     /translation="MTPPMQTESPERHTHPPVHGLVDQCPYCQTFGNVFQHGTLPLNE
                     SKLKPYMHCFDASQSFKKMNQM"
     gene            13631..13831
                     /locus_tag="SAMEA2620970_1326537_0160"
                     /protein_id="SAMEA2620970_1326537_0160"
     CDS             13631..13831
                     /inference="COORDINATES:profile:GeneMark.hmm"
                     /locus_tag="SAMEA2620970_1326537_0160"
                     /product="hypothetical protein"
                     /protein_id="SAMEA2620970_1326537_0160"
                     /score="10.361269"
                     /translation="MKITPVQKEIMLDSLMYSTLFYILASPKMYSMTAGVLPKMAKDR
                     VFLHALVFLLVYVLIQKMTKRF"
     gene            14265..15110
                     /locus_tag="SAMEA2620970_1326537_0170"
                     /protein_id="SAMEA2620970_1326537_0170"
     CDS             14265..15110
                     /inference="COORDINATES:profile:GeneMark.hmm"
                     /locus_tag="SAMEA2620970_1326537_0170"
                     /product="hypothetical protein"
                     /protein_id="SAMEA2620970_1326537_0170"
                     /score="19.224412"
                     /translation="MISHNTITDVLTKKGLYRMKRDVLNDIALRLGVFDFATFNTKKE
                     LVNRIKLVRERASARCYNKTDPCTLEDIDSIQLTHLIEWNQYGKHFGCKICSLKSMFD
                     ANQTILPWSIDFASGVDKCANVDDYNMRFDMRNVQGLEEVVREHPCGNMCGSDKGSPP
                     DHHTPHFFLFEMDALLNGCDYSYGHTINYLVRNQNVHFIYVYVCEAMYRMYVTLYEQG
                     HVYGDIFHQFVYIHYSMQGCHVEDHVEHLRFLVDVFKGFRDIIGDANASAILSVMFLD
                     MQHTL"
     gene            15169..>17616
                     /locus_tag="SAMEA2620970_1326537_0180"
                     /protein_id="SAMEA2620970_1326537_0180"
     CDS             15169..>17616
                     /locus_tag="SAMEA2620970_1326537_0180"
                     /note="manual annotation"
                     /product="putative D5 helicase/primase"
                     /protein_id="SAMEA2620970_1326537_0180"
                     /translation="MSVASRLISFLKSKQTDRNATHTGMCRPLTGAWLIETEEDETAF
                     WDLYTELYTTFERNGHFMQLGITEVHREYGPVLVDLDMKTPLAWGVKRKYTMMDVQCI
                     TNKYMDVIREYVDVEPVAHIFEKKNPRLVHGKNGKEDVVKDGVHIMFMNAVVNKRIHK
                     EIHERVMDWLTCNSHRFEHIVENPGKDLVDTAIVCGNWLVRGCSKDTDTSPYRCTWRM
                     DVNACESMTDTVFDPRAFSIRGFDESDCKWTDQGRRRLETTETPVMEATHQPETTPYM
                     TSDQVDLLLSLLSKDRCDDEPSWVRVGWCLHNIDREYLPNWIHWSRKSDKFEDGVCEK
                     KWANFKPEGFTMRSLCYWAKQDNPELFEKHIGDIVKHRLEYSINCGAHYDIAQVLYAK
                     YEHCFCCANLKRSEEWFQFRDHRWHEIPGGYVLMNLMSQELAPAFHAMCKEYKKAMLS
                     VDSKVVKENKDRMDKCLRLAYQVKDNGFKVGVLKECSRMFFDHQFERKRDANCDLIGF
                     ENGVFDIKTMTFRDGQPDDYLTKSTEINYGEYHPDDPQVREIYSFLRKIQPDPDMLDY
                     LLTIMASFLGGSTEEQTFQIWTGSGSNGKSCCLELFERTFGEQYTGKFPVTLLTRERA
                     SSGAATPELHDVMRKRFASMQEPNDNDVIYTGAMKEYTGGDKIYSRGLYSTPMSFKPQ
                     FKLALLCNKMPSIKGWDHGTWRRIRVLNFNSSFVDVPNQNNTNEYAKDRKLNTRFDEW
                     KEPFMWILIQKLRVYKKQGVCEPEAVLKASKDYKKKSDSFSQFIDDTFYITNDEQDKM
                     AISEMYESFRMWWRSAMT"
ORIGIN      
        1 cgtagggtag atcaaacacg cgcgcgttgt cgatgttatt caactgaagt tcgatcgtat
       61 ccacgttgga taccgtggtc acctccatcg tgatgaccga gttgatcacg tgaatgctgt
      121 tcgatgtgac gtatttctga ccgaacagtt cgatttcacc acgaatgaat cccaacgacg
      181 tgtcatttgt ttgtatgttc ccttgaacgt tcacttccca caaggtttgt acgccttgta
      241 tgctggtgtc gtacgaaaga ttagcggcgt cagatgggga gttgaacacc agttgtagtt
      301 tgtttttgag atagtattga ttgatggatt cggtggtgaa aaagttcact ttgtatggat
      361 cttcggcttt gaaatacacc acgttgccgt actcaaatcc atactcggga gtgtccacga
      421 aacgcagcgt atctacggta tccgtgatgt ctcgaaaata agacacatgg atggtcatgt
      481 tcacatcgta caattgtgta gtttgtaaca cgtccgaact tgtgggaagc atgtaaatac
      541 gattcagatc gctttttcga ataatgaaaa caatattgtc ccggacattt gtcgattgat
      601 tcgaattcga tgtactcttg ttgtacgtaa tgtacgaatt acctatcttg tcgatattcg
      661 gttcacttgc gctacggaac ggtaacaata aaccgtccgt ttcaagaaga cttttaagtt
      721 cggtttggga tactttcctc aaattgatga aaagatcgat ttgttcgtca aataccgtcc
      781 acacgtaggt gattcgttcg gattcgaacg tgtttgttgt attcgtttgg atagtcgaat
      841 atagagtact gtaacgaacc ggtccgttga tttcggcttt gaagttgacg gatccaccac
      901 tatccacagt gggtactttc acgaaatacg acatttgtaa ggatacgaat ataacagggg
      961 cttgttgttc caaagcgact gtgtaagtaa attgtaatac aatttcattg gtcgtcgtat
     1021 caatataaga tgctctggat ccacccccag aaagaatgga caatttttta tccccgttat
     1081 cttcttctcg gatattcact atattatgca agaccgggta atgtaaaaac acatcaatca
     1141 acgcattgtt tgtgtctact aatcgagtag gattcggatc aggactgata ttggtaggga
     1201 gggggatacg tagttcaacg attttatccg atccaagacc cgatatttcc ggacgtttct
     1261 tcaacgaacc ttcgaacgaa atatgcaaat acgcggtggt atccaacaac ttgccgtcaa
     1321 aagtaacgta atcaatcgtg tcgaagatcg ccacgtttcc gtaggttgca tccgacaatt
     1381 tttctttgat atcttcataa gatatggttt tcgatacgtt atacatgggt agacgcatac
     1441 tcgccaagtc ggaggttttg tcgtcgagtt ctctgatacg cgcgtttagt tcgttcaaca
     1501 tcgtttgaag attcgaatac gaatcgttca cgtccgtgac caatttgttg acgtccttgt
     1561 cgtccaaaac cagtttgttt cgaacatgca gttcgtttgt caccgtcaga tattggtacg
     1621 atgcgtcgta cgtgtgcgcc ctttccgaat acgtttggtt tgcgttggtc gatgttgatg
     1681 tcgtgtccgt gagttgcatg atctgagaag acgattgatc gaacaccagt tggcgattga
     1741 atacgggatt cacgtacaaa gagccctctg tgtatcgcgg ttgtgtcatc gactttgtat
     1801 ttggtagcaa agagcgagcc gtcgaggcgt tttgctgttt gcgagccagt tgagccctgg
     1861 cgggttgaac gtcaatctga aacacccctc ttcgcttcaa ttcttctata catgtttttt
     1921 tggaaggata atcctcgtcc gtgtatccaa gcgttcgcaa gtgtttgacg agatctgaaa
     1981 tatgacagag ttccaccctg gtgtatgtca ttcgtagaga taccaattac aatctcggta
     2041 tatttttatt tttcagtctc gaccccgcac atgctacgtc ttaacctcca acgtactacg
     2101 gtgcaactct gattccgtga gggtgtccga acacacgtcc gccagcagaa cggcatgctc
     2161 caatcgaata tcgggaagga agctattgga atagatcgtt ttttgcccgg tgatgggttc
     2221 gatcaacaca ccggtgtcat gcgtagtcca aaaggaagtt tcgatggggt tgatcgagtc
     2281 gtcttcggtt gcgcatcgta cgctctcggg aaacaaatga acgcttcgtt tcggaagcac
     2341 acacaacaat tgttcgagtg gcgtgaatac gtgttgcgcc atgggtgttt cgaaccacga
     2401 cgtatcggcg cggacgttgt tgtcgttgag atacaaacac acatcctcca gtcgaggccc
     2461 cgcgatatac gggtagtaaa aatcccacga caagattgtg ccatcgaggt agtagtccca
     2521 acaccaacga acggcggcga gaaagtactg ggacgcgtct cgaacaaacg attcgtccgc
     2581 gtttccaaaa atatgttcgt agtattcgga ccgttccacg atagaacgca acgattgagc
     2641 gccgtactgt tcgtgcaatg ggtgttttgg gtcactgaaa aatccgtgtt ggtagatgtc
     2701 ttcggagggt ttgtgcgaac gatgttgacg ctgatgttgt tgggcgcgca aggtaccctt
     2761 ttccgtattg actagggacg acagaaactg gtggagatga tcccaacaaa tcgtgtcgtc
     2821 gcacgcacga acgagcgggt gcggaaacga aacaaactgt gagtgaatca tctcccaccc
     2881 accgtttcgt atcttcaaaa attcaatact tgggacaaaa tcgtttcccc cgaacattaa
     2941 caccaacacg aaatcccgac gacgatcagg agacacgcgc aacagatcca gacacgtggt
     3001 cacggacatg tattgcatgt cgttggtttc tgtcgattcg cgacacaaca cgatggatcg
     3061 gtaatgttcg ctcgccatgg acaggacaat gagatccgca tccataccgt atatgacgta
     3121 ggtgttggtg tcgttcggta cgcatgcgcg caaacgatcg aatatctttt gttcgccttc
     3181 tcccggtgaa cggtagtcgc tgaagatgac cgattcgcat ccgaacgatt gaaagtagat
     3241 acaggaacga atgcgctccg ccaacttttc catgaacgcg gttcccggtg tgattgcgtt
     3301 ggagtcaaat ccttttccat ccacaacgga tgaatgcgcg tgtcccaacc gacgttcgcg
     3361 ttgtttcatc atcttggctt tggggacggg tccatccgtg gcgataaaca catgtttcgg
     3421 acccactttt tgaatcatgg tctgtaacgc aaccatggtg tttacgatca ctgcttcatc
     3481 gttgatgtgt tcgcatacgg tttcgaattc catcaacgcg gaatcgtcca cacccacatt
     3541 tcgtgacgca ttgtgtatca aacaatttaa atcgatatat aacgtgtcaa cgtgcgcccg
     3601 ccccggcggg atcgtgtgcg tcaacaaatt gggatgttgg gaagtgagtt tcttgaacaa
     3661 actgggaatt cccatatcaa cgtatggtaa ccattcgaca tttcttttta aacgagttct
     3721 cgtattctca aatagcctct aatttacgtt ttttcacttg ctcctcgtgt aatcgggtgt
     3781 tgagctccaa cgtcttgtgt gcgacgcatt cggacatgct cgggcattga tgtacttccg
     3841 gcaaaatgca ccgagtacac acggattgcg aacaccattt gcacgccaac tccatgtgat
     3901 tttttttgcg acagcacgcg caccgaccca tgtttgttat atattcaccg attacaattt
     3961 ttaagtgttt aaaagtactg gagtgtgtgc acgtgtagat cgttcttttt tcctatacgg
     4021 tgcgctcgtc caatgagttg catcgtgagg tcgggtgcga acgtttgata catgatcata
     4081 tgcgaaatgt cgaccaagtt caaaccgttt ccatgcagtt gcgcgttgac aatcatcaca
     4141 cccgccttgg tatcgtgaaa ccattgtaaa gtggattgca tgttatttcc tcgaagggtt
     4201 cggaactgaa tcatactctt gtacaaggtc gattgaacgg acaacatgct ttcctcgtac
     4261 atggcaaaca cgacaatgtg ataatcgctc gaatcgtgat gaatgttgac gatcagtttc
     4321 agcaacatgt cgtttttatc gggtagcatg ttacatactt tgttattcac atggtccgat
     4381 acagggagct tgaatatgtt ttcgtacacg atgggagtgc gacaaagagg gcattgattc
     4441 acctcatagt ccaccacctt tttcacacag ctcgaacaat acaaattcaa acaacatgag
     4501 aataggcacg ccgtgtctgg tgttaccgtt tccatgcata tcggacacac atgtcgcacc
     4561 tcgtcgttca caatgtcgtt tacacgatca cgaatggtgc gtatctgttc ggagacgtgt
     4621 tgcacgcatc gatcgttctt ttcaatcttg gcgtccaact ccttgtcgtt cgttgacgac
     4681 accgacgatc gaacttgcgt gagatagtct tgtttcagcc ggtgtttgag gagccgttcg
     4741 tgcaactggg tcaaaagacc cgagatgata ttgcgattgg gatcggacga cgaacacccc
     4801 agcgactcca tggcaccgag catgtcgttg ccgtgcatgt gcgacaagac gttgtccgaa
     4861 accacgtcgt tcatcacgtg taaatagtac ggacgtttgc agtcatgcgt gtggtgcacg
     4921 acagggggaa gattcaaccg gtcgctcaaa taggcgtcgt tgaatttgac cacgatggtt
     4981 tccatgaacg aacaatcttt caagttgcga aatgtgtttc gaatatatcc ttggttcaca
     5041 ataccgcgtg tggtgatgcg caccaaacct tcatccgtac acttccaata atatccttgg
     5101 taaaagagga ggttgtgaat cgaagacgtg ttgaaccaca caaaattcgc gcgtggtttg
     5161 acgcatgcgg ggatcggaat ggaatccgct tcgtcgaaaa tgacgcgact ccacacccaa
     5221 tcgcagtgtt tcataagcac gttgtagtat ttggcaccgc acaacacaac aaccgattcg
     5281 cccaacttcg gatcgtggac gttgtttttg gtgacgcacg tgtacgaaag acgggtttgt
     5341 ttcatataag gcaaccacac ggtgcgaagc agatgcgagg ggaccacaat caaattggac
     5401 gccttcacgt tgcgatccga acgattttcc atgacgaaca tgtctccgtg acactctttg
     5461 acaatgtctt tcgagcaaag catcggttgt ttcgcaatga gacccaagat acacaacgac
     5521 ttaccgctcc ccaccttgtt ggccaatact ccaatctccg acacgacata ctccgtcttg
     5581 ttttccgaat tttgtttatt ttccaacaaa ctcatggcgt aaatactttg aagttggtgc
     5641 ttcatcagtc cgatcattgg taggttggtc ttgatatctt ctggataatc gtacaccgat
     5701 tgttcgtgca acgtaccttc acgaatcaca cgaagaacgg cgtttacgtc tcgacccatg
     5761 actttatgag aattgctctg attcgtttta aatcttatcc gattcgtttc aactgataca
     5821 ataattgaac gggtaccggt ttcggttcgc tcgcaaaccc tcgacaacct gtgtgtgcgc
     5881 acgtgcagta acatcgttgc accatggtcc gtgtgggttc gtgtacgacc atgtagatgt
     5941 gattgctatt gtggtcgcgg ttcacgttcg tacaaaaatg ctctgtggtg ttgatgatcc
     6001 aacaccgatc catcggttgt tttcgaatgc gagtgacgga aagacacgcg tacgtcgggt
     6061 gaatgcgtcc gaaatcgaaa aaacacccca tggaacggtg caagtccggg tccgatatac
     6121 gcgtagttgt tgtcggggat gaagacggta acgttaagct ttgaccgaat ataagaatgg
     6181 agtgagcgcg cacgtcggaa accgtcaacg ccttggtttc gtctccgcgg cgaacaggac
     6241 gatagatgcg agacgatttg cgattcttgc tcgatccgag catacgcaaa ccggaccggt
     6301 atacggactc gtcgaaggag ttgtcaaacc gtttgcgagc ctcttggagt gcgtgatcca
     6361 ccgaacggac gataacgttc ttgaacacga aatggacgcc gatgtcgtcg ttggaggagg
     6421 cttcgtcggc gtgacgtacc gatatttcgc attcgggaga atcaagccat gtttccttga
     6481 gatgattcca ttgtccgggc gacacgcgat ccaagtccac aaacaaataa cacggataac
     6541 gcacacgctc catcaaaaac atgggttcat gtgcttcaac gtacaattca aagaaacggt
     6601 ccatgtctcg atacggaata gcatattttc ctccgacgag agacaaatgg gtgctttctt
     6661 tggcatccgt agcctgatgt tgtcggagaa agtcgtccat gtcgtattcg acttcattct
     6721 ctcaccgact taaagtgaaa atcgaagtcg gaacaaggcg gtgacggttt tgcgaacaat
     6781 cttccaccac gtcaaatcgc ggatggtgtc gtgttttcga atcgctagga ttttgggaac
     6841 cacgcgctca ctcacatcca ttggatgctc tccgtacgta tcaaagacaa actgtatttc
     6901 gggactcgtg tcgtcgcaac agagcaacaa acgagtgaac atcatgcccg gagacaggag
     6961 gcatattcgc acgtcgtcac acgagtattc ggcacgcaag gtgtgtgtga attgtgtgat
     7021 ggccgacttg gtcgcaccgt acacggcgta tcctcgtgtt tcgttgtttt cggaacccgc
     7081 gccttccacg ttgacgacga ttccttgttt gtgttccatc atgtgcggta tgataacgtg
     7141 acaacaattc atcgttccca acaaattggt ttccaccacg gtgcgaatgt cctcggggtc
     7201 aaactcgagg tacggtttcc gagcgtaggc gttcgacgcc gcgttgttga tccatacatc
     7261 caccgatccg tagatgcgga tggcgagttc ggtcatgcgc acgcaatcct cgtagtcgga
     7321 cacgtccgcg atcatggcgc tcatgttttg tttgtatttg ggtttgagtt ccaacgatgc
     7381 gatgcgcaca ttctctttgt ttcgcgaaca aatcaacaca cggtgccctc gttccaaaaa
     7441 agactcagcc aaggctcttc caaatccttg agtcgaccca gtgatgacca ccgtttttgc
     7501 attcatggtt atcattatgt cacacacaat agttttctca ctttaagaat acgtaaacat
     7561 ggttatgaaa agcgagcgat gagtccgttt gtcatcacca tcggaggaaa catcggatgc
     7621 ggcaagagca ccgtgatcca agaacttcaa aaggagtacg gcgacatgtg cgcggtacac
     7681 ccggaaccga tccacgaatg gggttcgtgg ctcgatttgt tctatacgga tcctccgaaa
     7741 tacgcattcg gatttcaaat gaaaattttg cactcatttt tgaagtgcgt ggggtctcgt
     7801 gattcgactt cgacacaacc attcattacc gagcgatctc ccgtggattc gctggaagtg
     7861 tttgcgaaga cgttgtacga ggacaacatt atgaatcatt tggaatacaa tttgtacaaa
     7921 gagtacgtgg atagcatcgc gtggacgcca tcagtgtacg tgtacttgca aacagatccg
     7981 gaagtgtgtg tggaacggat caagaaacgg gcgcgtggat gcgagtcggg tattgacgaa
     8041 aagtacgtac acaaactgca tgcgtactac gagactcttc cacaaaaatc acatccgttt
     8101 catttgcaca tcgtggatgc caaccagatc aaggaaactg tcctcgaaca cgttcgacgc
     8161 atcgtaaatg caacgcttca accacccgca acaaaggtgt gattaccgtc gagaccgtaa
     8221 aacaaaggga cggtggtcgc gatgatgatg taaatcaaaa tagaaacaac gatttgggta
     8281 ttcatatggg tatgtttttc aattacatcg ttcgattttt taatacgttg tattacatgt
     8341 atatacacac aaggatgaca tcgtcatttc acgacatgtt gtattccacc cacggttttc
     8401 aaaccaaatg ctggggacca cccatgtggt tcgtgttgca cctcatttcg ttgaattatc
     8461 agccgtcgtt acgttcggga tacatgcgtt ttttcaaatc gttggagcac gtgctcccgt
     8521 gtaaggcgtg tcggatcaac tacgccaaaa ccgtgcgcgc gcatcccacc ttgcaaatga
     8581 cgaaagacac gtttgagagt cgtgagtcgc tcgcgttgtg gttattcaag ttacacaact
     8641 acgtcacgcg ttgcaataca aacaagacac cgttttacaa ggatacgcgc ggggatttcg
     8701 aaaaaatggt tcgaagctat tcgaaattcc gagccacgtg tcggttaccc accaaaaccg
     8761 accatggagg gtgcaatcgc cctgtcaaag gaggaatacg catcaaaacc aagttgaagt
     8821 tcgtgccttg taaacggtaa tgatttaaag gacaactatg tgattggatc atataacatg
     8881 tggatacgaa tggtaatcca gtggttgggg acatggatac gaggtccact gcatatgttc
     8941 atggccgttc gtcaagacgc gagaatcacc aacgcgcgcg acgtgtgcat cgtaaaagag
     9001 gttcgcgaca aaccgttgtt gatgttcgac ttgaatggca cattagtgca tcgatattcg
     9061 aacggaaaaa tgaagcacat cgtccctcgg cccgggattg ccgatctttc tcgactacaa
     9121 gatcgattcc agttgggaat ctacagttgt gcgacgaaaa acaacgtgta cccgatggtg
     9181 cgtcaaatcg aagaagcggt gggggaaaag ttattttgta tggtgttaca tcggggtcat
     9241 tgcaaagacg cgtcggagga cgtttgtcac aatataggga aatggtacgc aaagcagaaa
     9301 cccttgtacg atcaattcgg tcgccgtgac gtcctgttga tcgacgacga acggtacaag
     9361 tgtcttccaa aagagcgcga tcgactgata tgggtcccta catggaatac aagtcgagaa
     9421 gacgaccaaa cattaccaac gttagtgaac gcgttgctcc gctacgtgca cgacgacgaa
     9481 gatattcgcc gcgcggtgcc tcgaatcaat cgctcggttc gcaagtataa gcgagaacat
     9541 ctgaatctcg agagtaagta aggattagtt ttctacagtt tcttcacggt tcccgtgttc
     9601 cattgcacac gaaccttttc ggtacccttt tgttttttgg acgcgagttt cgccaccgcg
     9661 ggtttcccgt gttttcgaat cgcttcctga attgtgatag gtgttttcga actgacacgt
     9721 ttggaaggac gacacgcatg ttttcgacgt cgatccgaca cgccgcacgg aatgcgggtg
     9781 ccattgtcga gaaatggttg gacggcgatc cacttttcgc gcaaccaacg tgtggtcccc
     9841 ttgccgctca tgggtttggt gccctcgtac gtgccaccca tggatttgta agttttgacg
     9901 ataaacatgg atttataggc gctcgtcttg gttccgtaca catgatccgc catctttttc
     9961 gatttggcgt atattcgagg atgtgaaggg gttggcatgc ttgtgtatat gtatagttac
    10021 acagaagata tccgcggaaa taggatgata atcgagcaac tcatgtgagc tcggtgtggc
    10081 attgatacga ttcgcgaccg atgtcccgcc tgttcacaaa caacgtgtca aaatagtaag
    10141 tagtggtcaa ttttccaatc gtataaatag gtagtttcgc attcacaaac tctcgttatt
    10201 gaatcatatt gtggactcgt ttgaattgtg tccagttgat ttgaaaatcc atccatggat
    10261 cgggcccgta ttgtgtcggg cgatttgtag gtgtagtcgg aaaacaggac ggtttgaaaa
    10321 cggacatcga tattgtttct tcaagctgcc atcggtgcgc gaatggacgg attgcatacg
    10381 tagttttcca cgacaaagtc ttcgtacacg agctcgtcga tgttggtggt ggatttggtg
    10441 atacgaaggg tcggtaagtt atgaatattg ttttgaagtt gtgtcatgca ttggtccacg
    10501 tggttggaat acacgtgtgt gtctcccaag tgaatcacca gcttgtcgca cgccaaaccg
    10561 catacgtgcg cgatcatgcg tgtgagcacg gcgtagctcg cgatgttgaa tggaagtccc
    10621 aaaaagacgt cggcggatcg ttgtgtgagc gcacaacaca gaccgacgtc gctcacgtaa
    10681 aattgacaca agcagtggca aggcggtaat accatcttat ccaaatcgct cacgttccag
    10741 gcggacaaga tcattcggcg attgtgatga tcaccgcgtt gcaatgtggt aacaatctgt
    10801 cgaatttgat cgatcccctc ctgtttggaa ttcggttggt tccgttgtga caccggttga
    10861 tagacgtctc cccagttgcg ccattgatac ccgtatatgg gacccaactc cccttcgcga
    10921 tacgagtcga gtccgcgcga attgagaaag tcacgattgc tgttgccgtc ccaaatcttg
    10981 atgttgtgtt cgtgcaaact gtctgtcgtg gtggaccctt tgagaaacca aagcaactcg
    11041 tgaagcacgg ctttgaaata cacctttttg gacgtcaaca aaggaagcgc gttgtgttgt
    11101 aacgaaaatt gaatgctttt accaaacacg gatcgggttc ccacatttgt gcgatcgttg
    11161 cgaaccaacc cattatccaa tgtgtaacgc atcaagttca aatacatcgt ctcttctgaa
    11221 accatgcgat aaatccgcac tttgggatga aaattgtcgt tccacaagaa aatgttgtcg
    11281 tcgtcgggaa acaacaacgc ccctcggtac gcaaccgtat cttcccaaca taggtcggta
    11341 cgtccgatca tgatcacgta cacacatcga acctctcgca acaacgtcgc gtccgtcgac
    11401 cattgcacat gtgtgcgcaa atccttataa taactataga tagtgttatt gaaaatgtcg
    11461 tccaatacgg tatcagtatt agggtgaatg tgttcgctga gaatcacgcc aaacgcgggt
    11521 tcgtccattg ttatccaaaa aaagacaata aatctttaat gtatatgata acaacaaaca
    11581 atgaaaaacg actatcgcga tttgattttg ggagaaaaca aaaacttgac cggggttata
    11641 tttttgatcg gcacgttaat gagttttttc tataatacgc gcaaagcgaa cattgacgac
    11701 gcacacacca tctatctact cgccaccatt attcttgtgg ccatggtcct cagtcggatt
    11761 tgaagtgagt caacttacgc gcgctcgggt ccgtttcatc cgtccaacgc ggacgccata
    11821 cgtgatcgat cgaacgcaaa ttcaaatgac cgtatgccga ttcgtacaat gttcggtagt
    11881 acgtctcttc gggagtgatg ggtgtgttcg gacaccatcg ttccgattcg ggtgaatccg
    11941 aatgcgcgtg acgagcacac cgtgtacgga catgatccac ccaatcgtat cctatcgcgt
    12001 cgctcatacc gttcttttga cgatacacga tgtgatccgg caaatggtct tgaaacgcct
    12061 cgcgcaaaat caatttttcc acaccgcggt tggcggttgt accaggaaac tttaacgacg
    12121 ggtcgatgga aaggacataa tccacgaacg atttgtcgaa aaacggaacg cgcagttcca
    12181 atccgtgcgc agccgtgcat cgatcggcgc gtaacacgtc gtgggtatga acgtcgcgac
    12241 acaagcgaac cgtttcttct tgaaacgccg tttcgtcggg tgcgttatgg aaatacagat
    12301 acccgccaaa cagttcgtcc gcgccttcac cagacaagat gaccttgtga ttcgtctttt
    12361 tcgaaatgaa ttcagacaac aagtacatgg gtacggacgc gcggacggtc gtgcaatcgt
    12421 aggattcgat cgctttgacg accgtttcga catgatcgaa cagttgtgtc ggtaaaaaac
    12481 gaacaacatg gtggttggat ccgatatgat cggccacctg ttgcgcggca atcagatccg
    12541 gactgtcctt gtcggacgta cctatggagt aggtgtcgat cttcctcgga tgaaaaatct
    12601 tggctgccac cgaggcgatg atggacgagt ccaacccgcc agacaataaa aatccaatac
    12661 tacgatccgt gttttgaatg cgcttgaata tcgactcgta caacaaaata cgtagcttgt
    12721 tcgtcaccat cgcacgatcc gtctccaagg tttgtattgg tgatgtcaac ggaagtggtt
    12781 ggtaagagac caacgtgtta ttgcaccaat aatgccctgg tgggaagtgt gtcacttcat
    12841 gagcttggtc gaacgctttc gcttcagacg caaacccaat cacatcttgg tgttggttcc
    12901 gggccacata caatggtcgg acacccatcg gatctctagc aacgatgacg tgattgtcgg
    12961 atacaaacac aaaagcaaaa tcaccatcga gttcgcggaa acattggttg agattcgtca
    13021 tcttgttttg caacaacata tgatgaacca cttcacaatc cgactttccg tccgtgagga
    13081 tgtcatgcac ttgtttcaac atccgatggt tgtaaatctc gccattacac atcgaccacg
    13141 tgttttgtat gcaaaacggc tgtcgaccct tttccgaacc gtcgttgatg gccaatcgat
    13201 caaagatcat ggtgtggccc cgaacatgaa cctcgttatg gtcgtcgggc ccgcgatgcg
    13261 tcaattttct caatccagac aatgtgttgt tcagcaacaa agtaattcca cacattcgtt
    13321 caaagttaat tacatttgat tcattttttt aaatgattgc gacgcatcaa aacaatgcat
    13381 atagggtttc aatttggatt cattcaacgg tagggttccg tgttgaaaga cgttaccaaa
    13441 tgtctggcaa taaggacatt gatcgaccaa accatggacg ggtggatggg tgtgtctttc
    13501 gggagattct gtttgcattg gaggcgtcat gatgatgcgt acgatttcaa attatgaaca
    13561 caatcatctt taagtgcaaa aaataatttg atttatataa tatacaaaca cattactctc
    13621 ctcaaatttc atgaagatta ctcccgttca gaaagaaatc atgctcgact cactcatgta
    13681 ctccacgttg ttctacatcc ttgctagccc caagatgtac tccatgaccg caggcgtgct
    13741 cccgaagatg gccaaggacc gcgtgttctt gcacgcattg gtatttttgt tggtatacgt
    13801 gttgattcag aagatgacga agcgtttcta ggacgccgaa gcgtttctaa acgcccaata
    13861 attttcgcac atgaatgata gcatttgttt gacaggctgg atgcgattca cgttcgacga
    13921 caagaatcct acgaaagtgt tggaattgtc aaaaaaattc gaagccatac aagaccccaa
    13981 gatagcgatc aatacgttgg tcaaagcgtg caaagagtat cgcatcatcc ctcacgaggt
    14041 tggtcgcacc tttcaagacg tgttgtcgct tccgtgcgct ttgtgttcgc aacatcgcgc
    14101 acacaaatgc aaactacgag aactaccgtg taaacacgtc ttccatgatc gatgtattcg
    14161 aaactggttg attgaaaacc atatgcggtg ttatatatgc aaatccgtat cgttaaatat
    14221 gaattaaaga atttagggaa taaataacaa aatcggtatt tcgtatgatt tcgcacaata
    14281 cgattacgga tgttttgacg aaaaaaggac tgtatcgaat gaagcgtgat gtattgaacg
    14341 acattgcgtt gcgattgggt gtgtttgatt tcgccacctt caacaccaag aaagagttgg
    14401 tgaatcgcat caaattggta cgtgagcgag cgtccgcaag atgttacaac aagacggacc
    14461 cgtgtacgtt agaagacatc gattccattc aactaaccca tttgattgaa tggaatcaat
    14521 acggaaaaca tttcggatgc aagatatgct ctttgaaatc catgttcgac gccaaccaaa
    14581 ccatattacc gtggagtatc gattttgcaa gcggtgttga caaatgcgcc aatgtggacg
    14641 attacaatat gcgtttcgac atgcgaaatg tgcaagggct cgaggaggtg gtccgagagc
    14701 atccatgcgg aaacatgtgc ggtagcgaca agggatcacc acccgaccat cacacaccgc
    14761 atttttttct cttcgaaatg gatgccttac tgaacggatg tgactactcg tacggacaca
    14821 cgatcaacta tttagtacga aaccagaacg ttcacttcat atacgtgtac gtatgcgaag
    14881 ccatgtatcg catgtatgtg actctgtacg aacagggtca cgtgtacggg gatatttttc
    14941 accagtttgt atacattcac tattcgatgc aaggttgtca cgtagaagat catgtagagc
    15001 atctacgatt cctggtggac gtgttcaaag gattccggga cattatcgga gatgcaaacg
    15061 cgagcgccat tttgagcgtg atgtttttgg acatgcaaca cacactttaa aagagagggt
    15121 ggagtgtgga catgtattta aaacttgttc taatagtaga gtgtatagat gtcggttgcg
    15181 agtcgtctta tttcgtttct taagtccaag cagacggatc ggaatgccac acataccggg
    15241 atgtgtcgtc ccttgacggg tgcgtggctc atcgaaacag aggaggacga aaccgctttt
    15301 tgggatttgt acactgagtt atacactacc tttgaacgca acggacactt tatgcaactc
    15361 ggaattaccg aagtgcatcg cgagtatggt cccgtattgg tggatctcga catgaagacg
    15421 ccgttggcct ggggagtgaa gcgcaagtat accatgatgg acgtgcaatg catcacaaac
    15481 aagtacatgg acgttattcg agagtacgtg gacgtggaac cggtggcgca catatttgaa
    15541 aagaagaacc cgcgactcgt tcatggtaaa aatggcaaag aggatgtcgt caaggacggt
    15601 gtacacatca tgtttatgaa cgccgtggtg aataagcgca ttcacaagga gattcacgaa
    15661 cgtgtgatgg attggttgac gtgcaattcc catcgattcg agcacatcgt ggaaaacccg
    15721 ggcaaagatt tggtggatac ggcgatcgtg tgcggaaact ggttggtgcg aggttgttcg
    15781 aaggacacgg acacgtctcc ctatcgatgc acgtggagaa tggacgtgaa tgcgtgcgaa
    15841 tccatgaccg acacggtgtt cgacccgcga gcgttttcca tccgagggtt tgacgaatcg
    15901 gattgcaaat ggaccgatca gggacgtcgg cgtttggaaa caaccgaaac ccctgtgatg
    15961 gaggcgaccc atcagcctga aacgacaccg tacatgacga gcgaccaggt ggatttgttg
    16021 ttgtcgttgt tgagcaagga tcgctgcgac gacgaaccgt cgtgggttcg tgtcgggtgg
    16081 tgcctccaca acatcgatcg agaatacctg ccgaattgga tccattggag tcgcaagagc
    16141 gacaagttcg aagacggtgt gtgtgaaaag aaatgggcga acttcaaacc ggaaggattt
    16201 acgatgcgca gtctgtgtta ttgggcgaag caagataatc ccgagttgtt tgagaaacat
    16261 atcggggata tcgtgaagca tcgattggag tacagcataa actgcggcgc gcactacgac
    16321 atcgcccaag tgttgtacgc caaatacgag cattgttttt gctgcgcgaa tctgaaacgg
    16381 tcggaggagt ggtttcaatt tcgggaccat cggtggcacg agattcccgg cggatacgtg
    16441 ctcatgaacc tgatgtcgca agagttggcc cccgccttcc acgccatgtg caaagagtac
    16501 aagaaggcga tgttgtccgt ggactccaaa gtcgtcaagg agaacaagga tcgcatggac
    16561 aaatgcttgc gattggcgta tcaggtcaag gacaatgggt tcaaggtggg cgtgttgaaa
    16621 gagtgttcgc gaatgttttt cgatcaccaa ttcgagagaa agcgcgacgc gaactgcgac
    16681 ctcatcgggt tcgagaacgg agtgttcgac atcaaaacca tgacgttccg agacggacag
    16741 ccggacgact acctcaccaa gagcacggaa atcaactacg gggagtatca ccccgacgac
    16801 ccccaagtgc gagaaatcta cagctttttg cgaaagatcc aacccgaccc ggacatgttg
    16861 gactacctgc tcaccattat ggcgagcttc ttgggaggat ccacggaaga acaaaccttt
    16921 cagatatgga ccggatcggg atccaacggc aagagttgtt gtctggagct tttcgaaagg
    16981 acgttcggtg agcagtacac ggggaaattt ccagtcacgt tgctcacccg ggagcgcgcc
    17041 agttccggag cggcgacgcc ggagcttcac gacgtgatgc gaaaacggtt cgcgagcatg
    17101 caggagccca acgacaacga cgtcatctac acaggcgcga tgaaggagta caccggtggg
    17161 gacaagattt actcgcgcgg cctgtactcc acaccgatgt cgttcaaacc gcaattcaaa
    17221 ttggcgttgt tgtgcaataa gatgccgagc atcaagggat gggatcacgg cacgtggcga
    17281 cgcatccggg ttctcaactt caattccagt tttgtggacg ttccgaacca gaacaacacc
    17341 aacgaatacg ccaaggatcg caagctgaac acgcgcttcg acgaatggaa ggaaccgttt
    17401 atgtggattc tgattcaaaa attgcgcgtc tacaaaaagc aaggtgtgtg tgaaccggaa
    17461 gcggtgctca aagcgtccaa ggattacaaa aagaagtcgg acagtttcag tcaattcatc
    17521 gacgacacct tctatatcac caacgacgag caagacaaga tggccatctc ggagatgtac
    17581 gagtcgttcc gcatgtggtg gcgatcggcg atgacc
//
LOCUS       SAMEA2620979_1011438        41999 bp    DNA     linear   21-DEC-2019 
DEFINITION  .
ACCESSION   unknown
KEYWORDS    .
SOURCE      .
  ORGANISM  .
            .
FEATURES             Location/Qualifiers
     source          1..41999
                     /submitter_seqid="SAMEA2620979_1011438"
                     /note="Biosample:SAMEA2620979"
                     /note="/station=TARA_067 /depth=5 /filter=0.22-0.45"
     gene            complement(<2..1867)
                     /locus_tag="SAMEA2620979_1011438_0010"
                     /protein_id="SAMEA2620979_1011438_0010"
     CDS             complement(<2..1867)
                     /inference="COORDINATES:profile:GeneMark.hmm"
                     /locus_tag="SAMEA2620979_1011438_0010"
                     /product="hypothetical protein"
                     /protein_id="SAMEA2620979_1011438_0010"
                     /score="70.623332"
                     /translation="MTVISQQVNKVYHQGKNPNNSIDIGVSFKNFSVITRRLTDNVRT
                     YAGENNILMGYQSGGNILHGKNNVLIGSYVGENLDNQTMDNTIIGDRNARTLTSGQKN
                     IFIGKDNCINNTSSNLKYNTIIGNDSDTYGTNNTIVGNSSKSKNNSNLVFGNNTFLED
                     DNNISIGNNNICEVSNTILMGHNINNYGSNSAIFLLNNNETYYNNCNNHINLFDILYG
                     NKNDSFYFKENISFLDDTKFKHNVHFYSNVLYNSNSDITIDSSTFIINSNTNIIYNGS
                     QINDVFQSFSDFQTNAESNYDRWEKDFSTDLAEKALNNESFAISFNNYIRNVLSDRTF
                     IGNIDLNNLNAINFFQDTKFTQAIIDAPLNLSHFTNDIADWLSVEQATISLSGFSNDL
                     LPIWVKNTQHNVMLSAFCNDLAPWLDTNQNSISLSDFNEDDNFLTSINNKISDYLSDN
                     NNLKTLDISVMKTNLFMDNLFTYIGSNFDLWAQNRSLSLFSNDLTFGTIRDIPNWITR
                     DQSDIGLSSFSNDLSTTNAVAASWATSNQFEVLLSHFSNDLTLASFSNDLELVPIWVN
                     TYQSNVLLSDFSNDLNISEAAPWATSNQQSDISLSKFNNDLNIPETAPWATSNQSE"
     gene            complement(1905..3332)
                     /locus_tag="SAMEA2620979_1011438_0020"
                     /protein_id="SAMEA2620979_1011438_0020"
     CDS             complement(1905..3332)
                     /EC_number="2.1.1.45"
                     /codon_start=1
                     /inference="ab initio prediction:Prodigal:002006"
                     /inference="similar to AA sequence:UniProtKB:P90463"
                     /locus_tag="SAMEA2620979_1011438_0020"
                     /product="Thymidylate synthase"
                     /protein_id="SAMEA2620979_1011438_0020"
                     /translation="MIYEYFFINSIFIMISFSCIVAFCKNRGIGANNDMPWNLPHDLQ
                     KFKTLTSNKIIVMGYSTYLSLPIKPLSNRLNIVITTKKELQNKENLIFTNLLDVYSVI
                     DEHVEHSSDVMIIGGQSIYEHFIGICDKLYVTYIDKKYECDRMFPYIDSRFKLEDYDT
                     PIFYENEKCYVQNLVFTNDITRNGNEHEKQYIDLCNRILKDNIDIRTDRTGTGTISTF
                     GERIEFDISKNIPLLTTKRIPWKSCIEELLWFLKGQTDANILKNKGVNIWNGNSSKEA
                     QNKLGLDHLKEGDCGANYSFQWRYFGQKYETCDSEYVKNTEHDQINNIINLLKTEPTS
                     RRIFLSSWNPCDLKKTVLPPCHVSAQFYVNNNELSCHMYQRSCDVFLGLPWNILSYSV
                     LTYILSKICGLTPKRLIISFGDTHVYQNHIEQVLTQLKREPLTQPVMKLSDTISNKNI
                     EDITIDDFELFGYFPHPSIYAPMSV"
     gene            complement(3336..3548)
                     /locus_tag="SAMEA2620979_1011438_0030"
                     /protein_id="SAMEA2620979_1011438_0030"
     CDS             complement(3336..3548)
                     /inference="COORDINATES:profile:GeneMark.hmm"
                     /locus_tag="SAMEA2620979_1011438_0030"
                     /product="hypothetical protein"
                     /protein_id="SAMEA2620979_1011438_0030"
                     /score="6.238717"
                     /translation="MKTLEYTYAILNVDLFEKCTKSNFANKTFRYNNDKTKVLVSFLK
                     ENPEIINSPLYNKNNIKKILTNPEWK"
     tRNA            3633..3706
                     /gene="tRNA-Asn(GTT)"
                     /inference="COORDINATES:profile:tRNAscan-SE"
                     /product="tRNA-Asn(GTT)"
                     /score="66.95"
     tRNA            3728..3801
                     /gene="tRNA-Arg(TCT)"
                     /inference="COORDINATES:profile:tRNAscan-SE"
                     /product="tRNA-Arg(TCT)"
                     /score="63.69"
     gene            complement(3895..8817)
                     /locus_tag="SAMEA2620979_1011438_0040"
                     /protein_id="SAMEA2620979_1011438_0040"
     CDS             complement(3895..8817)
                     /codon_start=1
                     /inference="ab initio prediction:Prodigal:002006"
                     /locus_tag="SAMEA2620979_1011438_0040"
                     /product="hypothetical protein"
                     /protein_id="SAMEA2620979_1011438_0040"
                     /translation="MSVVKYIFIYLKMTTTIVPEYIQNDWVQLSVTMSLTDQTVRVYQ
                     NETLVNEYVDNSLFQSLENNLAITIGKSRDDDLYFKGLIDNFSVYTSTLTNNEIETLY
                     YDTNNSMLDLNTWSHVSALYSSFNNEVSTYLNGQLVYKKSYTPSHIENANNIDIGKGF
                     SGEISEVILAERPFFNSEILYLSSDISRFDKLFPLLNLNITESNTTQISDVSGLNNQV
                     SFIGGTPTYVLGYIRGTHALSVAADQNIQIANANITNYDFNNNTLFNICVSVSSFTSD
                     VELIKTNEFTLSMSSSAINLIVGANTTSLTIGTIEENKFIDLIVQISKMQTTLTVIRK
                     DTGAKYVTNYTSTIPKITTALTCCGTNFVGNLQKLEIFMGHGIENELFEKTMYSVYKN
                     DFATPVLFSDMTVVNMVNTDGVISGMATNNSLLMDLSLPMFLQVEITPSNTPSNTEGI
                     IDIKLNSTMSTYFDIDRIILKDAIGEEVPYDVVVNMNLNRHSDSGSVGNTVWPSNPLH
                     TYGPRVIFMSGSIGDTLFTLTPVRSVASIKFVWYKNYTDRRADMMVSSSDENIVITAE
                     NSVNDNMLAESDDNCVISLVGTSNTIQFGFSGTDIILVTEGTPVSYSSALVDSSSVDV
                     PIALFMDDLYLIAYLNGEEITRVSRVMNPTIWNTTITQVGIYSNSTNGTFKNIKVTDK
                     NVYATSSPHTVLSASLFDIIGTVVFKYDFDSASSGVTDKINIVSTQGGTTAPRHILTK
                     NTYTLPLYVECVVKPGNVANAFGLHVFRLNTNTAVSMHTIGDNTGFVFGISNNQYYYT
                     QSGSVYTNTSTSANTVNGVEYKLAIYISETDIFLYHNEQLITTININTDAVFWNNVPV
                     DGGKIGFYSNDAGDTQMRSFVTLKYNPNAANRLIEMSDLIHYDNEQLYYNYNLSDFDR
                     IAFNTTTKETDILGQMHVISKQKYTLPIFLECELKTTNSFVGLHLFTIDKSQSTETPI
                     DTEMNGIIWGKGKNTNELYYKICNDVMTSSTVDDKLQYFSKFAIYVDENKIRLYQDGM
                     LMKSVQKSDNALFCNNLDYDKMGYFGIYGETADCKFRNLTMSSRDIYYQPDVSNIHIE
                     SYINVVEQTICIADYDFNQSSGTIINSLSNGTNGQLNQGPGTYPVRETPSYFENGMSI
                     KFVRSGWIDIPVAESWSNLSDLSLSVWIKPTLDGNEHTLLDANIYKIGITSAGNLSFN
                     LGANGTTITKVITVQTVDVSNVYFIDGVQQDIINIQEGNTYVFDWSSISGHPVRLSTT
                     SNGTHSGGIEYTQGVIVDAVHYTTTIIADANTPRQLYYYCEYHGGMGGAINVTNIESI
                     ICTNYTLTSDDWVHVAITIDSFNKDVSFYVNNILQSSHTIVNDMSNQLTVGSDVLQIG
                     SNYGGSIDTFKLFKGIISRLVIYDESVVPTQTMLNKIPTSEYTHVAAVYESDKNMIST
                     YVNGEYNVCYEKYLQDYRTIGTNNSNINIGYNDNGKYFDGYLDDIRIYNKSLNNTQIK
                     AIYDSYYKQIWFTNINYNYSNKVYSVVGREPSNTPANFSVVSFIIASIEGVFETEEQL
                     IDLYSNIGTTTITDIHPYRKILYTTTGNTKENITDYIFYPTISFSYYYNSVTTTASIN
                     DLDNVTNLKFHIITKSYDDTYLFYNQVIER"
     gene            9033..9641
                     /locus_tag="SAMEA2620979_1011438_0050"
                     /protein_id="SAMEA2620979_1011438_0050"
     CDS             9033..9641
                     /inference="COORDINATES:profile:GeneMark.hmm"
                     /locus_tag="SAMEA2620979_1011438_0050"
                     /product="hypothetical protein"
                     /protein_id="SAMEA2620979_1011438_0050"
                     /score="18.266170"
                     /translation="MKKNNFNFLIVKKDLDIEIKKNQENTSKSFEYGPLWTKELLIDF
                     LCNIICSTDNKTKNIFRNVYMKSYVKQILHSILKCTNKNIIKIYWFEFIKIRNQFFSL
                     VLNVQSLYVSKLSDTLISLQQFILNYESNVDDIKTIVKKYVKNGERLKCKICMQLAIS
                     KGFIHNKHICTICDSCAKKCIERSDLCPFCRLPIQEAMKLII"
     gene            complement(9645..9941)
                     /locus_tag="SAMEA2620979_1011438_0060"
                     /protein_id="SAMEA2620979_1011438_0060"
     CDS             complement(9645..9941)
                     /inference="COORDINATES:profile:GeneMark.hmm"
                     /locus_tag="SAMEA2620979_1011438_0060"
                     /product="hypothetical protein"
                     /protein_id="SAMEA2620979_1011438_0060"
                     /score="7.654973"
                     /translation="MGICLWCCCSKQNTLPCDQIVTKANKEVKCRRKRKHSISVGCED
                     PNAFPTIFKKCDKVHLCDFHYKEYVKQKEEFQRRFLHDKPQTKVSIDLNSSHDH"
     gene            complement(9999..10427)
                     /locus_tag="SAMEA2620979_1011438_0070"
                     /protein_id="SAMEA2620979_1011438_0070"
     CDS             complement(9999..10427)
                     /inference="COORDINATES:profile:GeneMark.hmm"
                     /locus_tag="SAMEA2620979_1011438_0070"
                     /product="hypothetical protein"
                     /protein_id="SAMEA2620979_1011438_0070"
                     /score="13.322117"
                     /translation="MIIIAEVMSLFEYIHKNGNFSIENEKQYVIISNILNNSKQKNIS
                     VGIPYWVLIEENDEPKEIQGSMIKIEPLCDNDTDCYVFDNIYDAIYGCLHVSKYMYQM
                     HSNSLFYETNYKTISYAISFMENTVTMNNLCEIFKVKTKF"
     gene            complement(10485..10901)
                     /locus_tag="SAMEA2620979_1011438_0080"
                     /protein_id="SAMEA2620979_1011438_0080"
     CDS             complement(10485..10901)
                     /inference="COORDINATES:profile:GeneMark.hmm"
                     /locus_tag="SAMEA2620979_1011438_0080"
                     /product="hypothetical protein"
                     /protein_id="SAMEA2620979_1011438_0080"
                     /score="20.095806"
                     /translation="MYLIFYIRTPFFYYQQSATLIAYEICKQQIEKGNTDFNSKFELV
                     LFGCPRVGGEIFKKEFNEVANRTGLQIYSYENDKDIVCKIPFGIFGYTRTFLDSDSVY
                     LEGFDTPFWDIYKNHSMSQYLDILLQGNHEIKNENK"
     gene            complement(11176..11544)
                     /locus_tag="SAMEA2620979_1011438_0090"
                     /protein_id="SAMEA2620979_1011438_0090"
     CDS             complement(11176..11544)
                     /inference="COORDINATES:profile:GeneMark.hmm"
                     /locus_tag="SAMEA2620979_1011438_0090"
                     /product="hypothetical protein"
                     /protein_id="SAMEA2620979_1011438_0090"
                     /score="5.051816"
                     /translation="MINMLSSSITVSSLGNPKFKVNREHLHCAHMCKNIYSKKPDLLF
                     NKHKNKLYISIEGTDTLVNWIDNVSIVMKRNDIHRGFNRYASYCFNKFNILKIFEEID
                     KYDKVILTCHSLGKLKRLFY"
     gene            complement(11711..11863)
                     /locus_tag="SAMEA2620979_1011438_0100"
                     /protein_id="SAMEA2620979_1011438_0100"
     CDS             complement(11711..11863)
                     /inference="COORDINATES:profile:GeneMark.hmm"
                     /locus_tag="SAMEA2620979_1011438_0100"
                     /product="hypothetical protein"
                     /protein_id="SAMEA2620979_1011438_0100"
                     /score="6.817819"
                     /translation="MHNFEFYIVLHGLILQVIKSPFLIAFFNTLEANCLKTDDFIDNA
                     KLAKLF"
     gene            complement(11874..12278)
                     /locus_tag="SAMEA2620979_1011438_0110"
                     /protein_id="SAMEA2620979_1011438_0110"
     CDS             complement(11874..12278)
                     /inference="COORDINATES:profile:GeneMark.hmm"
                     /locus_tag="SAMEA2620979_1011438_0110"
                     /product="hypothetical protein"
                     /protein_id="SAMEA2620979_1011438_0110"
                     /score="15.777280"
                     /translation="MSRNVAVFFVNYRGFVLLLKNRLTNKWMTPGGGIERGESSIVAL
                     KREFKEETNASFPNSFMIKNEWQYKNDTKVYLIFSRSFISEFETTNETIDRKFFHYKD
                     IKNIRNIRMCVKNSFEELNICTEIEDYLRNRW"
     gene            complement(12324..15101)
                     /locus_tag="SAMEA2620979_1011438_0120"
                     /protein_id="SAMEA2620979_1011438_0120"
     CDS             complement(12324..15101)
                     /inference="COORDINATES:profile:GeneMark.hmm"
                     /locus_tag="SAMEA2620979_1011438_0120"
                     /product="hypothetical protein"
                     /protein_id="SAMEA2620979_1011438_0120"
                     /score="124.148617"
                     /translation="MGKCRTNKNPGPPCEDGFQMKLNSYGDECCYKIKSLSNLNQTNQ
                     TKRKKKDDDSDTEEQHDINKDNLKIKKYVSESNVKISPKTWILQNDSEYITWITDTFQ
                     NYTKNTTEKQTCDTKKSSKMSLFSHQEFVRDYLQQNSPYKGLLLYHGLGVGKTCSAVS
                     IAEVLLRKRKVVVLLPASLRTNFLNEILKCGNEYYDRTKYHWIFMKDKDEPYVSKEIS
                     TKHKGIWYAAENMEPNYESLSMRKKLQITTQIENMIKNNYEFIAYNGITESKLNDMAS
                     NDKNFFDDKTIIIDEVHNFISAVSNPKTKVAPKLYKLMMKASNTKIVLLSGTPIINGP
                     FELAAIFNLVQGYSKVTYLEFVGDESSTKQIQNIMESIKFVDEFDIKTNKISFTLTPK
                     GFVNNKTKNGIEINDSIVEDTERIKFIVKSLKKVNVDVTSHTSKKFLPFSNEVESFNS
                     SFIDSTTDKPKMKNKDLFMRKALGSVSYFEDNDPDLYPGVTVKHEHLSMSDYQFDKYV
                     QGRKDEYKLELLAKKRKNKPTSDEMVSVFKVYSRQLCNFAFPDSIERPKPKEYKQSMD
                     KYFLDLESSINALTQNNLTKDLDTLSPKFKKVLTNMKDSKGTILIYSNFSSVEGVAIL
                     SRCLDNDGYVELKIELDGSDRWKTNLSETEGKRRYAFFKNTFNDIEKKTQYVNILLGL
                     FNNDFDKLPDNIRKEVKNKSNLRGDVLNTLFITKSGSEGISLKNVRQVHVIEPYWNQN
                     RTDQVIGRANRACSHIALPKDERNFTVFQYTMKFSKDQIKKNNNIINLNDSKKTTDEI
                     IEDIAKRKMALNIEFLDAIKRTSVDCNIHNSEIGCYKFPYNIGKRKTISNIFDYESLI
                     TNKIKQSLKSVISVIQSPENGIKYIFLKTTGELFDFDLYMKTRILKKVGSVKYLQNTK
                     QYEFRLNVNKI"
     gene            complement(15155..17098)
                     /locus_tag="SAMEA2620979_1011438_0130"
                     /protein_id="SAMEA2620979_1011438_0130"
     CDS             complement(15155..17098)
                     /inference="COORDINATES:profile:GeneMark.hmm"
                     /locus_tag="SAMEA2620979_1011438_0130"
                     /product="hypothetical protein"
                     /protein_id="SAMEA2620979_1011438_0130"
                     /score="86.601454"
                     /translation="MEFMSVENLKSLMNIIKTYFVEKQNIDPNLLNRINLKKVFFEVM
                     SKVNTENSDQSNTYKSKLTLKIVKEIVSIELNKSLPRDASIFADRQVIINNNFQEKLN
                     TTLGNTDVNFQMNTIATTMNDVLENEVPKLQTLDAQLEGDLLSQDEFKSKLASLENVR
                     KSFNKDLQKIHEQKQSSVTYDRNKDMLDIVKTDVHPKEFYVNNNSIQASKEIEFSTYK
                     NKQDEIENNKIEQQIEVSNERILVKRYLLINSFNRNWITNKHRYKYPVKFASYHKTVM
                     RVPYYENNPTIPFTKTSTFEGIENTTGWYDDKNNVSRNPYQADAPLGQELGFETYELP
                     VDQDATTMNLFKDIYSISITNITIPSERIHVHANTVNANVPNQFDYNYNFNFPYILCY
                     IDEFQDIYDGTDNIIRKTFCQLQYHDYMKTPNGRGYVIFKPVQDEKKIFYPNYLSSLP
                     TLNISLRKPNGELLDNSEDGLTVLHIAPEQNYYLKITTEKYFIRDSFSKGDYIQIKDF
                     TLYKLLEMDSENATEINISALIDFVNKTDGHVIYEIGEPSDDGYFNSFYIYAPGTFNT
                     DDGKFDVNQVLINLLIDFNDRINDIKEPPLTDTSVSLDVFNNYKYGKLINMSLQHSIS
                     MTVESYQHDTSVLKPVVISKYVM"
     gene            17149..18051
                     /locus_tag="SAMEA2620979_1011438_0140"
                     /protein_id="SAMEA2620979_1011438_0140"
     CDS             17149..18051
                     /codon_start=1
                     /inference="ab initio prediction:Prodigal:002006"
                     /locus_tag="SAMEA2620979_1011438_0140"
                     /product="hypothetical protein"
                     /protein_id="SAMEA2620979_1011438_0140"
                     /translation="MYLKNKLKMDTHNAYQNVFQSKAIVPPPKDLTNKFKVKHVLIDS
                     RDRNKNQYESPSKYAIEFNESFQNVSSIEMTVSNFPFNEYNVTQYNNTLIINDILYSI
                     SPGKYTPTLLIEQLNNFISDIVFSYDSITEKISIQNNTISEISLKCKSDTPKRFDSPN
                     DVYVYTYEENSIAQLLGLNIENFEINANDTFEFPYPINLNAQSNYIVMYIQRAKLNIS
                     QNNTLHDSFAIIRPKHDNLTTYGDEIKVKKFNPPIDIKKIQFSFYDYYGNLYDFQNKE
                     HSFELKVTYYKHAVKYNNIFSQII"
     gene            complement(18044..18832)
                     /locus_tag="SAMEA2620979_1011438_0150"
                     /protein_id="SAMEA2620979_1011438_0150"
     CDS             complement(18044..18832)
                     /inference="COORDINATES:profile:GeneMark.hmm"
                     /locus_tag="SAMEA2620979_1011438_0150"
                     /product="Putative thiol protease R355"
                     /protein_id="SAMEA2620979_1011438_0150"
                     /score="28.498772"
                     /translation="MYCSPIRKNSYEKHNTCFTKRQLIHIAKELKIPYSNRNKMELWK
                     TINEQMSKYCAPKDEVCWIKKVPIIDTDKTHRPKPPTHYNNWLSNIDILNVMKQYEDK
                     YSSFKFIGVLPIDFNTKISSFSTKCISDELCNVDFKKFKQYQFGIVFNLDKHNEPGSH
                     WVCVYLNTKKTHKNYGFYYFDSSGESIPKEIADVAKRTQDNLQDDSFKIHINENRKQY
                     SDTECGMFCLYFIVKMVQGTTFNKLENSKFTDKDMIRLRKQMFI"
     gene            18920..19552
                     /locus_tag="SAMEA2620979_1011438_0160"
                     /protein_id="SAMEA2620979_1011438_0160"
     CDS             18920..19552
                     /inference="COORDINATES:profile:GeneMark.hmm"
                     /locus_tag="SAMEA2620979_1011438_0160"
                     /product="hypothetical protein"
                     /protein_id="SAMEA2620979_1011438_0160"
                     /score="25.953469"
                     /translation="MTQQQCMRLLNDFLNDVKSVKNSSFTHTSITSPAGSYYIQTDDM
                     DTFMKLYTNAYKTGNALYFTEKHRDISPVLLDFDFRFKLHDNERKYTEEHIKSIITIY
                     IKELKKYVDCELNNIDIFVMEKSSPVVLLDKDIVKDGIHIIIPSIVTIPAVQLIIREN
                     ILNQLETLFSNINCTNTIEDIFDEAVIHRNNWQMYGSKKPACEAYKITKI"
     gene            19580..21547
                     /locus_tag="SAMEA2620979_1011438_0170"
                     /protein_id="SAMEA2620979_1011438_0170"
     CDS             19580..21547
                     /codon_start=1
                     /inference="ab initio prediction:Prodigal:002006"
                     /locus_tag="SAMEA2620979_1011438_0170"
                     /product="hypothetical protein"
                     /protein_id="SAMEA2620979_1011438_0170"
                     /translation="MNDDDIDDSKYIEILSIRNKFKESCYKDDFSDIIYNKHKEILKK
                     DNLKKKKKEIMGKIIQPNATHFEKTSSDIEIVKKLVNILDVNRASNYDDWIRLGWCLR
                     NIDTSLLEVWDDFSQNSTKYQVGYCEKLWFHMRESGLGIGTLRMWAIADNPEEYKKIV
                     TADISIYIKKSLSGTDYDIALVIQRMFKSQYRCASHRHQLWYEFKDHRWYEIEKGYTL
                     FSKEIPTTLFDEYTKVIIQLSSQSLGKDNEQQSDLENKVKELTKIRRKLKNTSFRDKM
                     YKECSALFYEPGFIDKLDSSPTLIGFENGVFDLETDEFREGRPEDFISYSTGINYIEF
                     DKENPYVEEINEFMKQVLPNDNVRYYVWTLFASMLDGSNRDEKFHIWTGCGSNGKSKI
                     VELFQNAIGEYACIFNVSLLTQKRVGSSATNSELAIAKGKRFAILQEPEEHEKLNVGL
                     MKELTGGDKIQCRSLFKEPIKFKPMFKMILTCNHMPSIPPDDGGTWRRIRRVEFTSKF
                     VDNPVKPNEYKIDRELNYKFELWKETFMAMLLQYYIKYKAKGKIIEPKEVLEYTNEYQ
                     KKNDIFADFCDQYIQIEPSSSISLPKAFAKFNEYCTIDNIKTKGVNKSVFKEAMIKRY
                     GPLQKNKSTDIWKGLALVQRNNDNSDSEDDI"
     gene            21590..22150
                     /locus_tag="SAMEA2620979_1011438_0180"
                     /protein_id="SAMEA2620979_1011438_0180"
     CDS             21590..22150
                     /inference="COORDINATES:profile:GeneMark.hmm"
                     /locus_tag="SAMEA2620979_1011438_0180"
                     /product="hypothetical protein"
                     /protein_id="SAMEA2620979_1011438_0180"
                     /score="21.925362"
                     /translation="MNIDEVKRSFITLKQMLEDRKMDISNLSCISDQELLAMIKANQI
                     FTLKVNDNFHIVYYMHSKFKISDMKRYIPDDSHIILIFKEKINTQNIKNIKELTTNTI
                     EIFMLSELMYNITHHYLVPKHDICSSDEINEIMTIYKIKQKTQFPCILKTDPMARYLG
                     LKQGNIVKITRPSPSAGETIVYRYCV"
     gene            22176..23252
                     /locus_tag="SAMEA2620979_1011438_0190"
                     /protein_id="SAMEA2620979_1011438_0190"
     CDS             22176..23252
                     /inference="COORDINATES:profile:GeneMark.hmm"
                     /locus_tag="SAMEA2620979_1011438_0190"
                     /product="hypothetical protein"
                     /protein_id="SAMEA2620979_1011438_0190"
                     /score="33.165209"
                     /translation="MAENVIVDVVDLGGFLNHINRIFDQNFEDLDEFKNNIDTLNFIE
                     NSEVVPLPQGLKTALHDLLDLLQKPSSENDILCYICEKDKIHKFVTNIDEHEDVVNSK
                     KVFEMEKNKLITFASKNANIQDRLYQNKLWRYSLIFGLLFFIIGLSTIYYMGRISKNK
                     VYPFDLILISISLMCVFFFIILDIILLFSKRTVSENFTECDTDDCQYNLRANQNIIVK
                     LKSYVDDLIMVHRYNQKLQVKDVNKKTEVVNALLNDYKRVNYINLRNFQLTNYKLNAT
                     RYNMHFIKWGFIIAGIIGVFAGMNIRNNSSYPVSDMLFITVAITLTLLFLIIYLLNQK
                     QHMIRKKYNWDKLYWRVKSVENAA"
     gene            23265..23663
                     /locus_tag="SAMEA2620979_1011438_0200"
                     /protein_id="SAMEA2620979_1011438_0200"
     CDS             23265..23663
                     /codon_start=1
                     /inference="ab initio prediction:Prodigal:002006"
                     /locus_tag="SAMEA2620979_1011438_0200"
                     /product="hypothetical protein"
                     /protein_id="SAMEA2620979_1011438_0200"
                     /translation="MVTNIIWKNIDAEFNKFIKTKINIIKMAIIINTDNYILGNLLDI
                     FIIFGLGMVLLLFANALYTDSRMFMLYLALVMITVIVFNLIYISHNVPDKKKESTWYN
                     ILVFVQLYIIVLFVFLTIMYSYVRSNYYIQ"
     gene            complement(23638..24246)
                     /locus_tag="SAMEA2620979_1011438_0210"
                     /protein_id="SAMEA2620979_1011438_0210"
     CDS             complement(23638..24246)
                     /inference="COORDINATES:profile:GeneMark.hmm"
                     /locus_tag="SAMEA2620979_1011438_0210"
                     /product="hypothetical protein"
                     /protein_id="SAMEA2620979_1011438_0210"
                     /score="21.974265"
                     /translation="MNVTKLIHIVLLVLTSVVFIKPPNKHFKINMNNEIISYSIICSL
                     IILMYIDPLSTILLTLILIQLIQATECPKNELDLDEQPYHDNFSTSYLDTSVENNTTE
                     SVNTKPNGIENVDMNTNINTETNVETPLNLDTKNQDKNKVVSDEQLCDDTKFLITLEM
                     LNAAQNNVFDEKNDSKYINYIGDSNANIQGVYNHITGYNSLT"
     gene            24364..25695
                     /locus_tag="SAMEA2620979_1011438_0220"
                     /protein_id="SAMEA2620979_1011438_0220"
     CDS             24364..25695
                     /inference="COORDINATES:profile:GeneMark.hmm"
                     /locus_tag="SAMEA2620979_1011438_0220"
                     /product="putative helicase D10"
                     /protein_id="SAMEA2620979_1011438_0220"
                     /score="63.007760"
                     /translation="MLSIYGYRLNKDDIDESSILSKLTVKPNDDFMGHQTETDSEFCV
                     CLETKKYIYVPKFYGLQTYGIPASSMLPEPVSVSFDFVGNLMECQKEPIEVFMNAADE
                     PAKMGGILQLPPGFGETVMALYIISMLRKRTLVIVHKEFLMNQWKERIHQYLPTATIG
                     VIKQKRFEIDNDIVIASLQTICSRDYDAKLLSSFGFVIIDECHHIGAKIFSRALSKIN
                     FRYTLGLSATVTRKDGLSKVFKWFIGDVLYKISSKETKVTTEVDIHKFKCNDKNYNRE
                     CFISTGKLNIARMITNVCECVERNIYIASVVNNMLKYEPTRNIILLSERRQHLIDLSN
                     YFDKNIFGFYVGGMKSAELEVTKTKRLILGTFNMVSEGFDLPKLDTLILATSKSDIEQ
                     SVGRIQRKHEYTEADNTPRIIDIVDMFSLFARQASKRMQFYKKKKYDFVKL"
     gene            25739..26302
                     /locus_tag="SAMEA2620979_1011438_0230"
                     /protein_id="SAMEA2620979_1011438_0230"
     CDS             25739..26302
                     /inference="COORDINATES:profile:GeneMark.hmm"
                     /locus_tag="SAMEA2620979_1011438_0230"
                     /product="hypothetical protein"
                     /protein_id="SAMEA2620979_1011438_0230"
                     /score="26.857251"
                     /translation="MGFYVVLKNSILLALIILIVHFMVINDLLENEYIHNKKTEQEQS
                     IKLPIEEEVPKSLIIQTKLSSLNSTKNNAKTKKTVTNANPLDEIDNFFPKAAVDTSDI
                     KMKELYDFVYDDNTDDNLDTLFNSTIETPNVNTEINKHHEIIQDTQIPSTNSDLCDYE
                     IVGDLSDKTNEPFAGIDMTCQTFSKTI"
     gene            26345..27205
                     /locus_tag="SAMEA2620979_1011438_0240"
                     /protein_id="SAMEA2620979_1011438_0240"
     CDS             26345..27205
                     /inference="COORDINATES:profile:GeneMark.hmm"
                     /locus_tag="SAMEA2620979_1011438_0240"
                     /product="hypothetical protein"
                     /protein_id="SAMEA2620979_1011438_0240"
                     /score="26.328072"
                     /translation="MQTGSISCCDTYALNIKSESIKKFILNKIEQRYGFKILQKHFEI
                     YNDTTVAKLTKNPHLMSLKSNGNPYFMFLTCINNINTCLIIDKKIQQGYFYPRMIIVH
                     MMFDDVLFKDTLLDGEMLKTQSGDWIYLLNDIVVYKGEVLSNINLIKRTSLLHDILMN
                     KFIDIISPFEIQVKKYFNCCDIDKLSDFKNSLPYTSRGIIFTPLFLKFRKVLYNFDDS
                     LIKSTKRTKLSTDNEFFTVDKKPAIVTNIITKPIVQRKSFKIKYSGNPDVYQLYDLEN
                     KNLIGFACVN"
     gene            complement(27294..27854)
                     /locus_tag="SAMEA2620979_1011438_0250"
                     /protein_id="SAMEA2620979_1011438_0250"
     CDS             complement(27294..27854)
                     /inference="COORDINATES:profile:GeneMark.hmm"
                     /locus_tag="SAMEA2620979_1011438_0250"
                     /product="hypothetical protein"
                     /protein_id="SAMEA2620979_1011438_0250"
                     /score="18.028848"
                     /translation="MGFKLEHFEGCNYIEVVMFRKKECDNNYEISFTDLECDAYIDTL
                     MKHDRKLILTNKEERYIIHKGMKLTSTTAKDGTKQEYVTAPILLKKNEIDTKMICLYY
                     DKQIIPTHSFPSSKEYFDICDVKRTTIRILNNLYLNFESVQYQDKSVYNTIYFNVNNR
                     MGLTDVYHVSDKINEYINRLKLASIC"
     gene            27966..28481
                     /locus_tag="SAMEA2620979_1011438_0260"
                     /protein_id="SAMEA2620979_1011438_0260"
     CDS             27966..28481
                     /codon_start=1
                     /inference="ab initio prediction:Prodigal:002006"
                     /locus_tag="SAMEA2620979_1011438_0260"
                     /product="hypothetical protein"
                     /protein_id="SAMEA2620979_1011438_0260"
                     /translation="MMTDPREICLKHASKLPISNDMVKDLEIGIFNWTITFADANSIR
                     KTWKDTLFKKAYFQKMRSVLDNLDSSSYLQNVRFIERLKEKEFKPHDIPSLDMTTIFP
                     EKWTSILDKRMKKEENFHNSKQVAKTELFKCSKCKKRECSYYELQVRSADESSTIFVT
                     CLNCGNRWRIG"
     gene            28581..29099
                     /locus_tag="SAMEA2620979_1011438_0270"
                     /protein_id="SAMEA2620979_1011438_0270"
     CDS             28581..29099
                     /inference="COORDINATES:profile:GeneMark.hmm"
                     /locus_tag="SAMEA2620979_1011438_0270"
                     /product="hypothetical protein"
                     /protein_id="SAMEA2620979_1011438_0270"
                     /score="12.968709"
                     /translation="MLNEYKDIISSNERTYFVMKRLVQMIKIEQFVRDDENNIYYIDD
                     IIPQYLNRYSSCKIDLTDYFFTWYIKHYKHEFESIKQILNIALKTIHLFLSSDDSLPY
                     FSLVNINKNIVAHPDGYYDIETKKVCALNDFDTNTYVIQYHDIPLKNNPIPKKKVSFS
                     DDLIYHYIYDIN"
     gene            complement(29104..29925)
                     /locus_tag="SAMEA2620979_1011438_0280"
                     /protein_id="SAMEA2620979_1011438_0280"
     CDS             complement(29104..29925)
                     /inference="COORDINATES:profile:GeneMark.hmm"
                     /locus_tag="SAMEA2620979_1011438_0280"
                     /product="hypothetical protein"
                     /protein_id="SAMEA2620979_1011438_0280"
                     /score="15.562537"
                     /translation="MKNYITKLLRNISIKYCYAYQNKVFKIYLKKYMKKYEKLLTNYK
                     NEHNELLPYLDVHADDIKVFCAYLRLYKDDIIKLLIYYYCINRQTSSKYRIYYSEQYK
                     PVRERIDETIKHLVYVNFIDNLPVQYKTNDIIRFFLDKSCEVASLMRYGFLVSDVTAK
                     TKTTEHWISRLPLFLICTVLIVIGKSYMYIWFNDNEYMFIIFDVLTSLCVGIIAIFLV
                     FMRVPQSIYADARKSASDVYIVQKTKLHFYLLNKTTETNVVKYYNQVYDDFFSHE"
     gene            complement(30135..30692)
                     /locus_tag="SAMEA2620979_1011438_0290"
                     /protein_id="SAMEA2620979_1011438_0290"
     CDS             complement(30135..30692)
                     /codon_start=1
                     /inference="ab initio prediction:Prodigal:002006"
                     /locus_tag="SAMEA2620979_1011438_0290"
                     /product="hypothetical protein"
                     /protein_id="SAMEA2620979_1011438_0290"
                     /translation="MSFVSVKTKIKMKSSHLKHFAKNTLQSRKTSIQYYVANSLHNIH
                     TPSEYLNTGCNVLMNSNTCIYCGIEFSTYNKSTIDHIYPLIIDGVPSKRMVFCYQNFG
                     LCCSSCNSSKSNRCHIQWMTNKKYCVQRLNLINKQISFVPTFSDEIYNLIITKYETFM
                     KNHMNGVNELMNHQRISIISKSNRT"
     gene            complement(30758..31090)
                     /locus_tag="SAMEA2620979_1011438_0300"
                     /protein_id="SAMEA2620979_1011438_0300"
     CDS             complement(30758..31090)
                     /inference="COORDINATES:profile:GeneMark.hmm"
                     /locus_tag="SAMEA2620979_1011438_0300"
                     /product="hypothetical protein"
                     /protein_id="SAMEA2620979_1011438_0300"
                     /score="16.807666"
                     /translation="MDNLRMDNLRVIENSDSIVYDKLLSNYKLENHQTNNIMTKYEKA
                     NILGVRMEQLAFGSKSTLDDDMIAKLKNVKEIAREELKQKKIPFMICRTLPDKTEEFW
                     RIDDLIIP"
     gene            complement(31125..31496)
                     /locus_tag="SAMEA2620979_1011438_0310"
                     /protein_id="SAMEA2620979_1011438_0310"
     CDS             complement(31125..31496)
                     /codon_start=1
                     /inference="ab initio prediction:Prodigal:002006"
                     /locus_tag="SAMEA2620979_1011438_0310"
                     /product="hypothetical protein"
                     /protein_id="SAMEA2620979_1011438_0310"
                     /translation="MMEFCTLCDNMLYIQASEDDLRDVKYVCKNCNFTKDMPKDKSVK
                     IIEKIHDDSMKSIVQDITTNIEHDPTIPHITDITCPNIKCTKPNKSLNDIMYIKTDAI
                     NMKYVYYCVYCKHFWENRFKI"
     gene            31598..32575
                     /locus_tag="SAMEA2620979_1011438_0320"
                     /protein_id="SAMEA2620979_1011438_0320"
     CDS             31598..32575
                     /inference="COORDINATES:profile:GeneMark.hmm"
                     /locus_tag="SAMEA2620979_1011438_0320"
                     /product="hypothetical protein"
                     /protein_id="SAMEA2620979_1011438_0320"
                     /score="28.797515"
                     /translation="MKSICIYLLHWEKLSDRTKNIDKIREISKLQNIFNIEIEIIKDH
                     NPDTFNLESIKNLIKFEIPENHPLVNFRTQLTQRTISNTLKHYAAIQKIACSDDYDYY
                     LVLEDDVEINTSFFNQLDEIMNSVKNNNEHSSFDMIFFGHPPEADTDKTKISLKPALN
                     NINPLITCDSYMISKSTAKQLMINFFPISFDTTVHLTQLLKNHNLNALKSFPNLTGDG
                     SKIGTYPSSIKENNVLLFNNDYKSLYKNIETKEDCLDINESIYQQTLYKENPDMLHMM
                     ALTYLKSKKFDMSFSYFKKAFEAYEKNDCSLNKNSVFFKNYLTTFKFIQ"
     gene            32617..32874
                     /locus_tag="SAMEA2620979_1011438_0330"
                     /protein_id="SAMEA2620979_1011438_0330"
     CDS             32617..32874
                     /inference="COORDINATES:profile:GeneMark.hmm"
                     /locus_tag="SAMEA2620979_1011438_0330"
                     /product="hypothetical protein"
                     /protein_id="SAMEA2620979_1011438_0330"
                     /score="9.898081"
                     /translation="MIIPIRCFTCHKVLGDKWEYFKQQVEKHENDSSTKKTNINDIKV
                     TDKHDTYFLDRYKGKILNELNITKLCCRRHMLGHVDLIDLI"
     gene            32921..33259
                     /locus_tag="SAMEA2620979_1011438_0340"
                     /protein_id="SAMEA2620979_1011438_0340"
     CDS             32921..33259
                     /inference="COORDINATES:profile:GeneMark.hmm"
                     /locus_tag="SAMEA2620979_1011438_0340"
                     /product="hypothetical protein"
                     /protein_id="SAMEA2620979_1011438_0340"
                     /score="17.441697"
                     /translation="MASTEYDKIYHDAVKPTEAENVYDLIMRREANVLETVNKVVNQV
                     EEEKHKKPFIESSINTIVYRVFVVITNMATELRNGVEFSKVLKKERRIYFGIFMIVLS
                     LFFIILYSNH"
     gene            33262..33870
                     /locus_tag="SAMEA2620979_1011438_0350"
                     /protein_id="SAMEA2620979_1011438_0350"
     CDS             33262..33870
                     /inference="COORDINATES:profile:GeneMark.hmm"
                     /locus_tag="SAMEA2620979_1011438_0350"
                     /product="hypothetical protein"
                     /protein_id="SAMEA2620979_1011438_0350"
                     /score="7.445452"
                     /translation="MFQWLLMFFLFVVIFHIIYYNKLNAINILLIMYLLYTFYYKIIL
                     ETKKENESKNTIKKRISGIIDSFYIEHIEMSNRDVKIPKRYKYIFIKPDLLPILYKLR
                     FIRHFTEESYMNIYIILERFYKVYYNIIIERYEISEHIERLKTFYENMKEVKEHIIFT
                     VPKRSKNIRGFNSTLDVVITENIDKILSNMKSKLNLVLTLNK"
     gene            33903..34259
                     /locus_tag="SAMEA2620979_1011438_0360"
                     /protein_id="SAMEA2620979_1011438_0360"
     CDS             33903..34259
                     /inference="COORDINATES:profile:GeneMark.hmm"
                     /locus_tag="SAMEA2620979_1011438_0360"
                     /product="hypothetical protein"
                     /protein_id="SAMEA2620979_1011438_0360"
                     /score="3.426823"
                     /translation="MIASDVFVLNFFWKYVDYRINLIDLNYLKSVTPLNPKFKSILEN
                     YKYCFKNKNDFMNFHIILSQISEPKLEQFSKFYMNIIYKITGQYHTFHGINELIAFID
                     SEFKLKTLIVCLYYYF"
     gene            34279..37791
                     /locus_tag="SAMEA2620979_1011438_0370"
                     /protein_id="SAMEA2620979_1011438_0370"
     CDS             34279..37791
                     /inference="COORDINATES:profile:GeneMark.hmm"
                     /locus_tag="SAMEA2620979_1011438_0370"
                     /product="DNA-directed RNA polymerase subunit 2"
                     /protein_id="SAMEA2620979_1011438_0370"
                     /score="167.702258"
                     /translation="MIDSWKLIDTYYKSNNNYLTRHHLESFNDFVLNKIPLIIKTLNP
                     IIVQKNDITVEITLDSENIKVTPPKNSDNEILYPNECRLYNLNYFSNIVTDITVNYIQ
                     NEKVIVSNQYTGILIGAIPIMLHSKLCYLNGLNNERLSEAGECPYDQGGYFIVDGKEK
                     VIISQERIATNKLFINKSSNPELFRLEAMIRSSSYANSLFPKAVYFWVCNDVMNNKGI
                     IDSKIDDEDDEKNNEQMENIQKDNKKISDEFSIKLNIMNINLNKIPLFLIFRALGIES
                     DRDILNHISFDDPFLHKYLVKSIVDATLVNYSDHPIYTQEQALNYLSAFVKFPKTDYV
                     RYILMNDLFPNIGHDFHEKALYLGHLVKELILTAIGKYPENKRDNYMFKRVDTTGIEL
                     GNIFRDFYNKFRNDIINTVEQEYNTSNSKNTTQLIHNGNLNSIFKSFIISEGMYKSMK
                     GNWGLTGDPSEQGIVQDVSRLSYIGYVSHMRRVNTPIDRSIKLVEPHRLDAAQWGMMC
                     PIESPDGGNIGLLKHMAASCEITSESNADDIFTCLTKLDMIALKDVTPNMTKNKCKVL
                     LNNNWVGLHQNPRELYKTLLSYRRKGILNAFISISWKIIENMIVLFSDAGRCVRPLIV
                     HEHMSKIQSFNPKSSWSQLVNGYTFDYTFDMNKSKPETGIEYTDCYETNSLYIAMLEK
                     ELNDKHTHMEIHPCLSLSMYSNTIPFANHNQAPRNVFSGQQGKQALGIYATNYNHRID
                     TASYLLHYPQRNLITTKMAKYAFKNNMPNGENLIVAIATYTGYNQEDSIIVNRSSIQR
                     GMFNVSYFKSIVETETLNEYTHEKVIFKNPTEIKKQNPHFKHKLANWSKIDEFGIPIV
                     NEFIEDGDIYLGKVHVTTKEIDPHDDDIFAENTKQLQYKDSSLIGDKTVNGTIDKVLT
                     YTKDNTQYMKARLRKFRIPELGDKMASSHGQKGVCGMILDQQDMPYTKDGIVPDIIVN
                     PHAFPSRMTIGHLIESVLSKLCCYSGEYIDGTVFENHDIKSYFNTLGEHFGHHRYGDE
                     IMYNGFTGEQINTEIFFGPTFYYRLKHMVKDKINYRDKGPRELMTKQPTQGRANGGGL
                     RIGEMETNAILGHGISSFIKESMMERSDKDSLRIQRTTGDDYQYHEDANITDELSTTL
                     QIPYSMKLLRQEVQSMGVNMKFIT"
     gene            37861..38031
                     /locus_tag="SAMEA2620979_1011438_0380"
                     /protein_id="SAMEA2620979_1011438_0380"
     CDS             37861..38031
                     /inference="COORDINATES:profile:GeneMark.hmm"
                     /locus_tag="SAMEA2620979_1011438_0380"
                     /product="hypothetical protein"
                     /protein_id="SAMEA2620979_1011438_0380"
                     /score="0.841266"
                     /translation="MNYYIFIILLTFVTIISMIYTFYTLQNFKKNEKSKLLNTMKMKN
                     DFDIDDGSYMTN"
     gene            complement(38016..38483)
                     /locus_tag="SAMEA2620979_1011438_0390"
                     /protein_id="SAMEA2620979_1011438_0390"
     CDS             complement(38016..38483)
                     /inference="COORDINATES:profile:GeneMark.hmm"
                     /locus_tag="SAMEA2620979_1011438_0390"
                     /product="hypothetical protein"
                     /protein_id="SAMEA2620979_1011438_0390"
                     /score="10.227655"
                     /translation="MCEVKIRRDYSIKDKDISISRNKNYHYFDYAAEIAKKSTMNQKH
                     GCIIVYKKMIIASGCNKMPLSHKESIHAEVNAINKAKQLNYDLRECDLYIVRIGSTQQ
                     DYPLKYSKPCVKCANYILQNKIKKAYYSLDETTNNLNEYAHYVSNGKFHQFVI"
     gene            complement(38476..39009)
                     /locus_tag="SAMEA2620979_1011438_0400"
                     /protein_id="SAMEA2620979_1011438_0400"
     CDS             complement(38476..39009)
                     /inference="COORDINATES:profile:GeneMark.hmm"
                     /locus_tag="SAMEA2620979_1011438_0400"
                     /product="hypothetical protein"
                     /protein_id="SAMEA2620979_1011438_0400"
                     /score="19.016839"
                     /translation="MSKSTMIKDLKKRNIANSDVDVDNSLNEIIHEVETDNTTANTIN
                     DNKLQTEMNDMLRDRVTVRIPDNNQETQIADLTSKLQEQLLQQQILHEQLAQQRLTSS
                     WNPMNGFFERMYKSCVIELKFMILVFILYIIFEKFNIISILKIENLRVFNSSAINQLI
                     LKSLLFTILIVIIKRNV"
     gene            complement(39060..39269)
                     /locus_tag="SAMEA2620979_1011438_0410"
                     /protein_id="SAMEA2620979_1011438_0410"
     CDS             complement(39060..39269)
                     /inference="COORDINATES:profile:GeneMark.hmm"
                     /locus_tag="SAMEA2620979_1011438_0410"
                     /product="hypothetical protein"
                     /protein_id="SAMEA2620979_1011438_0410"
                     /score="10.102456"
                     /translation="MQNVMKSDAFIKVISIILGIGLASLFRQICKDGKCVIVKGPSIN
                     EVQKNVYKIDDKCYVYKPTATLCSS"
     gene            39355..39609
                     /locus_tag="SAMEA2620979_1011438_0420"
                     /protein_id="SAMEA2620979_1011438_0420"
     CDS             39355..39609
                     /inference="COORDINATES:profile:GeneMark.hmm"
                     /locus_tag="SAMEA2620979_1011438_0420"
                     /product="hypothetical protein"
                     /protein_id="SAMEA2620979_1011438_0420"
                     /score="7.050876"
                     /translation="MLDRINVKYFLVSFCFGILLVYIINPKGIVIRKFPSPDNIDTIY
                     TDNNDGCYKYNYTEVKCSEETQPQPQPQPVIDSDSEVIVE"
     gene            complement(39615..40004)
                     /locus_tag="SAMEA2620979_1011438_0430"
                     /protein_id="SAMEA2620979_1011438_0430"
     CDS             complement(39615..40004)
                     /inference="COORDINATES:profile:GeneMark.hmm"
                     /locus_tag="SAMEA2620979_1011438_0430"
                     /product="hypothetical protein"
                     /protein_id="SAMEA2620979_1011438_0430"
                     /score="10.305212"
                     /translation="MNWKESVTYALIYLCLDAIWLYTMTPIFYRKRFELIQTSEMKIR
                     IPYAVLAYGLLLFTLFYICIPLSKEYKQKQSWIPFAFVGLSIYGVYNLTNAAVFSKYP
                     MDLCVVDTIWGGVCFGLMGYIYYMIKK"
     gene            complement(40104..40316)
                     /locus_tag="SAMEA2620979_1011438_0440"
                     /protein_id="SAMEA2620979_1011438_0440"
     CDS             complement(40104..40316)
                     /inference="COORDINATES:profile:GeneMark.hmm"
                     /locus_tag="SAMEA2620979_1011438_0440"
                     /product="hypothetical protein"
                     /protein_id="SAMEA2620979_1011438_0440"
                     /score="6.342480"
                     /translation="MDTVATIERKNLSSLWNNGIFFTTEYPRQNKTEYVLYPTGQYDL
                     SGRKYCAIPKGENITPTLRNKYHIMM"
     gene            complement(40414..41511)
                     /locus_tag="SAMEA2620979_1011438_0450"
                     /protein_id="SAMEA2620979_1011438_0450"
     CDS             complement(40414..41511)
                     /inference="COORDINATES:profile:GeneMark.hmm"
                     /locus_tag="SAMEA2620979_1011438_0450"
                     /product="hypothetical protein"
                     /protein_id="SAMEA2620979_1011438_0450"
                     /score="45.586530"
                     /translation="MFKCKHCSYSTTRKYNLRRHERRFVSCEANVDGQNVPEHGQNVH
                     EHGQNVHEHGQNVPEHGQNVHEHGQNVPEHGQNVIPDIELAKTNTYCNQCNKNFSSIR
                     TYNRHQCSCRGIGSTICNRCFKRFSTYKGRWNHNKKVICNKPSNPKGNEPLLDQQLLI
                     TNTFNNTTNNTTNNTTNNIDNSKNITIQLNFGEEALDKLCTEPDYIQRMERLVQLGKY
                     ALPQHISDIYFNDSYPMNNTIQKTRHKDKFVKIKTGDNEWNLRAMDDVYQTLTERMES
                     YMTPYFAYVEKQMEKVYDENRIKFKQMTRNIREFGHKVLWLDWKCDDIRQIGVELKEP
                     YCENERHRRIQEMKNMLLEHIYDKTREMLSL"
     gene            complement(41843..>41998)
                     /locus_tag="SAMEA2620979_1011438_0460"
                     /protein_id="SAMEA2620979_1011438_0460"
     CDS             complement(41843..>41998)
                     /inference="COORDINATES:profile:GeneMark.hmm"
                     /locus_tag="SAMEA2620979_1011438_0460"
                     /product="hypothetical protein"
                     /protein_id="SAMEA2620979_1011438_0460"
                     /score="2.560026"
                     /translation="GQNVHATRKKWTKCPCYQKKVDKMSMLDISKLKANMVVLKRNYR
                     YESISCQ"
ORIGIN      
        1 actctgattg attcgatgtt gcccaaggtg ctgtttcggg tatgttcaaa tcgttgttaa
       61 atttggaaag agagatatcc gattgttgat ttgaggttgc ccaaggtgct gcttcagata
      121 tatttaaatc attactgaaa tctgataaca atacattgga ttgatatgta ttgacccata
      181 ttggtactag ttctaaatca ttgctgaatg atgctagagt aaggtcatta ctaaagtgtg
      241 acaacaatac ttcgaattga tttgatgttg cccatgaagc tgccactgca ttcgttgtac
      301 ttaaatcatt gctgaaacta gacaaaccaa tatctgattg gtcacgggtt atccagttag
      361 gtatatcacg aatagtacca aaagtaagat catttgaaaa taatgataac gaacggtttt
      421 gtgcccataa atcaaaatta cttccaatat atgtgaataa attgtccata aaaaggttgg
      481 ttttcataac agaaatatct aaggttttta ggttattatt atcacttaaa taatcactta
      541 ttttattatt tatacttgtt aaaaaattat catcttcgtt aaaatctgat aatgatatac
      601 tattttggtt tgtatctaac cacggagcta aatcattaca aaaagcagat aacataacat
      661 tatgttgtgt attcttgacc caaataggta gtaaatcatt agaaaatcct gaaagactta
      721 tagtagcttg ttcaacagat aaccaatctg cgatatcatt tgtaaaatga gataagttta
      781 atggtgcatc aataatagct tgtgtaaatt ttgtgtcttg aaaaaaattt attgcattta
      841 agttattcag atcaatatta ccgataaatg ttctatcact taatacattt cttatataat
      901 tattaaacga tatagcaaat gattcattat tcagagcttt ttctgcaaga tccgtactga
      961 aatctttttc ccaacgatca taatttgact ctgcattagt ttgaaaatca gagaagcttt
     1021 gaaatacatc gttaatttga gaaccattgt atataatatt tgtatttgaa tttataataa
     1081 atgtactaga atcaattgtt atatcggagt ttgaattgta taaaacatta ctgtaaaaat
     1141 gaacattatg tttgaattta gtatcatcaa gaaacgatat attttcttta aaataaaaag
     1201 aatcattctt atttccataa agtatatcaa ataaatttat gtggttgtta cagttattgt
     1261 aatatgtttc attattattc agtaaaaaaa tagcagaatt agaaccataa ttgtttatgt
     1321 tgtgtcccat caatatagta ttagacactt cacaaatgtt attatttccg atacttatat
     1381 tattatcatc ttctaaaaaa gtattatttc caaaaactag atttgaattg tttttacttt
     1441 ttgatgagtt tcccacaata gtgttgtttg ttccatatgt atcagaatca tttcctatga
     1501 ttgtattgta tttaagatta gacgaggtat tgttaataca gttatcttta ccaataaata
     1561 tatttttttg tccagatgta agcgtacgag catttctgtc gccaataatt gtattatcca
     1621 ttgtttgatt atcaaggttt tctccaacat aggaaccaat aagtacatta ttttttccat
     1681 gtaaaatgtt tcctcctgat tggtatccca taagaatatt attttcacct gcataagttc
     1741 tcacattatc tgttaatctt cttgttataa ctgaaaaatt tttaaacgac acaccaatat
     1801 caatggaatt atttgggttt tttccttgat gatatacttt attaacctgt tgtgaaatga
     1861 cagtcattat ttcttatgta ttaattaata attattaata tttattatac actcattggt
     1921 gcgtatattg atggatgtgg gaagtatccg aataattcaa aatcgtcaat agtaatatct
     1981 tcgatatttt tatttgaaat ggtatcggat agtttcataa ctggttgtgt taatggctct
     2041 ctttttaatt gagtcaaaac ttgttcaata tgattttgat atacatgggt gtcaccaaaa
     2101 ctgataatca gtctctttgg agtcaaacca catattttgg atagtatata ggtcaacaca
     2161 gaataagata agatattcca tggtaatcca agaaatacat cgcatgagcg ttgatacata
     2221 tgacaactta actcgttatt attcacataa aactgtgcgc ttacatgaca tggtggtaaa
     2281 acggtttttt tcaagtcaca tgggttccat gatgataaga aaattctgcg acttgttggt
     2341 tcagttttta acaagttgat tatattattt atttggtcgt gttcggtatt cttcacatat
     2401 tctgaatcgc acgtttcata tttttgaccg aaatatctcc attgaaaaga atagttagct
     2461 ccacaatcac cctcttttaa atggtcaagt cctaatttat tttgagcttc ttttgatgag
     2521 tttccattcc atatattgac tcccttattt ttcaaaatat ttgcatcagt ttgacctttt
     2581 aaaaaccaca ataattcttc aatacaactt ttccatggaa ttctttttgt tgttaatagc
     2641 ggtatatttt ttgatatatc aaattcaatt ctttcaccaa aggttgaaat ggttcctgtt
     2701 cccgttctat cagttcgaat atcgatatta tctttcaaaa tacgattgca aaggtcaata
     2761 tattgttttt cgtgttcatt tccatttctg gtgatatcat tggtgaaaac taagttctga
     2821 acataacact tttcattttc gtaaaatatt ggagtatcat aatcttccaa tttaaaacga
     2881 gaatcaatat atggaaacat tctatcacat tcgtattttt tatcaatata agtaacgtaa
     2941 agtttatcac atataccaat gaaatgttca taaatgcttt gacctccaat aatcatgaca
     3001 tctgacgaat gttcaacatg ttcatctata accgaataaa catcaagtaa atttgtgaat
     3061 attagatttt ctttattttg taattctttt tttgttgtga tcacaatatt aagtctattt
     3121 gacaacggtt taatcggcaa gcttaagtaa gtggaatatc ccataacgat gattttgttt
     3181 gaagtgagtg ttttgaattt ttgtaagtcg tgtggtagat tccatggcat atcattattt
     3241 gctccaatac cgcgattttt acaaaaagca acaatacaac tgaaagaaat cattataaat
     3301 atactattaa taaaaaaata ctcataaatc attttttatt tccattccgg attagtgagt
     3361 atttttttta tgttgttttt attgtataat ggactgttta ttatttctgg attttctttt
     3421 aaaaaactga cgagtacttt cgttttgtca ttattatatc tgaacgtttt gtttgcaaaa
     3481 tttgatttcg tacatttttc aaacaaatca acattcaata tagcatatgt atattctaat
     3541 gttttcattt ttaatattta tacatataat attgatttat ggaaaaaatt attatttaaa
     3601 aattaattga attaaatatt tagaaacaat atgtcccggt agctcagttg gtagtagcgt
     3661 tcggctgtta accgaaaggt cactggttca aacccagttc gggacgacaa attttgtttc
     3721 tcggttagtc ttgttggcgt aattggataa cgcgtgcgcc ttctaagcgt gagattgcga
     3781 gttcgaacct cgcacgagac taatttctaa ttttttcaag gttttgaaac tattgtattc
     3841 aaaactaaat tttattattg tatatgtgga tgacatacaa ttagttataa tcttttatcg
     3901 ttcaattact tgattataga ataaataagt atcgtcatat gattttgtta ttatatgaaa
     3961 tttcaaattt gttacattat ctaaatcgtt aatacttgct gttgttgtaa ctgagttata
     4021 ataatatgag aatgaaattg ttggataaaa tatataatcg gtgatatttt ctttagtgtt
     4081 tcctgttgtt gtgtataata tttttctgta aggatgtatg tcagtgattg tggttgtacc
     4141 tatatttgaa tataaatcaa ttagttgttc ttctgtttca aaaacacctt caatagatgc
     4201 aattataaaa cttacaacag aaaagttagc cggagtatta gatggttctc tacctactac
     4261 actatatact ttgtttgaat aattataatt tatatttgtg aaccatattt gtttgtaata
     4321 tgaatcgtat atagctttaa tttgtgtatt atttaatgac ttattatata tgcgtatatc
     4381 atctaaataa ccgtcaaaat atttaccatt atcgttgtat cctatattta tatttgagtt
     4441 atttgtacct atcgttctat aatcttgtaa atatttttca tagcaaacat tgtactcacc
     4501 attgacatat gtagatatca tatttttatc agattcataa acagcagcaa catgtgtata
     4561 ttcagatgtt ggaattttat tcaacattgt ttgagttgga acaacagatt catcatatat
     4621 taccagtctt gagatgattc ccttgaataa tttgaacgta tctattgaac ctccgtaatt
     4681 tgacccaatt tgtagaacat cacttcctac tgtcaattga ttactcatat cattaacaat
     4741 agtatgtgat gattgcaata tattatttac ataaaatgat acatctttat tgaaagaatc
     4801 tattgttatt gcaacatgta cccaatcatc agaggttaat gtataatttg tgcatattat
     4861 actttcaata ttggttacat ttatagcacc acccattcca ccatggtatt cgcaataata
     4921 gtataattgt cttggtgtat ttgcatcagc gatgatagta gttgtataat gtacggcatc
     4981 tactatcaca ccttgtgtat attctatgcc accgctgtgt gtcccatttg atgttgtgga
     5041 taatctgacg ggatgtccag aaatagacga ccaatcaaat acataggtgt ttccttcttg
     5101 tatatttata atgtcctgtt gaacaccgtc aatgaaataa acgtttgata catctactgt
     5161 ttgaacagta atcactttag tgattgtcgt tccgtttgct cctaaattaa aacttaaatt
     5221 accagcactg gtaatcccaa ttttatatat attagcatca agtaaagtgt gctcatttcc
     5281 atcaagagtt ggcttaatcc acacactaag agataggtcc gacaaattag accaagattc
     5341 agcaacaggt atatcaatcc atcctgaacg aacaaactta atactcatac cattctcaaa
     5401 ataacttggt gtttctctca ccgggtatgt tcccggacct tgattcaatt gaccatttgt
     5461 tccatttgat aaactattaa ttattgttcc agatgactgg ttgaaatcat aatctgcaat
     5521 acatatagtt tgttcaacaa cattaatata tgactcaatg tgtatgttag acacgtcagg
     5581 ttgataatag atatctcgtg agctcatagt aagatttcta aatttacaat cagctgtctc
     5641 accatatatt ccaaaatatc ccattttatc ataatctaaa ttattacaga ataatgcatt
     5701 atcgctcttt tgaacagatt tcattaacat accatcttga tataatcgta ttttgttttc
     5761 atccacataa attgcaaact ttgaaaaata ctgcaactta tcatcaacag ttgaagatgt
     5821 cataacatcg ttacatattt tataatacaa ttcgttagta ttctttccct ttccccagat
     5881 aataccattc atttcggtat caattggtgt ttctgtagat tgagatttgt caatcgtaaa
     5941 taaatggagt cctacaaatg agtttgtagt ttttaattca cattctaaaa agattggaag
     6001 tgtatatttt tgttttgaga taacatgcat ttgacctaaa atatctgttt ctttagttgt
     6061 tgtattaaaa gcaattctat caaaatctga aagattataa ttgtaataga gttgttcatt
     6121 atcgtaatgg attaagtcag acatttcaat aagtctattt gccgcatttg gattatattt
     6181 caaagttaca aaagaacgca tttgtgtatc acctgcatca ttagagtaaa atccaatttt
     6241 acctccatct acaggtacat tgttccagaa tacagcatcc gtatttatgt taatagtagt
     6301 tataagttgt tcgttatgat ataagaatat atcagtttct gaaatataaa tagctagctt
     6361 atactctaca ccattcactg tatttgcgga agtagatgtg tttgtatata ctgaaccgga
     6421 ttgtgtataa taatattgat tattggaaat accgaataca aatccggtat tatcaccaat
     6481 agtatgcata gatacagctg tattagtatt taatctaaat acatgcaaac cgaacgcatt
     6541 agctacgttt cctggtttta cgacacattc aacatacagg ggtaacgtat atgtattctt
     6601 tgttaatata tgtctgggtg cagttgtacc tccttgggtt gatacgatat ttattttgtc
     6661 agtgactcca ctagaggcac tgtcaaaatc gtatttgaac acaacagttc ctatgatatc
     6721 aaataacgat gcagataata ctgtatgtgg tgatgatgta gcgtatacat tcttgtctgt
     6781 cactttgatg tttttaaatg taccgttcgt tgaattcgaa taaattccta cttgtgtaat
     6841 agttgtgttc caaatggtag gattcatcac tctcgataca cgagttattt cctctccgtt
     6901 tagatacgca atcagataca ggtcgtccat gaataatgca attggaacgt caactgagct
     6961 tgaatcaacc aaagctgatg aatatgacac aggagttcct tctgttacta atattatgtc
     7021 agtgccacta aaaccgaact gaatagtatt tgacgttcct actaacgaaa tgacacaatt
     7081 atcgtcactt tctgccaaca tattatcatt caccgagttt tctgcagtga ttacaatatt
     7141 ttcatcactg gaacttacca tcatatctgc tcgtcggtct gtgtagttct tgtaccaaac
     7201 gaacttaata gacgctactg atcgtactgg ggtcaacgta aatagtgtat cgccaatact
     7261 acccgacata aaaatcacgc gtgggccata ggtgtgtaac ggattggatg gccacacagt
     7321 gtttccaaca gatccactgt cgctatgtct gtttaaattc atgtttacta ccacatcgta
     7381 tggtacctct tcacctattg catctttaag gatgatccga tcaatgtcga aatatgtaga
     7441 catagtactg tttagcttga tgtcgattat tccttctgta ttggatggtg tattggatgg
     7501 agtaatttcg acctgcaaga acataggtaa ggataaatcc atcaataagg agttgtttgt
     7561 tgccatacct gaaataacac catctgtatt aaccatgtta acaaccgtca tatctgaaaa
     7621 taatactggt gttgcaaaat catttttata caccgaatac attgtttttt cgaatagttc
     7681 attttcaata ccatgtccca taaatatttc tagtttttgt aaattaccta caaagtttgt
     7741 tccacaacaa gttaatgcgg tcgttatctt gggaatcgtg cttgtgtaat ttgtcacata
     7801 ctttgcacct gtatcttttc gaattactgt caatgtggtt tgcattttac tgatttgcac
     7861 tattaaatca ataaatttat tttcttcaat tgttccaata gttaaagaag ttgtatttgc
     7921 ccctacaatc aaatttattg ctgaagaact catgcttaat gtaaattcat ttgttttgat
     7981 taactcaaca tctgaagtga aagaagatac agaaacacat atattgaata atgtattatt
     8041 attaaaatca taattcgtaa tgttcgcatt agctatttga atattttgat ccgcggctac
     8101 agacaatgca tgagtgccac gaatgtatcc taacacatat gttggtgttc ctcctatgaa
     8161 tgatacttga ttgtttagac cagaaacatc agatatttgt gttgtattac tttctgtaat
     8221 attcaaattc aaaagtggga acagtttatc aaaacgtgaa atatccgatg atagatataa
     8281 tatttcggaa ttgaaaaaag gtctttcggc tagaataact tctgaaattt caccagaaaa
     8341 tcctttacca atatctatgt tatttgcatt ttcaatgtga gaaggtgtat atgatttttt
     8401 gtatacaagt tgtccattta aataagttga tacttcatta ttgaacgaag aatatagtgc
     8461 agatacatga gaccatgtat tcagatctaa catactatta ttggtatcgt agtataatgt
     8521 ttcaatctcg ttgtttgtta atgttgatgt ataaacacta aaattatcta tcaatccctt
     8581 gaaatataaa tcatcatccc ttgattttcc aatagtaatt gctaagttgt tttccaaact
     8641 ttgaaaaagg ctattatcta catattcatt tacaagagtt tcattctgat aaactctgac
     8701 tgtttggtcc gtcaaactca tagtgacact aagctgaacc caatcatttt gaatgtattc
     8761 aggaacaatg gttgttgtca tttttagata aatgaatata tatttcacga cgctcatatt
     8821 tacacgtatt ataatcaaaa atatcaattt aaaaagctct taaatgatgt tcttatatat
     8881 aagtgttgtt tttagtgttt ttaaaaaaat gtttgaacga aaatagtact cgtgcattat
     8941 gaataaaaat gtatcgtgag ttcattggat atattcatgt tgaggcgtta taaatgatat
     9001 aaacatattg atgttattat aaaatatgca aaatgaaaaa aaataatttc aattttttaa
     9061 ttgttaaaaa agacctagat attgagatta aaaaaaatca agaaaacact tcaaagagtt
     9121 ttgagtatgg tcctctttgg acgaaagaac ttttaataga ttttctatgt aacattatat
     9181 gttctacaga taataaaact aaaaatattt tcagaaatgt gtatatgaaa tcatatgtaa
     9241 aacaaattct tcattcaatt ttaaaatgta caaataaaaa tatcattaag atatattggt
     9301 ttgaattcat aaaaataaga aatcagtttt tttcacttgt tttaaacgtt caatcactat
     9361 atgtttcaaa attatccgat actttgattt cattgcaaca atttatatta aattatgaat
     9421 ccaatgtaga tgatataaaa acaattgtaa aaaaatatgt aaaaaatggt gagcgtttaa
     9481 agtgcaagat ttgtatgcaa ctagcaatat caaaaggatt cattcacaat aaacatattt
     9541 gtacgatatg tgattcatgt gcaaagaaat gtattgaacg ttctgattta tgtccatttt
     9601 gcagattacc tatacaagaa gctatgaaac ttattatttg attactaatg atcatgagaa
     9661 ctatttaagt ctatacttac tttcgtttgt ggtttatcat gtagaaacct tctttggaat
     9721 tcttcctttt gcttaacgta ttctttgtaa tgaaaatcgc atagatgaac cttgtcacat
     9781 tttttaaata tagttggaaa agcattggga tcttcacatc caacagatat gctgtgtttc
     9841 ctttttcttc gacatttaac ttctttgtta gctttcgtta ctatttggtc gcaaggcaaa
     9901 gtgttttgtt ttgaacaaca acaccacaaa catatcccca ttattaatta tgataatcca
     9961 taatatataa tattctgaaa tatattttaa ttcaattgtt aaaatttagt tttcacttta
    10021 aaaatttcac ataaattatt catagtgaca gtgttttcca tgaaacttat agcataactg
    10081 atcgttttat aatttgtctc ataaaacaac gagtttgagt gcatttgata catgtatttg
    10141 gatacatgca aacatccata aatagcatcg tatatgttat caaatacata acagtcagta
    10201 tcattatcgc aaagcggctc tatttttatc atggaacctt gaatttcctt tggttcatca
    10261 ttttcttcaa tgagtaccca atatggaatg ccaactgaaa tgtttttttg ttttgagtta
    10321 tttagtatat ttgatattat aacatactgt ttttcatttt caattgaaaa attaccattt
    10381 ttgtgaatat attcaaataa tgacatcact tctgcaatga ttatcattct ggattacgca
    10441 atttagattt gtttatatat tttattttga ttcaatatta tgaatcattt attttcattt
    10501 tttatttcat gatttccttg aagtaatata tctaaatatt gagacatcga atgattctta
    10561 tatatatccc aaaaaggagt atcaaaacct tctaaatata cagaatctga atccagaaaa
    10621 gttcgtgtat aaccgaaaat accaaatggt attttacaaa caatatcttt atcgttctca
    10681 taactatata tttgtaatcc agttctattc gcaacttcat taaactcttt tttgaatatt
    10741 tcaccaccaa ctcttggaca tccaaataat actaattcaa attttgagtt gaagtcagta
    10801 tttccttttt caatttgttg cttacatatc tcatacgcaa tcaaagtcgc gctctgctga
    10861 taatagaaga atggtgttct aatatagaaa atcaaataca taaggttaat agtggattgt
    10921 ctaatactac taaaaaagta gctcaatacg atttacaatt gaataaaata aaagagttta
    10981 attcacagaa ggaagcatca aaagaattaa acatatgtca tgctagtatt agcaagtgtt
    11041 gtttagaaaa acaaaaaact gcaggtgatt ttatatttaa gtttgttgaa taaaagtaag
    11101 gaaacttttg gagaaaacat attgattggt tatggaaatt cctactatta attttacatt
    11161 tttattattt tctgcctaat aaaataggcg ttttaatttt ccaagtgagt gacacgttaa
    11221 tataacctta tcatatttgt ctatttcttc aaatattttt aagatattaa acttattgaa
    11281 acaatatgaa gcataacgat taaatccacg atgtatatca tttcttttca tgactataga
    11341 tacattgtca atccagttca ccaatgtatc agtcccttct attgaaatat ataacttgtt
    11401 tttatgctta ttaaaaagta agtctggttt ttttgaatat atattcttac acatgtgcgc
    11461 acaatgcaaa tgttctctat taactttaaa tttaggatta cctaatgaac tcactgttat
    11521 ggacgaagac aacatattta tcattatttt ctttttattt aaacaatttt taaacaaatg
    11581 cgattaaata tgctacgtgt catctcaaat caaatgttgt catctcaaac aaaaatcaac
    11641 tcgtggattt gtttttcgat ttgcagagta agaaaaattg tggtatgtct ttctgcaaaa
    11701 tttagtcatt tcaaaacaat tttgctaact tcgcattatc aataaaatca tcggttttta
    11761 aacagtttgc ttcaagggta ttaaaaaatg caattaaaaa aggtgatttt ataacttgta
    11821 aaatcagacc atgtaaaaca atgtaaaact caaaattatg cattccttct attctaccaa
    11881 cggtttctta aataatcttc gatttctgta caaatattta gttcttcaaa tgaattttta
    11941 acacacatac gaatatttct tatgttttta atatctttat aatgaaagaa ctttctatca
    12001 attgtttcat tagttgtttc gaattcagat ataaaactac gcgaaaatat cagataaact
    12061 tttgtatcat ttttatattg ccattcgttt tttatcataa atgaattcgg aaaacttgca
    12121 tttgtttctt ctttgaattc gcgtttcaac gctactattg aactttcacc tctttcgatt
    12181 ccacctccgg gggtcatcca cttattagtg agtctattct ttaatagtaa aacaaatcca
    12241 cgataattga caaagaatac tgcgacattt ctagacatgt tttaattgat tgggtaagtt
    12301 acttttatag cgacggttat atttcaaatt ttattcacgt ttaatctgaa ttcatattgt
    12361 ttagtatttt gtaagtattt aacacttcct acttttttta atatccttgt tttcatatat
    12421 aaatcaaaat cgaataactc tccggttgtt ttcaagaata tatacttaat gccgttttca
    12481 ggagattgaa tcacagatat aactgacttc agcgactgtt tgattttatt agtaattaaa
    12541 ctttcataat cgaaaatatt agaaatcgtt tttcttttac ctatattata cggaaattta
    12601 taacatccta tttcagagtt atgtatatta cagtccacag aagttcgttt gatggcatct
    12661 aaaaactcaa tgtttaatgc catcttgcgt ttcgctatgt cttcaataat ttcatcagta
    12721 gtttttttag aatcatttaa atttattata ttgttgttct ttttaatctg gtcttttgaa
    12781 aacttcattg tgtattgaaa tacagtgaaa ttgcgttcgt cttttggcaa tgcaatgtga
    12841 gaacacgcgc gattcgcacg tccgatgacc tggtcggttc gattttgatt ccagtaaggc
    12901 tcaatgacgt gaacttggcg gacgtttttt agggaaattc cttctgatcc tgatttagtg
    12961 atgaataatg tgttcaaaac atcaccacgc aaatttgatt tattttttac ttcttttctt
    13021 atattatctg gcaatttgtc aaagtcatta ttgaataaac caagtaaaat attcacatat
    13081 tgtgttttct tttcaatatc gttgaatgta tttttaaaaa aggcgtatcg tctttttcct
    13141 tcggtttcac taagatttgt tttccacctg tcactaccat ctagttcaat cttaagttca
    13201 acatatccat cgttatctag acacctcgat aaaatggcta ctccctcaac actactgaaa
    13261 ttggaataaa tcaatatcgt tccttttgag tctttcatat tagtcaaaac ttttttgaat
    13321 ttaggtgaaa gagtatctag gtctttcgtt aaattatttt gagttaaagc gttaattgat
    13381 gattctagat ccaaaaagta tttatccatg gattgtttgt attcttttgg tttaggtcgt
    13441 tcaattgaat caggaaaagc aaaattacat aactgtctcg aatatacttt gaaaaccgaa
    13501 accatttcat ctgaagttgg tttgtttttt cttttcttag caagtaattc taatttatat
    13561 tcatcttttc ttccttgtac atatttatca aattgatagt ctgacatact tagatgttca
    13621 tgttttacgg taacacctgg atacaggtca ggatcgttat cttcaaaata agatacacta
    13681 cctaaagctt ttctcataaa caaatcttta tttttcatct taggtttatc cgttgttgaa
    13741 tcgataaatg aactattaaa actttcaact tcattcgaaa atggtaaaaa ttttttagaa
    13801 gtatgtgaag taacatcaac atttactttt tttaaagatt taacaatgaa cttaattcgt
    13861 tctgtatcct caacaatgga atcattaatt tcgataccat tcttcgtttt gttattgaca
    13921 aatccttttg gagtcaaagt gaatgatatt ttgttcgttt taatgtcgaa ttcatctaca
    13981 aattttattg attccatgat gttttgaatt tgtttggtac tagattcatc accaacgaat
    14041 tctaaataag tgacttttga ataaccttga actaggttga atatagcggc tagctcaaaa
    14101 ggtccattaa tgataggtgt tcctgacaat aatacaattt tagtatttga cgctttcatc
    14161 atcagtttat ataacttagg agctactttt gtttttggat tcgaaacagc agatataaag
    14221 ttatgaactt cgtctataat aatggttttg tcatcgaaaa agtttttatc attggatgcc
    14281 atgtcattga gttttgattc tgtaattcca ttgtacgcaa tgaactcata attgtttttt
    14341 atcatgtttt caatttgtgt cgtaatttgc aatttctttc tcatagataa tgattcgtaa
    14401 ttcggttcca tgttttctgc tgcataccaa atacccttgt gttttgtgct tatttcttta
    14461 gatacataag gttcgtcttt atctttcatg aatatccaat gatattttgt tcgatcataa
    14521 tattcatttc cacatttaag aatctcattt aaaaaatttg ttctcaacga tgcaggcaac
    14581 aaaaccacta ctttgcgttt cctcaataat acttctgcta tacttacagc ggaacacgtt
    14641 ttaccaacac ctagtccgtg gtataataat aaacctttgt atggactatt ttgttgtaaa
    14701 taatcacgga caaattcttg atgtgaaaat aatgacattt tgcttgattt tttagtatca
    14761 catgtttgtt tttctgttgt gttttttgta taattttgaa acgtatctgt tatccaagta
    14821 atatattctg agtcgttttg taaaatccat gtttttggag agattttaac attagattct
    14881 gaaacgtatt ttttaatttt taaattatcc ttatttatat catgctgttc ttcagtatca
    14941 ctatcatcat cttttttttt tcgctttgtt tggtttgttt gatttaaatt cgataagctt
    15001 tttattttat aacaacactc atccccataa ctattcaatt tcatttggaa gccatcctcg
    15061 caaggtggtc ctggattttt attcgttcta catttaccca tttctttaac ttcatttgat
    15121 atttaaaaat gatgcgatga caaaaatcaa tgtattacat tacatatttt gaaataacaa
    15181 ccggttttaa aacactggta tcatgttgat atgattccac agtcatagat atgctatgtt
    15241 gtaaggacat atttatcaat tttccatatt tgtagttgtt aaacacatca agtgatacgc
    15301 tcgtatcggt aaggggtggt tcttttatat catttatacg atcgttaaaa tctatgagaa
    15361 gattaattaa gacttgattt acatcaaatt ttccatcatc agtattaaac gttccaggtg
    15421 catatatata aaaagagttg aaatatccat cgtcacttgg ttctcctatt tcgtaaataa
    15481 catgtccatc tgttttattc acgaaatcga tcaacgcact aatatttatt tcagttgcgt
    15541 tttctgaatc catttcaaga agtttgtaca atgtaaaatc tttaatttga atataatcac
    15601 ctttagagaa cgaatctctt atgaaatatt tttctgttgt tattttcaaa taatagtttt
    15661 gttcgggagc aatatgtaac acagttaatc cgtcttcaga attgtctaaa agttctccat
    15721 tcggttttcg taaggatata tttaatgttg gtaaagatga taaatagttt ggatagaaga
    15781 tcttcttttc atcttgcact ggtttaaata ttacatatcc acgtccattt ggagttttca
    15841 tataatcatg gtattgcaac tggcaaaagg tttttcgtat aatgttatcg gttccatcat
    15901 agatgtcctg aaattcatca atataacaca atatgtatgg aaagttaaag ttataattat
    15961 aatcgaattg attaggtaca tttgcattca ctgtattcgc atgaacatga atacgctcgg
    16021 acggtatggt gatattcgta attgaaatac tataaatatc tttgaacagg ttcattgtag
    16081 tggcatcttg atccacgggt aactcgtatg tttcaaatcc caactcttgt ccaagaggag
    16141 cgtctgcttg ataaggattt ctgctcacat tatttttatc atcataccaa cctgttgtgt
    16201 tttcaatgcc ttcaaatgtt gatgtctttg tgaatggaat tgttgggtta ttttcataat
    16261 atggcacacg catcactgtt ttgtgatatg atgcaaattt aacaggatac ttatatcggt
    16321 gtttatttgt tatccaattt ctattaaaac tattgataag caagtatctt tttacaagta
    16381 ttctttcatt tgagacttca atttgttgtt ctattttatt gttttcaatt tcgtcttgtt
    16441 tattcttata tgtgctaaac tcaatttctt tagaagcctg gattgagtta ttattaacat
    16501 aaaactcttt tggatgaacg tctgttttca caatatctaa catatcttta tttctatcat
    16561 aagtaacact gctttgtttc tgttcatgaa ttttttgtaa atctttattg aaagattttc
    16621 gtacattttc taatgaagcc agcttacttt taaattcatc ttgactaagt aaatcacctt
    16681 ctaactgtgc atctaaagtt tgcaattttg ggacttcatt ttccaaaaca tcgttcattg
    16741 ttgtcgctat tgtattcatt tgaaaattta catcagtatt tcctaatgta gtatttaatt
    16801 tctcctgaaa gttattatta ataatcactt gacgatcggc aaaaatagaa gcatctctag
    16861 gcaatgattt attcagttca atagatacaa tttctttgac aatttttaat gttaattttg
    16921 atttgtaagt gtttgactga tcactgtttt cggtatttac ttttgacata acttcaaaaa
    16981 aaactttttt aagattaatt ctgtttaaaa gattaggatc tatattttgc ttctcaacaa
    17041 aataggtttt aataatattc attaaagatt tcagattttc aacggacata aactccatat
    17101 tatttaaatt taatgtaaag tataatttta aattaaattt aatttaaagt gtatttaaaa
    17161 aataaattaa aaatggatac acataatgct tatcaaaacg tatttcaatc gaaagctatc
    17221 gttcccccac ccaaagacct tacaaacaag tttaaagtga aacatgtatt aatagatagt
    17281 cgtgacagaa ataaaaatca atatgaaagc ccatcaaaat atgcaatcga attcaacgaa
    17341 tcttttcaaa atgtaagtag tatcgaaatg actgtttcta acttcccatt caatgaatac
    17401 aatgtaaccc aatataacaa tacactaatc attaacgata ttttatattc tatatctccc
    17461 ggaaaatata caccaacttt attgatcgaa caactaaata attttatttc tgatatagta
    17521 tttagttacg atagcattac tgaaaaaata agcattcaaa ataatactat ttctgagata
    17581 tctcttaaat gtaaaagtga taccccaaaa agatttgata gtccaaatga tgtatatgta
    17641 tatacatatg aagaaaacag tatagcacag ctattggggt taaatattga aaattttgaa
    17701 ataaatgcaa atgatacctt cgaatttcct tatcctataa atttaaatgc acagtcaaac
    17761 tacatagtta tgtacataca aagagcgaaa ctcaatatta gtcaaaataa tactttacat
    17821 gattcattcg ctataattag accaaaacat gacaatctta caacatatgg tgatgaaata
    17881 aaggtaaaaa aatttaaccc cccaattgac attaaaaaaa ttcaattttc attttatgat
    17941 tattatggta atttatacga tttccaaaat aaagagcatt catttgagtt gaaagttacc
    18001 tactataaac atgctgtgaa atacaacaat atattttccc aaattatata aacatttgct
    18061 ttcgcaatcg tatcatatct ttatctgtaa atttcgaatt ttctagtttg ttaaatgttg
    18121 taccttggac cattttgaca ataaaataca aacagaacat accacattca gtatcagaat
    18181 attgcttacg attttcgttt atatgtattt taaatgaatc atcttgcaaa ttatcttgag
    18241 tacgtttagc tacatctgcg atttcttttg gaatagattc tccactggaa tcgaaataat
    18301 aaaatccata gttcttatgt gttttttttg tatttagata tacacaaacc cagtgagatc
    18361 ctggttcatt atgtttatct aaattgaaca caataccaaa ttggtattgc ttgaattttt
    18421 tgaaatccac attacatagt tcatctgata tacatttcgt tgaaaatgat gatatctttg
    18481 tattgaagtc tatgggtaat actcctatga atttaaaaga tgaatactta tcttcgtatt
    18541 gtttcattac atttaatata tcaatgtttg ataaccaatt gttataatgt gttggaggtt
    18601 ttggtctatg tgttttatct gtatctataa taggtacttt ctttatccaa caaacttcat
    18661 ctttaggagc acaatatttt gacatttgtt cattgatggt tttccacaat tccattttat
    18721 tacgatttga atatggaatt tttaattctt tcgctatatg aattaactgt cttttggtga
    18781 agcatgtatt atgtttttcg tatgagtttt ttcttatcgg agagcaatac ataaaagctt
    18841 ctttacaata gatgatattt taaaatttga aataagtttt aaaaaatgta attaaaaata
    18901 taacaaatat ttaatcataa tgacacagca gcaatgtatg cggttgctaa atgacttctt
    18961 gaatgatgtt aaaagtgtga aaaattcttc tttcactcat acaagtataa cttcaccagc
    19021 tgggtcatat tatattcaga cagatgatat ggatacattt atgaagttat atacgaacgc
    19081 atacaagaca ggtaatgcat tgtattttac agaaaaacat cgtgatatat cacctgtgtt
    19141 acttgatttt gatttcaggt ttaaattaca tgacaatgag cgtaaatata ctgaggagca
    19201 tattaaatct attattacga tttatatcaa agagctaaaa aaatatgttg attgtgaact
    19261 gaataatata gatatttttg tcatggaaaa atcatcacca gtcgttttgc tggataagga
    19321 tattgttaaa gatggtattc atataattat tccatcaatt gtaactattc ctgcagttca
    19381 attaattatt cgtgagaata tattgaacca attggaaaca ttgttttcaa atataaactg
    19441 cacaaatacg atcgaagata tttttgatga agctgtaatt catagaaata actggcaaat
    19501 gtatggtagt aaaaaaccag catgtgaagc atataaaatc acaaaaattt agagtattaa
    19561 tgaaaaatac gagttatctt tgaatgatga tgacattgat gattcaaaat atattgaaat
    19621 attaagtatt cgtaataagt tcaaggaatc gtgttacaaa gatgattttt cggatattat
    19681 atataataaa cacaaagaaa ttttaaaaaa ggacaatctg aagaaaaaga agaaagaaat
    19741 tatgggaaaa ataatacaac ctaatgcaac gcatttcgaa aaaacttctt cagatattga
    19801 aattgtaaag aaattagtta atattcttga tgtaaatcgt gcatcaaatt atgatgactg
    19861 gattcgtttg ggatggtgtt tgcgaaatat tgacacatca cttttagagg tatgggatga
    19921 tttcagtcaa aactctacaa aatatcaagt tgggtattgt gaaaaattat ggtttcatat
    19981 gcgagaatct ggccttggaa taggaacctt gcgtatgtgg gcgatagccg acaatcctga
    20041 ggaatataag aaaattgtta cagcagatat ttcaatatac attaaaaaaa gtttatcggg
    20101 aacagattac gatattgcct tagttattca acgaatgttt aaatcacagt atcgctgtgc
    20161 atcacatcga catcaactat ggtacgaatt caaggaccat cgttggtatg agattgaaaa
    20221 gggatataca ttattcagta aggaaattcc gacaacatta tttgatgaat atacgaaggt
    20281 tattattcaa ttaagctcac aaagtttagg gaaagataat gaacaacagt ctgatttaga
    20341 gaacaaagtt aaggaactaa caaagatacg aagaaaactg aaaaatacat cgtttcgtga
    20401 caaaatgtac aaagaatgtt cggcattgtt ttatgaacca ggattcattg ataaacttga
    20461 ttcatcacca actttgatcg gatttgaaaa tggtgtattt gatttagaaa cagacgagtt
    20521 ccgtgaagga cgtcctgaag attttataag ctattctact ggaatcaact atattgaatt
    20581 tgataaagaa aatccatatg tcgaagaaat taatgaattc atgaaacaag tattaccaaa
    20641 tgataatgtc cgttattatg tatggacttt attcgcaagt atgttagacg gttctaacag
    20701 agacgaaaag tttcacatat ggactggttg tggttcaaat ggaaaaagta aaatagtaga
    20761 gctatttcaa aatgcgattg gagaatatgc atgcattttc aacgtttcac tgcttacaca
    20821 aaagcgtgtt ggttctagtg cgacaaatag cgaattggct attgcgaaag gaaaacggtt
    20881 tgcaattctt caagaaccag aagaacatga aaaactgaac gtaggattga tgaaagaatt
    20941 aacagggggt gataaaattc aatgcaggtc tctgttcaaa gaaccaatca aatttaaacc
    21001 aatgttcaaa atgattttaa cttgcaatca tatgccatct attccaccag atgacggtgg
    21061 aacttggaga agaattcgcc gtgttgaatt cacttcaaag tttgttgata atcctgttaa
    21121 acctaatgaa tacaaaattg accgagaact aaattacaaa tttgaattat ggaaagaaac
    21181 attcatggct atgttactac aatattatat taaatataaa gcgaaaggta aaatcattga
    21241 accaaaagaa gtattggaat ataccaatga ataccagaag aaaaatgata tattcgctga
    21301 tttctgtgac caatacattc aaattgaacc ttctagtagt atttcgttac caaaagcatt
    21361 tgccaagttc aatgaatatt gtacaattga taatattaag acgaaaggtg tcaataaaag
    21421 tgtatttaag gaagccatga tcaaacgcta tggaccatta caaaagaata aatcaaccga
    21481 tatttggaaa ggacttgctc tagttcaacg aaataatgac aattcagatt cggaagatga
    21541 tatttaaaaa ttgaaacaat ttaaataaat aatattaaat atagtaatta tgaatataga
    21601 tgaagtaaag cgttccttta ttactttgaa gcaaatgtta gaagatcgaa aaatggatat
    21661 ttcaaactta agttgtattt ctgatcaaga gctgttagct atgattaaag cgaatcagat
    21721 atttaccttg aaagttaatg ataattttca tattgtttat tatatgcatt caaaatttaa
    21781 aatctctgat atgaaacgat atatacctga tgattctcat ataatattga tatttaagga
    21841 aaaaataaat acacaaaata taaagaatat taaagaattg acaaccaaca caattgaaat
    21901 ttttatgtta agcgaactta tgtataatat cacccatcat tatttggtcc cgaaacatga
    21961 tatatgtagt tctgatgaga ttaatgaaat aatgacaata tataaaatta aacaaaagac
    22021 acaatttcca tgtattctga aaaccgatcc catggcaaga tatttgggtc ttaagcaagg
    22081 aaatatagtt aaaattacgc gacctagtcc aagtgcaggt gaaactattg tatatcgtta
    22141 ttgtgtataa taaatatata ttattaataa ataatatggc agagaatgtt attgttgatg
    22201 ttgttgattt gggaggtttt ttgaaccata taaaccgtat attcgaccaa aattttgaag
    22261 atttagatga attcaaaaat aacatcgata cattaaactt tattgaaaat agcgaagtag
    22321 tacctttacc acaaggacta aaaactgctt tacatgattt attagattta ttacagaaac
    22381 cttcaagtga gaatgatatt ctttgctata tttgtgagaa ggataaaata cacaagtttg
    22441 tgacgaatat agatgaacat gaagatgtag ttaattcaaa aaaggttttt gaaatggaaa
    22501 aaaataaact gatcacattc gcatcaaaga atgcaaatat tcaagaccga ttatatcaga
    22561 ataagttatg gcgatattcg ttgatattcg gattgttgtt cttcattata ggtttatcaa
    22621 ccatatatta tatgggaaga atctccaaaa acaaagtata tcctttcgat ttaatactca
    22681 ttagtatatc attaatgtgt gtattctttt ttatcatatt ggatattatt ttactctttt
    22741 ctaaaaggac agtgagtgaa aacttcacag aatgtgatac tgatgattgt caatataacc
    22801 ttcgagccaa ccagaatatc atcgtaaaac tcaaatcata tgttgatgat ttgattatgg
    22861 ttcatcgtta taatcaaaag ttacaggtaa aagatgttaa taaaaaaaca gaggtagtga
    22921 atgctttatt gaatgattac aaacgtgtaa attacattaa tttgcgtaat tttcaactga
    22981 caaactataa gttaaatgca acaagataca atatgcattt tataaaatgg ggattcataa
    23041 ttgcgggaat cataggtgtt ttcgcaggaa tgaatattcg taataactct tcatatcctg
    23101 tttcagatat gttattcatc actgttgcaa taactttaac gcttttattc ttaataattt
    23161 acttattgaa tcagaaacaa catatgatac gaaagaaata taattgggat aaattatatt
    23221 ggagagttaa atcagttgaa aatgcagcat aatttaatcg atacgtggtt acgaatatta
    23281 tatggaaaaa tattgatgct gaattcaata aatttataaa aacaaaaatt aatataatta
    23341 aaatggcaat aatcattaat accgataact atattctagg aaacttgtta gatatattca
    23401 ttatttttgg gttaggaatg gttcttttat tatttgcgaa tgcgttatac actgattcac
    23461 gaatgttcat gttgtatttg gcattagtta tgatcacagt cattgtcttc aatttaatat
    23521 atatatcaca caatgtacca gataaaaaaa aagaatcaac ttggtataat atattggtat
    23581 tcgtccaact ttacataata gtattatttg ttttcctgac aatcatgtat tcttatgtta
    23641 ggtcaaacta ttatatccag taatatgatt atacacacct tgtatattag cgtttgaatc
    23701 tccaatataa tttatatatt tactatcatt tttttcatca aacacattat tttgtgctgc
    23761 attcaacatt tctaatgtta ttaaaaattt cgtatcatca cataattgtt cgtcactcac
    23821 aactttattt ttgtcttggt tcttggtatc taaatttaat ggtgtttcta cattagtttc
    23881 agtatttata ttcgtattca tatcaacgtt ttcaattcca ttaggcttgg tattgacgct
    23941 ttcggtggta ttattttcta cggatgtatc taaataactt gttgaaaagt tgtcatgata
    24001 tggttgttca tctaggtcta gttcgttttt tggacattct gttgcttgta tcaattgtat
    24061 tagaatgagt gtcaatagta tcgtgcttaa tgggtcaata tacattaaga taatcaaaga
    24121 acatataata ctgtatgata tgatttcgtt attcatattt attttgaaat gtttattggg
    24181 aggtttaata aacacaacag atgttaaaac taataaaaca atatgaataa gctttgttac
    24241 gttcattcta atttatttta ggtaagaaga taattaaaga aattctatga acattttcat
    24301 aaaaaatatc taaaagaaaa aatcgtatat aaatgtaaca tttgaaatca aaagaattat
    24361 aatatgttat caatatacgg atataggctt aataaagatg atattgatga aagttcaatt
    24421 ttaagtaaat tgactgtcaa accaaatgac gattttatgg gacatcaaac cgaaacggat
    24481 tccgagtttt gtgtgtgttt ggaaacgaaa aaatacatct atgtacctaa attctatgga
    24541 ttacagactt atggcattcc agcatcttct atgttacctg aaccggtgag tgtttctttt
    24601 gatttcgttg gaaatctaat ggaatgtcaa aaagaaccta tcgaagtgtt tatgaatgcg
    24661 gcggatgaac cagcgaaaat gggtggaatt ctccaattgc cacctgggtt tggagaaact
    24721 gttatggcgt tgtacataat ttcaatgcta cgtaaaagaa ctctagtcat tgttcataaa
    24781 gagtttttaa tgaatcaatg gaaggaaaga atacaccaat atttgccaac tgcgacgatt
    24841 ggtgtaatta aacaaaagag gtttgaaata gataatgaca ttgttattgc aagtctgcaa
    24901 acaatttgtt ccagagatta tgatgcaaaa ttactttcga gttttggatt tgtaattatt
    24961 gatgaatgtc accatattgg tgcgaagata ttcagtcgcg cattgagtaa aatcaatttt
    25021 cgttatacat taggtctatc tgcaacagtc actaggaaag atggattatc aaaggttttc
    25081 aaatggttca tcggtgatgt tttgtataaa atatcaagta aagaaacaaa ggtcacaaca
    25141 gaagttgata ttcataaatt taaatgtaat gacaagaact ataatagaga atgttttata
    25201 tcgacaggaa aattgaatat tgctagaatg ataacaaatg tgtgtgaatg tgtagagaga
    25261 aatatatata ttgccagtgt ggtcaataat atgttaaaat acgaacctac acgaaacatc
    25321 attttattga gtgaaagacg acaacatttg atagacttat caaattattt tgacaaaaat
    25381 atttttggtt tttatgttgg tggaatgaaa agtgcagaat tggaggttac aaaaacaaag
    25441 agacttattt tggggacatt taacatggtt agtgaaggtt ttgatctccc aaaactagat
    25501 acattaatat tagcaacttc taaaagtgat attgaacaat ctgttggaag aatacagaga
    25561 aaacatgaat ataccgaagc ggataataca ccgagaatca tagatatagt tgatatgttt
    25621 tcattgttcg cacgccaggc ttcaaaacga atgcaatttt ataaaaaaaa gaaatacgat
    25681 tttgtaaagt tataatgata taaatattat atgctcaatt aaataaatag gataaaaaat
    25741 gggattttat gtagttttaa aaaattcaat attacttgca ttgattatat taattgtgca
    25801 ttttatggtt atcaatgatt tacttgaaaa tgaatatatt cataataaaa agacagaaca
    25861 agaacaaagc ataaaattac caatcgaaga agaagtacct aaatctttaa taattcaaac
    25921 gaaattatct tctttaaatt caacgaaaaa taacgcaaaa accaaaaaaa cagtaacgaa
    25981 tgcaaatcct ttagatgaaa ttgacaattt tttccctaaa gctgcggtag atacttccga
    26041 tattaaaatg aaagagttat acgatttcgt gtatgacgat aacactgatg acaatttgga
    26101 tactttattc aattcaacaa ttgaaacacc caatgttaat accgaaatca ataaacatca
    26161 tgaaatcata caagacactc aaatacctag tacaaactca gatttatgtg actatgagat
    26221 agtcggtgat ttatctgaca aaacaaatga acctttcgct ggaatagaca tgacgtgtca
    26281 aacgttctca aaaacgattt aaaatttgaa aaccaaataa ttattaattc aactagcgaa
    26341 tactatgcaa actggttcca tttcatgttg cgatacttac gcattaaaca tcaaatctga
    26401 atctataaag aaatttattt tgaataaaat agaacaaaga tatggtttca aaattttgca
    26461 aaagcatttt gagatttaca atgatacaac tgtcgcaaaa ctaacaaaaa atcctcattt
    26521 aatgtccttg aaatcaaatg gaaatccata ttttatgttt ttaacatgta taaataatat
    26581 aaatacatgt ttgataattg acaaaaaaat tcaacaaggt tatttttatc cacgtatgat
    26641 tatcgttcat atgatgttcg atgatgtgtt attcaaagat actttattgg atggcgaaat
    26701 gcttaaaaca caatcaggtg actggattta tttattaaat gatattgtgg tttataaagg
    26761 agaagtttta tcgaatatca atcttataaa aagaacaagc ttgttacatg atattcttat
    26821 gaataagttt attgatatta tttcaccatt cgaaatccaa gtaaaaaaat attttaattg
    26881 ttgtgatatc gacaaactgt ccgattttaa aaactcgctt ccatatactt caaggggaat
    26941 tatttttaca ccactatttt taaaatttag aaaagtttta tacaatttcg atgattcgct
    27001 cataaaaagt acgaaaagga ctaagctttc cactgataat gagttcttca cggtagataa
    27061 aaaaccagca atcgtaacaa atattataac gaaaccaatt gtacaaagga aatcattcaa
    27121 aattaaatat tcaggaaatc cagatgtgta tcaattatat gatcttgaaa ataaaaatct
    27181 aataggtttt gcctgcgtta attaactttc ggtaagtaaa atgttatctg ataagtttaa
    27241 agacaccacc ttacaatgtg aattcaacgt tgagtgtatc tttaaagaaa actttaacaa
    27301 atggatgcca atttcaatct attaatgtat tcgtttattt tatcagacac atgataaacg
    27361 tctgtcaaac ccattctatt attaacatta aagtatattg tattataaac gcttttatct
    27421 tgatattgaa cactctcaaa attgaggtat agattattca atattcttat tgttgttcgc
    27481 ttcacatcac atatatcaaa atattcttta gatgatggaa aactatgtgt tggtataatt
    27541 tgcttatcat aatacaaaca gatcattttc gtatcaattt cattcttctt caataaaatt
    27601 ggtgctgtta catattcctg ttttgttcca tctttagccg ttgttgaagt tagcttcatg
    27661 cctttatgga ttatatatct ttcttcttta ttcgttaaaa taagcttcct atcatgtttc
    27721 attaacgtat ctatatatgc atcgcattcc aaatcggtaa atgatatttc atagttgtta
    27781 tcacattctt ttttccgaaa cattacgacc tcaatataat tacaaccttc aaaatgttct
    27841 agtttaaacc ccatatttat ctgaagtaat ctaatgaata tattacctat ttatctaaat
    27901 caatttttca tattttatcc ttttcattta aaaattgata taaaacccta tagattacat
    27961 aatatatgat gacagaccct agagaaattt gtttgaaaca tgcaagcaaa cttcccattt
    28021 cgaatgatat ggttaaagac cttgaaatag gtatttttaa ttggacgatt acttttgcag
    28081 atgcaaatag tattagaaaa acatggaaag atactttgtt taaaaaagca tattttcaaa
    28141 aaatgcgttc tgttttagat aatttagact catcatctta tttacagaat gttcgtttta
    28201 ttgaacgttt aaaagaaaaa gaattcaaac cacacgatat tccttcttta gatatgacaa
    28261 ctatatttcc tgaaaaatgg acatcaattt tggataaacg tatgaaaaaa gaagaaaact
    28321 ttcataacag caaacaagtt gccaaaaccg agttgtttaa atgcagtaaa tgcaagaaac
    28381 gcgaatgtag ttattatgaa cttcaagttc gcagtgcaga tgaaagctca acaatatttg
    28441 taacatgttt aaattgtggt aaccgatgga gaataggata aaaacttaaa agacatcata
    28501 cgtacattgc aaaaaaaatt gaatattggt ataagctatt tatgaatata catcttaatt
    28561 aattaataat catccataaa atgttaaatg aatataaaga catcattagc tccaatgaac
    28621 gtacatattt tgtgatgaaa cgattagtac aaatgataaa aatagagcaa tttgtcagag
    28681 acgatgaaaa taatatatat tatattgacg atattattcc tcagtactta aatcgctatt
    28741 cgtcttgtaa aatagatttg actgattatt ttttcacatg gtatattaaa cattataagc
    28801 atgagtttga atcaattaaa cagattctta acattgcttt aaaaacaatt catctatttc
    28861 tatccagtga tgatagtttg ccatattttt ctctagtcaa tatcaataaa aatattgtag
    28921 ctcatccaga tggatattat gatattgaaa caaaaaaagt atgtgctttg aatgattttg
    28981 ataccaatac atacgtcatt caatatcatg atattccgtt aaaaaataac cccattccaa
    29041 agaaaaaagt atcattttct gatgatttaa tttatcacta tatatatgac attaattaag
    29101 acatcattca tgactaaaaa aatcatcgta tacttgatta tagtatttaa caacattcgt
    29161 ttctgttgtt ttgtttaaaa gataaaaatg caattttgtt ttttgaacga tatatacatc
    29221 gcttgcggat tttctcgcat cagcgtatat cgattgtggt actctcatga ataccaaaaa
    29281 tattgcaatt attccaacac acagactcgt aagtacatca aaaattataa acatatattc
    29341 attatcatta aaccatatat acatataaga ctttcctata acaatcaaca ccgtacatat
    29401 taaaaataat ggcaatctag atatccaatg ctctgtagtt tttgtttttg cagttacgtc
    29461 actaactaaa aatccatatc gcatcaaaga cgccacttca catgatttat ctagaaaaaa
    29521 acgaattatg tcattcgttt tatattgaac cggtaaatta tcaataaaat tcacatacac
    29581 caaatgtttt atggtttcgt caattctttc tcttacaggc ttgtactgtt ccgaataata
    29641 tattctatat ttacttgaag tttgcctatt tatacaataa taatagatca ataatttaat
    29701 aatatcatct ttatataacc tcaaataggc acaaaatact ttaatgtcat cagcatgaac
    29761 atccaaataa ggaagcaatt cattgtgctc gtttttataa tttgttaaga gtttttcata
    29821 ctttttcatg tattttttca agtatatttt gaatactttg ttttgatatg cgtaacagta
    29881 ctttatactg atatttcgta ataatttcgt tatataattc ttcattctcg atgttttaaa
    29941 ttcaatatat tttattcaat tattctttct catttatttt gtatatatct tgaagtacat
    30001 ttaagtagtt aagtgtttat tctaaaaacg attcatttgt ttcgtttaac gataaaaatg
    30061 atgttctcac aaacaaataa agtatggtag tttataataa aaaactctaa taaatactaa
    30121 atatacatgt aatatcaagt tctgtttgat tttgatataa tagatatgcg ttgatgattc
    30181 atcaactcat tcacaccatt catatgattt ttcatgaatg tttcgtattt tgtgataatt
    30241 aagttgtata tttcatctga aaatgtcgga acaaaactta tttgtttatt aattaaattt
    30301 agacgttgaa cacaatactt cttatttgtc atccattgaa tatgacagcg atttgactta
    30361 cttgaattac aggatgaaca acataatcca aaattttggt aacaaaaaac cattctttta
    30421 ctaggaacac catctataat caatggatat atgtgatcta ttgtactttt gttgtaagta
    30481 gaaaactcaa tgccacaata tatacatgta tttgagttca ttaaaacatt acaaccagta
    30541 ttgagatatt ccgatggtgt atgtatgtta tgtaacgagt ttgcaacata atactgtata
    30601 gatgttttac gagattgcaa agtgtttttt gcaaaatgtt taaggtgtga ggatttcatt
    30661 ttaattttcg ttttaaccga cacaaaactc atatgaacag ttttgcatat tttttcaaaa
    30721 aattaagtgt aactttaaaa attgttaaga tttaggctta tggaataatt aagtcatcta
    30781 ttcgccaaaa ttcttctgtt ttgtcaggca atgttctgca tatcataaat ggaattttct
    30841 tttgtttcaa ttcttcacgt gcaatttcct tcacattttt taattttgca atcatgtcat
    30901 cgtctaatgt tgatttactt ccgaaagcca attgttccat acgaacacct aaaatgttcg
    30961 ccttttcata ctttgtcata atgttgttcg tttgatgatt ctcaagttta tagtttgata
    31021 acaatttatc atacacaatg gaatcactgt tttctattac acgtaaatta tccatacgta
    31081 aattatccat gatgttaaat ctattgtatt gttttataca gatatcaaat tttaaatcta
    31141 ttttcccaaa agtgtttaca atatacacag taatatacgt atttcatgtt aattgcatca
    31201 gttttaatgt acataatatc attcaaactt ttatttggtt tcgtacattt gatgttcgga
    31261 catgtgatgt ctgtgatatg tggaatcgtt gggtcatgtt caatatttgt tgtgatatct
    31321 tgcactatgc ttttcataga atcatcatga attttttcaa taattttaac acttttgtct
    31381 ttaggcatat ctttagtaaa attacaattt ttgcaaacat attttacatc gcgtaaatca
    31441 tcttcgctag cttgaatata aagcatgtta tcacataatg tacagaactc catcattgac
    31501 taagtattta atatcgtaat atattataaa tcttttaatc aatttttttg ttcgttattt
    31561 tcgcaatatt taaaaaatac atagaataaa ttattcgatg aaatcaattt gcatatacct
    31621 attacattgg gagaaacttt cagaccgaac aaaaaacatt gataaaattc gtgaaatctc
    31681 gaaattacaa aacattttta atattgaaat tgaaataata aaagatcaca atcccgacac
    31741 attcaattta gaatcaataa aaaatttaat taaatttgaa attcccgaaa atcatccttt
    31801 agttaatttt cgaacacaat tgacacaacg tacgatttca aatacactga aacattacgc
    31861 agccatacaa aaaattgcgt gttctgatga ttatgattat tatttggtat tagaagatga
    31921 cgttgaaata aatacatcat ttttcaatca gttagatgaa ataatgaatt ctgtcaaaaa
    31981 taacaatgaa cactcttcat ttgatatgat ttttttcggt catcctcccg aagctgatac
    32041 tgataaaacg aaaatcagtc ttaaacctgc acttaacaat ataaatccat taataacatg
    32101 cgattcttac atgatttcta aatcaaccgc aaaacaactc atgataaatt tctttccaat
    32161 aagcttcgat acaactgtac atcttacaca attattgaaa aatcataacc ttaatgcttt
    32221 aaaatctttt cccaatctca caggagatgg tagtaaaata ggaacttatc caagtagcat
    32281 aaaagaaaat aatgttttgt tattcaacaa tgattataag tcattataca aaaacataga
    32341 aacaaaagaa gattgtttag atattaatga atcaatatat cagcaaacat tgtataaaga
    32401 aaatccggat atgttacata tgatggcatt aacgtatctt aaaagcaaga aatttgacat
    32461 gtcgttttca tatttcaaaa aagcattcga agcatatgaa aaaaatgatt gctcattaaa
    32521 taagaactct gtctttttca agaactactt gacgactttt aaatttatac aataaaattt
    32581 gaatttaaaa atataagacg ataataaata taaattatga taattcctat acggtgtttt
    32641 acatgtcata aagtattagg tgataagtgg gaatatttca aacaacaagt agaaaaacat
    32701 gaaaacgact cttcaactaa aaaaacaaac atcaatgata taaaagtgac tgataaacat
    32761 gatacttact ttctagacag gtataaagga aagatattga atgagttaaa tataacaaaa
    32821 ttatgttgta gaagacatat gcttggacat gttgatttaa ttgatttgat ttgatttata
    32881 tttcgttata atatataata caatttaaaa taaatctata atggcaagca cagaatatga
    32941 caaaatatat catgatgcag ttaaacctac tgaagccgaa aatgtatatg atttaatcat
    33001 gcgcagagaa gcaaatgtac tagaaaccgt taataaagta gtcaatcaag ttgaagaaga
    33061 aaaacacaaa aaaccattta ttgagagttc aatcaatacc attgtttatc gggtttttgt
    33121 tgtcatcact aatatggcta cagaattacg aaatggtgtt gaatttagta aagtattaaa
    33181 aaaagagaga aggatatatt tcggtatatt tatgattgta ctatcgttat tttttattat
    33241 attatattct aatcattaaa aatgttccag tggcttttaa tgtttttttt atttgttgta
    33301 attttccata tcatatatta taacaaacta aacgcaatca atatattgct tattatgtat
    33361 ttattataca ctttttacta taaaataatt ttagaaacta aaaaagagaa cgagtcaaaa
    33421 aacaccatta aaaaaagaat ttctggtata atagacagtt tctatattga acatattgag
    33481 atgtcaaata gagatgtaaa aataccgaaa cgatataaat atatttttat aaagccagat
    33541 ttgttaccta ttttgtacaa actgagattt attagacatt tcacagaaga atcttatatg
    33601 aatatttata taatattgga aagattctac aaagtgtatt ataatattat cattgagagg
    33661 tatgaaatat ctgaacatat tgaacgatta aaaacttttt acgaaaatat gaaagaggtt
    33721 aaagaacaca ttatttttac agttcctaaa cgttctaaaa atatacgagg ctttaactca
    33781 acgttggatg tggttataac agaaaatata gataaaattt tatccaatat gaaatcaaaa
    33841 ctcaatttgg tactcacgct taataaataa aaagtttttt gtgatgaaaa taaagaaagt
    33901 aaatgatagc atccgacgta tttgttttaa attttttctg gaaatatgtc gactatcgaa
    33961 tcaatttgat tgatttgaac tatttaaaat cagttacacc tttaaaccct aaatttaaat
    34021 ctatcctcga aaactataaa tattgtttta aaaacaaaaa tgatttcatg aattttcata
    34081 taatactttc acaaatctca gaaccaaaac ttgaacaatt ttcaaaattt tatatgaaca
    34141 ttatttacaa aataacaggc caatatcata catttcatgg tattaatgaa cttattgctt
    34201 tcattgattc agaattcaag ctcaaaacat taattgtatg tttatattac tatttttaaa
    34261 tatcttgtaa ataataatat gattgattct tggaaactta tagatacata ttacaaatcc
    34321 aataataact atttaacacg acatcacctg gaatcattta atgactttgt tttaaacaaa
    34381 attccactca ttatcaaaac gttgaatcca attattgtgc agaaaaatga tattactgtc
    34441 gagataacat tggattctga aaacattaaa gtcacgcctc cgaagaatag tgacaacgag
    34501 atattgtacc ctaatgaatg ccgtttatac aatttaaact atttctcaaa tatagtaaca
    34561 gacattacgg tgaattatat tcaaaatgaa aaagtaattg tatctaatca atatacaggc
    34621 attttgattg gagcgatacc cattatgctt cactccaagt tatgctattt aaatggtctg
    34681 aataatgaac gattgtctga agccggtgag tgtccatatg accaaggtgg atatttcata
    34741 gtcgatggaa aagaaaaagt tatcattagt caagaaagaa ttgctaccaa taaacttttc
    34801 ataaataaat catcaaatcc tgaattgttc cgtttagaag ctatgataag gtcatcgtct
    34861 tatgctaata gtttgtttcc taaagcggtt tatttttggg tatgcaatga cgttatgaat
    34921 aataaaggta taatagactc aaaaattgac gatgaagatg acgaaaaaaa caacgaacaa
    34981 atggaaaata ttcaaaaaga caataaaaaa atatcagacg agttttctat aaaattgaat
    35041 attatgaata taaatctcaa taaaattcca ttattcttaa tttttagagc attaggtata
    35101 gaatctgatc gtgatatttt gaatcatatt tcatttgatg atcctttctt acataaatat
    35161 ttagtaaaat caatcgttga tgcaacactt gtcaactatt ctgatcatcc aatatataca
    35221 caagaacaag ctctcaacta tctgtcagct tttgtcaaat ttcctaaaac agattatgta
    35281 agatacattt tgatgaacga tttatttcca aatataggac atgattttca cgaaaaagct
    35341 ttatatttag gtcatttagt caaagagttg attcttaccg cgattggtaa gtatcctgaa
    35401 aacaaacgcg ataattatat gtttaaacgt gtcgatacta ctggaattga actgggtaat
    35461 attttcagag atttttacaa taaattcaga aatgatatca taaatacggt cgaacaagaa
    35521 tataatacta gtaatagtaa aaatacaact caattaattc acaatggcaa tttaaatagt
    35581 atatttaaat cgttcatcat ttctgaagga atgtacaaat ctatgaaagg taattgggga
    35641 ttaacaggag acccatctga acaagggatt gttcaagatg taagtcggtt atcatatatc
    35701 ggttatgtgt cacatatgcg acgtgtgaat acacctattg accgttctat caaattagtt
    35761 gaaccccatc gtttagacgc tgctcaatgg ggtatgatgt gtcctataga atcgcctgat
    35821 ggtggtaata ttggtttatt gaaacatatg gcagctagtt gtgaaattac atcggagtca
    35881 aatgctgacg atatctttac atgtttgact aaattagaca tgattgcttt aaaagatgtt
    35941 acaccgaata tgacaaaaaa taaatgtaaa gtcttgttaa ataacaattg ggttggatta
    36001 catcaaaatc cacgagaact ttacaaaaca ttattaagtt atcgtagaaa aggaatattg
    36061 aacgcattca tatcaatttc atggaaaata atagaaaata tgattgtatt attctctgat
    36121 gcaggtagat gtgtaagacc attaatagtt catgaacata tgtctaaaat tcaatcattt
    36181 aatccaaagt cgtcttggtc tcaactagtg aatggatata catttgatta tacctttgat
    36241 atgaacaaat ccaaaccgga aacaggtatt gaatatactg attgctacga aacaaactca
    36301 ctatatatag caatgcttga aaaggaactg aatgataaac atacacatat ggaaattcat
    36361 ccatgtctat ctttgagtat gtattctaat acaatacctt ttgcaaatca taatcaagca
    36421 ccgcgaaatg ttttttcagg acaacaggga aaacaagcat taggtattta cgcaactaat
    36481 tataatcacc gtatagatac tgcatcctat cttttacatt atcctcaacg aaatcttatc
    36541 acaacaaaaa tggcaaaata tgcatttaaa aataatatgc ccaacggtga aaatcttatt
    36601 gttgcaatag ctacctatac tggttataac caagaagatt ctattattgt taatagaagc
    36661 tcaatacaac gaggtatgtt caacgtcagt tatttcaaat ctattgtaga aacagaaacg
    36721 ttgaatgaat acacgcatga aaaagttata ttcaaaaacc ccaccgaaat aaaaaaacaa
    36781 aatccacatt ttaaacataa attagcaaat tggtcaaaaa ttgatgagtt tgggatacca
    36841 attgtaaatg aatttatcga agatggcgac atttatttag gaaaagttca tgttacaaca
    36901 aaagaaattg atccacacga tgatgacata ttcgcagaaa atacaaaaca acttcaatat
    36961 aaagatagtt ctttaatagg tgataaaact gttaatggta ctattgataa agtattaaca
    37021 tatactaaag ataatacaca atacatgaaa gcacgattac gcaaatttag aattccagaa
    37081 ctaggtgata aaatggcgag tagccatgga caaaaaggtg tatgtggtat gattttagat
    37141 caacaagata tgccttacac aaaggatgga atcgttccag atattattgt taatccacat
    37201 gcttttccaa gtagaatgac aattggacat ttaatagaat ctgtattatc aaaattatgt
    37261 tgttatagtg gcgaatatat cgatggaacc gtttttgaaa atcatgatat aaaatcttat
    37321 ttcaatactc ttggagaaca tttcggtcat catcgttatg gtgatgaaat tatgtacaat
    37381 ggatttacag gagaacaaat taacacggaa atattctttg gaccaacatt ttattatcgc
    37441 ttaaaacata tggtgaaaga taaaatcaat tacagagata aaggaccgcg cgagttaatg
    37501 acgaaacaac caacacaagg aagagcaaat ggtggtgggt tgcgcatcgg tgaaatggaa
    37561 accaatgcaa ttttagggca tggtatttct agtttcatta aagaaagtat gatggaaaga
    37621 tccgataaag attcactccg tattcaaaga acgactggtg atgattatca atatcatgaa
    37681 gatgccaaca ttacagatga actttcaaca acattacaaa taccatattc tatgaaatta
    37741 ttacgtcaag aagttcaaag tatgggtgtt aatatgaaat tcataacata atcttgggta
    37801 gaatccatat tgactttttg gaaatttaat atctaaaatt acattaatat atacaagaaa
    37861 atgaattact atatatttat tattctatta accttcgtta caataatttc aatgatatac
    37921 acattttata cattgcaaaa tttcaaaaaa aacgaaaaat caaaactttt gaataccatg
    37981 aagatgaaaa atgatttcga cattgatgac ggatcttata tgacgaactg atgaaactta
    38041 ccatttgaaa cataatgtgc atattcattc aaattgttag tcgtctcgtc caaagagtaa
    38101 tatgcttttt ttattttatt ttggagtatg taatttgcac atttaacaca tggtttggaa
    38161 tattttaatg gataatcttg ctgagttgaa ccaattcgca caatatataa atcacactct
    38221 cgcaaatcat aattcaactg tttggctttg ttaatagcat tcacttccgc atgaatactt
    38281 tctttgtgtg ataatggcat cttgttgcag ccagatgcaa ttatcatttt cttatataca
    38341 atgatacaac catgtttctg attcattgta gactttttcg caatttcagc agcataatca
    38401 aagtaatgat agtttttgtt acgtgatata gatatgtctt tatcttttat gctataatct
    38461 cgccgtatct tgacctcaca catttctttt tataatcact ataagtattg taaataataa
    38521 tgatttaagt ataagttgat ttattgctga agagttaaat actctcaaat tttcaatttt
    38581 taaaatagaa attatattga atttttcgaa aattatatat aaaataaaca ctaaaatcat
    38641 gaatttcagt tctataacac aactcttata cattcgctca aaaaaaccat tcattggatt
    38701 ccaactagat gtaagacgct gttgagccaa ttgctcgtgc aatatctgtt gttgtaatag
    38761 ctgttcttgt aatttagaag tcaaatcagc tatctgtgtc tcttgattgt tgtctggaat
    38821 acgaacggtc accctatctc tcaacatatc attcatttcc gtttgaagtt tgttgtcgtt
    38881 tatagtattc gcagtcgtat tatctgtttc cacttcatgt ataatctcgt tcagtgaatt
    38941 atccacatcc acatctgaat tcgctatatt acgtttcttt aaatccttta tcatggtgga
    39001 cttagacatt ttgaaataac aaacaatatt taaaagtaat ataaaacgaa ttgatttatt
    39061 taactgctac ataatgttgc tgttggttta tatacataac acttgtcatc aattttataa
    39121 acatttttct gaacttcatt tatactaggt cctttaacta taacgcattt tccatctttg
    39181 caaatttgtc tgaataacga agcaagacct atacccaata taattgaaat aactttaata
    39241 aatgcatccg atttcatcac attctgcatt atattattta ttaatatact ttattattta
    39301 tattttccta tttcatatca taaaaataat ttatctttat tctttataag aataatgctt
    39361 gacagaatca atgtaaaata ctttttagta tcattttgtt tcgggattct acttgtctat
    39421 atcatcaacc ctaaaggtat cgtgatacgt aaattcccat caccagacaa tatagatact
    39481 atctatactg acaataatga tggttgttat aaatacaatt atactgaagt caaatgcagc
    39541 gaagaaacac aaccacaacc acaaccacaa ccggttattg acagtgattc tgaagttatt
    39601 gttgaatgaa cctattattt cttaatcata tagtaaatat atcccatcaa tccaaaacat
    39661 accccacccc agattgtatc tactacacac aagtccattg gatatttaga aaataccgcg
    39721 gcgtttgtta ggttataaac accatatata gataaaccta cgaatgcaaa cggtatccaa
    39781 ctttgctttt gtttgtattc tttacttaac gggatacata tataaaataa agtaaacaat
    39841 aataacccat acgcaagtac tgcatatggt atccgaatct tcatttctga ggtttgaatc
    39901 aactcaaatc tttttcgata aaatattgga gtcatcgtat ataaccaaat cgcatcaaga
    39961 cataagtata ttaaagcata cgttacagat tctttccaat tcattatagt attaataaaa
    40021 acgtatatta tattggaaaa aaagtatatc ctaatctata catattatca tccatgctaa
    40081 ttattgtgta tgtagtttta ttattacatc ataatgtgat atttattcct taaagtaggt
    40141 gtgatgtttt cgccctttgg aatcgcacaa tactttctac cacttaaatc atactgtcct
    40201 gtaggatata aaacatactc agttttattt tgtcgtggat actccgtagt gaagaaaata
    40261 ccgttgttcc acaatgatga aagatttttt cgttcaatcg ttgcaacagt atccattcgg
    40321 tgatgctttt aaatattttg tttagttaaa atcaaattat attttttatg agaaatgtca
    40381 aatcaatgaa aaacattcat atgttataac caactacaat gacaacattt ctcttgtttt
    40441 gtcataaatg tgttccaaaa gcatattttt catttcttga attcgtcgat ggcgctcatt
    40501 ctcgcaatat ggctctttca actctactcc aatttgccga atatcgtcgc atttccaatc
    40561 taaccataac actttatgtc caaactcacg tatatttcta gtcatttgct taaatttaat
    40621 acgattttca tcatacacct tttccatttg cttttcaaca taggcaaagt aaggggtcat
    40681 atagctctcc atacgttctg taagcgtctg ataaacatcg tccatcgctc tcaagttcca
    40741 ctcattatca cctgttttta ttttcacaaa tttatccttg tgacgtgttt tttgaatagt
    40801 attgttcatt ggatatgaat cattaaaata tatatcagat atatgttgcg gtaaagcata
    40861 tttacccaat tgcactaacc tttccatccg ttgaatataa tctggttcag tacatagttt
    40921 atccaatgct tcttctccaa agtttaattg tatagtaata tttttagaat tatctatatt
    40981 atttgttgta ttatttgttg tattatttgt cgtattatta aaagtatttg taattaataa
    41041 ttgttggtcc aatagtggtt catttccttt cggatttgat ggtttattac atataacttt
    41101 tttattgtga ttccatcgtc ctttatacgt tgaaaaacgt ttgaaacaac gattgcaaat
    41161 cgttgaacct ataccacgac atgaacattg atgacgatta tatgttctta tacttgaaaa
    41221 gtttttatta cattgattac aataggtatt cgttttcgcc aattctatat caggtatgac
    41281 attttgtcca tgctccggaa cattttgtcc atgctcatgg acattttgtc catgctccgg
    41341 aacattttgt ccatgctcat ggacattttg tccatgctca tggacatttt gtccatgctc
    41401 tggaacattt tgtccatcaa cattggcttc acaagataca aaacgtcttt catgcctacg
    41461 caaattgtac tttcttgtag tagaatatga acaatgctta catttaaaca tgatgttttt
    41521 ctttatttaa taattataca ttcttttaaa tgcacgactc aacgcgactc aacgcgactc
    41581 aacgcgactc aacacgactc aacgcaaata tgatataata ccatgatatg attacattac
    41641 acgttacttt gttggtgtaa tatacattta accaacaata tagtaatttc aatgttattt
    41701 tttagatcaa gaaatatgct caaaacaaat aatgtcaata aaatttattg gaaatattta
    41761 caattaatat atagtcaatg ctgtcaataa aaattattgg aaatatttac aattaattta
    41821 tagtcaattc tgtcaataaa atttattggc atgatatact ttcatatcta taatttcgtt
    41881 tcagtactac catgttcgct ttcaatttac ttatatcgag catggacatt ttgtccactt
    41941 ttttctggta gcatggacat tttgtccact tttttctggt agcatggaca ttttgtcca
//
LOCUS       CERI01035141.1        4310 bp    DNA     linear   UNA 21-DEC-2019
DEFINITION  .
ACCESSION   unknown
KEYWORDS    .
SOURCE      .
  ORGANISM  .
FEATURES             Location/Qualifiers
     source          1..4310
                     /submitter_seqid="TARA_067_SRF_0.22-0.45_scaffold83748_1"
                     /note="nuccore:CERI01035141.1"
                     /note="Biosample:SAMEA2620979"
                     /note="/station=TARA_067 /depth=5 /filter=0.22-0.45"
     gene            <2..547
                     /locus_tag="CERI01035141_1_0010"
                     /protein_id="CERI01035141_1_0010"
     CDS             <2..547
                     /inference="COORDINATES:profile:GeneMark.hmm"
                     /locus_tag="CERI01035141_1_0010"
                     /product="hypothetical protein"
                     /protein_id="CERI01035141_1_0010"
                     /score="7.336928"
                     /translation="KVKMMYTNPNEYSYFMGNFSTYTGFVTLVMTILSKYIFQNFGWR
                     VASLITPIVLCVTGMLFYIIIFNETHLTSSLYFAILIGSIQNIAAKSTKYVLFDPCKE
                     IAFIPLDYKKRTKGKAIVDVICNPIGKSGGALIQQVMILTYGSILNSIPYLAVVLLIF
                     TFVWIRAVESLNQQLITLSKG"
     gene            586..1401
                     /locus_tag="CERI01035141_1_0020"
                     /protein_id="CERI01035141_1_0020"
     CDS             586..1401
                     /codon_start=1
                     /inference="ab initio prediction:Prodigal:002006"
                     /locus_tag="CERI01035141_1_0020"
                     /product="hypothetical protein"
                     /protein_id="CERI01035141_1_0020"
                     /translation="MYTFVFFPLLLFFPVLSYKYFAQYLENRSLQCECSFVSNTEMKT
                     WESFVLKFNYLENKSQTYKFIEFMNKFVYKYELDYECDVCMNATHISLIIPNKSTYSF
                     NTVVDLINSTEICITNHTICETTNSTDEEAESDEAESDEEESDEEESDEEESDEEDDV
                     EETSASDNKEEPNFVKLVDKMIGSIINDSIALSCEKTIKSMLSEVTKLQSYEVTDTED
                     IQEDNSEAAEAVEACSDMMDQENKDDVISGAYTDEFELIKPVQRLDQDIRCVD"
     gene            complement(1411..2214)
                     /locus_tag="CERI01035141_1_0030"
                     /protein_id="CERI01035141_1_0030"
     CDS             complement(1411..2214)
                     /EC_number="3.4.22.-"
                     /codon_start=1
                     /inference="ab initio prediction:Prodigal:002006"
                     /inference="similar to AA sequence:UniProtKB:Q5UQV0"
                     /locus_tag="CERI01035141_1_0030"
                     /product="Putative thiol protease R355"
                     /protein_id="CERI01035141_1_0030"
                     /translation="MQCSPYNDRFYRQHKTCFTKKQLTTIATKLKLKFNENNITKTTL
                     WQNINDAMLQCEHGDEHCWLEQTENIITDSHVPKQPKDWKTNTYTWLTNFDILNVMTQ
                     YEKKHPSFKFIGVFPIDFAETYGLSSCISAELCNFQLSKFKQYNIFACVFNLDKHYQS
                     GSHWVTVFFNTNKRSNNYGFYFFDSVSSKIPKEILNFGISIKKQMNDPTFELHQNVVQ
                     KQFQNTECGMFSLHFITECLKNKSFHSIINSKYYDRDVYKLRNKLFRRS"
     gene            2304..>4310
                     /locus_tag="CERI01035141_1_0040"
                     /protein_id="CERI01035141_1_0040"
     CDS             2304..>4310
                     /locus_tag="CERI01035141_1_0040"
                     /note="manual prediction"
                     /product="putative D5 helicase/primase"
                     /protein_id="CERI01035141_1_0040"
                     /translation="MSNYQYKRKIVDFLNIMKSIKDSTFTHTSITEPAGSYYLRYDDM
                     VKFNDLYKTGMKNGCDLYLTEKHRDISPILIDFDLRFEKDVVDRQYSIDLLKNIVKEY
                     IDEIDKYVVVPDIAEIYVMEKENPVFVEKKDIVKDGVHIMITNIVTRPSVQFIVRKNL
                     LSKYGKMMKSMKTTNKIDDIFDEQVIYKNNWQMYGSKKPNSEPYRVTHHWSMNKDSKE
                     FVVNDLLEDDTEYVDILSIRNKYTETLVKQDNKEDVVKLDKKLKEDETRKQNKKRLYN
                     TIIQNRETNFKPSCEEVNLVKKLINILDEKRANDYCDWIRLGWCLRNIDIELLADWDK
                     FSKKSSKYEAGGCDLLWYKMKEGGLGIGTLHMWAKQDNPDVYAKLISEDISSLIYKSL
                     SLTDYDIALVIARMFKHRFRCASHKHHIWYEFEGHGWKEKEKGYTLFYKDIPTMLFDE
                     YMKAIERESARARLGDDREKEICAKNIESLTKISLKLKSTNFVKDKMYKECSGMFYEP
                     KFEDKLDANPRLIGFENGVYDLDNDEFREGRPEDYVSLSTGINYIEYDVDNPYIEEID
                     DFMRKVLVNDNVREYVLTLFASILDGTNRDEKFHIWTGSGCHSYDTNIMMYSGKYKKV
                     QDICVGDKLMGDDNTERNVLQLFRGYDDMYNIIPSRGNESFIVNK"
ORIGIN      
        1 caaggtaaag atgatgtaca caaatcctaa cgagtattcc tatttcatgg gaaacttttc
       61 gacttacact ggatttgtga cattggtaat gaccatttta tcaaaatata tctttcagaa
      121 tttcggatgg agggtggcgt ccttaatcac acctattgtt ttgtgtgtga ccggtatgct
      181 gttttatata attatattta atgaaaccca tttaacatcg tcattgtatt ttgctatttt
      241 gatcggtagt atacagaaca tcgcggcaaa gtcgacgaaa tatgttctgt tcgatccgtg
      301 caaagagatc gcatttatac cgttggatta caaaaagcgt accaaaggaa aagcgattgt
      361 cgatgtgata tgtaatccga ttgggaaatc aggaggcgcg ctgatacaac aagttatgat
      421 actgacctac ggttccatat taaattcaat cccgtatttg gcggtggttt tgttaatttt
      481 tacttttgta tggattcgtg ctgtagaatc gcttaaccaa caactcataa ccttatccaa
      541 ggggtaaaat atttaaacac aaaaacgagt atttatttta taatcatgta taccttcgta
      601 tttttcccac tcctgctttt ctttccggta ttgtcttata aatattttgc acagtatcta
      661 gaaaaccgtt cattgcagtg cgagtgttcg tttgtttcga acactgaaat gaaaacatgg
      721 gagtctttcg tgcttaagtt caactatttg gagaacaaat cccaaacata caaattcata
      781 gagtttatga acaaattcgt ttacaaatat gaattggatt acgaatgtga tgtgtgtatg
      841 aacgctacac acatctcttt aataattcca aacaagagca cctactcgtt caatacggtg
      901 gttgatctga ttaactcaac agagatatgt attaccaatc acaccatctg tgaaacaaca
      961 aacagtacag acgaagaagc ggaatctgac gaagcggaat ctgacgaaga ggaatctgac
     1021 gaagaggagt ctgacgaaga ggagtctgac gaagaggatg atgtcgagga gacttctgct
     1081 agtgataaca aagaggaacc gaattttgtt aaactggttg ataaaatgat aggtagtatt
     1141 attaatgatt ccatcgcgtt gtcttgtgaa aaaacgataa agtcgatgtt gtccgaggtt
     1201 acgaagttac aaagttacga agtgacggac acggaagaca tccaagagga caacagcgaa
     1261 gccgccgaag ccgtcgaagc ctgtagtgac atgatggacc aagaaaataa agatgatgta
     1321 ataagtggtg catatacaga tgaattcgaa ctgattaaac cagttcagag gttggaccaa
     1381 gacatacgat gtgttgattg ataatttgac ttacgatcta cggaacaatt tgtttcttaa
     1441 tttgtaaaca tcgcggtcat aatatttcga atttatgatt gagtggaacg atttgttctt
     1501 gagacattct gtaataaaat gtaacgagaa cataccgcat tccgtgtttt gaaactgttt
     1561 ttgaacaaca ttttggtgga gttcgaaagt gggatcgttc atttgttttt tgatggaaat
     1621 tccaaagtta agaatttctt tgggaatttt ggaggagacg gaatcgaaaa agtagaatcc
     1681 gtaattattg ctgcgtttgt ttgtgttgaa gaagactgtt acccaatggg atcctgattg
     1741 atagtgtttg tctagattga acacacacgc gaatatatta tattgtttga atttagataa
     1801 ttggaagtta caaagttcag cggatataca cgaactcaac ccgtatgttt ctgcgaaatc
     1861 gatcggaaat acaccaataa atttgaagga tgggtgtttt ttttcatatt gtgtcatgac
     1921 attcagtata tcaaaattcg ttaaccacgt gtatgtgttt gttttccaat ctttcggttg
     1981 tttcggcaca tgagagtcgg taattatatt ttcggtttgt tccaaccaac aatgttcgtc
     2041 cccgtgttcg cactgtaaca tagcatcgtt gatgttttgc caaagagtcg tttttgtaat
     2101 gttgttctcg ttaaatttta acttcaactt ggttgctatg gttgttaatt gttttttagt
     2161 gaaacaagtc ttgtgttgtc tgtaaaagcg atcattatac ggagaacact gcatgtttaa
     2221 ctaatagttg gaaaattttt aaaaattgat attaaatatt tatccccaaa ttcaattaaa
     2281 aatattgtgc ttatataatt ataatgtcta actatcaata taaacgtaaa atagtcgatt
     2341 ttcttaatat aatgaaaagt attaaagatt ctacttttac acatacaagc ataacagagc
     2401 ctgcgggttc gtattatttg agatatgacg atatggtaaa attcaacgat ttgtataaaa
     2461 ctggtatgaa aaatggttgt gatctttatc ttacggaaaa acatcgtgac atctcgccta
     2521 ttcttattga ttttgatcta cgctttgaaa aagatgttgt agatagacag tattcaattg
     2581 atttattaaa aaacattgtg aaagagtata ttgatgaaat tgacaaatat gttgttgttc
     2641 cggatatagc agaaatatat gttatggaga aagagaatcc ggtgtttgtg gagaaaaaag
     2701 atattgtgaa agatggggtg catattatga tcactaatat tgtcactcgt ccgtctgtgc
     2761 aattcattgt tagaaaaaat ctgttgtcaa aatatggaaa gatgatgaaa tctatgaaaa
     2821 caaccaataa aatagatgat atatttgatg aacaagtcat ttacaaaaac aactggcaga
     2881 tgtatgggag caaaaaacca aattctgaac cgtatcgtgt aacacatcat tggtcaatga
     2941 acaaagattc caaagagttt gttgtaaatg atttgttgga agatgatacg gaatatgttg
     3001 acatattgtc aatcagaaac aagtacaccg agactttggt taaacaagac aacaaggagg
     3061 atgtggtgaa gttagataag aagttgaaag aggacgagac acgaaaacaa aacaagaaga
     3121 gactgtataa cacaatcatt caaaatcgtg aaaccaactt caaaccgtct tgtgaggagg
     3181 ttaacttggt gaagaagttg atcaacattt tggacgagaa gagggcgaac gattattgtg
     3241 attggattcg attgggttgg tgtttgcgga acatagacat agagttgtta gcggattggg
     3301 ataaattcag caagaagtct tctaaatatg aagcgggtgg gtgtgatttg ttgtggtaca
     3361 aaatgaagga gggtggtttg gggataggaa cattgcatat gtgggcgaaa caggacaatc
     3421 ctgatgtgta tgccaaattg attagcgaag atatatcctc gttgatttac aaaagtttga
     3481 gtttgaccga ttatgatatt gcgttggtga ttgctaggat gttcaaacac agattcagat
     3541 gtgcgtctca caagcatcac atttggtacg agtttgaggg acacgggtgg aaggagaagg
     3601 aaaaagggta caccctgttt tacaaagata ttcccacaat gttgtttgac gaatatatga
     3661 aagcgataga gagggaaagt gctagagcaa gattggggga tgacagagag aaagagattt
     3721 gtgcgaagaa tattgaaagt ttgacaaaga tttcgttgaa attgaaaagt acaaattttg
     3781 tgaaggacaa gatgtacaaa gagtgttcgg ggatgtttta cgaacccaaa tttgaggata
     3841 aactagacgc gaatccaaga ttgattggat tcgaaaacgg agtgtatgat ctggacaacg
     3901 acgagttcag agagggacga ccagaagatt atgtatcttt atctacgggt atcaattaca
     3961 tcgaatacga tgtggataat ccttacattg aggagattga cgattttatg agaaaggtgt
     4021 tggtgaatga caatgtgagg gagtatgttt tgacattgtt tgcgagcata ttggacggca
     4081 cgaatcgtga tgagaagttt cacatttgga cagggtccgg atgtcactca tatgatacaa
     4141 atataatgat gtatagtgga aaatataaaa aagtacaaga tatttgtgtt ggtgataaac
     4201 tgatgggaga cgacaatact gaaagaaatg ttttacaatt gtttagagga tatgatgata
     4261 tgtacaatat cattcctagc agaggtaacg agtcgtttat tgtaaataaa
//
LOCUS       SAMEA2620979_1257743        12229 bp    DNA     linear   21-DEC-2019 
DEFINITION  .
ACCESSION   unknown
KEYWORDS    .
SOURCE      .
  ORGANISM  .
            .
FEATURES             Location/Qualifiers
     source          1..12229
                     /submitter_seqid="SAMEA2620979_1257743"
                     /note="Biosample:SAMEA2620979"
                     /note="/station=TARA_067 /depth=5 /filter=0.22-0.45"
     gene            complement(56..1846)
                     /locus_tag="SAMEA2620979_1257743_0010"
                     /protein_id="SAMEA2620979_1257743_0010"
     CDS             complement(56..1846)
                     /inference="COORDINATES:profile:GeneMark.hmm"
                     /locus_tag="SAMEA2620979_1257743_0010"
                     /product="hypothetical protein"
                     /protein_id="SAMEA2620979_1257743_0010"
                     /score="33.706792"
                     /translation="MGRDVNAVLRVIREGTLHEQSVYDYPEDIKTNLPMIGLMKHQLQ
                     SIYAMSLLENKQNSENKTEYVVSEIGVLANKVGSGKSLCILGLIAKQPMLCSKDIVKE
                     CHGDMFVMENRSDRNVKASNLIVVPSHLLRTVWLPYMKQTRLSYTCVTKNNVHDPKLG
                     ESVVVLCGAKYYNVLMKHCDWVWSRVIFDEADSIPIPACVKPRANFVWFNTSSIHNLL
                     FYQGYYWKCTDEGLVRITTRGIVNQGYIRNTFRNLKDCSFMETIVVKFNDAYLSDRLN
                     LPPVVHHTHDCKRPYYLHVMNDVVSDNVLSHMHGNDMLGALESLGCSSSDPNRNIISG
                     LLTQLHERLLKHRLKQDYLTQVRSSVSSTNDKELDAKIEKNDRCVQHVSEQIRTIRDR
                     VNDIVNDEVRHVCPICMETVTPDTACLFSCCLNLYCSSCVKKVVDYEVNQCPLCRTPI
                     VYENIFKLPVSDHVNNKVCNMLPDKNDMLLKLIVNIHHDSSDYHIVVFAMYEESMLSV
                     QSTLYKSMIQFRTLRGNNMQSTLQWFHDTKAGVMIVNAQLHGNGLNLVDISHMIMYQT
                     FAPDLTMQLIGRAHRIGKKNDLHVHTLQYF"
     gene            complement(1882..2787)
                     /locus_tag="SAMEA2620979_1257743_0020"
                     /protein_id="SAMEA2620979_1257743_0020"
     CDS             complement(1882..2787)
                     /codon_start=1
                     /inference="ab initio prediction:Prodigal:002006"
                     /locus_tag="SAMEA2620979_1257743_0020"
                     /product="hypothetical protein"
                     /protein_id="SAMEA2620979_1257743_0020"
                     /translation="MDDFLRQHQATDAKESTHLSLVGGKYAIPYRDMDRFFELYVEAH
                     EPMFLMERVRYPCYLFVDLDRVSPGQWNHLKETWLDSPECEISVRHADEASSNDDIGV
                     HFVFKNVIVRSVDHALQEARKRFDNSFDESVYRSGLRMLGSSKNRKSSRIYRPVRRGD
                     ETKALTVSDVRAHSILIFGQSLTLPSSSPTTTTRISDPDLHRSMGCFFDFGRIHPTYA
                     CLSVTRIRKQPMDRCWIINTTEHFCTNVNRDHNSNHIYMVVHEPTRTMVQRCYCTCAH
                     TGCRGFASEPKPVPVQLLYQLKRIG"
     gene            2479..2820
                     /locus_tag="SAMEA2620979_1257743_0030"
                     /protein_id="SAMEA2620979_1257743_0030"
     CDS             2479..2820
                     /inference="COORDINATES:profile:GeneMark.hmm"
                     /locus_tag="SAMEA2620979_1257743_0030"
                     /product="hypothetical protein"
                     /protein_id="SAMEA2620979_1257743_0030"
                     /score="7.465895"
                     /translation="MDADVVVGGGFVGVTYRYFAFGRIKPCFLEMIPLSGRHAIQVHK
                     QITRITHTLHQKHGFMCFNVQFKETVHVSIRNSIFSSDERQMGAFFGIRSLMLSEKVV
                     HVVFDFILSPT"
     gene            complement(2817..3602)
                     /locus_tag="SAMEA2620979_1257743_0040"
                     /protein_id="SAMEA2620979_1257743_0040"
     CDS             complement(2817..3602)
                     /inference="COORDINATES:profile:GeneMark.hmm"
                     /locus_tag="SAMEA2620979_1257743_0040"
                     /product="hypothetical protein"
                     /protein_id="SAMEA2620979_1257743_0040"
                     /score="18.775308"
                     /translation="MITMNAKTVVITGSTQGFGRALAESFLERGHRVLICSRNKENVR
                     IASLELKPKYKQNMSAMIADVSDYEDCVRMTELAIRIYGSVDVWINNAASNAYARKPY
                     LEFDPEDIRTVVETNLLGTMNCCHVIIPHMMEHKQGIVVNVEGAGSENNETRGYAVYG
                     ATKSAITQFTHTLRAEYSCDDVRICLLSPGMMFTRLLLCCDDTSPEIQFVFDTYGEHP
                     MDVSERVVPKILAIRKHDTIRDLTWWKIVRKTVTALFRLRFSL"
     gene            3666..4289
                     /locus_tag="SAMEA2620979_1257743_0050"
                     /protein_id="SAMEA2620979_1257743_0050"
     CDS             3666..4289
                     /inference="COORDINATES:profile:GeneMark.hmm"
                     /locus_tag="SAMEA2620979_1257743_0050"
                     /product="hypothetical protein"
                     /protein_id="SAMEA2620979_1257743_0050"
                     /score="14.845598"
                     /translation="MSPFVITIGGNIGCGKSTVIQELQKEYGDMCAVHPEPIHEWGSW
                     LDLFYTDPPKYAFGFQMKILHSFLKCVGSRDSTSTQPFITERSPVDSLEVFAKTLYED
                     NIMNHLEYNLYKEYVDSIAWTPSVYVYLQTDPEVCVERIKKRARGCESGIDEKYVHKL
                     HAYYETLPQKSHPFHLHIVDANQIKETVLEHVRRIVNATLQPPATKV"
     gene            complement(4265..4372)
                     /locus_tag="SAMEA2620979_1257743_0060"
                     /protein_id="SAMEA2620979_1257743_0060"
     CDS             complement(4265..4372)
                     /codon_start=1
                     /inference="ab initio prediction:Prodigal:002006"
                     /locus_tag="SAMEA2620979_1257743_0060"
                     /product="hypothetical protein"
                     /protein_id="SAMEA2620979_1257743_0060"
                     /translation="MNTQIVVSILIYIIIATTVPLFYGLDGNHTFVAGG"
     gene            4373..4927
                     /locus_tag="SAMEA2620979_1257743_0070"
                     /protein_id="SAMEA2620979_1257743_0070"
     CDS             4373..4927
                     /EC_number="1.8.3.2"
                     /codon_start=1
                     /inference="ab initio prediction:Prodigal:002006"
                     /inference="similar to AA sequence:UniProtKB:Q5UP54"
                     /locus_tag="SAMEA2620979_1257743_0070"
                     /product="putative FAD-linked sulfhydryl oxidase R596"
                     /protein_id="SAMEA2620979_1257743_0070"
                     /translation="MGMFFNYIVRFFNTLYYMYIHTRMTSSFHDMLYSTHGFQTKCWG
                     PPMWFVLHLISLNYQPSLRSGYMRFFKSLEHVLPCKACRINYAKTVRAHPTLQMTKDT
                     FESRESLALWLFKLHNYVTRCNTNKTPFYKDTRGDFEKMVRSYSKFRATCRLPTKTDH
                     GGCNRPVKGGIRIKTKLKFVPCKR"
     gene            4965..5648
                     /locus_tag="SAMEA2620979_1257743_0080"
                     /protein_id="SAMEA2620979_1257743_0080"
     CDS             4965..5648
                     /inference="COORDINATES:profile:GeneMark.hmm"
                     /locus_tag="SAMEA2620979_1257743_0080"
                     /product="hypothetical protein"
                     /protein_id="SAMEA2620979_1257743_0080"
                     /score="13.179558"
                     /translation="MWIRMVIQWLGTWIRGPLHMFMAVRQDARITNARDVCIVKEVRD
                     KPLLMFDLNGTLVHRYSNGKMKHIVPRPGIADLSRLQDRLQLGIYSCATKNNVYPMVR
                     QIEEAVGEKLFCMVLHRGHCKDASEDVCHNIGKWYAKQKPLYDQFGRRDVLLIDDERY
                     KCLPKERDRLIWVPTWNTSREDDQTLPTLVNALLRYVHDDEDIRRAVPRINRSVRKYK
                     REHLNLESK"
     gene            complement(5660..6040)
                     /locus_tag="SAMEA2620979_1257743_0090"
                     /protein_id="SAMEA2620979_1257743_0090"
     CDS             complement(5660..6040)
                     /inference="COORDINATES:profile:GeneMark.hmm"
                     /locus_tag="SAMEA2620979_1257743_0090"
                     /product="hypothetical protein"
                     /protein_id="SAMEA2620979_1257743_0090"
                     /score="10.121630"
                     /translation="MADHVYGTKTSAYKSMFIVKTYKSMGGTYEGTKPMSGKGTTRWL
                     REKWIAVQPFLDNGTRIPCGVSDRRRKHACRPSKRVSSKTPITIQEAIRKHGKPAVAK
                     LASKKQKGTEKVRVQWNTGTVKKL"
     gene            complement(6428..7615)
                     /locus_tag="SAMEA2620979_1257743_0100"
                     /protein_id="SAMEA2620979_1257743_0100"
     CDS             complement(6428..7615)
                     /inference="COORDINATES:profile:GeneMark.hmm"
                     /locus_tag="SAMEA2620979_1257743_0100"
                     /product="Thymidylate synthase"
                     /protein_id="SAMEA2620979_1257743_0100"
                     /score="18.503931"
                     /translation="MDEPAFGVILSEHIHPNTDTVLDDIFNNTIYSYYKDLRTHVQWS
                     TDATLLREVRCVYVIMIGRTDLCWEDTVAYRGALLFPDDDNIFLWNDNFHPKVRIYRM
                     VSEETMYLNLMRYTLDNGLVRNDRTNVGTRSVFGKSIQFSLQHNALPLLTSKKVYFKA
                     VLHELLWFLKGSTTTDSLHEHNIKIWDGNSNRDFLNSRGLDSYREGELGPIYGYQWRN
                     WGDVYQPVSQRNQPNSKQEGIDQIRQIVTTLQRGDHHNRRMILSAWNVSDLDKMVLPP
                     CHCLCQFYVSDVGLCCALTQRSADVFLGLPFNIASYAVLTRMIAHVCGLACDKLVIHL
                     GDTHVYSNHVDQCMTQLQNNIHNLPTLRITKSTTNIDELVYEDFVVENYVCNPSIRAP
                     MAA"
     gene            7668..7850
                     /locus_tag="SAMEA2620979_1257743_0110"
                     /protein_id="SAMEA2620979_1257743_0110"
     CDS             7668..7850
                     /inference="COORDINATES:profile:GeneMark.hmm"
                     /locus_tag="SAMEA2620979_1257743_0110"
                     /product="hypothetical protein"
                     /protein_id="SAMEA2620979_1257743_0110"
                     /score="7.522127"
                     /translation="MKNDYRDLILGENKNLTGVIFLIGTLMSFFYNTRKANIDDTHTI
                     YLLATIILVAMVLSRI"
     gene            complement(7837..9411)
                     /locus_tag="SAMEA2620979_1257743_0120"
                     /protein_id="SAMEA2620979_1257743_0120"
     CDS             complement(7837..9411)
                     /codon_start=1
                     /inference="ab initio prediction:Prodigal:002006"
                     /locus_tag="SAMEA2620979_1257743_0120"
                     /product="hypothetical protein"
                     /protein_id="SAMEA2620979_1257743_0120"
                     /translation="MCGITLLLNDTASGLRKLTHRGPDDHNEVHVRGHTMIFDRLAIN
                     DSSDKGRQPFCIQNTWSMCNGEIYNHRMLKQVHDIITDGKSDCEVVHHMLLQNKMTNL
                     HQCFRELDGDFAFVFVSENHVIVARDPMGVRPLYVAKNEHQEVIGFASEAKAFDQAHE
                     VTHFPPGHYWCNNTLVSYQPLQLESPIQTFETDRAMVTNKIRILLYESIFKRIQNTDH
                     SIGFLLSGGLDSSIIASVAAKIFHPNKIDTYSIGTSDKDSPDLIAAQEVADHIGSNHH
                     VIRYSPSELLDRVETVVKAIESYDCTTVRASVPMYLLSEFISKKTSHKVILSGEGADE
                     LFGGYLYFHNAPDATLFQEETVRLCRDVHTHDVLRADRCTAAHGLELRVPFFDKSFVD
                     YVLSIDPSLKFPRTSANKGVEKMILREAFRDHLPENIVVRQKNGMSDAVGYDWVDHIR
                     TWCASHAESHSADSADSERWCLNAPVTPEELYYRTLYESTYGHLNLRSIDHVWRPRWT
                     DETDPSARKLSHFKSD"
     gene            complement(9426..9626)
                     /locus_tag="SAMEA2620979_1257743_0130"
                     /protein_id="SAMEA2620979_1257743_0130"
     CDS             complement(9426..9626)
                     /codon_start=1
                     /inference="ab initio prediction:Prodigal:002006"
                     /locus_tag="SAMEA2620979_1257743_0130"
                     /product="hypothetical protein"
                     /protein_id="SAMEA2620979_1257743_0130"
                     /translation="MTPPVQEEPPERHIHPPVQGLVDHCPYCQTFGNVFQHGTIPLNE
                     SKLKPYMHCFDTSQAFKKMNQM"
     gene            9688..9933
                     /locus_tag="SAMEA2620979_1257743_0140"
                     /protein_id="SAMEA2620979_1257743_0140"
     CDS             9688..9933
                     /codon_start=1
                     /inference="ab initio prediction:Prodigal:002006"
                     /locus_tag="SAMEA2620979_1257743_0140"
                     /product="hypothetical protein"
                     /protein_id="SAMEA2620979_1257743_0140"
                     /translation="MHIVYKHLIHPRFSIMKITPVQKEIMLDSLMYATLFYILASPKM
                     YSMTAGVLPKMAKDRVFLHALVFLLVYVLIQKLTKRF"
     gene            10008..10364
                     /locus_tag="SAMEA2620979_1257743_0150"
                     /protein_id="SAMEA2620979_1257743_0150"
     CDS             10008..10364
                     /inference="COORDINATES:profile:GeneMark.hmm"
                     /locus_tag="SAMEA2620979_1257743_0150"
                     /product="hypothetical protein"
                     /protein_id="SAMEA2620979_1257743_0150"
                     /score="4.118659"
                     /translation="MNDSIYLTGWMRFTFDDKNPAKVLELSKKFEDIQDPKIAINTLV
                     KACKEYRIIPHEVGRVFHDVLPNPCALCSQHRAHKCKLRELPCKHMFHDRCIKNWLIE
                     NNMRCYICKSLSLNMN"
     gene            10403..11251
                     /locus_tag="SAMEA2620979_1257743_0160"
                     /protein_id="SAMEA2620979_1257743_0160"
     CDS             10403..11251
                     /inference="COORDINATES:profile:GeneMark.hmm"
                     /locus_tag="SAMEA2620979_1257743_0160"
                     /product="hypothetical protein"
                     /protein_id="SAMEA2620979_1257743_0160"
                     /score="22.894928"
                     /translation="MVISYTTNTDAMTKKGLYRMKRSALNDIALRLGVFDFSTFNTKK
                     ELVKRIESVRERASARCYNKTDPCTLEDIDSIQLTQLIEWNQYGKHFGCNICSLKSMF
                     DTNQTILPWSIDFASGIDKCANVDDYNMRFDMRNVEGLEKVVREHPQGDIGEDDTGSP
                     PDHPTAHFFLFEMDVLLNGCDYSYGHMINYLVRNQNVHFIYLYVCEAMYRMYITLINQ
                     GHVYGDIFHQFVYINYSMQGCHVEDHVEHLQFLVEVFKGFRDIVGDANASAILSVMFL
                     DMQHTL"
     gene            11310..>12227
                     /locus_tag="SAMEA2620979_1257743_0170"
                     /protein_id="SAMEA2620979_1257743_0170"
     CDS             11310..>12227
                     /locus_tag="SAMEA2620979_1257743_0170"
                     /note="manual annotation"
                     /product="putative D5 helicase/primase"
                     /protein_id="SAMEA2620979_1257743_0170"
                     /translation="MSVASRLISFLKSKQTDRNATHTGMCRPLTGAWRIETEEDETVF
                     WDLYTELYTTFERNGQFMQLGITEVHREYGPVLVDLDMKTPLVWGVKRKYTMMDVQCI
                     TNKYMDVIREYVDVEPVAHIFEKKNPRLIQGKHGKEDVVKDGVHIMFMNAVVNKRIHK
                     EIHERVMDWLTCNSHRFEHIVENPGKDLVDTAIVCGNWLIRGCSKDTDTSPYRCTWRM
                     DANACEAMTDTVFDPRTFSIRGFGESDCQWTEQGRRRLETTESPVGDAVHQPETTPYM
                     TSDQVDLLLSLLSKDRCDDEPSWVRVGWCL"
ORIGIN      
        1 gcacgcgcac cgacccatgt ttgttatata ttcaccgatt acaattttta agtgtttaaa
       61 agtactggag tgtgtgcacg tgtagatcgt tcttttttcc tatacggtgc gctcgtccaa
      121 tgagttgcat cgtgaggtcg ggtgcgaacg tttgatacat gatcatatgc gaaatgtcga
      181 ccaagttcaa accgtttcca tgcagttgcg cgttgacaat catcacaccc gccttggtat
      241 cgtgaaacca ttgtaaagtg gattgcatgt tatttcctcg aagggttcgg aactgaatca
      301 tactcttgta caaggtcgat tgaacggaca acatgctttc ctcgtacatg gcaaacacga
      361 caatgtgata atcgctcgaa tcgtgatgaa tgttgacgat cagtttcagc aacatgtcgt
      421 ttttatcggg tagcatgtta catactttgt tattcacatg gtccgataca gggagcttga
      481 atatgttttc gtacacgatg ggagtgcgac aaagagggca ttgattcacc tcatagtcca
      541 ccaccttttt cacacagctc gaacaataca aattcaaaca acatgagaat aggcacgccg
      601 tgtctggtgt taccgtttcc atgcatatcg gacacacatg tcgcacctcg tcgttcacaa
      661 tgtcgtttac acgatcacga atggtgcgta tctgttcgga gacgtgttgc acgcatcgat
      721 cgttcttttc aatcttggcg tccaactcct tgtcgttcgt tgacgacacc gacgatcgaa
      781 cttgcgtgag atagtcttgt ttcagccggt gtttgaggag ccgttcgtgc aactgggtca
      841 aaagacccga gatgatattg cgattgggat cggacgacga acaccccagc gactccaagg
      901 caccgagcat gtcgttgccg tgcatgtgcg acaagacgtt gtccgaaacc acgtcgttca
      961 tcacgtgtaa atagtacgga cgtttgcagt catgcgtgtg gtgcacgaca gggggaagat
     1021 tcaaccggtc gctcaaatag gcgtcgttga atttgaccac gatggtttcc atgaacgaac
     1081 aatctttcaa gttgcgaaat gtgtttcgaa tatatccttg gttcacaata ccgcgtgtgg
     1141 tgatgcgcac caaaccttca tccgtacact tccaataata tccttggtaa aagaggaggt
     1201 tgtgaatcga agacgtgttg aaccacacaa aattcgcgcg tggtttgacg catgcgggga
     1261 tcggaatgga atccgcttcg tcgaaaatga cgcgactcca cacccaatcg cagtgtttca
     1321 taagcacgtt gtagtatttg gcaccgcaca acacaacaac cgattcgccc aacttcggat
     1381 cgtggacgtt gtttttggtg acgcacgtgt acgaaagacg ggtttgtttc atataaggca
     1441 accacacggt gcgaagcaga tgcgagggga ccacaatcaa attggacgcc ttcacgttgc
     1501 gatccgaacg attttccatg acgaacatgt ctccgtgaca ctctttgaca atgtctttcg
     1561 agcaaagcat cggttgtttc gcaatgagac ccaagataca caacgactta ccgctcccca
     1621 ccttgttggc caatactcca atctccgaca cgacatactc cgtcttgttt tccgaatttt
     1681 gtttgttttc caacaaactc atggcgtaaa tactttgaag ttggtgcttc atcagtccga
     1741 tcattggtag gttggtcttg atatcttctg gataatcgta caccgattgt tcgtgcaacg
     1801 taccttcacg aatcacacga agaacggcgt ttacgtctcg acccatgact ttatgagaat
     1861 tgctctgatt cgttttaaat cttatccgat tcgtttcaac tgatacaata attgaacggg
     1921 taccggtttc ggttcgctcg caaaccctcg acaacctgtg tgtgcgcacg tgcagtaaca
     1981 tcgttgcacc atggtccgtg tgggttcgtg tacgaccatg tagatgtgat tgctattgtg
     2041 gtcgcggttc acgttcgtac aaaaatgctc tgtggtgttg atgatccaac accgatccat
     2101 cggttgtttt cgaatgcgag tgacggaaag acacgcgtac gtcgggtgaa tgcgtccgaa
     2161 atcgaaaaaa caccccatgg aacggtgcaa gtccgggtcc gatatacgcg tagttgttgt
     2221 cggggatgaa gacggtaacg ttaagctttg accgaatata agaatggagt gagcgcgcac
     2281 gtcggaaacc gtcaacgcct tggtttcgtc tccgcggcga acaggacgat agatgcgaga
     2341 cgatttgcga ttcttgctcg atccgagcat acgcaaaccg gaccggtata cggactcgtc
     2401 gaaggagttg tcaaaccgtt tgcgagcctc ttggagtgcg tgatccaccg aacggacgat
     2461 aacgttcttg aacacgaaat ggacgccgat gtcgtcgttg gaggaggctt cgtcggcgtg
     2521 acgtaccgat atttcgcatt cgggagaatc aagccatgtt tccttgagat gattccattg
     2581 tccgggcgac acgcgatcca agtccacaaa caaataacac ggataacgca cacgctccat
     2641 caaaaacatg ggttcatgtg cttcaacgta caattcaaag aaacggtcca tgtctcgata
     2701 cggaatagca tattttcctc cgacgagaga caaatgggtg ctttctttgg catccgtagc
     2761 ctgatgttgt cggagaaagt cgtccatgtc gtattcgact tcattctctc accgacttaa
     2821 agtgaaaatc gaagtcggaa caaggcggtg acggttttgc gaacaatctt ccaccacgtc
     2881 aaatcgcgga tggtgtcgtg ttttcgaatc gctaggattt tgggaaccac gcgctcactc
     2941 acatccattg gatgctctcc gtacgtatca aagacaaact gtatttcggg actcgtgtcg
     3001 tcgcaacaga gcaacaaacg agtgaacatc atgcccggag acaggaggca tattcgcacg
     3061 tcgtcacacg agtattcggc acgcaaggtg tgtgtgaatt gtgtgatggc cgacttggtc
     3121 gcaccgtaca cggcgtatcc tcgtgtttcg ttgttttcgg aacccgcgcc ttccacgttg
     3181 acgacgattc cttgtttgtg ttccatcatg tgcggtatga taacgtgaca acaattcatc
     3241 gtccccaaca aattggtttc caccacggtg cgaatgtcct cggggtcaaa ctcgaggtac
     3301 ggtttccgag cgtaggcgtt cgacgccgcg ttgttgatcc atacatccac cgatccgtag
     3361 atgcggatgg cgagttcggt catgcgcacg caatcctcgt agtcggacac gtccgcgatc
     3421 atggcgctca tgttttgttt gtatttgggt ttgagttcca acgatgcgat gcgcacattc
     3481 tctttgtttc gcgaacaaat caacacacgg tgccctcgtt ccaaaaaaga ctcagccaag
     3541 gctcttccaa atccttgagt cgacccagtg atgaccaccg tttttgcatt catggttatc
     3601 attatgtcac acacaatagt tttctcactt taagaatacg taaacatggt tatgaaaagc
     3661 gagcgatgag tccgtttgtc atcaccatcg gaggaaacat cggatgcggc aagagcaccg
     3721 tgatccaaga acttcaaaag gagtacggcg acatgtgcgc ggtacacccg gaaccgatcc
     3781 acgaatgggg ttcgtggctc gatttgttct atacggatcc tccgaaatac gcattcggat
     3841 ttcaaatgaa aattttgcac tcatttttga agtgcgtggg gtctcgtgat tcgacttcga
     3901 cacaaccatt cattaccgag cgatctcccg tggattcgct ggaagtgttt gcgaagacgt
     3961 tgtacgagga caacattatg aatcatttgg aatacaattt gtacaaagag tacgtggata
     4021 gcatcgcgtg gacgccatca gtgtacgtgt acttgcaaac agatccggaa gtgtgtgtgg
     4081 aacggatcaa gaaacgggcg cgtggatgcg agtcgggtat tgacgaaaag tacgtacaca
     4141 aactgcatgc gtactacgag actcttccac aaaaatcaca tccgtttcat ttgcacatcg
     4201 tggatgccaa ccagatcaag gaaactgtcc tcgaacacgt tcgacgcatc gtaaatgcaa
     4261 cgcttcaacc acccgcaaca aaggtgtgat taccgtcgag accgtaaaac aaagggacgg
     4321 tggtcgcgat gatgatgtaa atcaaaatag aaacaacgat ttgggtattc atatgggtat
     4381 gtttttcaat tacatcgttc gattttttaa tacgttgtat tacatgtata tacacacaag
     4441 gatgacatcg tcatttcacg acatgttgta ttccacccac ggttttcaaa ccaaatgctg
     4501 gggaccaccc atgtggttcg tgttgcacct catttcgttg aattatcagc cgtcgttacg
     4561 ttcgggatac atgcgttttt tcaaatcgtt ggagcacgtg ctcccgtgta aggcgtgtcg
     4621 gatcaactac gccaaaaccg tgcgcgcgca tcccaccttg caaatgacga aagacacgtt
     4681 tgagagtcgt gagtcgctcg cgttgtggtt attcaagtta cacaactacg tcacgcgttg
     4741 caatacaaac aagacaccgt tttacaagga tacgcgcggg gatttcgaaa aaatggttcg
     4801 aagctattcg aaattccgag ccacgtgtcg gttacccacc aaaaccgacc atggagggtg
     4861 caatcgccct gtcaaaggag gaatacgcat caaaaccaag ttgaagttcg tgccttgtaa
     4921 acggtaatga tttaaaggac aactatgtga ttggatcata taacatgtgg atacgaatgg
     4981 taatccagtg gttggggaca tggatacgag gtccactgca tatgttcatg gccgttcgtc
     5041 aagacgcgag aatcaccaac gcgcgcgacg tgtgcatcgt aaaagaggtt cgcgacaaac
     5101 cgttgttgat gttcgacttg aatggcacat tagtgcatcg atattcgaac ggaaaaatga
     5161 agcacatcgt ccctcggccc gggattgccg atctttctcg actacaagat cgattacagt
     5221 tgggaatcta cagttgtgcg acgaaaaaca acgtgtaccc gatggtgcgt caaatcgaag
     5281 aagcggtggg ggaaaagtta ttttgtatgg tgttacatcg gggtcattgc aaagacgcgt
     5341 cggaggacgt ttgtcacaat atagggaaat ggtacgcaaa gcagaaaccc ttgtacgatc
     5401 aattcggtcg ccgtgacgtc ctgttgatcg acgacgaacg gtacaagtgt cttccaaaag
     5461 agcgcgatcg actgatatgg gtccctacat ggaatacaag tcgagaagac gaccaaacat
     5521 taccaacgtt agtgaacgcg ttgctccgct acgtgcacga cgacgaagat attcgccgcg
     5581 cggtgcctcg aatcaatcgc tcggttcgca agtataagcg agaacatctg aatctcgaga
     5641 gtaagtaagg attagttttc tacagtttct tcacggttcc cgtgttccat tgcacacgaa
     5701 ccttttcggt acccttttgt tttttggacg cgagtttcgc caccgcgggt ttcccgtgtt
     5761 ttcgaatcgc ctcctgaatt gtgataggtg ttttcgaact gacacgtttg gaaggacgac
     5821 acgcatgttt tcgacgtcga tccgacacgc cgcacggaat gcgggtgccg ttgtcgagaa
     5881 atggttggac ggcgatccac ttttcgcgca accaacgtgt ggtccccttg ccgctcatgg
     5941 gtttggtgcc ctcgtacgtg ccacccatgg atttgtaagt tttgacgata aacatggatt
     6001 tataggcgct cgtcttggtt ccgtacacat gatccgccat ctttttcgat ttggcgtata
     6061 ttcgaggatg tgaaggggtt ggcatgcttg tgtatatgta tagttacaca gaagatatcc
     6121 gcggaaatag gatgataatc gagcaactca tgtgagctcg gtgtggcatt gatacgattc
     6181 gcgaccgatg tcccgcctgt tcacaaacaa cgtgtcaaaa tagtaagtag tggtcaattt
     6241 tccaatcgta taaataggta gtttcgcatt cacaaactct cgttattgaa tcatattgtg
     6301 gactcgtttg aattgtgtcc agttgatttg aaaatccatc catggatcgg gcccgtattg
     6361 tgtcgggcga tttgtaggtg tagtcggaaa acaggacggt ttgaaaacgg acatcgatat
     6421 tgtttcttca agctgccatc ggtgcgcgaa tggacggatt gcatacgtag ttttccacga
     6481 caaagtcttc gtacacgagc tcgtcgatgt tggtggtgga tttggtgata cgaagggtcg
     6541 gtaagttatg aatattgttt tgaagttgtg tcatgcattg gtccacgtgg ttggaataca
     6601 cgtgtgtgtc tcccaagtga atcaccagct tgtcgcacgc caaaccgcat acgtgcgcga
     6661 tcatgcgtgt gagcacggcg tagctcgcga tgttgaatgg aagtcccaaa aagacgtcgg
     6721 cggatcgttg tgtgagcgca caacacagac cgacgtcgct cacgtaaaat tgacacaagc
     6781 agtggcaagg cggtaatacc atcttatcca aatcgctcac gttccaggcg gacaagatca
     6841 ttcggcgatt gtgatgatca ccgcgttgca atgtggtaac aatctgtcga atttgatcga
     6901 tcccctcctg tttggaattc ggttggttcc gttgtgacac cggttgatag acgtctcccc
     6961 agttgcgcca ttgatacccg tatatgggac ccaactcccc ttcgcgatac gagtcgagtc
     7021 cgcgcgaatt gagaaagtca cgattgctgt tgccgtccca aatcttgatg ttgtgttcgt
     7081 gcaaactgtc tgtcgtggtg gaccctttga gaaaccaaag caactcgtga agcacggctt
     7141 tgaaatacac ctttttggac gtcaacaaag gaagcgcgtt gtgttgtaac gaaaattgaa
     7201 tgcttttacc aaacacggat cgggttccca catttgtgcg atcgttgcga accaacccat
     7261 tatccaatgt gtaacgcatc aagttcaaat acatcgtctc ttctgaaacc atgcgataaa
     7321 tccgcacttt gggatgaaaa ttgtcgttcc acaagaaaat gttgtcgtcg tcgggaaaca
     7381 acaacgcccc tcggtacgca accgtatctt cccaacatag gtcggtacgt ccgatcatga
     7441 tcacgtacac acatcgaacc tctcgcaaca acgtcgcgtc cgtcgaccat tgcacatgtg
     7501 tgcgcaaatc cttataataa ctatagatag tgttattgaa aatgtcgtcc aatacggtat
     7561 cagtattagg gtgaatgtgt tcgctgagaa tcacgccaaa cgcgggttcg tccattgtta
     7621 tccaaaaaaa gacaataaat ctttaatgta tatgataaca acaaacaatg aaaaacgact
     7681 atcgcgattt gattttggga gaaaacaaaa acttgaccgg ggttatattt ttgatcggca
     7741 cgttaatgag ttttttctat aatacgcgca aagcgaacat tgacgacaca cacaccatct
     7801 atctactcgc caccattatt cttgtggcca tggtcctcag tcggatttga agtgactcaa
     7861 tttacgcgcg ctcggatccg tttcatccgt ccaacgagga cgccacacgt gatcgatcga
     7921 acgcagattc agatgaccgt acgtcgattc atacaacgtt cggtagtaca actcttcggg
     7981 agtgacgggt gcgttcagac accatcgttc cgaatccgcc gaatccgccg aatgggattc
     8041 cgcgtgactt gcacaccatg tacggatatg atccacccaa tcgtaaccca ccgcgtcgct
     8101 cataccgttc ttttgacgaa ccacgatgtt ctccggtaaa tggtctcgaa acgcctcgcg
     8161 caaaatcatc ttctccacac ccttgttggc ggatgttctt ggaaacttta acgacgggtc
     8221 gatggagagg acgtaatcca caaacgattt gtcgaagaac ggaacgcgca gctccaatcc
     8281 gtgcgcggcc gtgcatcgat cggcgcgcaa tacgtcgtgg gtatgaacgt cgcgacacaa
     8341 acgaaccgtt tcttcttgaa acaacgttgc gtcgggtgcg ttgtggaaat acagataacc
     8401 gccaaacaac tcgtccgcgc cttcgccgga caagatgacc ttgtggctcg tctttttcga
     8461 aatgaattcg gacaacaagt acatgggtac ggacgcacga acggtcgtgc aatcgtagga
     8521 ttcgatcgct ttgacgaccg tttcgacgcg atccagcaat tcagagggcg aatagcgaat
     8581 cacgtggtga ttggatccga tatgatcggc tacctcttgc gcggcaatca gatccgggct
     8641 gtccttgtca gacgtaccga tggagtaggt gtcaatcttg tttgggtgaa aaatcttggc
     8701 cgccaccgag gcgatgatgg acgagtccaa tccacccgac aaaagaaacc cgatgctgtg
     8761 atccgtgttt tgaatgcgtt tgaagataga ctcgtacaac aaaatacgta tcttgttcgt
     8821 caccatcgca cgatccgtct caaaggtttg tattggtgat tccaattgca atggttgata
     8881 agagaccaac gtattgttgc accaataatg tcctggggga aagtgtgtca cctcgtgggc
     8941 ttgatcgaac gctttggctt ccgacgcaaa gccaatcacc tcttggtgct cgttcttggc
     9001 cacatacaat ggccggaccc ccatcggatc tcgagcgacg atgacgtgat tttcggacac
     9061 aaacacgaaa gcaaaatcac cgtcgagttc gcgaaaacac tggtgaagat tcgtcatctt
     9121 attctgtaac aacatgtgat gaacgacttc acaatccgac tttccgtccg tgataatgtc
     9181 atgcacttgt ttcaacatgc ggtgattgta aatctcgccg ttacacatcg accacgtgtt
     9241 ttgtatgcaa aacggttgcc gacccttgtc cgaactatcg ttgattgcca gtcgatcaaa
     9301 tatcatcgtg tgtcctcgaa catgaacctc attatggtcg tcgggtccac gatgagttag
     9361 ttttcttaat cctgatgctg tgtcgtttag taataatgtg attccacaca ttcgctcaaa
     9421 gttaattaca tttgattcat ttttttaaat gcttgcgacg tgtcgaaaca atgcatatag
     9481 ggttttaatt tggattcatt caacgggatg gtaccatgtt gaaagacgtt accaaatgtt
     9541 tggcaatacg gacaatggtc gaccaaaccc tggacgggtg gatggatgtg tctttcggga
     9601 ggttcttctt gtacgggagg cgtcatgatg ccacgtatga tttcaatata cgatcataat
     9661 catctttaag tgtcaaaaaa taatttgatg catatagtat acaaacatct tatacaccct
     9721 cgattttcaa tcatgaagat cactcccgtt cagaaagaaa tcatgctcga ctcactcatg
     9781 tacgccacgt tgttttacat ccttgctagc cccaagatgt actccatgac cgcgggtgtg
     9841 ctcccgaaga tggccaagga ccgcgtgttc ttgcacgcat tggtcttttt gttggtgtat
     9901 gtgctgattc agaagttgac gaagcgtttc tagacgacga agcgtttcta gacgacggag
     9961 cgtttctaga cgacgaagcg tttctaaacg cccaataatt ttcgcacatg aatgatagca
    10021 tttatttgac aggctggatg cgattcacgt tcgacgacaa gaatcctgca aaagtgttgg
    10081 agttgtcaaa aaaatttgaa gacatacaag accccaagat tgcgatcaac acgttggtca
    10141 aggcgtgcaa agagtaccgc atcattccgc acgaggttgg acgtgtgttt cacgacgtgt
    10201 taccgaatcc gtgtgcgctg tgttcgcagc atcgcgcgca caaatgcaaa ctgcgagaac
    10261 taccgtgtaa acacatgttc catgatcgat gtattaaaaa ctggttgatc gaaaacaata
    10321 tgcggtgtta tatatgcaaa tccttatcgt taaatatgaa ttaaagaatt tagggagtaa
    10381 ataacatact cggtatttcg gtatggtgat ttcgtatact acgaatacgg atgctatgac
    10441 taaaaaagga ctttatcgaa tgaagcgttc cgcattgaac gacattgcgt tgcgattggg
    10501 tgtgtttgat ttttccacct tcaacaccaa gaaagagttg gtgaaacgca tcgaatcggt
    10561 acgtgagcga gcgtctgcaa gatgttacaa caagacggac ccgtgtacgt tagaagacat
    10621 agattccatt caactaaccc aattgattga atggaatcaa tacggaaaac atttcggatg
    10681 caatatatgc tctttgaaat ccatgttcga caccaatcaa accatattac catggagtat
    10741 tgattttgca agcggtattg acaaatgcgc aaatgtggac gattacaaca tgcggtttga
    10801 catgcgaaac gtggaagggc ttgagaaggt ggtccgagag catccgcagg gagacatcgg
    10861 tgaggacgat acgggatcac cacccgacca tcccacagcg catttttttc tcttcgaaat
    10921 ggacgtcttg ttgaacggat gcgactactc gtacggacac atgatcaact atttggtccg
    10981 aaaccagaac gtgcatttca tttacttgta cgtgtgtgaa gccatgtatc gcatgtatat
    11041 caccttgatc aaccaagggc atgtgtacgg ggatattttt caccagtttg tatacatcaa
    11101 ctactcgatg caaggttgtc acgtagaaga tcacgtcgaa catctacaat tcttggtgga
    11161 ggtgttcaaa ggatttcggg acattgtcgg agatgcaaac gcgagcgcca ttttgagtgt
    11221 gatgtttttg gacatgcaac acacacttta aaagataggg tggagtgtgg atatgtattt
    11281 aaaacttgtt ctaatagtag agtgtataga tgtcggttgc gagtcgtctt atttcgtttc
    11341 taaagtccaa gcagacggat cggaatgcta cacataccgg gatgtgtcgt ccattaacgg
    11401 gagcgtggcg catcgaaaca gaggaagatg aaaccgtttt ttgggatttg tacaccgagt
    11461 tatacacgac attcgaacgc aacggacaat ttatgcaact cggaattacc gaagtgcatc
    11521 gagagtatgg tcccgtattg gtggacctcg acatgaagac gccgttggtc tggggggtga
    11581 agcgcaagta caccatgatg gacgtacaat gtatcaccaa caagtacatg gacgttattc
    11641 gagagtatgt ggatgtggaa ccggtggcgc acatctttga aaagaagaac ccgcgactca
    11701 ttcagggcaa acacggtaag gaggatgttg tcaaggacgg ggtacacatc atgtttatga
    11761 acgccgtggt gaacaagcgc attcacaagg agattcacga acgtgtgatg gattggctga
    11821 catgcaattc ccatcgattc gagcacatcg tggaaaatcc gggcaaagat ttggtggaca
    11881 cggcgatcgt gtgtggaaac tggttgatcc gaggttgttc gaaggacacg gatacgtctc
    11941 cctatcgatg tacgtggcga atggacgcga acgcgtgcga agccatgacg gacacggtgt
    12001 tcgatccgcg tacgttttcc atccgagggt ttggcgagtc ggattgtcaa tggaccgaac
    12061 aggggcgtcg gcgcttggaa accacggaaa gccctgtggg ggatgcggtc caccagcctg
    12121 aaacgacacc gtacatgacg agcgaccagg tggatttgtt gttgtcgttg ttgagcaagg
    12181 atcgctgcga cgacgaaccg tcgtgggttc gtgtcgggtg gtgcctcca
//
LOCUS       SAMEA2620979_1361262        10905 bp    DNA     linear   21-DEC-2019 
DEFINITION  .
ACCESSION   unknown
KEYWORDS    .
SOURCE      .
  ORGANISM  .
            .
FEATURES             Location/Qualifiers
     source          1..10905
                     /submitter_seqid="SAMEA2620979_1361262"
                     /note="Biosample:SAMEA2620979"
                     /note="/station=TARA_067 /depth=5 /filter=0.22-0.45"
     gene            <2..859
                     /locus_tag="SAMEA2620979_1361262_0010"
                     /protein_id="SAMEA2620979_1361262_0010"
     CDS             <2..859
                     /inference="COORDINATES:profile:GeneMark.hmm"
                     /locus_tag="SAMEA2620979_1361262_0010"
                     /product="hypothetical protein"
                     /protein_id="SAMEA2620979_1361262_0010"
                     /score="38.992664"
                     /translation="KIVVPRIYRRLSSKEILTMEYLPSVKITETSSSSLSETVDNYEL
                     ATNLMKSFVLMVLNDGYIHCDPHPGNIGINADGKIVLYDFGMVKHFDVNIKEYFRRIV
                     FALMNRSSTELIEFMLTSGILEANESNGKTIDALTGYETIVLERMLGYVYNYLNTLDI
                     HVLVQSIMDDKYIDIEDIPFEFDTQLVYLFKSFSTLEGVCKQLYPEFNYIDFLSEVVL
                     EFFDMNMIMDKMVFDIRATQMLSSSNKTPNQNYTKLSIEKLNKKLETQNKNLVIFLIL
                     SILFDLMPW"
     gene            complement(1443..2270)
                     /locus_tag="SAMEA2620979_1361262_0020"
                     /protein_id="SAMEA2620979_1361262_0020"
     CDS             complement(1443..2270)
                     /inference="COORDINATES:profile:GeneMark.hmm"
                     /locus_tag="SAMEA2620979_1361262_0020"
                     /product="hypothetical protein"
                     /protein_id="SAMEA2620979_1361262_0020"
                     /score="31.692184"
                     /translation="MNIDKNTDHHKKNVVITGSTKGIGKSIAKKMYSEGHNVVISSSN
                     RSNVRATYREFMDINKRDADVYPVVADVSNDKDCLYLLQQAVIRMGSVDIWINNAGVS
                     TKNKLADLTKEDIERIVGVNLVGTVFCCKYVIPYMIAQESGVVINLEGAGSNGFATPD
                     YSVYGASKSAIRQFTKSIADENRDTNIRFCTISPGMVLTDLIMSNADDRMKHVFNIFC
                     EHSDFVANYLVCEIYSIKKNTHIEYLTLNRMLIMLMLSVLRKNRFFDKKGDLIEKDI"
     tRNA            join(2406..2443,2503..2538)
                     /gene="tRNA-Ile(TAT)"
                     /inference="COORDINATES:profile:tRNAscan-SE"
                     /product="tRNA-Ile(TAT)"
                     /score="68.13"
     gene            complement(2520..4031)
                     /locus_tag="SAMEA2620979_1361262_0030"
                     /protein_id="SAMEA2620979_1361262_0030"
     CDS             complement(2520..4031)
                     /inference="COORDINATES:profile:GeneMark.hmm"
                     /locus_tag="SAMEA2620979_1361262_0030"
                     /product="hypothetical protein"
                     /protein_id="SAMEA2620979_1361262_0030"
                     /score="29.067816"
                     /translation="MVFVINRLYFEFGTNVSVPTTSVRGGSMEHFKGNNMVYDCHNKF
                     IGNIKNSRYVYLSNAFKEYYSIEESVDLDRTENTAISRLWYEELHRLIRRNAYNNKKN
                     DLLKHTAIPTDVVDGFCEVLNLHNLENFSAFNVPIDHHDQNRRFVSKYDYCFGSTELT
                     SQQYSFVNTSYSITNIKKIVKSKLSYRTTNQQQDNSPYSSNHPIRNVCCIPVLPNLRL
                     NELVFNNNIICIIPENSIVLNPSDYWYDIEYDKILNKYPIAICMFHNHVAQDIAPVTK
                     CDFKVLEHIVNKQLITNNISLKMNRRIVNPSYSSSNIVANGKEKLILEKPNNRIENIY
                     TDGSIRSVNGKATSGIGVWFESQSNKNVSQQIISPHDNDINFCELVAIYVAILHASLK
                     KRVHIYTDSFTAMNLLKEGQIYGWVRNRKYHHIVMVILSITRKRNQMTKILKVKAHIG
                     DVGNTNADLMARLGVYNTCDEPINVRSLSYRYDIDRPVVININNKNKNVPNGA"
     gene            4103..4285
                     /locus_tag="SAMEA2620979_1361262_0040"
                     /protein_id="SAMEA2620979_1361262_0040"
     CDS             4103..4285
                     /codon_start=1
                     /inference="ab initio prediction:Prodigal:002006"
                     /locus_tag="SAMEA2620979_1361262_0040"
                     /product="hypothetical protein"
                     /protein_id="SAMEA2620979_1361262_0040"
                     /translation="MLYTIIVSAPVYTSAVFNTGYYVVVVGYTVCRVGYTVCRVGYTV
                     CKKIGHAILPTVPKKS"
     gene            complement(4328..6442)
                     /locus_tag="SAMEA2620979_1361262_0050"
                     /protein_id="SAMEA2620979_1361262_0050"
     CDS             complement(4328..6442)
                     /inference="COORDINATES:profile:GeneMark.hmm"
                     /locus_tag="SAMEA2620979_1361262_0050"
                     /product="hypothetical protein"
                     /protein_id="SAMEA2620979_1361262_0050"
                     /score="95.280189"
                     /translation="MTEFSTVENMKTLIQIMNSVIKDRYDFDLSTSGSINLKEIFFTI
                     MTKVDRDSGNRHMSVTEKNKLTLRIVKEIVKTQINPHLSQSARDADVYPDRKPVYDNR
                     PLSDATTVAENQDVAVRMERIQNARKSENVKEVKQLGDINKTIHDTSFDDQEFQLKMQ
                     ELEYSREDMNTKFKEMFPFKEAQKRNGLNNNNVSGDISIQDFATQKQRSVGSDFATQK
                     QRSVGSDFATQKQRSVGSDFVEQRNKDISSLLNKNPEDVDPTAFFKQNNKINSEKMMT
                     NDQNLVPHTYKNLAMSTLIPKENFHSSKLEKKYILINSYDRNWIVDKFRYKYKVKFSY
                     SSNEIVKIPFYENNPTVPFTKTEKHNGIKNDFGWVDKNGVFYNAYDSFQNLTTNVDSE
                     GKMIPLGYEDIEIVVDQDASMMGTFKDIYSISIKNVTIPTDIHDHFVNSVDGQHHYNY
                     NFNFPYILCNVDEFQDVYDGTDDTIRKTFCQLQYHDFIQTPNGRGYIILKPVQDEVKI
                     FYPNTLSSLPTLNLSLTKPNGELLNTSEDGQAILNISVHQGYYLKITTKTYVDKNAFY
                     KGDYVRIKNCNIYQIISTISKDSVAEFNNFINRKEGHVVYENGEPNENGYYNFFYIHG
                     PGSFDSTQGSFVRNESVMTTLSEFNQYLIDNEFYQGNEVTPSLSDSYENGYVLNMSLQ
                     NSVSITVEMYKPDSMVMIHEKV"
     gene            6490..7344
                     /locus_tag="SAMEA2620979_1361262_0060"
                     /protein_id="SAMEA2620979_1361262_0060"
     CDS             6490..7344
                     /inference="COORDINATES:profile:GeneMark.hmm"
                     /locus_tag="SAMEA2620979_1361262_0060"
                     /product="hypothetical protein"
                     /protein_id="SAMEA2620979_1361262_0060"
                     /score="33.007889"
                     /translation="MEDNLYDENAIIAPPKLKPSDLPVRKYRYIIDSRDRNANVYPNP
                     AKYTIKLDEGLTDVISAELILTDFKFNEYNVTRYNNVLYTVSGTEYVLPHGVYIGETI
                     ASALTDTTPFTVTYNGTNRKLTFTSDTDVVLKFKADSPKRYDMDTFVDVYPNNSMGKL
                     LGFGVDNYELTAGASFEAPYSVDLENEHYIIMYMQQAKTYQSKNNTAHNAYAIINKLE
                     STSNGLVMFNNAVSKSFNPPIANLTNLVFKFCDYHGNLYDFQNKEHRFEIVFTSLKQT
                     RSYNEIFK"
     gene            7398..8069
                     /locus_tag="SAMEA2620979_1361262_0070"
                     /protein_id="SAMEA2620979_1361262_0070"
     CDS             7398..8069
                     /inference="COORDINATES:profile:GeneMark.hmm"
                     /locus_tag="SAMEA2620979_1361262_0070"
                     /product="hypothetical protein"
                     /protein_id="SAMEA2620979_1361262_0070"
                     /score="26.593021"
                     /translation="MFTYVFFPIAFYFPLLVYTYVKNQYNKMYCTYTIMYSEKRNCSV
                     FKAYFDIDENRGNLASIMRLLHTQRLDPNTEMSFDSNFLKLVKTMSSDEDEDHYMIDR
                     FLSRGDIVFRTIDHPAVSRPEAAATRTNETDDGRDSCDSTRNIDKNDMCIEESEENEW
                     DAVRDRENAIDPPDTKMFDSLIRGVLEKVTGNESKNDDDECGVEQLLKMAGERMLASL
                     DKKEE"
     gene            complement(8087..8893)
                     /locus_tag="SAMEA2620979_1361262_0080"
                     /protein_id="SAMEA2620979_1361262_0080"
     CDS             complement(8087..8893)
                     /EC_number="3.4.22.-"
                     /codon_start=1
                     /inference="ab initio prediction:Prodigal:002006"
                     /inference="similar to AA sequence:UniProtKB:Q5UQV0"
                     /locus_tag="SAMEA2620979_1361262_0080"
                     /product="Putative thiol protease R355"
                     /protein_id="SAMEA2620979_1361262_0080"
                     /translation="MQCSPYHYRFFDQHGTCFSKTQLMNIAKSINVPHTNIKKQDLWR
                     RINTKMLGVCEDGNEHCWLAKTNKDYHFNAHVPKQPASWSKDSRTWLTNVDILNVMVQ
                     YEKRHRKFKFFGVFPIDFAEKYGMSQCISMELCNLNLNKLKKYTQFGCVFNLDKHYQS
                     GSHWVSVFFNTDRSQQNFGFYFFDSTSSKIPVEILNFAKSVQKQVADPSSFRIHQNVV
                     QKQFKNTECGMFSLHFIIECLKNKPFIDIVNNPFYDDDVHKLRNKLFRKK"
     gene            8985..>10904
                     /locus_tag="SAMEA2620979_1361262_0090"
                     /protein_id="SAMEA2620979_1361262_0090"
     CDS             8985..>10904
                     /locus_tag="SAMEA2620979_1361262_0090"
                     /note="manual annotation"
                     /product="putative D5 helicase/primase"
                     /protein_id="SAMEA2620979_1361262_0090"
                     /translation="MSNHQCKRKFVEFLNVMKSVKDSTFTHTSITEPAGSYYIRNDDM
                     EKFHELYKNAMTNDCGLFMTEKHRDISPVLIDFDLRFKTDVIDRQYTVDMMRDVIQTY
                     IEEITKIIEVPDSIEVYLMEKPKPVLVEKKNIVKDGVHIIIPNIVTRPSVQLMVRKNI
                     MKKIDGMMKSMKYTNKIDDVFDEQVIYKNNWQMYGSRKPNSEPYKVTHHWSYDTKTLQ
                     FNENALLENDSDYVDILSIRNKYRGSNVRAEFKEELTKIDKDMVDDENRKENKKKIYN
                     KIIQSHDSNFKPSCEEINLVKKLVCILSEKRATDYCDWIRLGWCLRNIDIELLAEWEN
                     FSKRSNKYQAGECDMLWYKMKEGGLGLGTLHMWAKQDNPEEYKKIVSDDISSLIYKSL
                     SMTDYDIALVIARMFKHRFRCASHRHHVWYEFEGHGWKEKEKGYTLFYKEIPTVLFNE
                     YMKAIEKESARARSGDDREKDICAKNIECLTKISLKLKSTGFVKDKMYKECSGLFYEP
                     KFEDKLDANPKLLGFENGVYDLENDEFREGRPEDYVSLSTGINYIEYDADNPYLEDID
                     DFMRKVLVNDNVREYVLTLFASILDGTNRDEKFHIWTGSGSNGKSKIVELFQHTIGEY
                     ACIFNVSLLTQKRVGS"
ORIGIN      
        1 caagattgtg gttccgcgta tatacagacg gttgagttcg aaggagatcc tcacgatgga
       61 gtatctgccg tcggtaaaga tcacggagac ctcttcttcc tctttgtcgg agaccgtgga
      121 caattacgag ttggcgacca atctgatgaa gagcttcgtg ttgatggtgt tgaacgacgg
      181 ctacatacac tgcgatccgc atccgggaaa catagggatc aatgcggacg ggaagatcgt
      241 gctgtacgac ttcgggatgg tgaagcactt cgacgtgaac attaaggagt atttcagaag
      301 gattgtgttc gcgctgatga accgatccag cacggagctc atcgagttca tgttgacgag
      361 cggaatcctg gaggcgaatg agtcgaacgg caagacgata gacgcgctca ctggatacga
      421 gaccattgtg ttggagcgga tgttggggta cgtatacaac tatcttaaca cactagacat
      481 ccatgtgctg gtgcaatcca taatggatga taaatacatc gacatcgagg acatcccgtt
      541 cgagttcgac acgcagttgg tgtatctgtt caagagtttc agcacgttgg agggggtgtg
      601 caagcagttg tatccggagt tcaactacat cgactttttg tcggaggtgg tgctggagtt
      661 cttcgacatg aacatgatca tggacaaaat ggtgtttgac ataagggcga cgcagatgct
      721 gtcatcctcg aacaaaacgc cgaatcaaaa ttacacgaag ctgtcgattg agaagctgaa
      781 caaaaagcta gagacacaga acaagaacct ggtcatattt ttgatattgt cgatactatt
      841 tgatttgatg ccgtggtgac gaggacagcg cgtgaataaa gtgttggtat tcgttgtagg
      901 cgctacctaa cggcggatat ttggacacgg tctctcggca cagcggacag gtgttgttcc
      961 gaacgatcca tttccatatg cacttttgat gaaagcgatg ttgtgcggaa caatccagca
     1021 cttttgtctg ggactcgctt ttgatcttgt aaaaacacac ggagcatgtg acgaattcgt
     1081 cgatggtcat atttttgtat aacagtcttt gtatattagt ttgtataaat gtataaatta
     1141 ctttttgttt ttcaaattgt tcttttctga cttcaaccgg atgttccggt ggtagttcca
     1201 ggtgtgggtc gagtatataa tggacacgaa gaggatccca tgcgagatcg cttccgacgc
     1261 gcttacgctc atggcgttac agaccacacg attgcttctg ttattgttga cacgattatt
     1321 aacacgagat gacgtggtga tgcgcggaac tacgcgaacg gtagcagtgg ttgtagcggt
     1381 gtttggtatg atagcgggca tgggatgcat atgtgtggta catgctttca tagttgtaat
     1441 atttaaatat ctttttcgat tagatcgcct tttttgtcga agaagcgatt ctttcttaag
     1501 acgcttagca tgagcatgat gagcatacgg ttcaaagtaa gatactcaat gtgcgtgttc
     1561 ttcttaatgg agtatatttc gcacacgaga tagttcgcga cgaagtcaga gtgctcgcag
     1621 aagatgttga agacgtgttt cattcgatcg tccgcgttgg acatgatgag atccgtaagc
     1681 accataccag gagatatggt gcagaagcgg atgttggtat ctctgttttc gtcggcgatg
     1741 gacttggtga actgtctgat cgcggatttg gaggcgccgt atacactgta gtcgggggtc
     1801 gcgaaaccgt tcgaccccgc gccttccaga ttgataacaa ctccgctctc ttgtgcgatc
     1861 atatatggaa tcacatattt gcaacagaac acggtgccta ccaggttaac accaacgata
     1921 cgctcgatgt cctctttggt tagatcagcg agcttgtttt tggtgctgac tcccgcgttg
     1981 ttgatccata tgtccacgga acccatgcgg atgaccgcct gctgcagcag atacaagcag
     2041 tccttgtcgt tggagacgtc cgccacgacg ggataaacat cagcgtctcg tttattaatg
     2101 tccataaatt ccctgtatgt cgctcgcacg ttggagcgat tgctagagga gatgacgacg
     2161 ttgtgtcctt ccgaatacat tttctttgcg atggacttgc cgatgccttt ggtggatccg
     2221 gtgatgacca cgttcttctt gtggtgatcc gtgtttttgt cgatattcat atgcttgcat
     2281 cgtatcgatg ttggtgctat tgtagatacc atatactctt ataataatac agacacgaaa
     2341 aaaaaaagtt atttaagaat attgaatata tacactatag aatgatacac tgttgttctc
     2401 actatgttcc aatagctcag ttggttagag cgtcgtgctt ataatcgtga gattatgctt
     2461 gagttgtatt gacttacaac actagcacga cttatattag ccacgcgaag gtcacgggtt
     2521 caagccccgt ttggaacatt tttatttttg ttgttgatat tgataaccac cggccgatca
     2581 atatcatatc gatacgatag cgatctgaca tttatgggtt cgtcgcacgt gttgtatact
     2641 cccaagcgcg ccataaggtc ggcattggtg ttacctacgt cacctatatg ggccttaact
     2701 ttgagaatct tggtcatttg gttgcgtttc ctggtgatgc tcagtatcac cataacgatg
     2761 tggtgatact ttcggttacg cacccacccg tatatctgac cttctttcaa caggttcatt
     2821 gcagtaaaac tgtcggtgta gatgtgaact cgttttttga gagacgcgtg gaggatagcg
     2881 acatatatcg ccaccagttc gcagaagttt atgtcgttat cgtgtggaga aattatttgt
     2941 tgcgaaacgt tcttgttgct ttgggattcg aaccacactc cgataccgga tgtagccttc
     3001 ccattgactg agcgaatgga tccgtcggtg tagatgttct cgattcgatt gttcggtttc
     3061 tcgaggatta acttctcttt gccgtttgcg acgatattgc tcgaggagta cgaaggatta
     3121 acaatccttc tgttcatttt taatgagatg ttgttggtaa tcagttgctt gttgacaatg
     3181 tgttccaaca ctttgaagtc gcacttagta acaggtgcaa tatcttgggc tacgtggtta
     3241 tgaaacatac agatggctat agggtatttg tttagtatct tgtcgtattc gatgtcgtac
     3301 cagtaatcgc tcggattcaa aactatcgag ttctcaggaa tgatacagat aatgttgttg
     3361 ttaaacacga gctcgttcag tcgaaggttg ggtaacactg ggatacaaca cacgttgcgg
     3421 attggatgat tggacgagta tggagagtta tcttgttgtt ggtttgttgt gcggtagctg
     3481 agtttcgatt tgacaatttt cttgatgttg gtaatagaat aagatgtgtt cacgaacgag
     3541 tattgttgtg acgtgagttc ggtagatccg aagcagtagt cgtatttcga cacaaatcgg
     3601 cgattctgat catggtgatc tatcggaacg ttgaaagcgc tgaagttttc gaggttgtga
     3661 agattgagca cctcgcaaaa cccgtccacg acatcggtgg gaatggcggt gtgtttcagc
     3721 aggtcgttct tcttgttatt atacgcgttt ctgcgtatca aacggtgcaa ctcttcatac
     3781 cacagtcgac tgatcgcggt gttctcggtt ctgtcgagat cgacggattc ttcgatggaa
     3841 tagtattctt tgaatgcgtt gctcaaatac acgtaccgag agttctttat attgccgata
     3901 aacttgttgt gacagtcgta gaccatgttg tttcccttga agtgctccat cgagcctccg
     3961 cgtaccgagg ttgtgggaac gcttacgttt gttccaaact cgaaatatag tctgtttatc
     4021 acgaatacca ttttgaaata aatagctggg tgtattcctt atatgtgtag aaataaattt
     4081 gttcaaattt tataaacatc gtatgctgta tactattatt gtcagcgcgc ccgtgtatac
     4141 gtccgctgta ttcaataccg ggtattacgt agtcgttgtg ggatacacgg tatgtagagt
     4201 gggatacacg gtatgtagag tgggatacac ggtctgcaaa aaaataggac acgcgatatt
     4261 gcctaccgtt ccaaaaaaaa gctaacttaa tgtatttaat tacaacaaca tagagcgcgg
     4321 cgatgattta gactttctcg tgaatcatca ccatggagtc gggtttatac atctcgaccg
     4381 taatggacac gctgttctgc agagacatgt tcagcacgta accgttctcg taggaatcgc
     4441 tcaacgaggg tgtcacctcg ttcccttggt aaaactcgtt gtcgataaga tactggttga
     4501 actccgacag tgtggtcatc acgctctcgt tacgaacgaa gctgccttgc gtgctgtcga
     4561 agctgcccgg tccgtgaatg tagaagaagt tgtagtagcc gttctcgttg ggttccccgt
     4621 tctcgtatac gacatggccc tccttacggt tgataaagtt attgaactct gcgacactgt
     4681 ctttagagat ggtgctgatg atctgataga tgttgcaatt cttgattcgc acgtaatcgc
     4741 ccttgtagaa ggcgttcttg tctacgtatg ttttggtggt gattttgaga tagtaaccct
     4801 gatggacaga tatgttaagg atcgcttgcc cgtcctccga ggtgttcagc agctcgccgt
     4861 tcggtttggt cagagacaag ttcagtgtgg gcaaactcga cagggtgttg gggtagaata
     4921 tttttacctc gtcctgcacc ggcttcagaa tgatgtatcc tctgccgttg ggggtctgga
     4981 tgaagtcgtg gtattgcagt tgacagaacg ttttgcggat ggtgtcgtcg gtgccgtcat
     5041 agacgtcctg gaactcgtcc acgttacaca gaatgtatgg gaagttgaag ttgtaattgt
     5101 agtggtgttg accatctacg gagtttacga agtggtcgtg gatgtcggtg gggatggtga
     5161 cgttctttat agagatgctg tagatgtctt tgaaggtacc catcatgctg gcgtcctggt
     5221 ccaccacaat ctcgatgtcc tcgtaaccca acggaatcat tttcccctcg gagtccacgt
     5281 tcgtggtgag attttggaag gaatcgtagg cgttgtagaa gacgccgttc ttgtcgaccc
     5341 atccgaagtc gttcttgata ccgttgtgct tctcggtttt tgtgaagggg acggtcgggt
     5401 tgttttcgta gaaggggatc ttcacgattt cgttggaact gtatgagaac ttgactttgt
     5461 atttgtagcg gaatttgtcc acaatccagt ttctgtcgta gctgttgata aggatgtatt
     5521 tcttttcgag tttggagctg tgaaagttct ccttgggaat cagtgtggac atcgcgaggt
     5581 tcttgtatgt atgaggcact aagttctgat cgttagtcat cattttttcg gagttgatct
     5641 tgttgttctg cttgaaaaac gccgtggggt caacgtcctc aggattcttg ttcaacagac
     5701 ttgagatgtc cttgtttctt tgttccacga agtcgctgcc gacgctcctt tgcttctgtg
     5761 tagcgaagtc gctgccgacg ctcctttgct tctgtgtagc gaagtcgctg ccgacgctcc
     5821 tttgcttctg tgtagcgaag tcttgtatag agatgtctcc cgacacgttg ttattattca
     5881 gtccgtttct cttttgtgct tccttaaacg ggaacatctc cttaaacttg gtgttcatgt
     5941 cctctctgct gtattctagt tcctgcatct tcagttgaaa ctcttggtcg tcgaagctgg
     6001 tgtcgtggat ggttttgttg atgtcgccca gttgtttcac ctcctttacg ttctccgatt
     6061 tgcgcgcgtt ctgaatgcgt tccatacgaa cagcgacgtc ttgattctca gcaacggtgg
     6121 tcgcatcgga gagtggtctg ttatcataca ctggttttcg gtcgggataa acgtccgcgt
     6181 cccgggcaga ctgtgacaga tgagggttaa tctgtgtttt cacaatctcc tttacgatac
     6241 ggagtgtcag cttgttcttt tcggtgacgc tcatgtgtcg attaccggaa tcccgatcga
     6301 ccttggtcat aatggtgaag aatatctctt tgaggttgat actaccactg gtggacaagt
     6361 cgaagtcgta tctgtccttg atgacactgt tcatgatttg tataagtgtt ttcatattct
     6421 ccacagttga aaactcggtc atagtgttat ttttaattaa ttaaatttat attttatttt
     6481 aaataaaata tggaagacaa tttgtatgat gaaaatgcga ttattgctcc tccgaaatta
     6541 aaaccctcgg atcttccggt ccgcaaatat agatacataa tcgacagtcg ggacaggaac
     6601 gccaatgtgt atcccaaccc cgccaaatac accatcaagt tagacgaggg tctcactgat
     6661 gtaatcagcg cggagctcat actcaccgac ttcaagttta acgaatacaa cgtcaccaga
     6721 tacaacaacg ttctatacac cgtatcgggt acggagtatg tgttgccgca cggagtctac
     6781 atcggcgaga ccatcgcgag cgctctgacc gacacgacac cgttcacggt cacctataac
     6841 ggaacgaacc ggaagttgac gtttacttcg gacaccgacg tcgtgttgaa gttcaaggcc
     6901 gatagtccca aaaggtatga tatggacacc tttgttgacg tgtatccgaa taacagcatg
     6961 ggtaagctgt tgggtttcgg tgtggacaac tacgagctga cagccggcgc ctcattcgag
     7021 gctccgtatt cggtggactt ggaaaacgag cattacatca tcatgtatat gcaacaagcc
     7081 aagacttatc agagtaagaa caacaccgcc cacaacgcat acgcgattat caacaaactg
     7141 gagagcacat cgaacgggtt ggtgatgttc aacaacgctg tcagcaaatc gttcaatccg
     7201 ccaatcgcca atctgacgaa ccttgtgttc aagttctgtg actatcacgg aaacctctac
     7261 gactttcaaa acaaggagca tcgcttcgag attgtgttta cctctctgaa acagactcgt
     7321 agttacaacg agatcttcaa atgagttttg gaaaagattt aaacaattag agcatatcac
     7381 tatgtaagtt ttttgagatg ttcacttacg tattctttcc gatcgctttt tactttccgt
     7441 tgctcgtata cacctatgtg aagaaccagt ataacaagat gtattgcact tatacgataa
     7501 tgtattcgga gaagaggaac tgcagtgttt tcaaggcgta tttcgatata gacgagaaca
     7561 gaggcaatct ggcttcgatt atgaggttgt tgcacacaca gcggttggac ccaaatacgg
     7621 agatgtcttt cgactccaac tttctgaaac tggtcaagac gatgtcttcc gatgaagacg
     7681 aggaccacta tatgattgat cgttttttga gcaggggcga catcgtgttc agaaccatcg
     7741 atcatcccgc ggtatcccga ccggaagcgg cagcaactag aaccaatgaa acggatgatg
     7801 gaagagactc ttgcgactct acacgtaaca ttgacaagaa tgacatgtgc atcgaagagt
     7861 cagaagagaa cgaatgggat gctgtgaggg atcgcgaaaa cgcgatagat cccccagata
     7921 cgaagatgtt cgatagttta atcagaggtg tcttggagaa agtaaccggc aacgaatcaa
     7981 agaacgatga tgacgaatgt ggtgtcgaac aacttttgaa gatggctggt gagagaatgt
     8041 tggcttcgtt agataaaaag gaggagtgac ggattattat tattaattac ttctttcgga
     8101 acagtttgtt ccgtagtttg tgcacgtcgt cgtcgtagaa ggggttgttc acgatgtcga
     8161 taaagggttt gtttttcagg cactcaatga tgaaatgtag cgagaacatt ccgcattcgg
     8221 tgtttttgaa ctgtttctgc accacgtttt gatggatccg aaacgaggac ggatctgcga
     8281 cctgtttttg gaccgatttc gcgaagttta aaatctcgac ggggattttg gaagatgtcg
     8341 agtcgaagaa gtagaagccg aagttctgtt gtgacctgtc ggtgttgaag aagacggaga
     8401 cccagtggga accggactgg tagtgcttgt cgagattgaa cacgcaaccg aattgggtat
     8461 attttttcag tttgtttaaa tttaggttgc atagttccat agatatgcat tggctcatcc
     8521 cgtatttctc ggcgaagtcg attgggaaca ccccgaagaa cttgaacttg cggtgtctct
     8581 tctcgtattg aaccatcacg ttgaggatgt ccacgttcgt caaccaggtg cgcgagtcct
     8641 tcgaccacga cgcgggttgt ttgggaacgt gcgcgttgaa atggtaatcc ttgttcgttt
     8701 tcgccaacca gcagtgctcg ttgccgtctt cgcacacgcc gagcatcttg gtgttgatcc
     8761 gtcgccacag gtcctgcttc ttgatgttgg tgtgaggcac gttgatcgat ttcgcgatgt
     8821 tcatcagctg agtcttgctg aaacaagtcc cgtgttgatc aaaaaatctg tagtgatacg
     8881 gtgaacactg catattttaa taatagtttg gaaaaaaatt aaaaattgat ataataatat
     8941 gtccctccaa atccaattaa aaatattgtg cttatataat tataatgtct aatcatcagt
     9001 gtaaacgtaa gtttgtagaa tttctcaatg ttatgaaaag tgttaaagat tctactttca
     9061 cacataccag tataacggaa cccgcgggtt cctactacat cagaaacgat gacatggaaa
     9121 aattccacga gctatacaag aacgccatga cgaacgactg tggtctgttc atgacggaga
     9181 agcatcgtga cattagtcct gtgttgatcg attttgactt gcgtttcaaa accgatgtga
     9241 tcgatcgtca gtatacagtg gacatgatga gggacgttat tcagacctac atcgaagaga
     9301 tcaccaaaat catcgaggta cccgatagca tcgaggtgta tctgatggag aagccgaagc
     9361 cggtgctggt ggagaagaag aacattgtga aagacggtgt gcacattata attccgaaca
     9421 tcgtcacccg accgtccgtt cagttgatgg ttcgaaagaa catcatgaag aagatcgacg
     9481 gtatgatgaa gtcgatgaaa tacacgaaca aaattgacga cgtgttcgac gagcaggtca
     9541 tctacaaaaa caactggcaa atgtatggga gccgaaagcc caactcggaa ccgtataagg
     9601 tcacgcacca ctggtcctat gacaccaaga ccctgcagtt caacgagaac gcgctgttgg
     9661 agaacgacag cgactacgta gatatcctct cgatccgcaa caaatacaga gggtcgaacg
     9721 tgcgagcgga gttcaaggag gagttgacga agatcgacaa ggacatggtg gacgacgaaa
     9781 accggaagga gaataagaag aagatctaca acaagatcat ccagtcgcac gacagcaact
     9841 tcaagccctc ctgcgaggag atcaacctgg taaagaagtt ggtctgcata ctgagtgaga
     9901 agcgcgccac ggactactgc gattggattc gtttgggatg gtgtctgagg aacatcgaca
     9961 tcgagttgct cgctgagtgg gagaacttca gcaagagatc caacaaatac caagcggggg
    10021 agtgcgacat gctgtggtat aagatgaagg agggtggttt ggggttggga acgctgcata
    10081 tgtgggcaaa gcaggacaac ccggaggagt acaagaagat tgtcagcgac gacatctcat
    10141 cgctgatata caagagcttg agcatgacag attacgacat tgcgctcgtg atagcgcgaa
    10201 tgttcaagca tcgttttagg tgtgcgtctc accgacacca cgtgtggtat gagttcgagg
    10261 ggcacggatg gaaggagaag gagaagggtt acacattgtt ttacaaagag attccgacgg
    10321 tattgttcaa cgagtatatg aaggcgattg agaaggagag tgcgcgagcg agaagcggag
    10381 acgatcgtga gaaggacatc tgtgcgaaga acatcgagtg cctgacgaag atttcactga
    10441 agttgaagag cacgggcttc gtcaaggaca agatgtataa ggagtgctcc ggtttgtttt
    10501 atgagcctaa gttcgaggat aagttggatg cgaatccgaa gttgttgggt tttgagaatg
    10561 gtgtatacga tttagagaat gacgagttta gggaggggcg tcccgaggat tacgtgtccc
    10621 tgtctaccgg tatcaattac attgagtatg acgcggacaa cccctatctg gaggacatcg
    10681 acgatttcat gcgcaaggtg ttggtgaacg acaacgtgag ggagtatgtg ctgactctgt
    10741 tcgcgagtat tctggacgga accaaccggg acgagaagtt ccacatatgg accggcagcg
    10801 gcagtaacgg caagagtaag attgtggagc tgttccagca cacgataggt gagtatgcgt
    10861 gcatcttcaa cgtgtcgctg ctgacgcaga agcgcgtggg gtcta
//
LOCUS       SAMEA2620979_1447958        31429 bp    DNA     linear   21-DEC-2019 
DEFINITION  .
ACCESSION   unknown
KEYWORDS    .
SOURCE      .
  ORGANISM  .
            .
FEATURES             Location/Qualifiers
     source          1..31429
                     /submitter_seqid="SAMEA2620979_1447958"
                     /note="Biosample:SAMEA2620979"
                     /note="/station=TARA_067 /depth=5 /filter=0.22-0.45"
     gene            202..717
                     /locus_tag="SAMEA2620979_1447958_0010"
                     /protein_id="SAMEA2620979_1447958_0010"
     CDS             202..717
                     /inference="COORDINATES:profile:GeneMark.hmm"
                     /locus_tag="SAMEA2620979_1447958_0010"
                     /product="hypothetical protein"
                     /protein_id="SAMEA2620979_1447958_0010"
                     /score="29.181840"
                     /translation="MQVLDILSTPGIITQIALKLHWTDKSFKGLFRLINTKRYHHELQ
                     PFIDRYIHIKKTKQERMKYHKDKRKMEMYMLKIKPILEKDIRKMVDIIQCCEGHFYKF
                     LAMNAFLHYIVDNKKYLKVLGKRLGISIQNKLAEAISDLERLEMFEERDMVIEHRNNL
                     DEYLIWANHAT"
     gene            776..1273
                     /locus_tag="SAMEA2620979_1447958_0020"
                     /protein_id="SAMEA2620979_1447958_0020"
     CDS             776..1273
                     /codon_start=1
                     /inference="ab initio prediction:Prodigal:002006"
                     /locus_tag="SAMEA2620979_1447958_0020"
                     /product="hypothetical protein"
                     /protein_id="SAMEA2620979_1447958_0020"
                     /translation="MGFFSCCMCMEKSDVELKDISQIDSEYITSIEFDRSNRKIETRI
                     YNQHCFNNVISETYIYSLRNPDNVLLRISLYDYVQFMINRYDFIVDSCVVIDMDNPMN
                     CFRTKFIDDLRPKNTESDHYHPIMNEKWLKEYSNLAECPDYGFKIFISKNTNKCTFEI
                     GRYVH"
     gene            1321..1614
                     /locus_tag="SAMEA2620979_1447958_0030"
                     /protein_id="SAMEA2620979_1447958_0030"
     CDS             1321..1614
                     /inference="COORDINATES:profile:GeneMark.hmm"
                     /locus_tag="SAMEA2620979_1447958_0030"
                     /product="hypothetical protein"
                     /protein_id="SAMEA2620979_1447958_0030"
                     /score="14.982312"
                     /translation="MNNDINEIDLQDLFLLYSDFEEDKIIKTVTIDLIHFMNNEIDIQ
                     LGNYSKIPTSLIMKQVDYSKQKCKLVEIWNILSNKERQQFYEKMKHNLFKCVI"
     gene            1618..2418
                     /locus_tag="SAMEA2620979_1447958_0040"
                     /protein_id="SAMEA2620979_1447958_0040"
     CDS             1618..2418
                     /inference="COORDINATES:profile:GeneMark.hmm"
                     /locus_tag="SAMEA2620979_1447958_0040"
                     /product="hypothetical protein"
                     /protein_id="SAMEA2620979_1447958_0040"
                     /score="35.576996"
                     /translation="MKYHPDFVNEYKFDENISIEIDINGINFSFQVFQNIKQNFFNEE
                     KCRTILNKFIEIIKKYPKIDRRKINIIVYDIPKKKQLPAKKQYIESKHINSAYCYPTS
                     TSDDINIVIYRREEFYKVLIHELLHFFDIIPYNQELQTLYANMFSSVPNINVNEAIVE
                     LYAIHINCEIISRLKNKDLKKLLEIEYNFSITQCKKLLKQQDVDIFDIVKNTFSWTEN
                     TNAFSYFILKHIFLHFVLNKTTNELHENFDFQTIHSKNQNIQLSKNSI"
     gene            2442..2681
                     /locus_tag="SAMEA2620979_1447958_0050"
                     /protein_id="SAMEA2620979_1447958_0050"
     CDS             2442..2681
                     /inference="COORDINATES:profile:GeneMark.hmm"
                     /locus_tag="SAMEA2620979_1447958_0050"
                     /product="E3 ubiquitin-protein ligase ICP0"
                     /protein_id="SAMEA2620979_1447958_0050"
                     /score="2.311842"
                     /translation="MSLDKKQCSICYYTIKPSQMKTLVCNHSFHMKCVWNWLVISNVC
                     PLCRIEVSKYPEYGCEHNEYIHYINAIINKNKCKI"
     gene            2714..3466
                     /locus_tag="SAMEA2620979_1447958_0060"
                     /protein_id="SAMEA2620979_1447958_0060"
     CDS             2714..3466
                     /inference="COORDINATES:profile:GeneMark.hmm"
                     /locus_tag="SAMEA2620979_1447958_0060"
                     /product="hypothetical protein"
                     /protein_id="SAMEA2620979_1447958_0060"
                     /score="21.160426"
                     /translation="MNNKAVLFGIDYSSSYNLLNDYKSHTTEIYTMKHFLENKLNFEN
                     VEIFTDISNDKEVSGRYIIEKLSLIMNESKINKWDTLWIHFCGYACVDDELDGCFLPK
                     DYKSFGTIKQETFILIFQQLYEHTKLICIFDCCQSKPFNEFKYYYAFEKDKMIIHKNY
                     KFDSNLSKKNIIIISNYDDKENITWSSGVMTKFILFIFNQNINFSLMDILSRLQRLLK
                     LENYSCIPTLTSSLSITNTDRLFIKTTNKLRY"
     gene            complement(3463..4920)
                     /locus_tag="SAMEA2620979_1447958_0070"
                     /protein_id="SAMEA2620979_1447958_0070"
     CDS             complement(3463..4920)
                     /inference="COORDINATES:profile:GeneMark.hmm"
                     /locus_tag="SAMEA2620979_1447958_0070"
                     /product="hypothetical protein"
                     /protein_id="SAMEA2620979_1447958_0070"
                     /score="71.305282"
                     /translation="MIQTRKISISKYTRTLKFAGDVGKQFTFNKNQEQNAKWLKNEMI
                     KMGPVYVKVGQIISTRTDIFPEYITKELSDLQNNVGYMSFNEVENIFENEFNNPLNNY
                     FSNFDEVPIAAASIGQVHTGILKNHNVKVAVKIQRDNIEEIFLDELSILISILSFIKY
                     MSINNDKQISDLLVILEELLKNVYNETNFIKERKNMIIFHRIFKNTNTIIIPRVYKNL
                     CSKKILTMEYIESKKITSVKQNNEKIAIELMTCFVKNVLQSGYIHCDPHPGNIGINNK
                     GQIVLYDFGMVTRFDGNIKEYFRKIFFALMNKSTNELISFMIKSGLLIPKESNAISIE
                     YLTGYEIVVLERLLEYIYTYLGDLDANQLIVSINNDKYININDLPFEFDTQMIYLFKS
                     FSTLEGVCKEIYTDFNYIDFMSSVVLEFIDIDMLLDKVAFDINTTRISSKSTNENNSN
                     YTKLSLENLTKTIEYQKKINNVTMFLIILYILIFS"
     gene            5024..5329
                     /locus_tag="SAMEA2620979_1447958_0080"
                     /protein_id="SAMEA2620979_1447958_0080"
     CDS             5024..5329
                     /inference="COORDINATES:profile:GeneMark.hmm"
                     /locus_tag="SAMEA2620979_1447958_0080"
                     /product="hypothetical protein"
                     /protein_id="SAMEA2620979_1447958_0080"
                     /score="19.831548"
                     /translation="MKTGIIRQPILMKQNLFNKVQPKLNKLHSKIKLIENRKLENLKK
                     SYVFLKKTAEEDLSFFDEMKEDLINELCKENNDETTSLSTEVFLEDDDLDKEDIFVN"
     gene            5380..6258
                     /locus_tag="SAMEA2620979_1447958_0090"
                     /protein_id="SAMEA2620979_1447958_0090"
     CDS             5380..6258
                     /inference="COORDINATES:profile:GeneMark.hmm"
                     /locus_tag="SAMEA2620979_1447958_0090"
                     /product="hypothetical protein"
                     /protein_id="SAMEA2620979_1447958_0090"
                     /score="29.357983"
                     /translation="MVEIVLIPTQGFCNRLRAIACTYILSLFLRTRFYINWVPEDCCN
                     CKISDIFKTKFDTIDINEIRNTKYIFNPGVHTEHYLQSSELINLDYLIIQGGHEFKHP
                     NMSEIDFLKQKHAFYNSLEWVNEIYEIVNTYNFSNIVGIHFRDYIKQFDESDGRDFSK
                     ISPIEDFEKYVTRLLNHSDYKFFISSNSNKAFSKLSKLIPSDRLYILQDITISRNCPK
                     GIIHAVANFLILSKCVFIIGTVFSSYSDEACFFNMIMKLCIGDEKITKYHCYGYNELY
                     KYNTLLPNFQTLNLLT"
     gene            6342..9071
                     /locus_tag="SAMEA2620979_1447958_0100"
                     /protein_id="SAMEA2620979_1447958_0100"
     CDS             6342..9071
                     /inference="COORDINATES:profile:GeneMark.hmm"
                     /locus_tag="SAMEA2620979_1447958_0100"
                     /product="hypothetical protein"
                     /protein_id="SAMEA2620979_1447958_0100"
                     /score="141.672919"
                     /translation="MKECSKLHPAPPCEPGYYVKNGCCYKIKKNTATTKKNTTTSKSN
                     VNKSTTIENTSHLYHFKHTEPKHVVVPKEWVHTNNTNFVNWLSSTFIGYKQQTEEKEV
                     SCDIDKTQLDLFPHQRFVRDYLQYKSPYRGLLLYHGLGVGKTCSSIAVAEMLLNYKKV
                     IVMLPASLKTNYIGEIRKCGNSYYNKNDYHWVFIPNFQVKYVEKKVISKNNGVWLIDE
                     NKPPNFDKLSLEHRGQIELQINSIINSNYEIINYNGLKTSKVRDMFKDENIFDDKVVI
                     IDEVHNFISGVSNNSKINASLYKKLMEAKNVKIILLSGTPIINKPQEIAFTINLLKGI
                     EQVSLLEIDETNEQKIHSVLSMIDNISEYSIQLQKNSSIISISFNPANFEKKASKLIY
                     TDVYLSPEDIIKKIVRTLESKKIKIIKERIEEHNVLPVKSDEFSKIFIDEENGEMINP
                     NMFMRRILGSVSYFVNNDSRLFPSVSYVDEQVNISDYQYDEYLLARKAERNFEKKSKK
                     SSLFDNDVSVYKSYSRAICNYVFPKDIKRRKKQTFEDPSNIEENDDIALKALNSLSSK
                     DVSSELKMYSPKFHKMIENIKETKGNVLVYSNFSTVEGVGILSKCLDEIGYSELVLEY
                     KNNQWTCNIDKDDIYALRYIRFKNDTFVDDKKIEFTNILLNIYNNEFSNLPDNLKKIF
                     NSDVSNLRGDILKVLFITQSGAEGISLKNVRQVHITEPFWNQNRIDQVIGRANRTCSH
                     INLPVKDRNFIVYKYTMKFTEKQLKKNDLIIKRDKELTTDEVILKLAQKKSKIINTFL
                     NCMQRASVDCTLNNNLNCFMFPVDIENKKAYSLDIKQDKTNSRNNNQKQTVNISKTLF
                     KVHIKSKQLTYIYIKDTNELFDYNLYMSTNVLRRIGMLEKSKDKTGYVLKIFK"
     gene            9098..9229
                     /locus_tag="SAMEA2620979_1447958_0110"
                     /protein_id="SAMEA2620979_1447958_0110"
     CDS             9098..9229
                     /inference="COORDINATES:profile:GeneMark.hmm"
                     /locus_tag="SAMEA2620979_1447958_0110"
                     /product="hypothetical protein"
                     /protein_id="SAMEA2620979_1447958_0110"
                     /score="3.994964"
                     /translation="MFGRMLLNLIYSLDNSEFSFYGYDTMNNFYGLTNISDSFNEWN"
     gene            complement(9276..9581)
                     /locus_tag="SAMEA2620979_1447958_0120"
                     /protein_id="SAMEA2620979_1447958_0120"
     CDS             complement(9276..9581)
                     /inference="COORDINATES:profile:GeneMark.hmm"
                     /locus_tag="SAMEA2620979_1447958_0120"
                     /product="hypothetical protein"
                     /protein_id="SAMEA2620979_1447958_0120"
                     /score="17.526690"
                     /translation="MNNYGANVSTTVNKNILRVNKSTHKLRKVNINYNHVVEKENTTQ
                     PPIYDIQNHLYNKKSFSMQTKIIQNTETNKIIIKRIIHWTEKNINKKRIEQQEFNID"
     gene            complement(9622..9807)
                     /locus_tag="SAMEA2620979_1447958_0130"
                     /protein_id="SAMEA2620979_1447958_0130"
     CDS             complement(9622..9807)
                     /inference="COORDINATES:profile:GeneMark.hmm"
                     /locus_tag="SAMEA2620979_1447958_0130"
                     /product="hypothetical protein"
                     /protein_id="SAMEA2620979_1447958_0130"
                     /score="12.302815"
                     /translation="MEFQNRPVERLVMKSYQSQSKQINEHNRIIFIIPKQKKQIEFYR
                     KNKLKMKMNVSKKKIDI"
     gene            complement(9843..11795)
                     /locus_tag="SAMEA2620979_1447958_0140"
                     /protein_id="SAMEA2620979_1447958_0140"
     CDS             complement(9843..11795)
                     /inference="COORDINATES:profile:GeneMark.hmm"
                     /locus_tag="SAMEA2620979_1447958_0140"
                     /product="hypothetical protein"
                     /protein_id="SAMEA2620979_1447958_0140"
                     /score="111.569027"
                     /translation="MNPEFMSVENLKYLIDVISNFFKDKYEIDFEKSKINLRNIFFEI
                     MNKINNDSVNNDKTILEKNKLALRIVKEILKNELSVSVNRDSVVYPDRKVIVNSLHSE
                     LPKSISNDDVENKLELLENERKNENKTDTPVFDDINKSINDISINEDDFKYKIKELEM
                     NRDKFSSAIQENFVNDENKFIENRNNNISDILNRDSSSVDPKKFFIQNEVINSLQKNI
                     YPSSYQDLSLQQLNQDEIDYYTDTKFILINSLNRNWLVDKLRYKYKVRFSYSSNEIMK
                     VKFYYNNPTIPFTKTQNYTGVPNINGWYYKGKEYPAYEKDKGPTFRQNNKDDGNQTDR
                     YGELLYIGEEDVEIIVDQDASMMGTFTNIKSISITNVTIPTEMVHSFVNTNENNFTNY
                     SFSFPYILCNIEEFNDVYDGTDDNIRRTFCQLQFENYIKTPTGRGFVILKPVQNEVKL
                     FYPTFLSNLPTLNISLIKPNGELINNTEDGIEILNIRKYQNYYLKIQTKTFFEKDAFF
                     KGDYILIRNFSIFNHYVDADKDTRIDLFNQFINKENGHMIYEVGEPNEHGYYNSFHIF
                     APGTFDKNKGMFYVEQDQLDALFSFNEYLENKERRLIEKEYLDAYENGYILNMSLQNS
                     ISMTVEMNKQDPTKLTKKNKDDQLIK"
     gene            11841..12776
                     /locus_tag="SAMEA2620979_1447958_0150"
                     /protein_id="SAMEA2620979_1447958_0150"
     CDS             11841..12776
                     /inference="COORDINATES:profile:GeneMark.hmm"
                     /locus_tag="SAMEA2620979_1447958_0150"
                     /product="hypothetical protein"
                     /protein_id="SAMEA2620979_1447958_0150"
                     /score="49.994495"
                     /translation="MNDLKVFQENAIIPPPDVKLFEEHAIIQPPDFKSVNIPKRKFKY
                     IIDSRDRNTKRYPNPAKYTLNLDHNINDVTMIQIYLLDIPFNNYNITRYNNILHIINK
                     SLNITDEYSITPGNYTPQTLVEALNHVLVDNNNVDVATITYNEITEKITFMANGDIEL
                     IFKSPTQKKYDDDIFIDKYMNNSIGKVLGFGIENYEISANEKYEAPYTLNLKVDDYMT
                     MYITTAKNYYSINTHAHEAFAVINNQSNGNLNIVSEELMKKSYYPALPSMKTFSIKFK
                     DYHGNLYDFQNKDHRFEIIFTCYKQTRSYNEIFDT"
     gene            complement(12784..13590)
                     /locus_tag="SAMEA2620979_1447958_0160"
                     /protein_id="SAMEA2620979_1447958_0160"
     CDS             complement(12784..13590)
                     /inference="COORDINATES:profile:GeneMark.hmm"
                     /locus_tag="SAMEA2620979_1447958_0160"
                     /product="Putative thiol protease R355"
                     /protein_id="SAMEA2620979_1447958_0160"
                     /score="22.329749"
                     /translation="MDLLCSPYHERYNKGVHKTCFSKTQLINICKSLNIPYKSSNSKD
                     ELWNIINNEMFTKYSCSKGNEHCWLDTLNIHNSHSHRPKKPDSWKQNKYTWLTNFDLL
                     NVMLQYEKKYKSFKFIGVFPIDFNQCNNYNTFSKELCNINIMKFKQYQFGIIFNLDKH
                     DEPGSHWVCVYTNTNSNSSNFGFYFFDSNALPMPVEIKDLSNSIKKQVNHPQFKISEN
                     NKRKQFKNTECGMFCLHFIIQCLKKKTFKEIISQKCFDDDIHKLREKYFR"
     gene            13677..16301
                     /locus_tag="SAMEA2620979_1447958_0170"
                     /protein_id="SAMEA2620979_1447958_0170"
     CDS             13677..16301
                     /codon_start=1
                     /inference="ab initio prediction:Prodigal:002006"
                     /locus_tag="SAMEA2620979_1447958_0170"
                     /product="hypothetical protein"
                     /protein_id="SAMEA2620979_1447958_0170"
                     /translation="MSIIQTKRNLVKFLNNMKSIKESSFTHTSIMDPPGSFYIQSEDM
                     DTFFKLYKTAMKNNCDLFLTEKHRDIAPILLDFDLRFVTDNNTRKYTIDHIKRIILSY
                     IEELDQYVNISENIEIYVTEKTAPVLVEDKNYVKDGIHIVMTNVVTRKSVQLLIRKNL
                     LKTFENILEDIPFTNSIEDVYDECVISKNNWQMYGSKKPNSEAYKVTYHFTYNIEDKE
                     LKVNELLDDDTDYVEILSIRNKYVENTLKDTHKDAIKVLDKQLREQDVKKEKKKEIYN
                     KIISTKESTFSPTSEELGLVEKLIDILNTKRSENYGDWIRLGWCLRNIDINLLNKWDE
                     FSKHSKKYKEGHCETLWYYMKEGGLGIGTLHMWAKDDNPEEYRKIVTADLSSFIKKSL
                     SMTDYDIAMVISRKFKHRFRCASNKHHTWYEFKDHRWREIEKGYTLFYKEIPTELFNE
                     YQNSIQRESQRAQLSTDDDEKDKCQQNIDKLNKIAGKLKNTSFREKMYKECSGIFYEP
                     GFTEKLDSNPSLLGFENGVYDLENDEFRQGRPEDYVSLSTGINYIEYDEDNPYISQIM
                     NFMEKVLTNENVRKYVMTLFSSILDGKNRDEKFHMWTGSGSNGKSKIVELFQYAIGDY
                     ACIFNVSLLTQKRVGSSATNSELAIAKGKRFAILQEPEENERLNVGIMKELTGGDTIQ
                     CRPLYKEPIKFKPMFKMILTCNHMPAIPPDDGGTWRRVRRVEFASKFVDNPVHSNEFK
                     IDRELTYKFEVWKETFMIMLLECYKEYKKIGKIIEPKEVLDATNEYQRKNDIFADFCD
                     TYIEYDAGDFAEVNELFEKFKEYCSSDNIKSIKKPVFTEAMEKRYGKSIQQQKRGVKC
                     FKGIRIINCKRADFDETD"
     gene            16354..16917
                     /locus_tag="SAMEA2620979_1447958_0180"
                     /protein_id="SAMEA2620979_1447958_0180"
     CDS             16354..16917
                     /inference="COORDINATES:profile:GeneMark.hmm"
                     /locus_tag="SAMEA2620979_1447958_0180"
                     /product="hypothetical protein"
                     /protein_id="SAMEA2620979_1447958_0180"
                     /score="33.150330"
                     /translation="MDVTNNVVKTFITIKEMLSDRNIEIDNLDSISDKELTMMSKKFN
                     IFSLDVSKNFKIIYYLNNKFKINDLKKFIEDNDKIIIIFKEKINNLNVKNLKELNVIG
                     LETFTIKELLFNISKHELVPKHEIIQDDEIKEMMEMYQIKQKSQLPIILRTDPMAKYL
                     DVKSGDIVKVTRISPSAGETIVYRYCV"
     gene            16940..18058
                     /locus_tag="SAMEA2620979_1447958_0190"
                     /protein_id="SAMEA2620979_1447958_0190"
     CDS             16940..18058
                     /inference="COORDINATES:profile:GeneMark.hmm"
                     /locus_tag="SAMEA2620979_1447958_0190"
                     /product="hypothetical protein"
                     /protein_id="SAMEA2620979_1447958_0190"
                     /score="51.250271"
                     /translation="MVGTTYSNIVFDAINSKYSIVDNTGNILTYSTTTLPSNFSIVEK
                     NKLDTQELNPPSLKTALEDLLSKSYTETGEQLIEFMCRFNENMQFIAENTQEDSTVLS
                     DSKKQFEKEKNKLITLMTKNENIQNKLKKRKIYNLIFTVIIFLYIFFLVMMYSQAMNM
                     IPGIVSPLTKQGSFVIIIGVSITVLLISVLIDAYYMIKRKDYEGFQTGTCEYTTPLTT
                     SSVGNYIDKLKASHEITNSIKLVDDTKKSEIIQSILTDYDNINYENMRRYQLTDYKIN
                     ESRNNFHFMKYAYIMISIIGILAGLYIRQTTIMSAENAANTFGVTRDTFIGGSVLLII
                     SYLIMYMLHRKQNMIRKKYNWNKLYWNIKAVQQNRLNN"
     gene            18075..18383
                     /locus_tag="SAMEA2620979_1447958_0200"
                     /protein_id="SAMEA2620979_1447958_0200"
     CDS             18075..18383
                     /inference="COORDINATES:profile:GeneMark.hmm"
                     /locus_tag="SAMEA2620979_1447958_0200"
                     /product="hypothetical protein"
                     /protein_id="SAMEA2620979_1447958_0200"
                     /score="-2.125673"
                     /translation="MAVILNSENFFIDYILDILLVFFLGSILLFYSNTIKKDSRLFML
                     YLSLFTISVNVYTIIYLHNNIPKKIKKYNGYNILIFLQIYSIILIAFLSGLFYYYNSN
                     "
     gene            complement(18380..19006)
                     /locus_tag="SAMEA2620979_1447958_0210"
                     /protein_id="SAMEA2620979_1447958_0210"
     CDS             complement(18380..19006)
                     /inference="COORDINATES:profile:GeneMark.hmm"
                     /locus_tag="SAMEA2620979_1447958_0210"
                     /product="hypothetical protein"
                     /protein_id="SAMEA2620979_1447958_0210"
                     /score="38.119245"
                     /translation="MNIFKIVLTVIILLQTIRIVPSISMNINNDIQKMLIFIFIILLS
                     MVEPTIALLITILITINIQNMYIEKMFTPLSNYDLKNIMHTIHIEEPIESQNKQQNKQ
                     QNKQQNKQQNKQQNKQQNKQQNKQQNKQQNKQQNKQQNTKTNLNTTKTETVECDKDLI
                     ISESMLHNIQNNVFNEKNMSKYPNETKDKNINIQGVFDRINGYSSPPF"
     gene            19039..20358
                     /locus_tag="SAMEA2620979_1447958_0220"
                     /protein_id="SAMEA2620979_1447958_0220"
     CDS             19039..20358
                     /inference="COORDINATES:profile:GeneMark.hmm"
                     /locus_tag="SAMEA2620979_1447958_0220"
                     /product="putative helicase D10"
                     /protein_id="SAMEA2620979_1447958_0220"
                     /score="84.775880"
                     /translation="MLTSKGYKILKNNDCDKIIEELTVKPFGDFMNNETNDEFCVCLQ
                     TSKYLYVPKYFGLQKFGLANEYKLNEPTNINVDFCGNVMDRQKEPIDAFLNAANDPLK
                     MGGILQLPPGFGKTVMALYLISKLKVKTLIIVHKEFLMNQWKERIAQYIPNCSVGIIK
                     QKKVESNNDIVIASLQSLCMRSYDEDVFKDFGFLIIDECHHVGAQVFSKALFKVNFKY
                     TLGLSATVNRKDGLTKVFKWFLGDIVYKIAKKENIPCIVKQIIIKDTDERYKKEYLLF
                     NGKVNIAKMITNICSYEPRTLEIVNQIKSILEDSVQNSRKILLLSDRKQHLIDIGSYF
                     EKEQYGFYMGGLKELELEKSKLKQIILGTYNMISEGFDLPSLDTLILASPKSDVEQSI
                     GRVQRKHIITENDNIPLVIDIIDNFSLFERQANKRKTFYKKMKYELD"
     gene            20380..21003
                     /locus_tag="SAMEA2620979_1447958_0230"
                     /protein_id="SAMEA2620979_1447958_0230"
     CDS             20380..21003
                     /inference="COORDINATES:profile:GeneMark.hmm"
                     /locus_tag="SAMEA2620979_1447958_0230"
                     /product="hypothetical protein"
                     /protein_id="SAMEA2620979_1447958_0230"
                     /score="48.616173"
                     /translation="MISIILKNSLLFFLIILILHFMIKNELFDNVENMKRKLVQKKIM
                     EEDEDVKKTSHHGHVHKIPKEVKPVIESNNTPVKEDDKLLEQTDQNQKSDDCENSLTC
                     ADFKEDPNMKQKGFEKDNMKELYDFVFDDDKKEDLLEKQFNISTTQVTEKNEVDLHHE
                     IKSSIIKENENDIMKCNFEIIGNIEEDNENDVVGLDYLSQNAFAKMI"
     gene            21038..22033
                     /locus_tag="SAMEA2620979_1447958_0240"
                     /protein_id="SAMEA2620979_1447958_0240"
     CDS             21038..22033
                     /inference="COORDINATES:profile:GeneMark.hmm"
                     /locus_tag="SAMEA2620979_1447958_0240"
                     /product="hypothetical protein"
                     /protein_id="SAMEA2620979_1447958_0240"
                     /score="35.232654"
                     /translation="MQTGNISFCEKTALNIKSDNTKKQILQNIEDKYGIKVLKKHFEN
                     FDESSSISKLQKNPYLMCLKSNGNPYFMLLTRINEINTCILIDKKIQQGYFLPRMIVI
                     HKQFSDKLFNDTIIDGEMIKDKNENWVYLINDMFVYCGKKLDDLNFIKRVNILYDLLE
                     NHYKKGHLDIFAMQIKKYFKCSDLHSEMLPFRNIVPYSSRGIIFKPMFYKFKDILYNF
                     DNSLIVSTKKVKRLGKTNEFIMSDTKTFNTNINQSKFNVSENKQFIIKSTNTPDIYVL
                     HDIKTNDIVGNACVNNLNTSKFLNTLFENSSLNTSFHVNCKLNPKFNKWIPISKC"
     gene            complement(22017..22550)
                     /locus_tag="SAMEA2620979_1447958_0250"
                     /protein_id="SAMEA2620979_1447958_0250"
     CDS             complement(22017..22550)
                     /inference="COORDINATES:profile:GeneMark.hmm"
                     /locus_tag="SAMEA2620979_1447958_0250"
                     /product="hypothetical protein"
                     /protein_id="SAMEA2620979_1447958_0250"
                     /score="19.193538"
                     /translation="MYINSKNLLNDTNYIEVVFVKESVEPTVYDIHFCDIEIANMLYK
                     LKLANQTIKPFQKEYQKYLYDSLEYNVNEKESTVNLYNMKFQNSELTKDIVVNYYQRQ
                     SLPIHTFPSTTTYEDNINIKKTIIKLLNNVYLNFESIQYDNDEVFNHVYFNCNITKKC
                     DIDLINSTLENYINILK"
     gene            22659..23180
                     /locus_tag="SAMEA2620979_1447958_0260"
                     /protein_id="SAMEA2620979_1447958_0260"
     CDS             22659..23180
                     /inference="COORDINATES:profile:GeneMark.hmm"
                     /locus_tag="SAMEA2620979_1447958_0260"
                     /product="hypothetical protein"
                     /protein_id="SAMEA2620979_1447958_0260"
                     /score="29.569346"
                     /translation="MNHSTKRDTVKKLLKEKTNLSDEIVDDLEKGIFNWCVLYSDEKE
                     LQKTWNDKMFQYLYVNKSKLLIENIDPNSYVKNKRLQQRILDKEFKPHELSFMESTNI
                     FPEIWNNILDMKMKQEENFHNSKQVAKTDVFKCGKCKKRECSYYELQVRSADESSTIF
                     VTCLNCGNRWRIG"
     gene            complement(23181..23495)
                     /locus_tag="SAMEA2620979_1447958_0270"
                     /protein_id="SAMEA2620979_1447958_0270"
     CDS             complement(23181..23495)
                     /inference="COORDINATES:profile:GeneMark.hmm"
                     /locus_tag="SAMEA2620979_1447958_0270"
                     /product="hypothetical protein"
                     /protein_id="SAMEA2620979_1447958_0270"
                     /score="22.689044"
                     /translation="MEHTIIDDQSNFNEIVANYNPLNNLSKNIMTKYEKTSIVGVRME
                     QLAYGAASTLSVEELKKLKNIKDIANEELRQKKIPFMLLRTLPNKSQEYWRISDMIIP
                     HY"
     gene            complement(23554..23913)
                     /locus_tag="SAMEA2620979_1447958_0280"
                     /protein_id="SAMEA2620979_1447958_0280"
     CDS             complement(23554..23913)
                     /inference="COORDINATES:profile:GeneMark.hmm"
                     /locus_tag="SAMEA2620979_1447958_0280"
                     /product="hypothetical protein"
                     /protein_id="SAMEA2620979_1447958_0280"
                     /score="15.443156"
                     /translation="MEFCNFCNNMMYVKDDEDDKFNVKLYCKCCSFEKEISNENSSKL
                     IVQNMYDKKVDFNKYINRNIEHDITIPHVDNINCPNENCSKKTDEKNDVMYIKIDHIN
                     LVYVYYCTHCKHFWKTK"
     gene            23988..24971
                     /locus_tag="SAMEA2620979_1447958_0290"
                     /protein_id="SAMEA2620979_1447958_0290"
     CDS             23988..24971
                     /inference="COORDINATES:profile:GeneMark.hmm"
                     /locus_tag="SAMEA2620979_1447958_0290"
                     /product="hypothetical protein"
                     /protein_id="SAMEA2620979_1447958_0290"
                     /score="30.095708"
                     /translation="MVEINVYIIHYEKLDDRKENIELLKSYINPLDNVNFKIITDHEP
                     ESINMNNIKNLISMNPLEESENQFYNNFNTKLSIHSISNGLKHFKAIQMISKEKETSI
                     NIVFEDDVMCSSKLFSQLNSLHSNINEVPWDIVLLGQPSEEVQNTNNLSLKKISPTNT
                     IFPCIDSYLIKPSFAKTILINFFPLRYPLNIQLSYVIDKMNNQNCYKIFPNITGDGSK
                     IGIYTSSILPNNVLLFNNIYKTIYTTLENNTKLSEEQITEIKTLLDKNEYKQSPDFIH
                     IEALLYMKIGDLHKSKDLFEKAYDTFTIKNSPMNNTSVFLKNYINIFKMIQ"
     gene            25033..25290
                     /locus_tag="SAMEA2620979_1447958_0300"
                     /protein_id="SAMEA2620979_1447958_0300"
     CDS             25033..25290
                     /inference="COORDINATES:profile:GeneMark.hmm"
                     /locus_tag="SAMEA2620979_1447958_0300"
                     /product="hypothetical protein"
                     /protein_id="SAMEA2620979_1447958_0300"
                     /score="13.661819"
                     /translation="MIIPVRCFTCNKVIADKWEYYKKKVQSKEDEAKNAKVTKESLKI
                     ENNREIYFSETYKGEILNELNIKKICCRRHFLGHVDLIDLI"
     gene            25349..25681
                     /locus_tag="SAMEA2620979_1447958_0310"
                     /protein_id="SAMEA2620979_1447958_0310"
     CDS             25349..25681
                     /inference="COORDINATES:profile:GeneMark.hmm"
                     /locus_tag="SAMEA2620979_1447958_0310"
                     /product="hypothetical protein"
                     /protein_id="SAMEA2620979_1447958_0310"
                     /score="18.760762"
                     /translation="MASVEYEKVYHEAINNNDDLYSNLMKREEKTLDMINRVVNQKET
                     ESKNKTILEMGIKQIVVNTFLTLKNIGNDLSKGDPINLRSQNRQVYLGFFITFITFCI
                     ILLYKIEE"
     gene            25678..26328
                     /locus_tag="SAMEA2620979_1447958_0320"
                     /protein_id="SAMEA2620979_1447958_0320"
     CDS             25678..26328
                     /inference="COORDINATES:profile:GeneMark.hmm"
                     /locus_tag="SAMEA2620979_1447958_0320"
                     /product="hypothetical protein"
                     /protein_id="SAMEA2620979_1447958_0320"
                     /score="27.443852"
                     /translation="MILNIDFSKKNVFFIVVFGCLIYNLLKYQNYILITLSILVFFAY
                     LYSQNIKTQTKKKIEKKDIKKLIEEFTDVKYVNPSQNFVLLDEKPKVFKYIYIKPIFF
                     DKIHELRFIRKYSAESILQIVVILEKFLKIFYNILSERYPIEGNIDYMKDLHYEMKNL
                     RLVIHKHIPSYSKRIHRFGKKSLRNVVDENFEEILKLMKDKIDIVISLINEKKINL"
     gene            26336..26701
                     /locus_tag="SAMEA2620979_1447958_0330"
                     /protein_id="SAMEA2620979_1447958_0330"
     CDS             26336..26701
                     /inference="COORDINATES:profile:GeneMark.hmm"
                     /locus_tag="SAMEA2620979_1447958_0330"
                     /product="hypothetical protein"
                     /protein_id="SAMEA2620979_1447958_0330"
                     /score="8.728888"
                     /translation="MLTSSDELLKNYFWKYVDINVNIEESNYLKSIIYQNSEWIDFFT
                     KYQRYFKNTNEVINFSIIVSQLEDTDYKRFIKFYLRNCKRILNSNDNIIENIHDLQRF
                     IADDETKFKLFIVCLYYYF"
     gene            26721..30149
                     /locus_tag="SAMEA2620979_1447958_0340"
                     /protein_id="SAMEA2620979_1447958_0340"
     CDS             26721..30149
                     /inference="COORDINATES:profile:GeneMark.hmm"
                     /locus_tag="SAMEA2620979_1447958_0340"
                     /product="DNA-directed RNA polymerase subunit 2"
                     /protein_id="SAMEA2620979_1447958_0340"
                     /score="217.169846"
                     /translation="MDFWNIIDVYFRSNKLFLTKHHLESYNDFVLNKIPYIIDTLNPI
                     TILKEDKDYKIEVIIDKNYRIQSPKLDEEILLPNTARMQNMNYFADLLSTITVNYSTF
                     DHSKNIYNLKASKEFKDKVFGKIPILVHSKFCYLNGLSNESLSDVGECPYDHGGYFIV
                     DGKEKVIISQERIATNQLFLNESKEPELYRLEGMIRSTSIVNNLFPKTVYFWVCNVPD
                     SYEFTITMKIMNINLEQIPLCIIFRALGIESDRDILNYISFEEDDMDNLMRRTLVQEE
                     DDKYIYSQSDALQYLANFVKFKKDEDYVKYIFINDLFPNVGDSFHDKAMYLGYLIKQL
                     VLTTIGVQKKNERDNYMFKRVDTTGILLGNIFRDFYNKYRNNILNEIDREYNTGGGLK
                     DNYNLVNEGNFSRIFNGNIIAEGLYKSMKGNWGLTGDPSEQGIVQDVSRLSYIGYVSH
                     MRRVNTPIDRSIKLVAPHRLDSAQWGMMCPIESPDGGNIGLLKHMTAACEISLESSRS
                     EIIECLSKLDLIQLKDITPYTSKDKCKVILNNNWIGIHNDAKDLYDNLIKYRRSGVLN
                     ASISISWKIFENEIVIFSDSGRCIRPVIVVKDKDNLDVKKNWNDYVNGYTYEYTYDPK
                     KENKNTGIEYIDCYESNSLYIAMNEKDITKYHSHLEIHPCLCVSMYTNTIPFANHNQA
                     PRNVFSGQQGKQALGIYSTSFNHRIDTASYLLHYPQRGLVTTKMAKYAYKNNMPNGEN
                     LIVAIATYTGYNQEDSIIVNKSSIQRGMFNVSSFKSIVEAEDENIFTNEKVVFDNALE
                     MQKQGKNINFKRAKWDKIDENGFPKLNSYIEEDDVYVGKINVKALDTLQKDNNIFSEN
                     TTLYNYKDSSKVADKTVSGTIDKIVTYKKNNVVNMKARIRKFKIPELGDKMASSHGQK
                     GVCGMILPQEDMPCSKDGLVPDIIINPHAIPTRMTVAHLVECVLSKLCCKSGRYIDGT
                     IFENHSFEDYYNELEEYGCHKYGDEILYNGFTGEQIKTEIFIGPTFYYRLKHMVKDKI
                     NYREANGPSELMTKQPTQGRANGGGLRIGEMETNAILGHGAMQFVKESLMERSDKYSM
                     YVDGQTGENIVYNEEKQLYDSIHAQKIELPYCMKLLQQEIQSLGVDCKMLTKNI"
     gene            30164..30352
                     /locus_tag="SAMEA2620979_1447958_0350"
                     /protein_id="SAMEA2620979_1447958_0350"
     CDS             30164..30352
                     /codon_start=1
                     /inference="ab initio prediction:Prodigal:002006"
                     /locus_tag="SAMEA2620979_1447958_0350"
                     /product="hypothetical protein"
                     /protein_id="SAMEA2620979_1447958_0350"
                     /translation="MNNFLMFAFIFAVIILSVLGYVYYHYFIKNKKSENKNIFNNMHH
                     KNDFESVITYHSLDSGAE"
     gene            complement(30325..30771)
                     /locus_tag="SAMEA2620979_1447958_0360"
                     /protein_id="SAMEA2620979_1447958_0360"
     CDS             complement(30325..30771)
                     /inference="COORDINATES:profile:GeneMark.hmm"
                     /locus_tag="SAMEA2620979_1447958_0360"
                     /product="hypothetical protein"
                     /protein_id="SAMEA2620979_1447958_0360"
                     /score="17.179615"
                     /translation="MNQPCNSKINYNGCDYMVARKLKNSKYFEMAADVAKKSSMIQKH
                     GCIIVYKNKIISSAYNIMPMKYKDSVHAEINAISKIKHLQHLFKDCELYIVRIGQNSM
                     EYPLKYSKPCQHCANFIISKQIRKVYYSINHEFDSYCPHSAPESNE"
     gene            complement(30768..31340)
                     /locus_tag="SAMEA2620979_1447958_0370"
                     /protein_id="SAMEA2620979_1447958_0370"
     CDS             complement(30768..31340)
                     /inference="COORDINATES:profile:GeneMark.hmm"
                     /locus_tag="SAMEA2620979_1447958_0370"
                     /product="hypothetical protein"
                     /protein_id="SAMEA2620979_1447958_0370"
                     /score="28.303990"
                     /translation="MATKSTYIRDLPKKQVQINPVPNIENQQMNKPPSPPEDEIVMQE
                     VLKEIEQETQMKSMQQPTVQQPMTMSNISQPMEQNTTTDVLQQQMLQQQLLQQQMLQQ
                     QLLQQSLNQNSSSSIIPTKLFKTLYNIFLKDNIIFVLIIILYLLFENINVLSVLKIDK
                     FSFVNSTPLLPGILRAILFSTITIILKTLI"
ORIGIN      
        1 tttattcatt ttgtaaaaag ttttatataa atttattcat tttgtaaaaa gttttatata
       61 aatttattca ttttgtaaaa agttttatat atatttaatt attttgtaaa aagttttata
      121 taaatttatt cattttgtaa aaagttttat ataattttga aaatttgatg ttcattttat
      181 ctttaaaaga aatattataa tatgcaagtt ttagatatat tatctacacc aggtataatc
      241 acacaaattg cattaaagtt acattggaca gataaatcat tcaaaggatt attcagattg
      301 atcaatacaa aacgctatca tcatgagtta caaccgttta ttgatagata tattcatata
      361 aaaaagacaa aacaagaacg tatgaaatat cacaaagaca aaagaaaaat ggaaatgtac
      421 atgttaaaga ttaaacccat tttagaaaag gatattagaa aaatggttga tattatccag
      481 tgttgcgaag gtcattttta taaattttta gcaatgaatg cttttcttca ttatattgtg
      541 gataataaaa aatatctaaa agtattgggg aaaagattag gaatatcaat tcaaaataag
      601 cttgccgaag caattagtga tttagaaaga ttagaaatgt ttgaagagcg tgatatggtt
      661 atagaacata gaaataattt agatgaatat ttaatttggg caaatcatgc tacttgatta
      721 attatacact taaaactaac aaacttcatc atatttatat atatattcat ttggaatggg
      781 attcttcagt tgttgtatgt gtatggagaa atcagatgta gaattaaaag atatttcaca
      841 aatagattct gaatatatta cttctattga atttgataga agtaatagaa aaatagaaac
      901 acgaatttat aaccaacatt gtttcaataa tgtgataagt gaaacatata tttattcatt
      961 aagaaatcct gataatgttt tattgagaat tagtttatat gattatgtac aatttatgat
     1021 caatagatat gatttcattg ttgattcatg tgttgttatt gatatggata atcctatgaa
     1081 ttgttttaga acaaaattta ttgatgattt aagaccaaaa aacacagaaa gtgatcatta
     1141 tcatccaata atgaatgaaa aatggttaaa agaatatagt aatcttgccg aatgtcctga
     1201 ttatggtttc aaaatattta tttctaaaaa taccaataaa tgtacttttg aaatcggaag
     1261 atatgttcac taaaactaaa tacataattt gtttaaaaat atatatagat gtgataagat
     1321 atgaataacg atataaatga aatagattta caagatttat ttttattgta ttctgatttt
     1381 gaagaggaca aaattataaa aactgtaaca atagatctga ttcattttat gaataatgaa
     1441 attgatatac aattaggaaa ctattcaaaa attcctacat cgttaattat gaaacaagtt
     1501 gattattcaa aacaaaaatg taaattggtt gaaatatgga acatattatc aaataaagaa
     1561 cgacaacaat tttatgaaaa gatgaaacat aatttgttta agtgtgttat ataaataatg
     1621 aaatatcatc cagattttgt gaatgaatac aaatttgatg agaatataag tattgaaata
     1681 gatattaatg gaataaattt ttcatttcaa gtatttcaaa atatcaaaca aaattttttt
     1741 aatgaagaaa aatgtagaac aattttaaat aagtttattg aaataataaa aaaatatcct
     1801 aaaattgaca gacgaaagat aaatattata gtgtacgata ttccaaaaaa aaaacaacta
     1861 cctgcaaaaa aacagtatat tgaatcaaaa catattaatt ctgcatattg ttatccaaca
     1921 tcaactagtg atgatataaa tatagttata tatagaagag aagaatttta taaagtatta
     1981 attcatgaac tgcttcattt ttttgatatt attccatata accaagaatt acaaacattg
     2041 tatgcaaata tgtttagttc agttccaaat attaatgtaa atgaagcgat agtagaacta
     2101 tatgcaatac atataaattg tgaaattatt tctagattaa agaacaagga tttaaaaaaa
     2161 ttgttggaaa tagaatataa tttttcaata actcaatgta agaaactatt gaaacaacaa
     2221 gatgtagata tttttgatat tgttaaaaat acattttctt ggactgaaaa tacaaacgca
     2281 ttttcatatt tcattttaaa acatatattt ttgcactttg tattgaataa aacaacgaat
     2341 gagttacatg aaaattttga ttttcaaaca atacattcta aaaatcagaa tatacaatta
     2401 tctaagaact caatttaaaa aaaaactcat caataatctt aatgagttta gacaaaaaac
     2461 aatgctcaat atgttattac acaataaaac catcacaaat gaaaacttta gtttgcaatc
     2521 attcttttca tatgaaatgt gtatggaatt ggttggtaat atcaaatgta tgtccattat
     2581 gtcgcataga agtcagtaaa tatcctgaat atggttgtga acataatgaa tacatacatt
     2641 atataaatgc tattataaat aaaaataaat gtaaaatata ggaatttaca aaaaattata
     2701 ataaaagtat attatgaata ataaggcagt tttgtttgga atagattatt catcatcata
     2761 caatttatta aatgattaca agtcacatac taccgagata tacacaatga aacatttttt
     2821 agagaataaa ttgaattttg aaaacgttga aatatttacc gatatttcta atgataaaga
     2881 agtgagtgga agatacatta ttgaaaaatt aagtttaata atgaacgagt caaaaataaa
     2941 taaatgggac acattatgga tacatttttg tgggtatgct tgtgtagatg atgaattaga
     3001 tggatgtttt ttaccaaaag attataaatc gtttggaact attaaacaag aaaccttcat
     3061 attaatattt caacaattat atgaacatac aaaattaatt tgtatatttg attgttgtca
     3121 atcaaaaccg tttaatgaat tcaaatatta ttatgctttt gaaaaagata aaatgataat
     3181 tcataaaaat tacaaatttg attccaattt atcaaagaaa aatattataa ttatatcaaa
     3241 ttatgatgat aaagaaaata taacttggtc ttctggtgtg atgacaaaat tcattctatt
     3301 catatttaat caaaatataa atttttctct tatggatata ctttcacgtc tacaacgatt
     3361 gttaaagtta gaaaattatt catgtattcc aacattaaca tcaagtctat caattacaaa
     3421 tacagataga ctattcatca aaactacaaa caaattaaga tattaactaa atatgagaat
     3481 ataaaggata attagaaaca tcgttacatt attaattttt ttttgatatt ctattgtttt
     3541 tgttaaattt tccaaagaca acttggtata attagaatta ttttcattag ttgatttgga
     3601 cgaaatacga gtagtattga tatcaaatgc tactttgtca agtaacatat caatatcaat
     3661 aaattccaag acaacacttg acatgaaatc aatataattg aaatcagtat atatctcttt
     3721 acaaacacct tctaaagtac tgaaactttt gaataaatat atcatttgtg tatcaaattc
     3781 aaaaggtaaa tcattaatat ttatatattt atcattattt atactaacaa ttaattgatt
     3841 cgcatctaaa tctcccaaat atgtataaat atattctaat aaacgttcta acacaacaat
     3901 ttcatatcct gttagatatt ctattgaaat tgcgttggat tcttttggga ttaatagccc
     3961 acttttaatc atgaatgaaa tgagttcatt agtagattta ttcattaatg caaagaatat
     4021 ttttctgaaa tattctttga tattaccgtc aaatctagta accataccaa aatcatataa
     4081 aacgatttgt cctttgttat ttattccaat atttcctgga tgaggatcac aatgaatata
     4141 accagattgt aaaacatttt ttacgaaaca cgtcattaat tcaatagcaa tcttctcatt
     4201 attttgttta acacttgtta ttttttttga ttcaatatat tccattgtta atattttttt
     4261 tgaacacaaa tttttataga cacgtggaat gattattgta tttgtgttct taaaaattct
     4321 atgaaatata atcatgtttt ttctttcttt tatgaaatta gtttcattat agacattttt
     4381 caacaattct tccaaaataa ccagaagatc gcttatttgt ttatcattat ttatagacat
     4441 atatttaatg aaagacaata tagaaatcaa tatagataat tcatctaaaa atatttcttc
     4501 aatattatct ctttgaattt taacggcaac ttttacatta tgatttttca aaatacctgt
     4561 atgaacttgt ccgatagacg cagcagcaat tggaacttca tcaaaattac taaaataatt
     4621 atttaatgga ttattaaatt cattttcaaa aatgttttca acttcattaa aagacatata
     4681 accaacatta ttttgtaaat cagacagttc ttttgtgata tattcaggaa atatatcagt
     4741 tctagtagat ataatttgac caacttttac ataaacagga cccattttaa tcatttcatt
     4801 ttttaaccat ttagcatttt gttcttgatt tttgttaaat gtaaattgtt taccaacatc
     4861 acccgcaaat ttcaaagtac gtgtatactt tgaaattgaa atttttcttg tttgtatcat
     4921 tcggtttcta tcaatttagt gtatgataat ataaaaatct tatataaata tttatctcat
     4981 ttatttataa atatttatct catttattta taaataatta ataatgaaaa cagggattat
     5041 aagacaacca atattaatga aacaaaattt attcaataaa gtacagccaa aattaaacaa
     5101 attgcatagc aaaattaaac ttattgaaaa tagaaagttg gaaaatttga aaaaatcata
     5161 tgtgttctta aaaaaaacag cagaagaaga tttatcattt tttgatgaaa tgaaagaaga
     5221 tctaatcaat gaattatgta aagagaataa tgacgaaaca acatctttat ctactgaagt
     5281 gtttttagaa gatgacgatt tagacaaaga agatatattt gtaaattaaa ttaaattaat
     5341 aaatgtattt aaaatatttg aaaataatag atatgaaaaa tggtagaaat tgtattgata
     5401 ccaacacaag gattttgtaa tagattacgt gctattgcgt gtacatatat attatcatta
     5461 tttttaagaa caagatttta tattaattgg gttcctgaag attgttgtaa ttgtaaaata
     5521 tcagatatat ttaaaacaaa atttgataca atagatataa atgaaattcg taatacaaaa
     5581 tacattttca atccaggtgt tcatacagaa cattatttgc aatcttcaga actgataaat
     5641 cttgattatt taataattca aggtggtcat gaatttaaac atcctaacat gtctgagatt
     5701 gattttttaa agcagaaaca tgcattttat aatagtttag aatgggtaaa tgaaatatat
     5761 gagatagtaa acacttacaa tttttcaaat atagtaggga tacattttag agattatatt
     5821 aaacaatttg atgaaagtga tggaagagat ttttctaaaa tttctccaat agaagatttt
     5881 gaaaaatatg taactcgttt attgaatcac tctgattaca aattttttat ttcatctaat
     5941 tcaaataaag cgttttcaaa actatctaaa ctaattccat ccgatagatt atatatactt
     6001 caagatatca caatatctcg taattgtcct aaaggtatta ttcatgcagt agctaatttc
     6061 ttaatattat caaaatgtgt atttattatt ggtacagttt tttcaagtta ttcagatgaa
     6121 gcatgttttt tcaatatgat tatgaaatta tgtataggag atgaaaaaat cactaaatat
     6181 cactgttatg gatacaatga attatataaa tataatacac ttttaccgaa ttttcaaaca
     6241 ttaaatttat taacataatg cttgtaattt tctaaaaatt tgcttgtaat tttcaaaaaa
     6301 tttgcttgta attatatttt aaatatttca ctttaataaa tatgaaagaa tgttcaaaat
     6361 tacatcctgc accaccatgt gaaccgggat attatgtaaa aaatggttgt tgttacaaaa
     6421 taaaaaaaaa tacagcaact accaaaaaaa acaccacaac aagtaaatct aatgtaaata
     6481 aaagtacaac aatagaaaat acatcacatt tatatcattt taaacataca gaaccaaaac
     6541 atgttgttgt accaaaagaa tgggtgcata caaataatac aaattttgta aattggttat
     6601 ctagtacttt tattggatat aaacaacaaa ctgaagaaaa agaagtatca tgtgatattg
     6661 ataaaactca gttagattta tttcctcatc aacgatttgt aagagattat ttgcagtata
     6721 aaagtccgta tcgcggactt ttattatatc atggtttagg tgttggaaaa acttgttctt
     6781 caattgctgt tgctgaaatg ttgctaaatt acaagaaagt aattgtaatg ttaccagcat
     6841 cgttgaaaac aaattatata ggtgaaattc gtaaatgcgg aaattcatat tacaataaaa
     6901 atgattatca ttgggtattt attcctaatt ttcaagtaaa gtatgttgag aaaaaagtta
     6961 tatctaaaaa taacggagta tggttaattg atgaaaataa gcccccaaat tttgataagt
     7021 tatcattaga acacagaggt caaatagaat tacaaataaa ctctataata aattcaaact
     7081 atgagataat taattataat ggtttaaaaa cctctaaagt acgtgatatg tttaaagatg
     7141 aaaatatttt tgacgataag gtagtaatta ttgatgaagt acataatttc atttcaggtg
     7201 tatcaaataa tagcaagata aatgcatcat tatacaaaaa attaatggaa gcgaaaaatg
     7261 taaaaataat cttattatca ggaacaccaa taatcaataa acctcaagaa attgctttta
     7321 caatcaattt attaaaagga attgaacaag tttcattatt agaaatagat gaaacgaatg
     7381 aacaaaagat acattctgta ttaagtatga tagataatat atcagaatat tcaatacaat
     7441 tacaaaaaaa tagttcaata attagtattt cattcaatcc agcaaatttt gaaaagaaag
     7501 cgtctaaatt aatatatact gatgtatatt tatcaccaga agatattatc aaaaaaatag
     7561 ttcgtacctt agaatcaaaa aaaattaaaa taataaaaga acgtattgaa gaacataatg
     7621 tattaccagt taaatctgat gaattttcaa aaatatttat tgatgaagaa aatggtgaaa
     7681 tgattaatcc aaatatgttt atgagaagaa tacttggtag tgtatcatat tttgtgaata
     7741 atgattcaag attattccca agtgtatcgt atgtagatga gcaagtaaat atatcagatt
     7801 atcaatatga tgaatattta ttggctagaa aagcagaaag aaattttgaa aaaaaatcaa
     7861 aaaaatcatc attatttgat aatgatgtat cagtatataa atcatattcg cgtgctattt
     7921 gtaattatgt tttccctaaa gacatcaaac gtagaaaaaa acaaactttt gaagatccat
     7981 caaatataga agagaatgat gatatagcac taaaagcttt gaatagttta agttctaagg
     8041 atgtctcaag tgaattgaaa atgtattcgc caaaatttca taaaatgatt gaaaatatta
     8101 aagaaactaa aggtaatgta ttggtatatt caaattttag tactgtagaa ggtgttggta
     8161 tattatctaa atgtcttgat gaaattggat attctgaatt agttttagaa tataaaaata
     8221 atcaatggac atgtaacata gataaagatg atatatatgc tctccgatac attcgtttca
     8281 aaaacgatac atttgttgat gataaaaaaa tagaatttac aaatattttg ttaaatatct
     8341 ataacaatga attctcaaat ttaccagata atttgaaaaa aatatttaat tcagatgtat
     8401 ctaatttaag aggtgatata ttaaaagtat tatttatcac tcaatctggt gccgaaggca
     8461 tttctttaaa aaatgtacgt caagttcata ttactgaacc attttggaat caaaatagaa
     8521 tagatcaagt tattggtaga gcaaatagaa cttgttccca tattaacctt ccagtaaaag
     8581 atagaaattt cattgtttac aaatatacaa tgaaatttac agaaaaacaa ttgaaaaaaa
     8641 atgatttgat tatcaaaaga gacaaagagt taactactga tgaagtaatt ctaaaattag
     8701 cacaaaaaaa atctaaaatt attaatactt tcttgaattg tatgcaaaga gcatctgttg
     8761 attgtacatt gaacaataat ttaaattgtt ttatgtttcc cgtggacatt gaaaataaaa
     8821 aagcatattc acttgatatt aaacaagata aaacaaactc aagaaacaac aatcaaaaac
     8881 aaactgtgaa tatttctaaa acattgttta aagttcatat caaaagtaaa caattaacat
     8941 atatatacat taaggatact aatgaattat ttgattataa tttgtatatg tcaaccaatg
     9001 tcttaagaag aattggtatg ctagaaaaat ctaaagataa aactggttat gttttaaaaa
     9061 tatttaagta agtttcaatt atatataaca aaaataaatg tttggaagaa tgttattaaa
     9121 tttaatttat tcattagata attctgaatt ttcattttat ggctatgata caatgaataa
     9181 tttttatgga ttaacaaata tttctgattc atttaatgaa tggaattaaa aaacattttt
     9241 tacaatattt acataaattt acaatattta cacgtttaat caatattaaa ttcttgttgt
     9301 tcaatacgtt ttttattaat atttttttca gtccaatgaa ttattctttt gatgataatt
     9361 ttattagttt ctgtattttg aataattttt gtttgcatag aaaatgattt tttgttgtac
     9421 aaatgatttt gaatatcata aattggtggt tgtgttgtat tttctttttc aacaacatga
     9481 ttataattaa tattaacttt tcttaattta tgtgtagatt tatttacacg taatatattc
     9541 ttattaactg ttgtagaaac atttgcacca taattattca ttgtttttta gtaagaaaga
     9601 gcggatattt cgtatagaat attatatatc aatttttttt tttgagacat tcattttcat
     9661 tttgagttta ttttttctat aaaactcaat ttgtttcttt tgtttaggaa taataaaaat
     9721 aattctgtta tgttcattta tttgttttga ttgagattga taacttttca ttacaagtct
     9781 ttctacaggt ctattttgaa attccattag ttatgttcta ttttttaata agaaattttt
     9841 cattacttta ttaattgatc gtctttattt ttttttgtta attttgttgg atcttgttta
     9901 ttcatttcaa cagtcattga aatactattt tgaagtgaca tatttaaaat atatccattt
     9961 tcataagcat caagatattc tttttcaatt aatctgcgtt ctttattttc taaatattca
    10021 ttgaatgaaa acaaagcatc taattgatct tgttcaacat aaaacatacc tttgttttta
    10081 tcaaatgttc caggtgcaaa aatatgaaat gaattgtaat aaccgtgttc attaggttct
    10141 cctacttcat aaatcatatg accattctct ttattaatga attgattaaa taaatctata
    10201 cgagtatctt tgtcagcatc aacataatga ttgaagatac taaaatttct aatcaaaatg
    10261 taatctcctt tgaaaaatgc atctttttca aagaatgttt ttgtttgtat tttcaagtaa
    10321 taattttgat attttctaat atttaatatt tctataccgt cttctgtatt attaattaat
    10381 tctccatttg gtttaattaa tgaaatatta agggtaggta aattagaaag aaaagtggga
    10441 taaaataatt taacttcgtt ttgcacaggt ttaaggatta caaatcctct tcctgtaggt
    10501 gtttttatgt aattttcaaa ttgtaattga cagaaagttc ttctaatatt atcatcagta
    10561 ccatcataca catcgttaaa ttcttcaata ttacataaaa tatatggaaa actaaaacta
    10621 taatttgtaa aattattttc attcgtattt acaaatgaat gtaccatttc tgtaggaata
    10681 gtaacattcg taatagatat acttttaatg tttgtaaacg tacccatcat actagcatct
    10741 tggtctacaa ttatttcaac atcttcttct ccaatatata gtaattctcc atatctatct
    10801 gtttgattac catcatcctt attattttga cgaaatgtag gtcctttatc tttctcatat
    10861 gctggatatt cttttccctt ataataccac ccattgatgt ttggaactcc tgtataattt
    10921 tgagttttag tgaagggaat tgttggatta ttataataga atttgacttt cataatttcg
    10981 ttggaagaat aagaaaatct tactttgtat ttgtatctta atttatctac taaccaattt
    11041 ctattaagac tattaattaa aataaatttg gtatctgtat aataatcaat ttcatcttga
    11101 tttaattgtt gtaaagataa atcttgataa gaagaaggat atatattttt ttgtaatgag
    11161 tttataactt cattttgtat gaaaaatttt ttaggatcaa cactagatga atctctattt
    11221 aatatatcag atatgttatt atttctgttt tcaataaatt tgttttcatc atttacaaag
    11281 ttttcttgaa tagcacttga gaatttatct ctattcattt ccaattcttt gattttgtat
    11341 ttaaaatcat cttcattaat agaaatatca tttattgatt tgttaatatc atcaaacaca
    11401 ggtgtatcag ttttattttc attttttctt tcattttcaa gaagctctaa tttattttct
    11461 acatcgtcgt tagatataga tttaggtaat tctgaatgaa gagaattgac gataactttt
    11521 ctatctggat acaccactga atctctatta acagacacac taagttcatt tttcaaaatt
    11581 tctttaacta ttcgtaatgc taatttgttt ttttctaata ttgttttatc attattaaca
    11641 gaatcattgt taattttatt catgatttca aaaaagatat ttctcaaatt aattttagat
    11701 ttttcaaaat caatttcata cttatcctta aagaagttag aaattacatc aattaaatat
    11761 tttagatttt caacagacat gaattctgga ttcatatttt tttaaattat tattttatat
    11821 tttattttaa atagaatatc atgaatgatt tgaaagtatt tcaagaaaat gcaataatac
    11881 ctcctccgga tgtgaaatta tttgaagaac atgcgatcat tcaaccacca gattttaaat
    11941 ctgtgaacat tccaaaaaga aaattcaaat atataattga tagtagagat agaaatacga
    12001 aacgttatcc taatccagca aaatatacat tgaatttaga tcacaatatt aatgatgtaa
    12061 ctatgattca aatttattta ttagacattc ctttcaataa ttacaatata acacgatata
    12121 ataatatatt acatataatc aataaatcat taaatataac tgatgaatat agtataacac
    12181 caggaaatta tactccacaa acacttgttg aagcattaaa tcatgtttta gttgataaca
    12241 acaatgtaga tgtagcaact ataacatata atgaaataac tgaaaagatt acatttatgg
    12301 caaatgggga tatagagcta atattcaaat cgcctacaca aaaaaaatat gatgatgata
    12361 tatttataga taagtatatg aataatagta taggtaaggt gttgggattt ggaatagaaa
    12421 attatgaaat aagtgcaaat gaaaaatatg aagcaccata tacattaaat ttgaaagtag
    12481 atgattatat gactatgtac ataacaacag caaaaaatta ttatagtata aatacacatg
    12541 cacacgaagc atttgcggtg ataaataatc aatcaaatgg aaatttgaat attgtatctg
    12601 aagaattgat gaaaaaatca tattatcctg cacttccaag tatgaaaacg ttttctatta
    12661 aattcaaaga ttatcatgga aatttatatg attttcaaaa taaagatcat agatttgaaa
    12721 tcatatttac ttgctataaa caaactagaa gttataacga gatatttgat acataaaata
    12781 tgtttatcta aaatattttt cacgcaattt atgaatatcg tcgtcgaaac atttttgaga
    12841 tattatttct ttgaatgttt tttttttcaa acattggata ataaaatgta aacaaaacat
    12901 cccacattct gtgtttttga attgtttacg tttattattt tctgaaattt tgaactgagg
    12961 atgattgact tgttttttta ttgaatttga aagatcttta atttcaacag gcattggtaa
    13021 agcatttgaa tcaaaaaagt aaaaaccaaa attactagaa tttgaatttg tgttggtgta
    13081 tacacaaacc caatgtgaac ctggttcgtc gtgtttatct aaattaaaaa taattccaaa
    13141 ttgatactgt ttaaatttca taatattaat gttacataat tctttagaaa aggtgttata
    13201 attattgcat tgattaaaat caatgggaaa aacaccaata aatttgaaag atttatattt
    13261 cttttcatat tgtagcataa catttaataa atcaaaatta gttagccaag tatatttatt
    13321 ttgtttccat gaatccggtt ttttgggtct atgagaatgt gagttatgga tatttaatgt
    13381 atcaagccaa caatgttcat ttccttttga acaagaatac ttggtaaaca tttcattatt
    13441 tattatattc cataattcat ctttactgtt tgatgattta tatggaatat tcaaactttt
    13501 gcaaatattg attaattgtg tttttgaaaa gcaagtcttg tgaacacctt tattatatct
    13561 ttcgtggtaa ggagaacaaa gtaaatccat gtttattata ttgataaata aaatatttaa
    13621 aaattgattt taaaatgcac aaattgaatt aaaaatattt ttgatattta attataatgt
    13681 ccattattca aacaaaacgt aatttggtga aatttttaaa taacatgaag agtataaaag
    13741 aatcttcatt tactcatact agtataatgg atccaccagg ttcattttac atacaaagtg
    13801 aggatatgga cacatttttc aaattatata aaaccgcaat gaaaaataat tgcgacttat
    13861 ttttgacgga gaaacataga gatattgcac caattttact agattttgat ttacgttttg
    13921 ttactgataa taatacacga aaatatacaa tagatcatat caaacgcata attttgtcat
    13981 atattgaaga gttagatcaa tatgtgaata tatctgaaaa catagaaatt tatgttacag
    14041 aaaaaacagc tcctgttctt gttgaagata aaaattatgt aaaagatggg attcatatag
    14101 taatgacaaa tgtggtgaca cgaaaatcag tacaattgtt aattagaaaa aatctcttaa
    14161 aaacttttga aaatatacta gaagatattc catttacaaa tagtatagaa gatgtatatg
    14221 acgaatgtgt aatatcaaaa aataattggc aaatgtatgg aagcaagaaa cctaattcag
    14281 aagcgtataa agtgacttat cattttacat acaatattga agataaagag ttgaaagtaa
    14341 atgaattgtt ggatgacgac acagattatg tagagatatt gtctattcgt aataaatatg
    14401 ttgaaaatac attgaaagat acacataaag atgctattaa agtgttagat aaacaattga
    14461 gggagcaaga tgtgaaaaaa gagaagaaga aggaaattta caataagata atttcaacaa
    14521 aagagagtac attttctcct acgagtgaag aattgggttt ggttgaaaaa ttgattgata
    14581 ttttgaatac aaagagatct gaaaattatg gggattggat acgattgggt tggtgtttga
    14641 gaaatataga tataaatttg ctaaataagt gggatgaatt tagtaaacat tcaaagaaat
    14701 ataaagaagg acattgtgaa acgttatggt attatatgaa agaaggtggg ttggggattg
    14761 ggacactgca tatgtgggca aaggatgata atcctgaaga atatagaaaa attgttaccg
    14821 cggatttgtc atcgtttata aagaaaagtt tgagtatgac tgattatgat atagcaatgg
    14881 taatttcaag gaaattcaaa catagattta ggtgtgcgtc aaataagcat catacatggt
    14941 atgaattcaa agatcatagg tggagagaaa ttgaaaaagg ttatacacta ttttacaaag
    15001 aaatcccaac agaattgttt aatgaatatc aaaatagtat ccaaagggaa agtcaacgcg
    15061 cacaactttc tacagatgat gatgagaaag ataaatgcca acaaaatatt gataaattga
    15121 ataaaatagc aggaaaattg aaaaatacta gtttcagaga gaagatgtat aaagaatgtt
    15181 ctggaatctt ttatgaacca ggttttacag aaaaactaga tagtaatcct tccttattag
    15241 gatttgaaaa tggagtatat gatttggaga atgatgaatt cagacaagga agaccagaag
    15301 attatgtatc cttatctaca ggtataaatt acattgagta tgatgaagat aatccttaca
    15361 tttcacaaat tatgaacttt atggaaaaag tattgactaa tgagaatgtt agaaagtatg
    15421 taatgacatt attttcaagt atattagatg ggaaaaatag agatgaaaaa tttcatatgt
    15481 ggactggaag tggatcaaat ggaaaatcaa aaatagttga attgtttcag tatgcaattg
    15541 gagactatgc ttgtattttc aatgtatcat tacttacaca aaaacgcgtg ggttctagtg
    15601 caacaaatag tgaacttgca attgcaaaag ggaaacgttt tgcaatttta caagaacctg
    15661 aagaaaatga aagattaaat gttggtatca tgaaagaatt gacaggtggt gatactattc
    15721 aatgtagacc actgtataaa gaacctatta aattcaaacc tatgttcaaa atgatcttga
    15781 cttgtaatca tatgccagca attcctcctg atgatggtgg tacatggcga cgtgtgcgac
    15841 gtgtggagtt cgcttccaaa tttgtggata atcctgttca ttcaaatgaa ttcaaaatag
    15901 acagagaatt aacttataaa tttgaagtat ggaaagaaac atttatgatt atgttattgg
    15961 aatgttataa ggaatataag aaaattggaa aaataattga gccaaaagaa gtattggatg
    16021 caacaaatga atatcaaaga aagaatgata tatttgctga tttttgtgat acatatattg
    16081 aatatgatgc tggtgatttt gcagaagtaa atgaattgtt tgaaaaattc aaagaatatt
    16141 gttcatcaga caacattaaa tcaatcaaaa agcctgtttt cacagaagca atggagaaaa
    16201 gatatggtaa atcaatacaa caacaaaaac gtggtgttaa atgtttcaag ggtattcgca
    16261 tcattaattg taaaagagca gattttgatg aaactgatta aaatgaagaa ataaaaaaat
    16321 gatttaataa atattatttt tttatattaa atcatggatg ttacaaataa tgttgtaaag
    16381 actttcatta ctattaaaga aatgttaagc gatagaaata ttgaaataga taatttagat
    16441 tccatttcag ataaagagtt aactatgatg tcaaaaaaat ttaatatatt ttcattagat
    16501 gtatctaaaa atttcaagat tatttattat ctaaataata aattcaaaat taacgatttg
    16561 aaaaaattta ttgaagacaa tgacaaaata atcattattt ttaaagagaa aataaacaat
    16621 ttaaatgtta aaaatttaaa agaattaaat gttataggtt tagaaacatt tacaattaaa
    16681 gaactcttat tcaatataag taaacacgaa cttgtaccaa aacatgaaat aattcaagat
    16741 gatgaaatca aagaaatgat ggaaatgtat caaattaagc aaaagagcca attgccaatc
    16801 atcttacgaa ctgatccaat ggctaaatat ctagatgtta aatcaggaga tattgtaaaa
    16861 gtaactagaa ttagtccaag tgctggagaa actattgtat atagatattg tgtataaatt
    16921 ttgtatacta aatataaata tggttggtac tacatatagc aacattgtat ttgatgcaat
    16981 taatagcaaa tatagtatag ttgataatac aggtaatata ttaacatata gtacaacaac
    17041 attaccttct aatttttcta tagttgaaaa aaataaatta gatacacaag aactaaatcc
    17101 tccttcctta aaaacagctc tagaagattt attaagtaaa tcatatacag aaactggtga
    17161 acaattaata gaatttatgt gtagattcaa tgaaaatatg caatttattg cagaaaatac
    17221 tcaagaagat tctacagtac tctctgattc taaaaaacaa tttgaaaaag aaaaaaataa
    17281 attgataact ttgatgacca aaaatgaaaa cattcaaaat aaacttaaga aaagaaaaat
    17341 atataatttg atatttacag taataatatt tttatacatt ttctttttag ttatgatgta
    17401 ttcacaagca atgaatatga taccaggcat tgtaagccca ttaactaaac aaggttcttt
    17461 cgtcataatt ataggagtat caattaccgt attattaata tctgtattaa tagatgcata
    17521 ttacatgata aaacgtaaag attatgaagg tttccaaaca ggtacatgtg aatatacaac
    17581 tcctttaacg acatcttctg ttggaaatta cattgataaa ttaaaagctt ctcatgaaat
    17641 aacaaattca ataaaattgg ttgatgatac aaaaaaatct gaaattattc aatcaatatt
    17701 aacagattat gacaatatta attatgaaaa catgagaaga tatcaattaa cagattacaa
    17761 aataaatgaa tccagaaata attttcattt tatgaaatat gcctacataa tgataagtat
    17821 aattggtata ttagctggtt tatatatacg tcaaacaaca ataatgtctg ccgaaaatgc
    17881 tgcgaataca tttggagtaa cgagagacac gttcatagga ggtagtgtat tattgataat
    17941 aagttattta attatgtata tgttacatag aaaacaaaat atgataagaa agaaatacaa
    18001 ttggaacaaa ttgtattgga atattaaagc tgttcaacaa aacagactaa ataattaaat
    18061 tttataataa ataaatggca gtaattttaa actctgaaaa ctttttcatt gattatattt
    18121 tagatatatt attagtattc ttcttaggaa gtatattatt gttttattct aatacaataa
    18181 aaaaagactc tagattattt atgttatatt tatcattatt tactataagt gttaatgttt
    18241 acacaatcat atatttacac aataatatac caaaaaaaat taaaaaatat aatggatata
    18301 atatattgat tttcttacaa atatatagta ttattctaat agctttttta tcaggcttat
    18361 tttattatta taactctaat taaaaaggtg gtgacgagta tccattgatt ctatcaaata
    18421 caccttgaat atttatattt ttatcctttg tttcatttgg atattttgac atattttttt
    18481 cattaaaaac attattttga atattatgta acattgactc tgaaattatt aaatctttgt
    18541 cacattctac tgtttctgtt ttagtagtat tcaaatttgt ttttgtattt tgttgtttat
    18601 tttgttgttt attttgttgt ttattttgtt gtttgttttg ttgtttattt tgttgtttat
    18661 tttgttgttt attttgttgt ttattttgtt gtttgttttg ttgtttattt tgttgtttat
    18721 tttgtgattc tataggttct tcaatatgta tggtgtgcat tatgtttttt aaatcataat
    18781 tacttaatgg tgtaaacatt ttctcaatat acatattttg aatatttata gtgataagta
    18841 ttgttataag taatgctata gttggttcaa ccattgataa caatatgata aagataaata
    18901 tcaacatttt ttgaatatca ttatttatat tcatactgat tgaaggaaca atccgtatag
    18961 tttgtaataa tataattaca gttaaaacta ttttaaaaat attcattatt aatttaatat
    19021 atacaaaatt tttatattat gttaacttct aaaggttaca aaatattaaa aaataatgat
    19081 tgtgataaaa ttattgaaga gttaactgtc aaaccatttg gtgattttat gaataacgaa
    19141 accaacgacg agttttgtgt atgtttgcaa acttcaaaat atttatatgt tccaaagtat
    19201 tttggtttac aaaaatttgg attggcaaat gaatataaat tgaatgaacc tacaaatatt
    19261 aatgtagatt tttgtggaaa tgtaatggat agacaaaaag aaccgataga cgcattttta
    19321 aatgctgcaa atgatccttt aaaaatgggt ggtattcttc agttaccacc tggttttggt
    19381 aaaactgtaa tggcattata cctcatttct aaattgaaag taaaaacatt aattattgta
    19441 cataaagaat ttttaatgaa tcaatggaaa gaacggatag cacaatacat tccaaattgt
    19501 tcagttggta ttattaaaca aaaaaaagtt gaatcaaata atgatattgt cattgcaagt
    19561 ctacaaagtt tatgtatgag atcttatgat gaagatgttt ttaaagattt tggatttttg
    19621 atcattgacg aatgtcatca tgtaggcgca caagtttttt ctaaagcatt atttaaagta
    19681 aattttaaat atactttagg gttatcagca actgttaata gaaaagatgg attgactaaa
    19741 gttttcaaat ggtttttagg agatattgta tataaaattg caaaaaaaga aaacattccg
    19801 tgtattgtaa aacaaatcat tattaaagat actgatgaac gatataaaaa agagtacttg
    19861 ttattcaatg gaaaagtaaa tattgcaaag atgataacta atatttgttc atatgaacca
    19921 agaacattag aaatagtgaa tcaaatcaaa tcaatattag aagatagtgt acaaaatagc
    19981 aggaaaatat tgctacttag tgatagaaaa caacatttga tagatatagg atcatatttt
    20041 gaaaaagaac aatatggatt ttacatgggt gggctgaaag aacttgaatt agaaaaaagt
    20101 aaattaaaac aaattatttt aggtacatac aacatgatat ctgaaggatt tgatttacct
    20161 tcattagata cattaattct agcttcaccg aaaagtgatg ttgaacaatc tataggtcgt
    20221 gtgcaaagaa aacatatcat tacagaaaac gataatatac ctttggtaat tgatataata
    20281 gataattttt ctttgtttga aagacaagca aataaaagaa agacctttta taaaaaaatg
    20341 aaatatgaat tggattaaaa aaattctaca attaataaaa tgatatcaat aatacttaaa
    20401 aactcgttat tatttttttt aattatattg attttacatt ttatgataaa gaatgagttg
    20461 tttgacaatg ttgaaaatat gaaaagaaaa ttagtacaaa agaaaatcat ggaagaagat
    20521 gaagatgtga aaaagacatc acatcatggt catgttcaca agattccaaa agaagtgaaa
    20581 ccagttatag aatctaataa cacaccagta aaagaggatg ataaattgtt agaacaaact
    20641 gatcaaaatc aaaaaagtga cgattgtgaa aactctttga cttgtgctga tttcaaagaa
    20701 gatccaaaca tgaaacaaaa aggatttgaa aaagataata tgaaagaatt atatgatttt
    20761 gtttttgacg atgacaagaa agaagattta ttggaaaaac aatttaatat atctactact
    20821 caagtaactg aaaaaaatga agttgattta catcatgaaa tcaaatcatc aatcataaag
    20881 gaaaatgaaa atgatataat gaaatgtaat tttgaaataa ttggaaacat agaagaagat
    20941 aatgaaaatg atgttgttgg attagattat ttatctcaaa atgcgtttgc gaaaatgatt
    21001 taaaatttga cactttgaaa tataaatata tataaagatg cagacaggaa atatttcatt
    21061 ttgtgaaaag actgcattaa atatcaaatc tgataataca aagaaacaaa tattacagaa
    21121 tattgaggac aaatatggta taaaagtatt aaaaaagcat tttgaaaatt ttgacgaatc
    21181 tagttcaata tcaaaattac agaaaaatcc atatttaatg tgtttaaagt ctaatggaaa
    21241 cccttatttt atgttactta cacgtataaa tgaaattaat acgtgtattt taattgataa
    21301 aaaaattcaa caaggatatt ttttaccacg aatgattgtc atacataaac aattttctga
    21361 taaattattc aacgatacaa ttattgatgg tgaaatgata aaagataaaa atgaaaactg
    21421 ggtatattta ataaacgata tgtttgtata ttgtggaaaa aaattagatg atcttaattt
    21481 cataaaacgt gttaacattt tatatgactt attagaaaat cattacaaaa aaggacacct
    21541 tgatatattt gctatgcaaa ttaaaaaata tttcaaatgt tctgatttac attcggaaat
    21601 gttaccattc agaaacattg taccatattc ttctcgtgga attattttca aaccaatgtt
    21661 ttacaaattc aaagatattc tttataattt tgataattct ttaattgtat ctaccaaaaa
    21721 agtcaaacgt ttagggaaaa caaatgaatt cattatgtca gatactaaaa cattcaatac
    21781 aaatattaat caatctaagt ttaacgtttc agaaaataaa caatttatca taaaaagtac
    21841 aaatactcca gatatatacg ttttacatga tattaaaaca aatgatattg tcggaaatgc
    21901 ttgtgttaac aatcttaata caagtaaatt cttaaataca ttgtttgaaa actcgtcatt
    21961 aaacacttct tttcatgtta actgtaagtt aaatcctaaa ttcaataaat ggattcctat
    22021 ttcaaaatgt taatataatt ctctaatgtt gaatttatca aatcaatatc acattttttt
    22081 gtaatgttac aattaaaata aacatgatta aacacttcat cattatcata ttgaatagat
    22141 tcaaaattta gataaacatt gttcaacaat tttatgattg ttttttttat atttatatta
    22201 tcttcataag ttgttgttga aggaaatgta tgtattggta aactttgtct ttgataataa
    22261 ttaacaacta tatctttagt aagttctgaa ttttgaaact tcatgttata aagattgaca
    22321 gtggactctt tttcatttac attatattct aatgaatcat acaaatattt ttgatattct
    22381 ttttgaaatg gtttgattgt ttgattcgct agttttaatt tatacaacat attagctatc
    22441 tcaatatcgc agaaatgaat atcataaaca gttggttcaa cactttcttt tacaaatact
    22501 acttcaatat aatttgtatc attcaacaaa tttttggagt taatatacat gatatttaga
    22561 gtttaattta gttataatag tatttaatat aaaatattta tatcattttt ttattaaaaa
    22621 ttgaattaaa tatacattaa tatgttcaat atatattcat gaatcattca actaaaagag
    22681 acactgttaa gaaattatta aaggaaaaaa caaacttaag tgacgaaatt gtagatgatt
    22741 tagaaaaagg tatttttaat tggtgtgtac tctattcaga tgaaaaagaa cttcaaaaga
    22801 catggaatga taaaatgttt caatatcttt atgtaaataa aagtaaatta ttgattgaaa
    22861 atatagatcc gaattcttat gtaaaaaata aaagattgca gcaaagaatc ttagataaag
    22921 aatttaagcc tcatgaactt tcattcatgg aaagcacaaa catttttcca gaaatttgga
    22981 ataatatttt agatatgaag atgaaacaag aagaaaattt ccacaacagc aaacaagttg
    23041 ctaaaacaga tgtgttcaaa tgtggaaaat gtaaaaaaag agaatgcagt tactatgaat
    23101 tacaagttag aagtgctgat gaaagttcta caatttttgt tacatgttta aattgtggaa
    23161 acagatggag aattggataa ttaataatgt ggaataatca tatcactaat tctccaatat
    23221 tcttgtgact tattaggtaa agttctaagt aacataaatg gtattttttt ttgacgaagt
    23281 tcttcatttg caatatcttt aatatttttt aattttttca actcttcaac agacaatgtt
    23341 gaagctgcac catatgctaa ttgttccatt ctaacaccaa ctattgaagt tttttcatat
    23401 ttagtcatta tattctttga aagattattc aatggattat agtttgctac aatttcatta
    23461 aaattagatt gatcatctat aatagtatgt tccattttat tataaatata tttaataaag
    23521 ggaagtagtt aaatatatat caattttttt aatttatttt gttttccaaa aatgtttaca
    23581 atgagtacaa taatatacat atactagatt tatatgatct atttttatat acataacatc
    23641 atttttttca tctgtttttt ttgaacaatt ttcgttagga cagttaatat tatctacatg
    23701 tgggatcgta atatcatgtt caatatttct attaatatat ttattgaaat ctactttttt
    23761 atcatacata ttttgaacaa tcaattttga tgaattttca tttgatattt ctttttcaaa
    23821 tgaacagcat ttacaatata atttaacatt aaatttatca tcttcatcat ctttaacata
    23881 catcatatta ttgcagaaat tacaaaactc cattatatat aatatataga ttgaagttcg
    23941 ttactttaat caatttttta ttaatatcat atttaaatat ataaataatg gtggagatta
    24001 atgtttacat tattcattat gaaaaattag atgatagaaa ggaaaatatt gaactgttaa
    24061 aatcatacat aaatccttta gacaatgtaa attttaaaat tattacggat cacgaacccg
    24121 aatccattaa tatgaacaat attaagaatt taatatcaat gaatccactt gaagaatctg
    24181 aaaaccaatt ctataataat tttaatacaa aattgagtat tcactctata tccaatggat
    24241 tgaaacattt caaagctatt caaatgatat ctaaagaaaa agaaacttcc atcaatatcg
    24301 tttttgaaga tgacgttatg tgttctagta aattattttc tcaattaaat tcattgcatt
    24361 caaatataaa tgaagttccg tgggatattg tcttactagg acaaccatca gaagaagttc
    24421 aaaatacaaa taatttatct ttaaaaaaaa tttctccaac aaacaccatc tttccatgta
    24481 ttgattccta tttaataaaa ccttcattcg caaaaactat attgatcaat ttctttccat
    24541 tacgctatcc attgaatata caattaagtt atgtaattga taaaatgaac aatcaaaatt
    24601 gctataagat tttcccaaat attacaggag atggtagcaa aataggaata tataccagtt
    24661 ctattctccc aaataatgtg ttacttttca ataatattta caaaacaata tacacgacat
    24721 tagaaaataa tactaaatta agtgaagaac aaataactga aataaagact ttattagata
    24781 aaaatgaata taaacaatca ccagatttca ttcatataga ggcattattg tacatgaaga
    24841 ttggagattt acataaaagt aaagatctat ttgaaaaagc gtatgataca tttactatca
    24901 aaaactcacc tatgaataac acttctgtat ttctaaaaaa ttatataaat attttcaaaa
    24961 tgattcaata aaaaatataa tttaaaaaat tgaatttaaa aatttgtatt tatgtattaa
    25021 actaaaatca atatgattat tcctgttcgt tgtttcacat gtaacaaagt tatagctgat
    25081 aaatgggaat attacaagaa aaaagttcaa tctaaagaag atgaagcaaa aaacgcaaaa
    25141 gtaacgaaag agtctttaaa gattgaaaac aatcgtgaaa tatacttttc tgaaacatat
    25201 aagggagaaa tattaaatga attaaatatt aaaaaaatat gttgtagaag acattttcta
    25261 ggacatgtag atctaataga tttaatttag atgatgattc taaaatcata ttattaattt
    25321 taatattata aaagtaataa taagtatcat ggcatcagtt gaatatgaaa aagtatatca
    25381 tgaagcaatc aataataatg atgatttgta ttctaatttg atgaaaagag aagaaaaaac
    25441 attagatatg attaatcgtg ttgtaaatca aaaagaaaca gaatcaaaga ataaaactat
    25501 attagagatg gggataaaac aaattgttgt aaatactttt ttaacattga aaaatatagg
    25561 aaatgattta tcaaaaggag atcctataaa tttgaggtcc caaaatagac aagtatattt
    25621 gggttttttt ataacattta ttacgttttg tataatatta ttatataaaa tagaagaatg
    25681 attttgaata ttgatttttc aaaaaaaaat gtttttttta ttgttgtttt tggatgcttg
    25741 atatataatt tattaaaata tcaaaactat attcttataa cattatctat tttagtcttt
    25801 tttgcatatt tatattccca aaatattaaa acacaaacaa aaaagaaaat agaaaaaaaa
    25861 gatattaaaa aacttattga agagtttact gatgtaaaat atgtaaatcc atctcagaat
    25921 tttgtattat tagatgaaaa accaaaagta ttcaaatata tatatatcaa acctatattt
    25981 tttgataaaa ttcatgaatt aagattcata aggaaatata gtgcagaaag tattttacaa
    26041 atagttgtta tattagaaaa atttttgaaa atattttaca atatattatc agaaagatat
    26101 cctattgaag gaaatataga ttatatgaaa gatttacatt atgaaatgaa aaacttaaga
    26161 ttagtaatac ataaacatat tccgtcctat tctaaacgaa ttcatagatt tggcaaaaag
    26221 tctttaagaa atgttgttga tgaaaatttt gaagaaatat taaaacttat gaaagataaa
    26281 attgatattg ttatttcgtt gataaatgaa aaaaagataa atttgtaata acaaaatgtt
    26341 aacatcttct gacgaattat taaaaaacta tttttggaaa tatgtagata tcaatgtcaa
    26401 tattgaagaa agtaattatc taaaatcaat aatttatcaa aattcagaat ggattgactt
    26461 ttttacaaaa tatcaaagat attttaaaaa tacgaatgaa gttattaatt tttctataat
    26521 tgtttcacag ttagaagata cagattacaa aagatttatt aaattttatt tacgaaattg
    26581 taaacgaatt ttgaattcta atgataatat tatagaaaat attcatgatc tccaaagatt
    26641 cattgcagac gatgaaacaa aatttaagtt gttcatagta tgtttatatt attattttta
    26701 atgttcaata aattaaaaaa atggattttt ggaacattat agatgtttat ttcagatcaa
    26761 ataaattatt tttaaccaaa catcatttag aatcatacaa tgattttgtt ttgaataaaa
    26821 ttccctatat tattgatact ctcaatccaa tcactatatt aaaagaagat aaagattaca
    26881 aaattgaagt tataattgac aaaaattata gaattcaaag cccaaaatta gatgaagaaa
    26941 tattattacc gaatactgca cgtatgcaaa atatgaacta ttttgcagat ttactttcaa
    27001 ctattactgt aaattactct acatttgatc attctaaaaa tatatataat ttaaaagctt
    27061 ctaaagaatt caaggacaaa gtttttggta aaattccaat attagtacat tcaaaatttt
    27121 gttatcttaa tggactatct aatgaatcac ttagtgatgt tggcgaatgt ccttatgatc
    27181 atggtggata ttttattgta gatggtaaag aaaaagttat catatctcaa gaacgtattg
    27241 ctacaaatca attgttttta aatgaatcaa aagaaccgga attataccgt ttagaaggta
    27301 tgataagatc aacatctatt gtaaataatc tttttccaaa aactgtctat ttttgggtat
    27361 gtaatgtacc agactcctat gaatttacaa ttactatgaa aattatgaac atcaatttag
    27421 aacaaattcc tttatgtatc atatttagag cattaggtat tgagtcagat agagatattc
    27481 tcaattacat atcatttgaa gaggatgata tggacaattt aatgagaaga acacttgtac
    27541 aagaagaaga tgacaaatat atatattccc aatctgatgc tttacaatat ttagctaatt
    27601 ttgtaaaatt taaaaaagac gaagattatg ttaaatacat ttttattaat gatttgtttc
    27661 caaatgttgg agatagtttt cacgataaag ctatgtattt aggttattta attaaacaat
    27721 tggtcttaac tactattggt gttcaaaaga aaaatgaacg tgacaattat atgtttaaac
    27781 gagtagatac aacaggtata ttattaggaa atatttttag agatttttat aataagtata
    27841 gaaacaatat tttgaatgaa attgatagag aatacaatac gggtggagga ttaaaagata
    27901 attataatct tgtaaatgaa ggtaattttt caagaatatt caatggtaat attatagcag
    27961 aaggattata taaatctatg aaaggtaatt ggggattgac aggtgatcct tcagaacaag
    28021 gtattgttca agatgtaagt cgtttatctt atattggtta tgtatcacat atgagacgtg
    28081 taaacacacc tattgataga tccataaaat tggttgcacc tcatcgttta gatagtgcac
    28141 aatggggtat gatgtgtcct atagaatctc ctgatggtgg taatattgga ttattaaaac
    28201 atatgacagc tgcttgtgaa ataagtttgg aatcatctag aagtgagata atagaatgtt
    28261 tatcaaaatt agatttaatt caattaaaag atataacacc atatacttcc aaagataaat
    28321 gtaaagttat attgaataat aactggatag gaatacataa tgatgctaaa gatttatatg
    28381 acaatttaat taaatataga cgatctgggg tattgaatgc atctatttct atatcttgga
    28441 aaatttttga aaatgaaatt gttatctttt ctgattctgg tagatgtatt agacccgtaa
    28501 ttgtagttaa agacaaggat aatttagatg ttaagaaaaa ttggaatgat tatgtaaatg
    28561 gatacacata tgagtataca tatgatccta aaaaagaaaa taaaaatact ggaattgaat
    28621 atatagattg ttacgaatct aattcattgt atattgcaat gaatgaaaaa gatattacta
    28681 aatatcattc acatttagaa attcatcctt gtttatgtgt cagtatgtat acaaatacta
    28741 taccattcgc taatcataat caagctccaa gaaatgtttt ctctggtcaa caaggtaaac
    28801 aagcattagg tatatattca actagtttta atcatagaat agataccgcg tcttatttat
    28861 tacattatcc tcaaagaggt ttagttacta ccaaaatggc aaaatatgca tacaaaaata
    28921 atatgcccaa tggtgaaaat ttaattgtcg ctattgctac atatactgga tataatcaag
    28981 aagattcaat tattgtaaat aaaagtagta tacaaagagg catgtttaat gtttcatcat
    29041 ttaaatccat tgttgaagca gaagatgaaa atatatttac aaatgagaaa gttgtatttg
    29101 ataatgcact tgaaatgcaa aaacaaggta aaaatatcaa ttttaaacga gctaagtggg
    29161 ataaaataga tgaaaatgga ttccctaaat taaactctta tattgaagaa gatgatgttt
    29221 atgttggtaa aataaatgtg aaagcattag acactcttca aaaagataat aatattttta
    29281 gtgaaaatac tacattatat aattacaaag attcatcaaa agtagctgat aaaacagtta
    29341 gtggtacaat tgataaaata gtaacttaca agaaaaataa tgtagtcaat atgaaagcta
    29401 gaatacgaaa attcaaaatt cctgaattag gagataaaat ggctagtagt catggtcaaa
    29461 aaggtgtatg tggcatgatt ttaccacaag aagatatgcc ttgttctaaa gatggtttag
    29521 tacctgatat tatcattaat ccacatgcta tacctacaag aatgaccgtt gcacatttag
    29581 ttgaatgtgt tttatcaaaa ttatgttgta aatctggaag atatattgac ggaacaatat
    29641 ttgaaaatca ttcgtttgaa gattattaca atgaattaga agaatatggt tgtcataaat
    29701 acggtgacga aatattatat aacggattca ctggtgaaca aattaaaaca gaaattttca
    29761 ttggtcctac attttattat agattgaaac atatggtcaa agataaaata aattatcgtg
    29821 aagctaatgg accatctgaa cttatgacaa agcaacctac acaaggtcgc gcaaatggtg
    29881 gtggtcttcg tatcggagag atggaaacaa atgcaatatt aggacacggt gctatgcaat
    29941 ttgttaaaga atcattaatg gaacgttctg ataaatattc tatgtatgtt gatggacaaa
    30001 ctggtgaaaa tattgtttat aatgaagaaa aacaattgta tgattctata catgctcaaa
    30061 aaatagaatt accatattgt atgaaattac ttcaacaaga aatacaatct ttaggtgtag
    30121 attgtaaaat gctaacaaaa aatatataat atttatatta aaaatgaata attttcttat
    30181 gtttgctttt atatttgctg ttataatatt aagtgtatta ggttacgtat attatcatta
    30241 tttcattaaa aacaaaaaaa gtgaaaacaa aaacatcttt aataatatgc accacaaaaa
    30301 tgattttgaa tctgtaatta catatcactc attagactct ggtgccgaat gaggacaata
    30361 actatcaaat tcatgattta ttgaataata aactttccta atttgctttg atattataaa
    30421 attcgcacaa tgttgacaag gctttgaata tttcaacgga tattccatag aattttgtcc
    30481 aatcctcact atatacaatt cacaatcttt aaacaaatgt tgcaaatgtt ttatttttga
    30541 tatcgcattt atttctgcat gaacactatc cttatatttc attggcatga tattatatgc
    30601 acttgatata atcttatttt tatatacaat gatacaacca tgtttttgta tcattgatga
    30661 cttttttgct acatccgctg ccatttcaaa atattttgaa ttttttaatt ttcttgctac
    30721 catataatca catccattgt aatttatctt tgaattacaa ggttgattca tatcaatgtt
    30781 ttcaatataa ttgttattgt agagaacaaa atagcacgta atatgcctgg taataatggt
    30841 gtggaattca caaatgaaaa tttgtcaatt tttaaaacgg ataacacatt aatgttttca
    30901 aataacaaat acaatatgat tatcaaaaca aatattatat tatccttaag aaaaatatta
    30961 tatagtgttt taaataattt tgtaggtatg attgacgatg aagaattttg attcaaactt
    31021 tgttgtaata actgttgttg taacatttgt tgttgtaata attgttgttg taacatttgt
    31081 tgttgtaata catcagtagt tgtattttgt tccataggtt gtgatatatt ggacatagtc
    31141 attggttgct gaactgttgg ttgttgcata gacttcattt gtgtttcttg ttcaatttct
    31201 tttaatactt cttgcattac tatttcatct tcaggtggag atggtggttt attcatttgt
    31261 tgattttcaa tgtttggaac tggatttatt tgtacttgtt tttttggtaa atccctgata
    31321 tatgttgatt ttgttgccat ttttaattgt ttgtatattt tttcatttat tattaagacg
    31381 cttcgcaatt aaaaggtcct tcaatttatg aacacatggt aggtactga
//
