# Supplementary material for: Lateral gene transfer of anion-conducting channelrhodopsins between green algae and giant viruses
Source: bioRxiv preprint, doi:10.1101/2020.04.15.042127, version 2 (2020-04-23)
Supplement: Suppl. File 2 [file 042127_file04.gz › Suppl. File 2 - PoV-01B.gbk]

LOCUS       Contig134              18686 bp    DNA     linear   05-APR-2020 
DEFINITION  .
ACCESSION   unknown
KEYWORDS    .
SOURCE      Pyramimonas orientalis virus PoV-01B
  ORGANISM  Pyramimonas orientalis virus PoV-01B
            Viruses; Mimiviridae; unclassified Mimiviridae.
FEATURES             Location/Qualifiers
     gene            40..339
                     /locus_tag="PoV_0010"
                     /protein_id="PoV_0010"
     CDS             40..339
                     /inference="COORDINATES:profile:GeneMark.hmm"
                     /locus_tag="PoV_0010"
                     /product="hypothetical protein"
                     /protein_id="PoV_0010"
                     /score="11.389719"
                     /translation="MCCIGNDDEYTKLMEKEQIVLDTVNRVVNQKELEQSQKNMLDAP
                     VNVVVYRVFVVMKNVFKELYNMKPLDQVFKEDRRLYIGLFIVFCSVCFIILYKTG"
     gene            336..521
                     /locus_tag="PoV_0020"
                     /protein_id="PoV_0020"
     CDS             336..521
                     /inference="COORDINATES:profile:GeneMark.hmm"
                     /locus_tag="PoV_0020"
                     /product="hypothetical protein"
                     /protein_id="PoV_0020"
                     /score="5.008020"
                     /translation="MRKYIDEKVVVAVFMLGLLYNLFVFQNYLFIFVIVLILATLFYT
                     NPKVLNKRANEKKQVNR"
     gene            703..954
                     /locus_tag="PoV_0030"
                     /protein_id="PoV_0030"
     CDS             703..954
                     /inference="COORDINATES:profile:GeneMark.hmm"
                     /locus_tag="PoV_0030"
                     /product="hypothetical protein"
                     /protein_id="PoV_0030"
                     /score="10.919539"
                     /translation="MFYNGITDRYDKKQIFESMKLLHEDMKRYSEELKLNVPIVSKNI
                     RRFGKKNLHHVIEENMKAIIHFMTNKIVIMKALVEEKIK"
     gene            970..1086
                     /locus_tag="PoV_0040"
                     /protein_id="PoV_0040"
     CDS             970..1086
                     /inference="COORDINATES:profile:GeneMark.hmm"
                     /locus_tag="PoV_0040"
                     /product="hypothetical protein"
                     /protein_id="PoV_0040"
                     /score="4.175082"
                     /translation="MLASSEEFVNGFLWKYVDMSITKKEWSLLKKTQINNPE"
     gene            1135..1347
                     /locus_tag="PoV_0050"
                     /protein_id="PoV_0050"
     CDS             1135..1347
                     /codon_start=1
                     /inference="ab initio prediction:Prodigal:002006"
                     /locus_tag="PoV_0050"
                     /product="hypothetical protein"
                     /protein_id="PoV_0050"
                     /translation="MFNYMFVLSNIDNTYFHGFMIFFITNIQRQLINTPPIPFQKIRT
                     IDELTAFIDDDEEKFKMLLISLYYYF"
     gene            1369..4347
                     /locus_tag="PoV_0060"
                     /protein_id="PoV_0060"
     CDS             1369..4347
                     /inference="COORDINATES:profile:GeneMark.hmm"
                     /locus_tag="PoV_0060"
                     /product="DNA-directed RNA polymerase subunit 2"
                     /protein_id="PoV_0060"
                     /score="64.637129"
                     /translation="MDIWKVIDTYFKSNEYYFTRHHIDSYNDFVINKIPYIIKTLNPF
                     VIVKEDSKFRVEVHISDKVNVCNPTYDSDKLLYPNAARLQNKNYFCDIRTDIEVTYFE
                     EEQVVNKELFTNRKIGSIPILLHSKLCYLKGLDVDTLQSLGECQYDQGGYFIVDGKEK
                     VIISQERIATNQLFISDPSDPALFKLEGMIRSTSLSNALFPKSVHFWVEKDTLRDPFG
                     PKMSVTEKMENSFFVTMKIMNINLERIPIFTIFRALGVESDKDILDYIALNDEELKQH
                     LRSSIVNASKVLSGDRPVYTQKDALQYLSNFVKHSDVHFAQYVIINDLFPNVGDDFRQ
                     KAMYLGYLVNKLIRTTIGTLKQNKRDNYMFKRVDTTGILLGNIFRDFYNKYRNNIRSM
                     IDREYTLGGTNNRLKLVNEGNFNRVFPSAIIGDGMYKSMKGNWGLTGDPSQQGIVQDV
                     SRLSYIGYVSHVRRVNTPIDRSIKLVEPHRLDSPQWGMMCPIESPDGANIGLLKHMAV
                     TCEITLESDRDQVVQCLTDLHLIPLEDVNPYTIRDYCKIHLNNNWLGVHPNPKELMDQ
                     LKEFRRTGVLNAFVSISWNVIDNEIMLYSDSGRCCRPLIIADGFQNLNYEAKTWKDLV
                     NGYTYEYTYDKGVKNKPAVIEYVDCFETNTLYIAMTKNDIKENRHTHVEIHPCLCMSM
                     YTNTIPFANHNQAPRNVFSGQQGKQAVGIYATNFNHRIDTASYILHYPQRSLLSTKMA
                     KYTFKNKMPNGENLIVAIATYTGYNQEDSIILNKSSIERGMFNVSYFKSVVDSEDENI
                     QSNTKVVFDNPTRLKKEGKNIDFKYANWDVIDDNGLPIKNKYISEQDCYLGKVNMEMK
                     RMEDSDKAVFNDQVIQHVYTDKSKIADKTVSGTIDKVLQYDHNGMQQVKIRLRKFRIP
                     ELGDKMASSHGQKGVCGMILPQEDMPYNKDGLVPDIIVNPHAFPSRMTIAHLIESVLA
                     KLCCLKGVLHRRYSLRESLH"
     gene            4361..4837
                     /locus_tag="PoV_0070"
                     /protein_id="PoV_0070"
     CDS             4361..4837
                     /inference="COORDINATES:profile:GeneMark.hmm"
                     /locus_tag="PoV_0070"
                     /product="DNA-directed RNA polymerase subunit 2"
                     /protein_id="PoV_0070"
                     /score="26.818111"
                     /translation="MMKKHQYQQYGDELLYNGFTGEQIQTEIFIGPTYYYRLKHMVKD
                     KINYRGIGGPVEMMTKQPTQGRSNGGGLRIGEMETNAILAHGITGFVKETMMERSDGY
                     HKFIDGETGEDIIYNEKEQFYDSLNAKKIEIPYSMKLLKQEVEGLGINMKLSTKNV"
     gene            4847..5047
                     /locus_tag="PoV_0080"
                     /protein_id="PoV_0080"
     CDS             4847..5047
                     /codon_start=1
                     /inference="ab initio prediction:Prodigal:002006"
                     /locus_tag="PoV_0080"
                     /product="hypothetical protein"
                     /protein_id="PoV_0080"
                     /translation="MSHYFSFGLLITLLVAIVFCGYKISSVYGSRKRTENESELQNRK
                     FKEMHRNVDFEKAVSFRALDSA"
     gene            complement(4980..5465)
                     /locus_tag="PoV_0090"
                     /protein_id="PoV_0090"
     CDS             complement(4980..5465)
                     /inference="COORDINATES:profile:GeneMark.hmm"
                     /locus_tag="PoV_0090"
                     /product="hypothetical protein"
                     /protein_id="PoV_0090"
                     /score="12.598103"
                     /translation="MKMLNNSYCNVDDDISKLKNETFLKIAAEVAKKSTMTQKHGCII
                     VHKKQVIATGYNTMPSMFQNSLHAEINAINKLKNKQYVLKDCDLYIVRIGPDSLCNAL
                     KYSKPCPNCTRQILNNKIKKVYYSTNYEYDTFIKQNNIKQNLEREKIQLFQNRHFCAF
                     P"
     gene            complement(5484..6014)
                     /locus_tag="PoV_0100"
                     /protein_id="PoV_0100"
     CDS             complement(5484..6014)
                     /inference="COORDINATES:profile:GeneMark.hmm"
                     /locus_tag="PoV_0100"
                     /product="hypothetical protein"
                     /protein_id="PoV_0100"
                     /score="17.974440"
                     /translation="MSKSTLIKDIKKPSINTPVLSSQVTTHVEPSQTQQTDEDVTVQE
                     VLSEIEKETRSDTTQHNNQYMHTDALSNQLLQQQLLQQQLLQQQIQQQQTQNTNQQYD
                     TFFNNLVSNAKHIVTRDNNLLVLAIVLFLSFQYVDVLKVLKVDNLSVFERYPILVNVV
                     ISAIFGLTLVVIKPLM"
     gene            complement(6049..6276)
                     /locus_tag="PoV_0110"
                     /protein_id="PoV_0110"
     CDS             complement(6049..6276)
                     /inference="COORDINATES:profile:GeneMark.hmm"
                     /locus_tag="PoV_0110"
                     /product="hypothetical protein"
                     /protein_id="PoV_0110"
                     /score="6.430291"
                     /translation="MLYDSEIGMKFISILLGFGLASLFRQVCKDDKCRVVKGPNMKDM
                     ERQLYKIDEKCYKYKPVATICEDVDKKSPRQ"
     gene            complement(6286..6528)
                     /locus_tag="PoV_0120"
                     /protein_id="PoV_0120"
     CDS             complement(6286..6528)
                     /inference="COORDINATES:profile:GeneMark.hmm"
                     /locus_tag="PoV_0120"
                     /product="hypothetical protein"
                     /protein_id="PoV_0120"
                     /score="4.460062"
                     /translation="MFEKLNLFYFVMSFCVGILVVYASQPKTQIVYKFPSPTNLNTKY
                     KDNSDNCYKYEYEEVKCSKNAIPQPIIEDFKKNTLG"
     gene            complement(6572..10930)
                     /locus_tag="PoV_0130"
                     /protein_id="PoV_0130"
     CDS             complement(6572..10930)
                     /inference="COORDINATES:profile:GeneMark.hmm"
                     /locus_tag="PoV_0130"
                     /product="hypothetical protein"
                     /protein_id="PoV_0130"
                     /score="60.721391"
                     /translation="MLETHNIRISYLKHLLREPSELEILNVQSSFNTIEELEKLILDS
                     QEYKTTHDLFSYDYQFDNDNNIYTISNFTAEYNKGFSLTNGVVGMETNTHYNKSTNVY
                     VKDANNTYDAFAFNDVSFTFSNNEVLTSLNHTQTLHMNDCKFIDILTLDNRLNVTVEK
                     YPLHTYQSCFLQKITLSSTNEENVTMYHNFEEALEFNTYTIPLNNIFENFSQLKGEEV
                     TLTNVYSFQEHNVEYQGYTVGDKVIKNKFTLKVMANIPYVLYIISCSTINSHGVNINE
                     YLQNIRLHTYGEVIGNHTIAWNKKWNTKLNITNKETLSHNDVLVPRMNFLIKNALFNI
                     YSNVHSTDYMFHVPILILLKPTLAKVALNHLIKTNDSNLSTFSGSGVFKSSLLSIHVW
                     NYFRTSKDKHWLQNTGFPAMQKIADFIADFLTDNSVKFTTALNKDSQNNNVLTNYMAS
                     MALQYTNQAIYELNYLYIDKYKLLADSLIIQYITQDVQVPVSDTNLSIRLGEKDDLFH
                     YDFYDSQNNNLGYQFGGDSGHKLSLLSNTVYDFTVDESLVNHPIKFVSSNNIDILISS
                     NISINSDKLKGYAFFSECNFHSTFKEHFNHTYGTNAFISHSLDNVVLPYDNYNFEMME
                     YAEPLLMFNSYYNNKLSKLPNFMDTIKDNISYYSNYSSNNNHNTILEAGLHGLVSQYE
                     SRYVNKRSHINLFYNKLLPTIDTNEPWSDGVFSLMTLFVIVTCLFELTPQGETTKDRI
                     MTKSYGMKYTTRNVLPDPFKQMTITNTGTNDRLCTINNSVYVDAPFNASIEGIRYSIL
                     LDDSAHTMTINPDFGMIFPTGLPSDTEYKLLMDTFVPTTSNEVDGIVEQTYRTLEDVR
                     TNPMASSSNIVISYTPLINTIESTEPVLIDEFHNKIVYLYVNSGGAEKLTHTEYKLLT
                     DTTTQSTNPTVSATLSFESSDVLHMDMVFNSQDQTYYDIFSNLAINISYDNFVIDPNI
                     TYTFAGTHSMSNHIDESRVSIQITTATPIASTNYDVGRLTFLLNENNMKNISQTMVPI
                     SGTVLSSKEKNIVITNGHIFPPLVHTIDNMPVDFVFPPTMMSDAYIPSDQSYFPITDV
                     TISSGFALDSQGEINTFLQQSDKHIYDIVGNTGNIIFTTRNNTNNTQKEYYGIGNNSN
                     NVLMLTNVGLNEAITPTRCQLLEDYMTSKAAQVKEMVKTNSFVMILDSQNNVHGVGYN
                     ESYNIGNGTNVNTNTLSESTLINNLSGTITHIVVNDKATLIVTDSTMVYGLGESLMFN
                     YLVEIVDPPMDTPLVLETPTVITSINTFLQSNNYTIVRVDSGLQHFKFLLMNNNGDTE
                     WWGVGNNQYNSMGVGAYIDYDFNIKYMTRLHQIERFIHAKEYDASYTGPKASSPTNYH
                     LMRSKGSSTSFTSIVDVATKDVYVIGTMDAGGTIYDDWTKPFASASLESLNHQYYTQT
                     EDGVVIGGSDLPITYL"
     gene            complement(10957..11655)
                     /locus_tag="PoV_0140"
                     /protein_id="PoV_0140"
     CDS             complement(10957..11655)
                     /inference="COORDINATES:profile:GeneMark.hmm"
                     /locus_tag="PoV_0140"
                     /product="hypothetical protein"
                     /protein_id="PoV_0140"
                     /score="34.778692"
                     /translation="MSEYEIEFEKIQTSKQNIPDNKIAAFLDDENFYRANDITLPKRH
                     YYEVAQEKKLLKNYLRQLQNEFISMKHLYVMSRSNVFEDQLKQLFIDIQTTREKLETY
                     DATDALFIINKSFKHDVPKPVEEDKPMEEVKPMEEDKPEEEDKPVEEDKPVEEDKPVE
                     EVTKLTPKDKLKIKKYLFNSYKQCVSQKKKEPTFMSKADIIAYVREYDKSLLAKLPKI
                     NTLKKEAICKAIYP"
     gene            complement(11660..11887)
                     /locus_tag="PoV_0150"
                     /protein_id="PoV_0150"
     CDS             complement(11660..11887)
                     /inference="COORDINATES:profile:GeneMark.hmm"
                     /locus_tag="PoV_0150"
                     /product="hypothetical protein"
                     /protein_id="PoV_0150"
                     /score="4.643906"
                     /translation="MFAVNKRLILSIMFFILTMLLITTLRPPILFNQNDGTIKEFGIG
                     ETKTIYSLGVFVVTICILVFYLFSMIDLMYN"
     gene            11928..12959
                     /locus_tag="PoV_0160"
                     /protein_id="PoV_0160"
     CDS             11928..12959
                     /inference="COORDINATES:profile:GeneMark.hmm"
                     /locus_tag="PoV_0160"
                     /product="hypothetical protein"
                     /protein_id="PoV_0160"
                     /score="23.395265"
                     /translation="MRFVAVLLVIGVIFLIATLILTMKQKLQMTETFNDVQRQLEFFV
                     LQHDKRNNITYTINNINNCTRVGYLDESHKDIFENIYKMTNNDDSSMRFNYIKLINPR
                     IEDVDILLYVNDAIYLKDYKIINYFTNDLYMRQKYFRYSKFVVYNDTGTSTMVLLLNG
                     GSQNVFDSTNNVFLEQKESVSSEYNFVIEHNINGNYHEADLTTNIIILYQNKLANLEV
                     RVGDTILMKNQSHTFINGVYVVTKVNNFIHMKRENIKLLPANEVCIDENLTELPEYTN
                     KYSCEHANDAFGNKKITNATWDARCQRNIQCPFYNDNGQYLGNCEPGGMCMMPHNVKQ
                     ISFTKYKTY"
     gene            12966..13478
                     /locus_tag="PoV_0170"
                     /protein_id="PoV_0170"
     CDS             12966..13478
                     /inference="COORDINATES:profile:GeneMark.hmm"
                     /locus_tag="PoV_0170"
                     /product="hypothetical protein"
                     /protein_id="PoV_0170"
                     /score="13.549218"
                     /translation="MYRVSFWILVVVSMLIGWYACFKIKEQFSQCMQPLTHILSVDVE
                     IIINEDNYVFEYAISKFRKLLKDNKIKKNDFIKTLNNLDEIKKSKTKYEIIHTVGDEI
                     IIYRGGKYYGFHIIFEGNNVVVKGIVNDYDLISRYLKESSKTLEEIKLLYSSDPRLAN
                     YSGMSASSET"
     gene            complement(13445..17608)
                     /locus_tag="PoV_0180"
                     /protein_id="PoV_0180"
     CDS             complement(13445..17608)
                     /inference="COORDINATES:profile:GeneMark.hmm"
                     /locus_tag="PoV_0180"
                     /product="hypothetical protein"
                     /protein_id="PoV_0180"
                     /score="112.170416"
                     /translation="MSLATDKTIKHLKNHLNISTLFYKNTLNFNNIEFCFLYLTSSSF
                     RKKDMENQEKSIRKLRNSLGTQIQNLLDTTTTSKNKTLLYNYNPAVHELFLNEKHSLY
                     EEFIFVIEKIVKSYKFVIVENESFYINDSTLKSKDKVIIIYKNSNSFYPVFSTKDKYV
                     FDIDDDTLQLIQAFITKKESVKETYNDEQIQEYVDEQPIEEVVSSNVEAQLETFIVNE
                     DDIIFDDFDDNLTIKYNNKSYLQKFSEDEKVIYIQNLFSSSTSKYDKVSGKTFVSMMN
                     KQTNVPNTLLQMDVKKVANVDKIFEDYMEYIDLFIEFKETFPDKPFYSSIYHQYNTSS
                     NPNATTEEDIVRNSFTSSFDNLNNDDIDAEDCMNTLSRPKLEAIMKAHGIEIKGSKEK
                     LCESLVSYNFLETEIVKRITDNLSIPKLLEVVKTSDIEAEDSEIKTHKRIIELLLKNR
                     IVSFLYPFFTKDELVSIALKHNVYVHDDYEELMNSLIYANVLMLYKGEHQNDFCEIDD
                     HVTAIMVSSNNVTKNHNSHLEMFRALPNDNIHINGFYFNGDKSTKKFETFDVEKYLSL
                     LHNISKFLPLKCTLQYFNGTTHTGTITESIQNNSILKIKTSTNEITYYNLQNIHDNKF
                     FLYTELNDSFEYSKSYLNMNIFFYINNLPFDDIIKFVSLTMDEYLHIFQTKLDSLDNI
                     NETLKKFGTTFSDLNHADYESLLPYISNEKTTGDDENVKNATASETTKKSVHKFLSFD
                     ENNVSDLKKMFLLHSNNYFQIIHDTYASDYATHTVETLGTETSFQTNNDPITEIEHKD
                     SFENFEDLKSYKQNVNEVTDHNVNIELTLKQKETNTYITNVKTHLATYQTLLDDFNAF
                     YYSKHEKEFIQEQSYSKPSKNLDGFHSQEQSLINSDPNNQYTSIDSEATQGDTISEQN
                     ELIHYLSTIVGVPLTNSEMTYITRQTSSIFNPILTKMMKGKKPNAFKKKNDISLWNHY
                     TNIVVYSAFLTLMAQHKYKMNEIFKKCKELFSLHGFPLDDDKEKTFTKYMACVVFSLF
                     GSSNAYFQTEQFLDTQIIAIIRLIFQYNPSIKSIFDNMKILKNDKVPPKESAVNNIKP
                     FYNTESITKQIKNGMSTELTKDYKLHTINNADTNTLLIADPPLQIVCPYEAPVHVDIF
                     GELFESSNTKPIILSKNSYVSVDATMDVVDDVSVYISDFADLLSFDFKEFNDIFIIQK
                     DPRVAHFYYIIKFNHFYINLLQKYDTLFMPYYNIITSNKIPFSTNIVQIVLDIFKSVE
                     STLQQMFRTDNIFTFKNTEMDPEKRELFSLFLKQFKSYISELVVSYNNTKIDVVALKS
                     RAEILREEEKQTKLSKYENLEDDQMFIFMELEKLVGISIDTENTNDSRDDAENEELFQ
                     VSEDADIPE"
     gene            complement(17614..18459)
                     /locus_tag="PoV_0190"
                     /protein_id="PoV_0190"
     CDS             complement(17614..18459)
                     /inference="COORDINATES:profile:GeneMark.hmm"
                     /locus_tag="PoV_0190"
                     /product="hypothetical protein"
                     /protein_id="PoV_0190"
                     /score="14.580392"
                     /translation="MGTYKFILEKNNNTGSLLNVYSSDFQVVNTKTDKVEAELSKRWF
                     PADPITKQHILLAKLNTKANSGLRIEAYASVGSPTKSTSYGMVSNISIAFTVNEQHAK
                     KELDKFLENNKEKSSVANLTHQFESIEKERHYYRNKYREPNRFNIHLVSECSIPCKYI
                     YQKAISLLKEKVLKFQNSNYEIVNHNMLFSIIINNENHTLGNLYQSLVFNHYIRENND
                     NEYNVNYIGYNVPHPLEKVLLIKIKGDKLLILDDVRDFINKSCDYIYGILNNIDNHWN
                     TLSNI"
     gene            complement(18486..>18686)
                     /locus_tag="PoV_0200"
                     /protein_id="PoV_0200"
     CDS             complement(18486..>18686)
                     /inference="COORDINATES:profile:GeneMark.hmm"
                     /locus_tag="PoV_0200"
                     /product="hypothetical protein"
                     /protein_id="PoV_0200"
                     /score="3.861400"
                     /translation="ISFSVKDVDLSIVNSLRRVVLSEIENVGFFFDPTDFSEDKDIII
                     HQNDTPLHNEFLQHRIALVPSM"
ORIGIN      
        1 tgttgaatat cgaggaaatt tacaactcca caacgagtga tgtgttgtat aggcaatgat
       61 gacgaataca caaagctaat ggaaaaggaa caaatagtat tagacactgt aaatcgtgta
      121 gtcaatcaaa aggagttgga gcaatcgcaa aagaatatgt tggatgctcc tgtgaatgtg
      181 gttgtttacc gtgtgtttgt tgttatgaaa aacgtcttta aggaattgta caatatgaag
      241 ccgttggatc aggtgtttaa agaagaccgt cgattgtata tagggctttt tattgttttt
      301 tgtagtgttt gttttattat tttatataaa actggatgag gaaatatatt gacgagaagg
      361 ttgtggttgc agtctttatg ttgggtttat tatacaatct tttcgtcttc caaaactact
      421 tatttatttt tgtaattgtt ctcattctag ctactttgtt ttacactaac cctaaagtgt
      481 taaacaaacg agcgaacgaa aaaaaacaag taaatagata attgagacat tcgacctaag
      541 ggaggtgttg accaatatgt atgatattca caagatacca aagcagttca cgtatatatc
      601 tgtgaaaacc gaattttgaa ctttatagat ttgcaatttg tttataagtt taataaggag
      661 gtttacacta agatttttat catactcgag aaattcttaa aaatgttcta caacggaata
      721 acggataggt acgacaaaaa acaaatattt gaatcaatga aattgttaca cgaggacatg
      781 aaaaggtatt ctgaagaatt gaaattgaat gttccaatag tgtctaaaaa cattcgtcga
      841 tttggaaaga aaaatttgca ccatgttatc gaggagaaca tgaaggctat tattcacttt
      901 atgacgaata aaatagtaat aatgaaagcg ttggttgaag agaaaattaa ataaaattta
      961 tctacaaata tgttggcctc ttccgaagaa tttgttaatg gtttcttgtg gaagtatgta
     1021 gacatgtcca ttacaaaaaa agaatggtca ttgttaaaaa aaacccagat taacaacccc
     1081 gagtagacac ctttgttctc caattttaag cacattttca atgatgaaca aagtatgttc
     1141 aattatatgt ttgttctatc taacattgat aatacatatt ttcatggttt tatgattttc
     1201 ttcattacaa acatccaaag gcaactaatt aacacaccac ccataccatt ccaaaaaata
     1261 agaacaatag acgaattgac agcttttata gatgacgacg aagaaaagtt caagatgctg
     1321 ttgataagtt tatattatta tttttaatgt ttcatttaaa ttaaattaat ggatatatgg
     1381 aaagtaattg acacatactt taaatccaac gagtattatt ttaccagaca tcacatagac
     1441 tcctacaacg attttgtgat aaacaagatc ccatacatca tcaaaacatt gaaccccttt
     1501 gtgatagtta aggaagattc caagtttcgt gttgaagtac acattagcga caaagttaat
     1561 gtttgtaatc caacatacga ctctgacaag ttgttatacc ccaacgcagc ccgcttgcaa
     1621 aacaaaaact atttctgtga tataagaaca gatattgaag tgacttactt tgaggaagaa
     1681 caagttgtga ataaggaatt gttcacaaat agaaagattg gaagcattcc gatattgctc
     1741 cattcgaaat tgtgctacct taagggtttg gatgtggaca cacttcaatc cctaggtgag
     1801 tgtcaatatg accaaggtgg gtatttcatt gtagacggta aggagaaggt gatcatatca
     1861 caagagcgta tagctacaaa ccaattgttc attagtgatc caagtgaccc ggctttgttt
     1921 aagctggagg gtatgattag gtcgacctca ttatcaaatg cgttgttccc caagagcgtg
     1981 catttttggg tggagaagga caccttgagg gatccatttg gtcccaagat gagtgtcacc
     2041 gaaaaaatgg aaaactcttt cttcgtgacg atgaagataa tgaacataaa cttagaacgt
     2101 atacccatat ttacaatctt tagagcgtta ggtgtcgagt cagacaaaga catcctcgat
     2161 tacatagctc ttaacgacga agagcttaaa caacaccttc gtagctcaat tgtcaatgca
     2221 tcaaaagttt tgtcaggaga ccgaccggtg tacacacaaa aagacgcatt gcaatatctt
     2281 agcaattttg tgaaacactc agatgttcac tttgcacaat acgtcatcat taatgatctt
     2341 ttccccaacg tgggcgacga cttcagacaa aaagctatgt atctaggcta cctggtcaac
     2401 aagctcattc gtaccaccat cgggacccta aagcaaaaca aacgcgataa ctacatgttt
     2461 aaacgtgtgg acacaaccgg tatcttgcta ggaaacatat tccgtgattt ttacaataag
     2521 tataggaaca acataaggag tatgatagac agagagtata cattgggtgg tacgaacaac
     2581 cgattgaagc tagttaacga aggtaatttc aatagagtgt ttccttcagc catcataggt
     2641 gacggtatgt acaagtctat gaagggtaat tgggggctca caggagaccc ttcacaacaa
     2701 ggaatcgttc aggacgtcag ccgcttatcg tacattggtt acgtatcaca cgttcgaagg
     2761 gttaacactc ctattgaccg ctccattaag ttggttgagc cccatagatt ggatagcccc
     2821 caatggggca tgatgtgtcc cattgagtct cctgatggag caaatattgg tttattgaaa
     2881 cacatggccg tgacttgtga gataaccttg gaatctgatc gtgaccaagt tgtacaatgt
     2941 ctaacggact tacaccttat tccattggag gatgttaacc cgtataccat tagagactat
     3001 tgtaagatac atctcaacaa caattggttg ggtgtgcacc ccaacccaaa ggagttgatg
     3061 gaccaactta aggagtttcg gcgaacgggg gtgttgaacg catttgtatc tatttcatgg
     3121 aacgttatag acaatgaaat aatgttgtat tcagactcgg gcaggtgctg tcgtcctctc
     3181 atcatcgcag acggtttcca aaacttaaac tacgaggcga agacttggaa ggacctggtg
     3241 aacgggtaca catacgaata tacatatgat aagggtgtga agaacaagcc cgctgttata
     3301 gagtatgttg attgctttga aacaaacacc ttatacatag caatgactaa gaacgacatt
     3361 aaagaaaatc gccatacgca tgttgagata cacccctgtt tgtgtatgag tatgtacact
     3421 aataccattc cgttcgctaa tcacaatcaa gctccgagaa acgtattctc gggacaacaa
     3481 ggaaagcaag cggtagggat atatgccaca aatttcaatc atagaataga taccgcttcg
     3541 tacatattgc attacccgca acgatcactg ttgagcacaa agatggccaa gtacaccttc
     3601 aagaacaaga tgcccaatgg tgaaaattta atagttgcta ttgccaccta cacagggtac
     3661 aatcaagagg actctatcat tctaaacaag agctccattg aaaggggtat gttcaatgtg
     3721 tcgtacttca agtcagtggt ggatagcgaa gacgagaaca ttcaaagtaa cacaaaggtt
     3781 gtgttcgaca accctacaag gttgaagaag gagggtaaaa atatcgattt caagtatgcc
     3841 aattgggatg taatcgacga taacggttta ccaataaaga acaagtacat tagcgaacaa
     3901 gattgctatt tgggcaaggt taacatggag atgaaacgca tggaggatag tgacaaggct
     3961 gtgttcaatg accaggtcat acagcatgtg tacactgaca aatccaagat agctgataaa
     4021 actgtgagtg ggaccattga taaggttctg caatatgacc acaatggaat gcaacaagtg
     4081 aagattagat tgcgaaaatt ccgtataccc gagttgggcg acaagatggc tagtagccat
     4141 ggtcaaaaag gcgtgtgtgg catgattctt ccacaggagg acatgccata caataaggac
     4201 gggttggttc cagacattat cgtaaaccca catgcattcc caagtcgtat gactatagca
     4261 cacctcattg aaagcgtgct tgcaaagttg tgttgtttaa agggggtctt acatagacgg
     4321 tacagccttc gagaatcact gcattgacga ttactattcg atgatgaaga agcaccaata
     4381 ccaacaatac ggcgacgaac tcctatacaa tggattcaca ggagaacaga tacaaacaga
     4441 aatattcatt ggtcccacct attactatcg gttaaagcat atggtaaagg acaagattaa
     4501 ttatagggga ataggcggtc cggttgaaat gatgacgaag caaccaacac aggggcgttc
     4561 taacggcggc gggcttcgta tcggcgaaat ggaaaccaat gctatattgg cacatggtat
     4621 aacggggttt gtgaaggaga ctatgatgga gcggtcggac gggtaccaca aattcataga
     4681 tggtgaaaca ggtgaagata taatatacaa cgagaaagaa caattttatg actcgttgaa
     4741 tgctaaaaaa atagaaattc catatagtat gaaattgcta aaacaagagg ttgagggttt
     4801 gggaataaat atgaaattgt ccacaaaaaa tgtgtgaaat aaataaatgt cacattattt
     4861 tagttttggg ttgttaatca ctttgttggt agcaattgta ttctgtggtt acaaaataag
     4921 cagtgtatat ggtagtagga aaagaaccga gaacgaatcg gaactacaaa acagaaagtt
     4981 taaggaaatg cacagaaatg tcgattttga aaaagctgta tcttttcgcg ctctagattc
     5041 tgcttaatat tattctgctt aatgaaagtg tcatactcat aattagtgga gtaatatacc
     5101 tttttaatct tattatttaa tatttgtctt gtacaattgg gacaaggctt tgagtatttc
     5161 aatgcgttac acaaagaatc aggtcctatt ctcacaatgt acaaatcaca atctttcaat
     5221 acatattgct tattttttaa cttgtttata gcgtttatct cggcatggag actattttgg
     5281 aacatactgg gcatcgtgtt atacccagtt gcaatgactt gttttttgtg aacaatgata
     5341 cacccatgtt tttgagtcat tgttgatttt tttgcaactt ctgcagcaat ctttaagaat
     5401 gtctcattct ttaactttga tatatcatca tcaacattac agtacgaatt gttcaacatt
     5461 ttcatatcgc tgaaaatttg gtttcacatt aatggtttta ttaccactaa tgttaaacca
     5521 aatatagctg atattactac gtttacgagt atcgggtatc tttcaaatac acttaaatta
     5581 tcaactttta aaactttcaa aacatccaca tattgaaatg acaaaaatag cacaatcgcc
     5641 aacaccaaca aattgttatc acgtgtaact atatgtttag cgttggaaac caaattgtta
     5701 aaaaacgtat catattgttg atttgtgttt tgtgtttgtt gttgttgaat ttgttgctgc
     5761 aaaagttgtt gttgcaaaag ttgttgctgc aaaagttggt tagagagtgc atctgtatgc
     5821 atgtactggt tattatgttg agtggtatcg ctcctagtct ccttttcaat ttcagaaagc
     5881 acctcctgca cggttacatc ctcatctgtt tgttgggttt gggagggttc tacatgtgtg
     5941 gtcacttggg aagaaagaac tggtgtgtta atggacggct tcttaatatc ctttatcaaa
     6001 gtagatttgg acattatttt aaatacaaat tatatattta aaaatggatt attgacgagg
     6061 tgatttctta tccacgtctt cgcaaatggt cgcgacaggc ttgtatttgt aacatttctc
     6121 atcaatttta tataattgtc tctccatgtc cttcatattg gggcccttca caaccctaca
     6181 tttgtcatct ttgcatacct ggcggaacag cgaagctaat ccaaaaccca agagtatgga
     6241 tatgaacttc attccaattt ctgaatcgta caacatattt ttaacttaac ctaatgtatt
     6301 ttttttgaaa tcctcaatga taggttgggg tatagcattc tttgaacatt taacttcctc
     6361 gtactcgtac ttgtaacaat tatctgaatt gtctttatat ttggtgttta gattggtagg
     6421 cgaagggaat ttgtacacta tttgtgtttt tggttgagag gcgtacacta ccaatatacc
     6481 tacacaaaac gacattacga agtaaaacaa attgagtttt tcaaacattt ttaatatttc
     6541 aatagttttt aattcatttg attatttatt tttaaagata cgttattggc aagtctgacc
     6601 caccaatgac aactccatct tcggtttgtg tgtaatattg atgattgagc gactccaagc
     6661 tagctgacgc aaacggctta gtccaatcgt catatattgt accaccggcg tccatagtac
     6721 caataacgta cacgtccttt gttgcaacgt caactatgga tgtgaaagac gttgatgaac
     6781 ccttgcttct catcaaatga tagttcgttg gagatgatgc cttgggtccg gtatacgaag
     6841 cgtcgtactc tttcgcatgg atgaaccgtt ctatctgatg caatcgtgtc atatacttga
     6901 tattaaaatc ataatctata tatgcaccca cacccatgct attatattgg ttatttccaa
     6961 caccccacca ctcggtatca ccgttattgt tcatcaacaa aaacttaaaa tgttgcagcc
     7021 cactgtctac acggactatt gtgtaattgt tggattggag gaaagtattt atagatgtta
     7081 taactgtggg tgtttcaaga accaatgggg tatccattgg tgggtcaaca atctcaacca
     7141 agtagttgaa cattaaggac tcaccaagtc catataccat tgtactatcc gtaacaatta
     7201 gagttgcctt atcgttaaca acaatgtggg ttattgtacc agataaattg ttaattagag
     7261 tgctttcaga gagtgtgttt gtgttgacat ttgttccgtt accaatgttg tacgattcgt
     7321 tatatcccac gccatggaca ttattttggg aatccaatat catcacaaaa ctattcgtct
     7381 tcaccatttc cttcacctgt gctgctttag atgtcatata gtcctccaag agttggcacc
     7441 tggtaggcgt tatggcttcg tttagtccaa cattggttaa cattagcaca ttgttcgagt
     7501 tattcccaat accgtaatat tctttttgtg tattgttcgt gttgtttcgt gtggtaaaaa
     7561 tgatgttgcc tgtgttacct acaatgtcgt aaatgtgttt atcagattgt tgcaaaaatg
     7621 tatttatttc gccttgggaa tccaacgcaa aaccagatga tatcgtcacg tccgtgattg
     7681 ggaaatagga ttgatcactt gggatataag catcggacat catggttggg ggaaaaacaa
     7741 aatcgacagg catgttgtca atggtgtgca ctagaggtgg aaaaatgtga ccgttagtga
     7801 ttacgatatt tttctccttg gaggaaagca cggtgcctga tataggcacc atggtttgtg
     7861 aaatgttctt catattattt tcattcaaca aaaaggtgag tctacctaca tcatagtttg
     7921 tagacgctat tggagtagcg gtggttattt gaatgcttac ccttgattcg tcaatgtgat
     7981 tgctcatgct gtgggtcccc gcgaatgtgt acgttatgtt tggatcaatg acgaaattat
     8041 catatgaaat attaattgct aaattgctaa aaatgtcata gtacgtttgg tcttgcgaat
     8101 taaataccat atccatgtgc aacacgtctg acgattcaaa tgacaatgtc gcactaacgg
     8161 ttgggtttgt agactgagtt gtggtgtccg tcaatagttt atactcggtg tgtgtcaatt
     8221 tttcggcacc accactgttc acatacaagt acacaatttt attatgaaac tcatctatca
     8281 acaccggttc cgtactttcg attgtgttta tgagaggtgt gtacgatatc acaatattgg
     8341 aggaagacgc cattgggttt gttctaacat cctccaatgt gcgatatgtt tgttccacta
     8401 tgccatccac ctcattgctc gtggttggga cgaacgtatc cattaaaagt ttatactccg
     8461 tgtcactagg taagcccgtg gggaatatca ttccaaaatc tggattaatg gtcattgtgt
     8521 gggcactgtc gtccaacaaa atggagtagc gtatcccctc tatcgacgcg ttaaacgggg
     8581 cgtctacata aacagagttg ttgatggtac acaacctatc gttggtaccc gtattggtga
     8641 ttgtcatttg cttaaacggg tcgggtagta cgttgcgggt tgtatatttc ataccatacg
     8701 attttgtcat aattcgatct tttgttgttt ctccctgtgg tgttagttca aacaagcatg
     8761 tcacaattac aaaaagcgtc atcaatgaaa ataccccatc gctccaaggc tcgtttgtat
     8821 cgattgtagg cagcaacttg ttatagaata aattaatgtg agaacgcttg tttacatatc
     8881 gtgactcgta ttgagaaaca aggccatgta atccagcctc caatatggtg ttgtggttat
     8941 tgtttgagga gtaatttgaa taataagaaa tgttgtcttt gatggtatcc atgaaattag
     9001 gtaatttgct taatttgttg ttgtagtaag agttaaacat caacaacggt tctgcgtatt
     9061 ccatcatttc aaagttatag ttgtcgtagg gtaataccac attatcaagg gaatgggata
     9121 tgaaagcgtt tgttccgtat gtgtgattaa agtgttcttt aaatgttgag tggaagttgc
     9181 attcggagaa gaatgcgtac cctttcagtt tatccgagtt aattgatata ttgctagaaa
     9241 taagtatatc gatattgttg ctactcacaa attttatagg gtgattcact aacgattcgt
     9301 ctacggtgaa atcgtataca gtattactta atagggataa cttgtgaccg ctatcacctc
     9361 caaattggta ccccaaatta ttattttgcg aatcgtaaaa gtcataatgg aacaaatcat
     9421 ctttttcacc taaacggatt gacaaattgg tgtcgctgac ggggacttgt acatcttggg
     9481 taatatattg tataattaaa gaatccgcga gtagtttgta tttgtctata tacaagtaat
     9541 ttagttcata aatggcctgg ttggtatact gaagggccat cgaagccata tagtttgtta
     9601 aaacgttatt gttttgggag tctttgttga gagcagtagt aaactttaca gagttatcgg
     9661 tcaaaaaatc cgctatgaag tccgctatct tttgcattgc agggaaccct gtgttttgta
     9721 gccaatgctt atcctttgac gttctaaagt aattccatac atgaattgac aataatgagg
     9781 acttaaaaac acctgaacca ctgaatgtcg acaagttaga gtcgtttgtt ttaataaggt
     9841 ggttcagggc taccttggcc aacgtcggtt tgagcaaaat cagaataggc acatggaaca
     9901 tgtaatcagt ggaatgaaca ttcgaatata tattgaaaag cgcattctta attaggaagt
     9961 tcattcttgg aacaagaaca tcattatgcg acaaggtttc cttattcgtg atgttaagtt
    10021 tggtattcca tttcttattc catgcaatcg tgtgattacc aattacttca ccgtatgtat
    10081 gcaatctaat attctgaaga tattcattta tattgacacc atgcgagttt atggtggaac
    10141 atgatattat atacaaaaca tatggtatat tggccatcac ctttagggta aacttgttct
    10201 ttataacttt gtcacccacc gtgtagcctt gatattcaac attatgctct tgaaaagagt
    10261 atacattcgt gagggtcacc tcttctcctt tcaattgtga aaaattttca aaaatgttgt
    10321 ttaagggtat tgtgtaagtg ttaaattcca aagcctcctc gaagttgtgg tacatggtta
    10381 cattttcctc atttgtggac gaaagagtaa tcttttgaag aaaacaagac tggtacgtgt
    10441 ggagcgggta cttctccaca gtaacgttca accgattgtc aagtgtgagg atgtcaataa
    10501 atttacaatc gttcatatgt aatgtctgtg tgtggttcaa acttgtcaaa acctcgttat
    10561 tagagaacgt gaaggataca tcattaaatg caaacgcgtc gtatgtattg tttgcatctt
    10621 taacatacac gttcgtggat ttattgtaat gggtattggt ctccatccca accactccgt
    10681 tggtgagaga aaacccctta ttgtattcgg ctgtgaaatt agaaattgta taaatattgt
    10741 tatcattatc aaattgataa tcataagaaa ataaatcgtg ggtggtcttg tattcctgag
    10801 agtccaaaat aagtttctcc aactcttcaa tagtgttgaa tgatgattgc acattcaata
    10861 tttctagctc agaaggttcc ctaagtaaat gttttaaata tgatatacga atgttgtgtg
    10921 tctccaacat tatttatatg tcattgcata aaaatatcaa ggataaattg ctttgcaaat
    10981 agcttctttt ttcaaagtgt ttatcttggg tagcttcgcc aacaggctct tgtcgtactc
    11041 cctaacatat gctataatgt cagccttgga catgaatgta ggctcctttt tcttttgaga
    11101 cacacattgc ttataagaat tgaacaaata cttcttaatc ttaagcttat ctttaggagt
    11161 taatttcgtc acctcctcta cgggtttgtc ctcctctacg ggtttgtcct cctctacggg
    11221 tttgtcctcc tcctcgggtt tgtcctcctc catgggtttg acctcctcca tgggtttgtc
    11281 ctcctccacg ggtttgggta catcgtgttt gaatgatttg ttaataatga acaaagcgtc
    11341 cgttgcatcg tatgtttcta atttctctcg cgtggtttgg atgtctatga aaagttgttt
    11401 taactgatcc tcaaacacat ttgatctgct cataacgtat aggtgtttca ttgatataaa
    11461 ttcgttttgt agttggcgca agtagttctt caaaagtttc ttttcttggg caacttcgta
    11521 atagtgacgt ttgggtaagg tgatgtcatt tgctctgtag aagttctcgt catctaaaaa
    11581 tgcggctatc ttgttgtctg gtatattttg tttacttgtt tgaatctttt cgaattcgat
    11641 ttcgtattca ctcatttaat taattataca ttaaatctat cattgaaaat aaataaaata
    11701 ctagaataca tattgtaaca acaaaaacgc ctaaagaata gattgttttg gtttctccaa
    11761 ttccaaattc tttaattgtt ccatcatttt gattgaacag aattggtggt ctaagtgttg
    11821 ttatgagtag catagtgagt atgaagaaca taatgctcaa tatcaatctt ttgttaacgg
    11881 caaacattat tgtgtattat ataaaattat atattttttt attaaaaatg cggtttgttg
    11941 cagtactttt agtaattggt gttatatttc tcatagcaac acttatattg acaatgaaac
    12001 aaaagttaca aatgactgaa acatttaatg atgtccagcg tcaattagag ttcttcgtgc
    12061 ttcagcatga taaacgaaat aacattacgt acactataaa caatattaac aactgtacac
    12121 gcgttggtta tttggatgag tctcataagg acatttttga aaacatttac aaaatgacaa
    12181 acaatgacga ttcttcgatg cggtttaatt atattaaact aattaaccca agaatagaag
    12241 atgtggacat tttattgtat gtaaacgacg ccatatacct gaaggactac aaaataataa
    12301 attatttcac gaacgatttg tacatgagac aaaaatactt tagatattcc aagtttgtgg
    12361 tttacaatga tacgggcacc agtacaatgg tactattact gaatggtgga tcacaaaacg
    12421 tatttgactc cacaaacaat gtttttctag aacagaagga gtccgtttca tctgaatata
    12481 attttgtaat tgagcataat attaacggta attaccacga ggcggacctt accacaaata
    12541 ttatcattct ttaccaaaac aagttggcta atttggaagt acgagttggt gacaccatac
    12601 taatgaagaa tcaaagccat acattcataa acggggtgta tgtggtgaca aaagttaaca
    12661 attttatcca tatgaagcgt gaaaatatta agttactgcc ggccaatgag gtatgtatcg
    12721 acgaaaactt gacagagtta ccggaataca caaacaaata tagttgtgag catgcgaacg
    12781 atgcatttgg gaacaaaaaa attaccaatg ccacttggga cgcgcgttgt caaagaaata
    12841 tacagtgtcc tttttataat gacaacggcc aatacttggg caattgtgaa ccgggtggta
    12901 tgtgcatgat gccacacaat gtaaagcaaa tatcattcac aaaatataaa acatattaat
    12961 aataaatgta tcgtgtttca ttttggatac tcgtggtagt ttcgatgctt atcggatggt
    13021 atgcttgttt taaaataaag gagcaattca gccaatgtat gcagccattg acgcacatat
    13081 tatcggttga tgtggagata atcataaatg aggacaatta cgtgtttgaa tatgcaataa
    13141 gcaaatttag gaaattgttg aaagataata aaataaaaaa gaatgatttc atcaaaacat
    13201 taaataattt ggatgaaatt aagaaatcaa aaacgaaata cgagattatc catacagttg
    13261 gtgacgagat tattatatat aggggtggga agtattatgg attccacata atatttgaag
    13321 gaaacaatgt agtggtaaag ggtatcgtga atgattatga tttgatatcc agatatttaa
    13381 aagaatctag taaaacgttg gaagagatca aattgttgta ttcttcagat ccacggttag
    13441 cgaattactc ggggatgtca gcatcctcag agacttgaaa caactcctca ttctccgcat
    13501 catcacgtga gtcatttgta ttttctgtgt caatacttat tccgacaagt ttctcaagct
    13561 ccataaatat aaacatttgg tcatcttcta ggttttcgta tttcgaaagt tttgtttgtt
    13621 tttcttcttc tcgtaaaatt tctgcccttg atttcaacgc tactacgtca atttttgtat
    13681 tattgtaaga tacaaccaac tcagatatgt agcttttgaa ttgttttagg aataatgaga
    13741 atagttctct cttttccgga tccatttcag tgtttttgaa ggtgaatatg ttgtccgtcc
    13801 ggaacatttg ttgcagtgtg gattcgacgg atttgaatat gtccaggaca atttgaacaa
    13861 tgttggtaga gaatggtatt ttgtttgagg tgataatatt gtaatatggc ataaataagg
    13921 tatcgtactt ttgaaggagg ttaatataga aatgattaaa tttgataatg taataaaagt
    13981 gggcaactct tggatccttt tggataataa atatgtcgtt gaactcttta aaatcaaaac
    14041 ttagcaaatc tgcaaagtct gaaatataca cagacacatc atccacaaca tccatggtag
    14101 cgtccactga tacataacta ttttttgata gtatgattgg cttagtattg ctactttcga
    14161 acaattctcc aaaaatgtcg acatgtacag gcgcctcgta tgggcacaca atttgtaatg
    14221 gtgggtcggc aatcagtagc gtattcgtat ccgcattatt tatagtgtgc aatttataat
    14281 ctttggtcaa ttcggtagac ataccatttt taatttgttt agtaatgctt tctgtattgt
    14341 aaaatggttt aatgttgtta acggcggatt ctttaggagg tactttatcg ttcttcaata
    14401 tcttcatatt atcaaatatt gactttattg atgggttgta ttggaagata agccttatga
    14461 tcgcaattat ttgtgtgtct aggaattgtt ctgtttggaa gtacgcgttc gatgatccaa
    14521 aaagtgagaa tactacacaa gccatatatt tggtaaaagt tttttccttg tcgtcatcca
    14581 gtggaaatcc atgcagagag aataattctt tgcatttttt gaatatttca ttcattttgt
    14641 atttatgctg ggccatgagg gttaaaaacg cagaatatac tacaatattt gtgtaatgat
    14701 tccaaagcga tatgtcattc tttttcttga atgcgtttgg tttttttcct ttcatcattt
    14761 ttgtgagtat tggattgaat atcgaacttg tttgtctagt gatatatgtc atctcactat
    14821 tggttagtgg cacacccacg atagtggata aatagtgtat caattcgttc tgctcggaaa
    14881 tggtgtcgcc ttgggtagcc tcactatcga tggatgtgta ttggttgttt ggatccgagt
    14941 ttatgagaga ttgttcttgg ctatggaaac cgtctagatt cttggatggt tttgagtaac
    15001 tctgttcttg tatgaattct ttctcatgct tggaataata aaacgcgtta aaatcgtcca
    15061 acaacgtttg atatgtagcc aggtgtgttt ttacatttgt aatatatgta tttgtttctt
    15121 tctgtttcaa tgtcaattca atattcacat tgtggtccgt tacttcattc acattttgtt
    15181 tgtatgattt aaggtcttca aagttttcga atgagtcttt gtgttctatt tcagttattg
    15241 ggtcattatt tgtttggaac gatgtctctg taccaagagt ttcgaccgtg tgggttgcgt
    15301 agtcgctagc gtatgtgtca tggataattt ggaagtagtt attggaatgt aacaaaaaca
    15361 ttttcttcag gtcggacaca ttgttttcat caaaacttaa aaatttgtgc acagatttct
    15421 tcgtcgtctc gctcgctgtt gcatttttaa cattctcatc atcaccggta gtcttctcat
    15481 ttgatatgta gggtaataac gactcgtagt ccgcatggtt caaatcacta aaagttgtac
    15541 caaacttttt gagggtttcg tttatattat ctagtgaatc caatttggtc tggaatatgt
    15601 gcaaatattc gtccatagtc aaggatacga attttataat atcgtcaaag ggtaggttat
    15661 ttatgtaaaa gaaaatgttc atattaagat aactcttact gtactcgaaa ctgtcgttaa
    15721 gttctgtata taagaaaaac ttgttgtcat gtatgttttg taaattatag tacgttattt
    15781 cgtttgtgct cgtttttatt ttgagtatag agttgttttg tatagattct gtaatagtgc
    15841 ctgtgtgagt ggtaccatta aagtattgta acgtacattt taagggaaga aacttgctta
    15901 tgttgtgaag aaggcttaga tacttttcaa catcgaatgt ttcaaacttt ttagtggatt
    15961 tgtcaccatt gaagtaaaat ccattaatat gtatattgtc attgggtaac gccctaaaca
    16021 tttccaaatg agaattgtga ttctttgtta cattgtttga cgataccata atagcggtga
    16081 catgatcgtc tatttcacaa aagtcatttt ggtgttctcc tttatatagc atgagcacgt
    16141 ttgcatatat taacgagttc atcaattctt cataatcgtc gtgtacatac acattatgtt
    16201 ttaaagcaat ggaaacaagt tcatcctttg taaaaaatgg gtacaagaaa gacacaatac
    16261 gatttttcaa gagtaattca ataattcttt tatgtgtctt tatctcagaa tcttctgctt
    16321 caatatcaga agtttttact acttctagta gttttggaat ggacaaattg tcggtaatac
    16381 gcttcactat ttctgtttct aaaaagttgt atgacacgag tgactcgcac aacttttcct
    16441 tggacccctt tatctcaatg ccatgggcct tcataatggc ttccaatttg ggtctgctta
    16501 aggtgttcat gcaatcttcg gcatctatat catcgttgtt taagttatca aaagagctag
    16561 tgaacgaatt tcgaacaatg tcctcctctg tggtggcatt tgggttactc gaggtgttgt
    16621 attgatggta tatagacgaa tagaatggct tgtcggggaa cgtttccttg aactcaataa
    16681 ataaatcaat gtattccata taatcctcaa aaatcttgtc aacgttcgct acctttttaa
    16741 cgtccatttg aagaagggtg tttggcacat tcgtttgctt attcatcata gatacgaatg
    16801 tcttaccaga tactttatcg tacttcgaag tggagctgct aaacaagttt tgaatgtaaa
    16861 ttaccttttc gtcttctgag aacttttgta aataactctt gttattgtat ttgattgtaa
    16921 ggttatcgtc aaaatcatca aaaatgatat cgtcctcgtt cacaatgaac gtttccagtt
    16981 gcgcttctac attgcttgac acaacttctt cgatgggttg ttcatcaacg tattcttgta
    17041 tttgttcatc gttgtaggtt tcttttacag attctttttt ggtaatgaat gcttgtatga
    17101 gttgtagtgt gtcatcgtct atgtcaaata cgtatttgtc ttttgtagag aagacaggat
    17161 agaacgaatt tgagtttttg tagataataa tgactttatc ctttgatttt agtgtactat
    17221 catttatgta aaacgactcg ttttcaacaa tgacaaactt gtatgatttg acaattttct
    17281 caataacaaa aatgaattct tcatatagcg aatgtttctc attaagaaat agttcatgca
    17341 ccgcaggatt ataattgtac aaaagtgttt tattcttcga agttgttgtg gtgtctaaga
    17401 ggttttgtat ttgtgttcca agactatttc tcaacttgcg aatacttttc tcttgattct
    17461 ccatatcctt ctttctgaat gatgaagatg taagatacaa aaaacaaaat tcaatgttgt
    17521 taaagttaag agtattttta tagaaaagtg tggaaatatt caagtgattt tttaaatgtt
    17581 taatggtttt gtcggttgcc aaactcatat ttactaaata ttagataatg tattccagtg
    17641 attatcaata ttattcaaaa taccataaat gtaatcacaa gatttattga taaagtctct
    17701 gacgtcatca aggatgagca atttatcacc tttaattttg attaacagga ctttttccag
    17761 agggtgagga acattgtatc caatatagtt tacgttgtac tcgttgtcat tgttttcgcg
    17821 gatgtaatga ttaaacacaa gcgattgata taggtttcct aatgtatgat tttcattgtt
    17881 tataataatc gaaaataaca tattgtgatt aacgatttca taattggagt tttgaaattt
    17941 caataccttt tcctttaaaa gtgatatggc cttttggtaa atgtacttac aaggtatact
    18001 acactcagat accagatgta tgttgaaacg gttgggctct ctatacttgt tgcgataata
    18061 atgtctttct ttttcaatag attcaaattg atgtgttaag ttagcaacgg acgacttttc
    18121 tttgttgttt tctaaaaact tgtcaagctc tttctttgcg tgttgttcgt ttactgtaaa
    18181 tgcaattgat atattgctca ccataccata cgaggttgat ttggtgggtg accctaccga
    18241 agcgtatgcc tcgatacgca atccggagtt tgcctttgtg ttcaacttcg ccaagagaat
    18301 gtgctgcttg gttatagggt ctgcggggaa ccaccgtttg gaaagctctg cttcaacctt
    18361 atctgtcttg gtgttcacaa cctgaaagtc actactgtag acgttcaaaa gacttcctgt
    18421 gttgttgttc ttttcaagaa taaacttata tgttcccatg tcccaatttt caagctcttt
    18481 agggcttaca ttgatggtac gagagcaatt ctgtgttgga gaaactcgtt gtgcaaagga
    18541 gtgtcgtttt gatggataat gatatccttg tcttccgaaa agtcagttgg atcgaagaaa
    18601 aaccctacgt tctcaatttc ggaaagaaca acccttctta aagaattcac aatggacaaa
    18661 tcaacatctt tcacgctgaa agatat
//
LOCUS       Scaffold118            22076 bp    DNA     linear   05-APR-2020 
DEFINITION  .
ACCESSION   unknown
KEYWORDS    .
SOURCE      Pyramimonas orientalis virus PoV-01B
  ORGANISM  Pyramimonas orientalis virus PoV-01B
            Viruses; Mimiviridae; unclassified Mimiviridae.
FEATURES             Location/Qualifiers
     gene            <2..130
                     /locus_tag="PoV_0210"
                     /protein_id="PoV_0210"
     CDS             <2..130
                     /inference="COORDINATES:profile:GeneMark.hmm"
                     /locus_tag="PoV_0210"
                     /product="hypothetical protein"
                     /protein_id="PoV_0210"
                     /score="2.337962"
                     /translation="TKLRVHRDYFKYLEEKFRNIPIGSKQWNVAVRPIKTFGHLLV"
     gene            222..326
                     /locus_tag="PoV_0220"
                     /protein_id="PoV_0220"
     CDS             222..326
                     /inference="COORDINATES:profile:GeneMark.hmm"
                     /locus_tag="PoV_0220"
                     /product="hypothetical protein"
                     /protein_id="PoV_0220"
                     /score="5.561681"
                     /translation="MKKLIKEKIYELTPKDLINVYALGDLKTVPNNVI"
     gene            344..742
                     /locus_tag="PoV_0230"
                     /protein_id="PoV_0230"
     CDS             344..742
                     /inference="COORDINATES:profile:GeneMark.hmm"
                     /locus_tag="PoV_0230"
                     /product="hypothetical protein"
                     /protein_id="PoV_0230"
                     /score="7.966830"
                     /translation="MKKGGTTTIISTQTNSYNSGYDPEPMSTGMVVGIIVFILFIIIL
                     IATLGNRTSGTAVVSGPVYTTPWYMGWGFFGGGGGNRTTTTTTVVNTTPTSTTTPNTN
                     GKTSTKPKTNGKTVSTPSATSATRSSRRKR"
     gene            complement(747..1406)
                     /locus_tag="PoV_0240"
                     /protein_id="PoV_0240"
     CDS             complement(747..1406)
                     /codon_start=1
                     /inference="ab initio prediction:Prodigal:002006"
                     /locus_tag="PoV_0240"
                     /product="hypothetical protein"
                     /protein_id="PoV_0240"
                     /translation="MVKYLSKFSYLILIEMQTLLFKESIDIVVLMCVLMIIFKQFNFI
                     FVSCLLIIGMLVYFYRLPKRLKPTFDESIITSPSDGTVLDISETKDGMYKISIYLSIL
                     DVHVQWYPVDGLVRNLMYRKGEFNLAHILEKSDFNERMTTIIQNKNGIVRVDQIAGQV
                     ARRIVNKSISNTYIIRGNQMGMIKLSSRVDIYLPLKKVKLHIEKGDKLLGKTSPIAKW
                     V"
     gene            1433..3481
                     /locus_tag="PoV_0250"
                     /protein_id="PoV_0250"
     CDS             1433..3481
                     /inference="COORDINATES:profile:GeneMark.hmm"
                     /locus_tag="PoV_0250"
                     /product="hypothetical protein"
                     /protein_id="PoV_0250"
                     /score="106.827472"
                     /translation="MPSETFAFQAEINQLMSLIINTFYSNKDIFLRELISNASDAIDK
                     ARHNALQNTSELREYIIKITPCKDEKTLVIEDNGIGLSKDDMITCLGTIANSGTKQFM
                     ETLKAGASDVSMIGQFGVGFYSAYLVADTVKVFSGKYCWESKAGGSFTIEEYDEPVVE
                     HGVRLVLTMKDDCVDYLEESKIKEIVKKHSEFINYPINLWTVRTESKEVPDDDVEEDV
                     SNEEGKIEDIESAEEHTPKTKTITEEVEEWKHLNTQKPVWLRKPEDVSQEEHSSFFKS
                     LSNDWDDHLAVKHFTAEGQIEYKAVLYLPKRAPFDMFQASKKKNNIKLYVKRVFIMDK
                     CEEIMPEWLNFISGVVDSEDLPLNVSREMLQQNKIMNVIRKNLVKKCIELFNELAEDD
                     DKKKYETFYDSFHQSIKMGIHEDSKNRDKLVKLLRFQTLNSTDRVSLHDYVTGMKEDQ
                     QEMYFITGESRKAVENSPFVKGIKEKGYDVLFMIDPIDEYMCQHVKEYEGKKLVNVTK
                     CNVLFQEKNDDYEQYLCKKMKELLDVEKVVVSTRLGDDPCCLVSGEYGWSANMERIMK
                     AQTLQNNMNAQMMGGKKTMEINPTHKMIQKLQDGVKNTSMNEHIIKDVIQLMYDTALV
                     SSGYSHEDPSKFSNRIYKMIGLGIDADIDDTDDDNGVEETIVPVDNVDVEDNSMEELD
                     "
     gene            complement(3543..4034)
                     /locus_tag="PoV_0260"
                     /protein_id="PoV_0260"
     CDS             complement(3543..4034)
                     /inference="COORDINATES:profile:GeneMark.hmm"
                     /locus_tag="PoV_0260"
                     /product="hypothetical protein"
                     /protein_id="PoV_0260"
                     /score="3.812411"
                     /translation="MKIKINSSLYAKKLLKFNAMEPLLCKVLICGYHERCGQDIIEII
                     VEELVKHNYFFYHKQIEIIKSHKFFSVFSNINSFDFIILCRRDVRQISSKTSDYSKFI
                     EQYNCWSLFASIIIPFETSILDKVTTIALLFNDFNTQQEKPHTSIKNNNLLNCFLKSN
                     NYY"
     gene            complement(4271..4600)
                     /locus_tag="PoV_0270"
                     /protein_id="PoV_0270"
     CDS             complement(4271..4600)
                     /inference="COORDINATES:profile:GeneMark.hmm"
                     /locus_tag="PoV_0270"
                     /product="hypothetical protein"
                     /protein_id="PoV_0270"
                     /score="10.971634"
                     /translation="MITALKYWASSDRSNMTKNILKVIGAYGIIQVYAQDVGIRTGCL
                     QARLLQNVPVQLLTFTAVAYSVTDDLFQSFSGTIIYFILKFVMSKGRVNDACFPSECE
                     IRKCSTD"
     gene            complement(4625..4939)
                     /locus_tag="PoV_0280"
                     /protein_id="PoV_0280"
     CDS             complement(4625..4939)
                     /inference="COORDINATES:profile:GeneMark.hmm"
                     /locus_tag="PoV_0280"
                     /product="hypothetical protein"
                     /protein_id="PoV_0280"
                     /score="-2.156344"
                     /translation="MSNTYTDDCVICLDEILKKDKFVLGCSHSLHIDCFKIYFEYNYD
                     IEQNKICCPICRDIINVEQHVNTITNNDNTLMIVRITLYLMFFSFSMCIVSFFVSSLE
                     IK"
     gene            4997..5488
                     /locus_tag="PoV_0290"
                     /protein_id="PoV_0290"
     CDS             4997..5488
                     /inference="COORDINATES:profile:GeneMark.hmm"
                     /locus_tag="PoV_0290"
                     /product="hypothetical protein"
                     /protein_id="PoV_0290"
                     /score="12.549707"
                     /translation="MLIKFYSKCVGCNMGNMCSNIANLDPVGEYIDDSIHDSIHDSIH
                     DSMNSIDDSIDGSVPSMVSIGSYTKRIDLITKYDIYYLELLSLYKETYTWKNEEYLKI
                     FNKDLCFAIHCRNPLEEQLHLLATSYVHINDLQKHTYSIWCATTTENRNYVYKQLINI
                     IGI"
     gene            complement(5500..5655)
                     /locus_tag="PoV_0300"
                     /protein_id="PoV_0300"
     CDS             complement(5500..5655)
                     /inference="COORDINATES:profile:GeneMark.hmm"
                     /locus_tag="PoV_0300"
                     /product="hypothetical protein"
                     /protein_id="PoV_0300"
                     /score="-2.223456"
                     /translation="MNDNNSSKLYECSHSFHHHCIKKWFENKEHITCPCCRKQCDYDE
                     YFVFSKQ"
     gene            complement(5694..6242)
                     /locus_tag="PoV_0310"
                     /protein_id="PoV_0310"
     CDS             complement(5694..6242)
                     /inference="COORDINATES:profile:GeneMark.hmm"
                     /locus_tag="PoV_0310"
                     /product="hypothetical protein"
                     /protein_id="PoV_0310"
                     /score="2.484675"
                     /translation="MLSNTIGEDVTSVLSSNALSCESNTVSGQKCTNKHKYAYQLSDT
                     HTLRLSCAMASHRKHIMEMCRDGVVCNVYKLLYTFDNGIVGEKQCVYNTIAISVDKFC
                     DTEYPLISTKFKMSTLKHSMNQAILSHKKEEERVKNNFLPFLSGCVCSTRNLHSTDPY
                     KTKCQKRYPIFQRSPNTLLHLK"
     gene            6355..6813
                     /locus_tag="PoV_0320"
                     /protein_id="PoV_0320"
     CDS             6355..6813
                     /inference="COORDINATES:profile:GeneMark.hmm"
                     /locus_tag="PoV_0320"
                     /product="hypothetical protein"
                     /protein_id="PoV_0320"
                     /score="11.846826"
                     /translation="MDPNKCNNCKLEGVLCYDSKHYVVACKNCGLVNDETTFSTGIKF
                     DGENTTVNTYTPSIQTICTKMNTILAECLPLFGIHHNVAKTIKKKMTKILKSNKELGR
                     FKNVESVVFILLIHAVRELKIPLNKSKINAQIQLYVSMNAILKDMKNVKL"
     gene            6800..7204
                     /locus_tag="PoV_0330"
                     /protein_id="PoV_0330"
     CDS             6800..7204
                     /inference="COORDINATES:profile:GeneMark.hmm"
                     /locus_tag="PoV_0330"
                     /product="hypothetical protein"
                     /protein_id="PoV_0330"
                     /score="6.946844"
                     /translation="MSNCKFLSIKTKMNANICDSFIFNSDINEIYKSTRLYVEGLFPI
                     KATDIIKPLSIHVLKQCITLGYLTMDEQLECTNTIVITLLNQYYRFRDKKEFVFIQSM
                     IYVFIISQIEKEKPQKRNSYVYWKNIARRFVF"
     gene            complement(7213..7572)
                     /locus_tag="PoV_0340"
                     /protein_id="PoV_0340"
     CDS             complement(7213..7572)
                     /inference="COORDINATES:profile:GeneMark.hmm"
                     /locus_tag="PoV_0340"
                     /product="hypothetical protein"
                     /protein_id="PoV_0340"
                     /score="11.770941"
                     /translation="MDTIKTLHNFLLPHLHQQNIQEGLGLMFDLTEKYNQLQNEVCVL
                     HTKLEFLTRENDIYKRQSEETQTNCDSLLTEIQRLNNTNLVNFLQLTKFELEEQKHKI
                     KSQMDDVVLIHPQPINK"
     gene            complement(7828..8094)
                     /locus_tag="PoV_0350"
                     /protein_id="PoV_0350"
     CDS             complement(7828..8094)
                     /inference="COORDINATES:profile:GeneMark.hmm"
                     /locus_tag="PoV_0350"
                     /product="hypothetical protein"
                     /protein_id="PoV_0350"
                     /score="7.946083"
                     /translation="MNRKLFFAYQPLIVKKHSAKIVPVRTRKVDDTYTFFVSSNNKLV
                     IKTTYKDFGSFVTVSNEIIWDDPVSNETIKKNIREMYILDIDSM"
     gene            complement(8186..8869)
                     /locus_tag="PoV_0360"
                     /protein_id="PoV_0360"
     CDS             complement(8186..8869)
                     /inference="COORDINATES:profile:GeneMark.hmm"
                     /locus_tag="PoV_0360"
                     /product="hypothetical protein"
                     /protein_id="PoV_0360"
                     /score="12.557164"
                     /translation="MLFILSKSQKLLDTSNNSFDIIKSRFDEYKNKQIVNQLNARQND
                     LEYERVYKSIFETEKKYNQSDYASMKHVITTMYTHALYDKNGKIHINPRNYFDNVLLI
                     KNDKQMNHENNFYNINTGRLLINNYKTSSIYNAYDVVLSNDVRKVLSDSMKTPRGYLI
                     EKESGGTFAKNSLSEMIKRIFGYTIDTIRKSIESYEINVKKTNRVHLAEVSRHSVMTQ
                     EVSYLARTT"
     gene            9286..9867
                     /locus_tag="PoV_0370"
                     /protein_id="PoV_0370"
     CDS             9286..9867
                     /inference="COORDINATES:profile:GeneMark.hmm"
                     /locus_tag="PoV_0370"
                     /product="hypothetical protein"
                     /protein_id="PoV_0370"
                     /score="18.786969"
                     /translation="MYLNIHTFQLSFHKDVYLHFCVLMFQMYYYIMYWSQIKQDDEYN
                     TPKELWDNIKDFLPGKDKVVWEAFYGNGKSGQILSDLGCTVIQSNVDFFDDNTNIIDK
                     TDMIVSNVPFSKKKEILTKLKEINKPFILIMPASTMFTNYLREIFKKNEIQIIIPPKR
                     MHFEKNGVVLKRTSFDCCYFCYKMDLKNDITWL"
     gene            9916..10131
                     /locus_tag="PoV_0380"
                     /protein_id="PoV_0380"
     CDS             9916..10131
                     /inference="COORDINATES:profile:GeneMark.hmm"
                     /locus_tag="PoV_0380"
                     /product="hypothetical protein"
                     /protein_id="PoV_0380"
                     /score="11.526915"
                     /translation="MNNINRHALSQMNHDQQIVYTAMMMNPEQIPLFNQSANAEYIRI
                     GNIIKEMFKNGIYKKMTLGNEGVVILE"
     gene            complement(10236..10499)
                     /locus_tag="PoV_0390"
                     /protein_id="PoV_0390"
     CDS             complement(10236..10499)
                     /inference="COORDINATES:profile:GeneMark.hmm"
                     /locus_tag="PoV_0390"
                     /product="hypothetical protein"
                     /protein_id="PoV_0390"
                     /score="10.503344"
                     /translation="MPTSPGRVTWILVPYNAPPLTDTDVGVMPNMVPGHIAFGIINIG
                     NPNVEYSNVITGMVPGERYRIEMVAIDSNRVWGLRNQATFINQ"
     gene            complement(10826..12922)
                     /locus_tag="PoV_0400"
                     /protein_id="PoV_0400"
     CDS             complement(10826..12922)
                     /inference="COORDINATES:profile:GeneMark.hmm"
                     /locus_tag="PoV_0400"
                     /product="hypothetical protein"
                     /protein_id="PoV_0400"
                     /score="74.738106"
                     /translation="MKILTIITIIVFVCLIIYVCISRHSLIEPFSDTKPSEYRKQLYI
                     DKLIHKQKIKKDIEKLEKYIKTTDDKLYTTERLYNSNMCTKHSSFYDFNGVDNTKEMK
                     DDGIVITPIQIGGIAKDNVNVVNNVDDQCEAEVYGIQDNMTCEQHPFTCMNSNLEEIR
                     YDGGTTFFENGQMKCKYSGCMNACTNISDHCYKHINGYIYDTKHLSDCAFPVENDCTQ
                     IYDDEKMDHYLIDLCPNNTYFNISSSPTGENDILQEFFFDKTIIKHADSSECQYLYRP
                     EHSNNPQNNFEKMSDIEAKCDPNQLDTIHCYSQVNNVYQLQSTHQRNLMDCSYNNVNE
                     TTCYTLIDNSNALCKYMDINPDTKECSDTIPCPNTYYMLSEEGYLPGTYDFRQSYTKH
                     TFDSVYTQQSNIDDVSFLECSQDTLPEAALTSLDCLKACPNIDGTSTMQQGILNEEQN
                     IATCLFLNCPSPESIADVGNTVQRRQNVAQTINAMDGLSQKTNEQVQNMNLEEARLQK
                     QDMALNNQISKLENQRKNIRSQKIQIASNRNSLQNIGVKIQNKIKEKQERITELESKI
                     HSLINKPSSTQNISEQISLQEAQISLQDENILLQNKVMEENDRRKEQIAQEQRQAQQE
                     REEQNAAIINAAQQLAAQQLADEQLAAQQLADEQIADEQLATPQIADEQLATPQIADE
                     QLATPQIADEHWLPHK"
     gene            complement(12957..13442)
                     /locus_tag="PoV_0410"
                     /protein_id="PoV_0410"
     CDS             complement(12957..13442)
                     /inference="COORDINATES:profile:GeneMark.hmm"
                     /locus_tag="PoV_0410"
                     /product="hypothetical protein"
                     /protein_id="PoV_0410"
                     /score="3.340607"
                     /translation="MDCWSVSCVYLLLLVLVVCSNYYKYEKFINYHFLKQHIFENTTN
                     LYGSKIEKETNNIHSLNTSISNEKYTYNQRFCKNNSKFFKVDHSRATTDDRKTYVVPI
                     VDTSSGTFSKNKNQCVHPTDPAFQPIFDCGAKYECSDGLSISGKKIIKDAKETCVYDC
                     I"
     gene            complement(13480..14436)
                     /locus_tag="PoV_0420"
                     /protein_id="PoV_0420"
     CDS             complement(13480..14436)
                     /inference="COORDINATES:profile:GeneMark.hmm"
                     /locus_tag="PoV_0420"
                     /product="hypothetical protein"
                     /protein_id="PoV_0420"
                     /score="22.867234"
                     /translation="MISLLSLLLILLIYITLEYIGNPKETYTDEIQSNFFENDDFDIV
                     TESRVVNGDNMDDDVSPADEMDSLNNSTSKNTIDEIQRNQELIFNLFIIEVEKYNNAK
                     KVLLYDSRNDCNLKRYKSWLTTIEQTISDNTSKLEKTECQDFKNNYCKNTDGYFSSDG
                     SLYVGRVNEFKNAVNECFVVCQDEDLDSLREYKKQFYNTLFDILIRGTVLKKVTGDIF
                     DKSNSNKYEYLINYNRNTTIAEVEMNLDAFSSTSEDHNNLVVELHSFIEILELEIRKF
                     IAKQQIRMDEKDELISTYQARHYELVYNTVQPTNLIVEEEYM"
     gene            14509..16161
                     /locus_tag="PoV_0430"
                     /protein_id="PoV_0430"
     CDS             14509..16161
                     /inference="COORDINATES:profile:GeneMark.hmm"
                     /locus_tag="PoV_0430"
                     /product="hypothetical protein"
                     /protein_id="PoV_0430"
                     /score="37.395925"
                     /translation="MLYETFTGFIKLHPKYFFMNCILMLLVPINEVFLSRLYGKLFDS
                     IQKNTFTMNHFYVILGTMVFLQIGFAYSDYFNSKQMTEFQQYCKTKFVSLVFEKFENN
                     KVEPNPGDALSKILRTQHILADWYSKVFSYLVPISLQLIITVVYLTSIDLPLGVYLFV
                     LLCIFACFLMNSTNLCNKNNVLLDEQSSKIHDGIGDLLTNYLSVYKEQSLNLELNILN
                     KDFKTYKQFHNETILCTIKYRLMLSTIIIIFITLFVKRCYKLLKNNQIKNAIFYSVFM
                     ILANLISNMVYMIDMHRDMIFDWGLIKNSGFDKIEEMSIVKYDCKKHQLDNSAVLEIK
                     DLYYKFPSKKHYTLSNINLKVMPKERLAVTGHIGSGKSTLMKLILKLLYPEKGTIVIN
                     QKCIYDMGVKDYFKMVGFMPQNCLLFKRSIIENIMYDNVALTEKDIIDVIKKYHLMKH
                     FKNGLNVGTESLSGGQRQLVWFLRIYFKNPEIILLDEPTASLDKETKDLFVHLMQTML
                     KDKTIIIITHDPYLLQFVTRAVDINLLGNPNQSELKATLNAL"
     gene            complement(16277..16555)
                     /locus_tag="PoV_0440"
                     /protein_id="PoV_0440"
     CDS             complement(16277..16555)
                     /inference="COORDINATES:profile:GeneMark.hmm"
                     /locus_tag="PoV_0440"
                     /product="hypothetical protein"
                     /protein_id="PoV_0440"
                     /score="6.166293"
                     /translation="MKDLYKYVVLVVCTLLIIVLVYKKVMYKEELCVNHPLHHDSKYE
                     CGNSTKCTRKECHKIIHKDVYEQCRKKMSEAECVERDMAIAWTSYIFP"
     gene            16629..16859
                     /locus_tag="PoV_0450"
                     /protein_id="PoV_0450"
     CDS             16629..16859
                     /inference="COORDINATES:profile:GeneMark.hmm"
                     /locus_tag="PoV_0450"
                     /product="hypothetical protein"
                     /protein_id="PoV_0450"
                     /score="2.836162"
                     /translation="MISQRSPRQIAANTNHGQNIPSINIYEEPIVDIIDQTQYPSISH
                     QYPLKQSSALIFEKCYNSLLTTLDDKLLLLIW"
     gene            16853..17119
                     /locus_tag="PoV_0460"
                     /protein_id="PoV_0460"
     CDS             16853..17119
                     /inference="COORDINATES:profile:GeneMark.hmm"
                     /locus_tag="PoV_0460"
                     /product="hypothetical protein"
                     /protein_id="PoV_0460"
                     /score="13.064025"
                     /translation="MVNVITRSTEIVDSYKKLSGIEKKMMVIKVVTTLIEKHEKDAKM
                     KKALVDLLNTLGVSVIDTIIYASKGKLAINVKYFGKLRQLKCWC"
     gene            complement(17129..17371)
                     /locus_tag="PoV_0470"
                     /protein_id="PoV_0470"
     CDS             complement(17129..17371)
                     /inference="COORDINATES:profile:GeneMark.hmm"
                     /locus_tag="PoV_0470"
                     /product="hypothetical protein"
                     /protein_id="PoV_0470"
                     /score="3.457275"
                     /translation="MTYTALCLSRTPCVCMKHPENSKPVSSCQQKQSIRSSMRIKLKK
                     ALTYCDYTKEKDHKISEACTVLWDEIDDLSEQIRNI"
     gene            complement(17511..17906)
                     /locus_tag="PoV_0480"
                     /protein_id="PoV_0480"
     CDS             complement(17511..17906)
                     /inference="COORDINATES:profile:GeneMark.hmm"
                     /locus_tag="PoV_0480"
                     /product="hypothetical protein"
                     /protein_id="PoV_0480"
                     /score="26.202119"
                     /translation="MNTSSYQKFTKSFHKFTEDYNKELLEKITTTLTLCEEDKTKLVE
                     LFGTLSSKCDMHCAKPNKKKREPTEYNLFMKDMIKELRQTHPEIDKKELMSMGAKEWQ
                     KKKALKAKEAEAQAAQPEEKKVKKEKKKP"
     gene            17959..18363
                     /locus_tag="PoV_0490"
                     /protein_id="PoV_0490"
     CDS             17959..18363
                     /inference="COORDINATES:profile:GeneMark.hmm"
                     /locus_tag="PoV_0490"
                     /product="hypothetical protein"
                     /protein_id="PoV_0490"
                     /score="5.442275"
                     /translation="MSNFKDIIPLTKTKIVINAMVLVFMYIFLKPSTRNTIQNKNYHT
                     HCSRIQIISEESEYTDLGNTKHTHDPIVMQQHAHSHDNSNKNVPRLNRVSNSNDNIYN
                     AGYDRFLEYLLKAFVIMIVITSTAVFNATSIF"
     gene            complement(18360..19025)
                     /locus_tag="PoV_0500"
                     /protein_id="PoV_0500"
     CDS             complement(18360..19025)
                     /inference="COORDINATES:profile:GeneMark.hmm"
                     /locus_tag="PoV_0500"
                     /product="hypothetical protein"
                     /protein_id="PoV_0500"
                     /score="30.164381"
                     /translation="MNGSVDTESIELVVLNDNQMEQLNEASIIESERIKTLKRKLNGE
                     AWTDHMEDLMKTWGEKAAINRELHLMSAESWKSLSDNLSIPTIVLTTISSVSAFGSVN
                     VTDYMYWMYAAGSVNLIAAFLTSLSKYYRPDERVERHTVTAKAFGKFYRHLVLELSMA
                     REDRQPAEVLSKWSKTEFDKLMNESPVISSKIISDYKKKHVCDDVPDITIDKFKIDIH
                     GRD"
     gene            complement(19067..19579)
                     /locus_tag="PoV_0510"
                     /protein_id="PoV_0510"
     CDS             complement(19067..19579)
                     /inference="COORDINATES:profile:GeneMark.hmm"
                     /locus_tag="PoV_0510"
                     /product="hypothetical protein"
                     /protein_id="PoV_0510"
                     /score="11.573211"
                     /translation="MFFERLTNSNLQIVSFNKIKHNLDRVCATEVITMTTNMRSLSRQ
                     LLTEHTIKKNVYLHKTDTIGVEFKFVLTKPSGYIQIHIRKKRKADIKVYFIEGEYFNI
                     LDSFHYKNDSEENWLKALLFEFDETIIQYIRNGFSGKVSKLLEIIKTIIPKEVLFNVC
                     IDIPGYVCMF"
     gene            19683..20306
                     /locus_tag="PoV_0520"
                     /protein_id="PoV_0520"
     CDS             19683..20306
                     /inference="COORDINATES:profile:GeneMark.hmm"
                     /locus_tag="PoV_0520"
                     /product="Uracil-DNA glycosylase"
                     /protein_id="PoV_0520"
                     /score="11.472446"
                     /translation="MKDSWKTLFGHLNTKINSLPIDFDSNTTCPSKENIMRCFNYFDA
                     NQTKVVICGQDPYHTKGTASGLAFESINTSPPSLRNIFKEVRRSYPDASCIIDKWAEQ
                     GVLMLNRSLTVELDKPNSHSKLWKPITNEMLTLLNDFWKTNNIKVVFMLWGNNAKELE
                     EFIDVTHHYVLKHTHPSPLSRKPFIGNGHFQKCNVFLEQNTLEKIDW"
     gene            20357..21262
                     /locus_tag="PoV_0530"
                     /protein_id="PoV_0530"
     CDS             20357..21262
                     /inference="COORDINATES:profile:GeneMark.hmm"
                     /locus_tag="PoV_0530"
                     /product="hypothetical protein"
                     /protein_id="PoV_0530"
                     /score="25.339598"
                     /translation="MNHIPIVTTSTRTLCRTRYVQITSQIKDYGYKSNTVEKNNDIIP
                     MSFFQFCYVNIKKEYNQKRYGFLSDPYSNSKSKQESFTILRLRKSLKMLKLDDSNIWK
                     REQNRDAIECPRQILALYYIICHLLDIIYKDKPIDRFWFLESVARMPYFSYIAIIHMY
                     ETLGWWELDGSLKKKHYEEEANETSHLRIMESLGGNAKWWNRFLARHGAMAYYGVLLI
                     LFMLSPKTAYMSSELLEMHAVDTYTEFYESNESILKNLPPTKEALEYKPGTQNLYDVF
                     KQIRDDEYKHAKQMNYVKQLPNNKQ"
     gene            complement(21343..21936)
                     /locus_tag="PoV_0540"
                     /protein_id="PoV_0540"
     CDS             complement(21343..21936)
                     /inference="COORDINATES:profile:GeneMark.hmm"
                     /locus_tag="PoV_0540"
                     /product="hypothetical protein"
                     /protein_id="PoV_0540"
                     /score="11.617712"
                     /translation="MITNRCIALDPGVRTFQTGYSDTKVVEFSSRTNTITKIQNKLQL
                     LQSLRDKKIIKVKKKKILKLYLRIKNIVNDIHWKTITYIKNNYTDVLLPSFESQDMVT
                     NTFLHSTTKRRLLGLQHYKFKEKLLNKKEINVHVVNEAFTSKTCGCCGEINYKLGSSK
                     LFKCSNCDLAIDRDFNGARNIYLKYMGERTNTLNESK"
ORIGIN      
        1 tacgaagttg agagtacata gggactactt caaatatttg gaagaaaagt tcaggaacat
       61 acccataggt agcaaacaat ggaatgtagc tgtacgacca ataaaaacat ttgggcactt
      121 attggtttga tacgatgggt tctcaggaaa agatatagaa atattggaat atcactcaat
      181 cgtccagatg atgacaggag acgaaagcaa gaaataagga tatgaaaaag ttgataaaag
      241 agaaaattta tgaattgaca cctaaggatt tgataaacgt atacgcactt ggggatttaa
      301 aaaccgttcc aaataatgta atataattta ttgtatacaa taaatgaaga aaggtggtac
      361 aacaactatt atatcaactc aaactaactc gtacaattcc gggtatgacc cagaaccaat
      421 gagtacaggc atggttgtag gtattatagt gtttattttg tttatcatca tattaatagc
      481 gacactcgga aatagaacat cgggtaccgc ggtggtcagt ggacctgttt acacaacacc
      541 ttggtatatg ggttgggggt tcttcggtgg cggtggtggg aatagaacga caacaacaac
      601 gacagtcgtg aacacaacgc ctaccagcac caccacgcct aatacaaatg gaaaaacatc
      661 caccaagcct aagacaaatg gtaaaacagt ctccacacct agcgctacgt cagctacgag
      721 aagtagtaga cggaagagat gatgtattac acccatttgg cgataggtga tgttttacct
      781 aatagtttgt cacccttttc aatgtgaagc ttgacttttt ttaatggaag gtatatgtcc
      841 accctggaag acaatttaat cattcccatt tgattaccgc gtataatata tgtgttggat
      901 atggacttgt tgactattcg tctagctact tgtcctgcaa tctggtctac tctaacaata
      961 ccgtttttgt tttgaatgat tgttgtcatt ctttcgttaa agtctgattt ttctagtatg
     1021 tgagccaaat tgaattcacc ttttctatac attaagttgc gcactaaacc atcaacagga
     1081 taccattgta cgtgtacgtc taggatagat aaatatatgg aaattttata cataccatct
     1141 tttgtttcgg atatatccaa cactgtacca tcgctaggag acgttataat cgattcatca
     1201 aaagttggct ttaaccgttt cgggagacga tagaaatata caagcatacc tataatcaat
     1261 aaacatgata cgaatataaa attaaattgt ttaaaaatta tcatcaatac acacattaac
     1321 acgacgatgt caattgactc tttgaacaac aacgtttgca tttctattaa aattaagtaa
     1381 gaaaacttac ttaaatattt aaccattata tttatacatc aacactatca ccatgccttc
     1441 cgagactttt gccttccaag ctgaaatcaa ccaacttatg tcattgatta tcaatacatt
     1501 ttattcgaat aaagacattt tcttgcgcga gttgattagc aatgcgtcag atgcaattga
     1561 caaagccaga cacaatgcct tgcaaaacac ttctgaacta cgagagtata ttatcaagat
     1621 tacaccttgc aaagatgaaa aaacccttgt gattgaggac aatggaattg gtctatctaa
     1681 ggatgatatg attacgtgtt tgggaacaat tgctaattca ggaacaaagc aatttatgga
     1741 gacactcaag gccggagctt cggatgtcag tatgattggt caattcggag tgggtttcta
     1801 ctctgcatat ctagttgcag atacggttaa ggtgttttcc ggaaagtact gttgggaatc
     1861 caaagcggga ggttctttta ctattgaaga atacgacgag cccgtagttg agcatggtgt
     1921 ccgtctagtc cttaccatga aagatgattg tgtggactac ttggaggagt ccaagatcaa
     1981 ggagattgtg aagaagcatt ctgagttcat caattatccg attaatcttt ggactgttcg
     2041 caccgagtcg aaagaggtac ctgacgatga tgtagaggag gacgtttcca acgaggaggg
     2101 aaagattgag gatatcgaat ccgctgaaga acatacgccc aaaacgaaga caatcactga
     2161 agaagtggag gaatggaagc atctcaacac acagaagccg gtgtggctgc gcaaaccaga
     2221 agatgtttct caggaggagc attcttcctt cttcaagtcg ctttcgaatg attgggacga
     2281 ccacctagca gtgaaacact tcaccgcgga gggccaaatt gaatataagg cagttcttta
     2341 tttaccaaag agagcgccat ttgacatgtt ccaagcttca aagaaaaaga acaatattaa
     2401 attgtacgtg aagcgtgttt tcattatgga caagtgtgag gaaattatgc cagagtggtt
     2461 gaacttcatc agcggggttg ttgacagtga agatctgcct ctcaatgttt cacgcgagat
     2521 gctccagcaa aacaagatta tgaatgtcat taggaagaac ctcgtgaaaa agtgcattga
     2581 gctatttaac gagttggcag aagatgatga caagaaaaaa tatgagacgt tttatgatag
     2641 ctttcatcaa agcattaaga tgggtattca cgaggatagt aagaaccgtg acaagttggt
     2701 taagttgctt cgattccaaa cgcttaatag tacggataga gtttcactac atgattacgt
     2761 taccggtatg aaagaggatc aacaagaaat gtactttatc accggcgaat cacgaaaggc
     2821 tgtagagaac tctccatttg taaagggaat caaagaaaag ggctatgacg tattgtttat
     2881 gattgaccca attgacgagt atatgtgcca acacgtgaag gagtacgagg gcaagaagct
     2941 tgtcaatgtg acaaagtgta acgttctctt tcaggagaag aatgatgatt acgaacaata
     3001 tttgtgtaag aagatgaaag agctattgga tgtggagaag gttgttgttt ccacccgtct
     3061 tggggatgac ccttgttgtt tggtgtcggg cgagtacggt tggagtgcca atatggaacg
     3121 tattatgaag gcccaaactc tacagaataa tatgaatgct caaatgatgg gtggtaagaa
     3181 gactatggag attaacccca ctcataaaat gattcagaag ctccaagacg gagtaaagaa
     3241 tacctctatg aatgaacata ttataaagga tgttatccaa ttgatgtatg acacagcact
     3301 tgtctcttcg gggtacagtc acgaggaccc tagcaagttc tctaaccgta tttataaaat
     3361 gattggtttg ggtattgacg cggacataga tgacacagat gacgacaatg gtgtagaaga
     3421 aaccattgtg cctgttgaca atgtcgacgt ggaagataat tcaatggaag aacttgattg
     3481 attgattgat tgattgatta attatttatt tttgtgacat attttgtaac aataaatagt
     3541 ctttagtagt aattatttga ttttaagaag cagttcagta aattattatt ttttatggag
     3601 gtatgtggtt tttcttgttg agtattaaag tcgttaaata gaagtgcaat ggttgttact
     3661 ttatcgagaa tggaagtttc gaatggaatt ataatagatg caaacaagct ccaacaatta
     3721 tattgttcta taaatttcga gtaatcactt gtctttgaag aaatctgtcg cacgtctctg
     3781 cggcacaata taatgaaatc gaacgaatta atgtttgaaa atacagagaa gaacttgtgt
     3841 gattttatta tttcaatttg tttatgataa aaaaagtagt tatgttttac taattcttca
     3901 acaattattt caattatgtc ttgtccacat cgttcatgat agccacatat aagaactttg
     3961 cacaataaag gttccatagc attaaatttt aataactttt ttgcatataa actactattt
     4021 atttttattt tcatattcaa tttatgtgtt tacataatta tttcatgtgt ttaatccaaa
     4081 atgagtgaca tcattgaagg tacgtacgta attcccagta aaagaatgcg atattggtga
     4141 aaaagaaatt tcaagtaacg atacactata catgggttgg aagtagggct tttttgttct
     4201 tggaagtgcc ggtctgaata taacaaaaga tacaagaaca agtctatatt ggaacgtttg
     4261 aacgagtaca tcaatcagta ctgcattttc taatttcaca ctcagacgga aaacatgcat
     4321 cattgactcg gcctttggac ataacaaatt tcaatataaa ataaataata gtaccactaa
     4381 atgattggaa caggtcgtct gtaacggaat atgcaacagc tgtaaacgta agtagttgaa
     4441 caggtacatt ttgtaaaagt cttgcttgta aacaacccgt acgaatacca acgtcctgtg
     4501 cgtatacttg gataataccg tatgcaccaa ttacttttaa tatattcttg gtcatatttg
     4561 atctatcaga acttgcccaa tatttcaaag ccgttatcat tgtttatttt catcgtatat
     4621 atttttattt tatctctaat gaggatacga aaaatgagac gatacacatt gaaaatgaga
     4681 aaaacattag atatagtgtt attctcacaa tcatcaatgt attgtcattg tttgttatag
     4741 tgttaacatg ttgctcaaca tttattatat cccgacatat aggacaacaa attttgttct
     4801 gttctatgtc ataattgtat tcaaaataaa tcttaaaaca atcaatgtgt agactgtggg
     4861 agcaccctaa cacaaacttg tcctttttga gtatttcatc caaacaaata acacaatcgt
     4921 ctgtatatgt attagacatt tgtaattgca aaactatcaa tcgataaaaa attgaaactg
     4981 taaatatatt atttaaatgc taatcaaatt ttattccaag tgtgtgggtt gtaatatggg
     5041 taacatgtgt agtaacattg ctaatctaga tccagtaggt gaatacattg atgatagcat
     5101 tcatgatagc attcatgata gcattcatga tagcatgaat agcattgatg atagcattga
     5161 tggtagtgtc cctagtatgg ttagtattgg tagttataca aaaagaattg atttgattac
     5221 aaagtatgat atttactact tagaattact ttcactatat aaagaaacat acacttggaa
     5281 aaatgaagaa tacttgaaaa tctttaataa agacctttgt tttgctatac attgtagaaa
     5341 ccctttagaa gaacaacttc atttgttagc aactagttat gtgcatatta atgacttaca
     5401 aaagcacaca tattctattt ggtgtgcaac tacaactgag aatagaaact atgtgtacaa
     5461 acaactgatt aatataattg gaatttaaat agatacctat tattgttttg aaaacacaaa
     5521 gtattcgtca taatcacatt gttttctaca acacggacaa gttatgtgtt ctttgttttc
     5581 aaaccatttt tttatgcaat ggtggtggaa agagtgagaa cattcgtata gtttactaga
     5641 attgttatca ttcatcaatt cttggcatat ggaacaagta ccttctagtg tatttatttt
     5701 agatgaagga gtgtatttgg tgaacgttga aatataggat aacgtttttg acatttcgtt
     5761 ttgtacggat ctgtggaatg taagtttctc gttgaacaca cgcacccact caagaacgga
     5821 agaaagttgt tcttgacacg ttcttcttct ttcttgtggg ataatatagc ttgattcata
     5881 ctatgcttca aagtgctcat cttaaacttg gtggatatca atggatactc tgtatcacaa
     5941 aacttatcga ccgatatggc aattgtgtta tatacacatt gtttttcacc cacaatacca
     6001 ttatcaaatg tatacaaaag tttatagaca ttgcatacaa caccgtctct acacatttcc
     6061 ataatatgct ttctgtgact agccattgca catgataatc tcaatgtgtg tgtgtctgat
     6121 aattgatagg catacttgtg tttattagta cacttttgtc cagagactgt attggattca
     6181 caagataaag cattactaga taatacacta gttacatcct ctccaattgt attggataac
     6241 attataccca cacgtaacac agtagtagca ttcacattat acaaacattc aaatttttat
     6301 aagtttgaat aaacgctatt taacattatt atatgattgt attaaattgg atagatggat
     6361 ccaaataaat gtaataattg taaattggaa ggtgtgttat gttacgattc aaaacattat
     6421 gtggtagcgt gcaaaaactg tggtctagta aatgatgaga ctactttttc tactggaata
     6481 aaatttgatg gcgaaaatac aactgttaat acatacactc cttcgataca aacaatctgt
     6541 acaaaaatga ataccatctt ggccgaatgt ttacccttgt ttggtataca tcataatgta
     6601 gcaaagacga tcaagaaaaa aatgacaaaa attttgaaat ccaacaagga actagggcgg
     6661 tttaagaatg tagagtctgt cgtgttcata ttgctcatcc atgcagtccg cgagttgaaa
     6721 atacccttga ataaatccaa gataaatgca caaatacaac tatacgtgag catgaatgct
     6781 attttgaaag atatgaaaaa tgtcaaattg taaatttttg tctattaaaa caaaaatgaa
     6841 cgctaacatt tgtgattcgt tcatttttaa tagcgacatc aacgaaatct ataagtccac
     6901 acgcctttac gtcgaaggtt tgtttccaat aaaagccact gacattataa aacccctatc
     6961 aatacatgtc cttaagcaat gtatcacact tgggtattta acaatggatg aacaacttga
     7021 atgcacaaac accatcgtaa taactctgct aaatcaatat tatcgttttc gagacaaaaa
     7081 ggagtttgtg tttattcaat ctatgatata tgttttcatt atatcacaga ttgaaaaaga
     7141 aaaaccacaa aaaagaaata gttatgttta ttggaaaaat atagcaaggc gttttgtttt
     7201 ttgagagttc ttttacttgt taattggttg tggatggatg agcacaacat catccatttg
     7261 ggatttgatc ttatgttttt gctcttccaa ttcaaatttg gttaattgaa gaaaattcac
     7321 caaatttgta ttgtttaaac gttggatttc tgtcagcaaa ctatcacagt ttgtttgtgt
     7381 ttcttcactt tgtctcttgt aaatatcatt ttctcttgta aggaactcca acttggtatg
     7441 cagaacacaa acctcatttt ggagttggtt gtatttctca gtcaaatcaa acatcaaccc
     7501 caaaccctcc tgaatgtttt gttggtgcag atggggtagc aagaaattgt gcaacgtctt
     7561 gatagtatcc atattttaac tatttacatg ttctccacat tcttctcatc aatttttaaa
     7621 aaattgatgc attcattttt atattattgt cacacaatct taaaatacaa gaatgaaaac
     7681 aagtacaatt ttaaatgttg tattatatgt tctgctacta aacatgctat accaatatat
     7741 ccatttactc attgtcttta gaataaacga aacatcttac aacggcttac cgcccccaac
     7801 ataaacgata aataacgaac caattattca catactatca atatccaata tatacatttc
     7861 ccgtatattc ttttttatgg tctcattgga tacggggtcg tcccatataa tttcatttga
     7921 cacggttaca aaagaaccga aatctttata agttgtttta ataacaagtt tgttgtttga
     7981 agaaacaaaa aatgtatatg tgtcgtctac ttttctggtt cttacaggca caatctttgc
     8041 agaatgcttc ttaacaataa gcggttggta cgcaaaaaac aactttctgt tcattcggtt
     8101 actatttata cttatttttt gttcttaaat tgttattttg aaagttaggt ttattattga
     8161 ttagtattca ttccaaccta ttattttatg ttgtcctcgc taaatacgaa acctcttgtg
     8221 tcattacgga gtgtctacta acttctgcta aatgaaccct gtttgttttc ttcacattga
     8281 tttcatatga ctctatggat ttgcgtatgg tatctatagt atacccaaag atacgcttta
     8341 tcatctcgct gagtgaattc tttgcaaaag taccaccaga ttccttttct ataagatacc
     8401 ccctaggcgt cttcatggag tcgcttaaca ctttacgcac atcatttgat agcacaacat
     8461 cataagcatt ataaatggaa gacgttttat agttgttaat aagcaatctt ccagtgttta
     8521 tattataaaa attgttctca tggttcattt gtttgtcatt ttttatcaat agtacattgt
     8581 caaagtaatt tctagggtta atgtggatct tcccgttttt gtcatacagc gcatgtgtgt
     8641 acatagtggt tatcacatgt ttcatgctcg cataatcgga ttggttatat ttcttctctg
     8701 tttcaaatat acttttgtaa acccgttcat attctaggtc attttgtctt gcattcaatt
     8761 ggtttacaat ttgtttattt ttgtattcgt caaagcgtga tttaattatg tcgaacgagt
     8821 tgttggatgt atctagtaac ttttgtgatt tgctcaaaat aaacaacata aaagcaaagt
     8881 aacttgtagg gtctttgtat tttccaatga tggcgttaat taaaacatcc aaatcatcaa
     8941 atattttgga aaactcttca ttttcaatat ttaacaaagt agataaggca tttactcgtg
     9001 atttgtagtt tgataaggtt gttttgtttg ttacattcct atccaatagc tcataaactt
     9061 ctgctttggt aaatattccc ttattcacgg acgtatttga tacttccaaa ggttttttgg
     9121 agtttataaa gggttgcaaa tattcgagct catcaattgt ccaattatac tttgtaatga
     9181 cactctcggc aattgttttc ttctttcctg attttaaatc tcgaatgtga cgtttttaat
     9241 acattccatt ttaccaggaa cgtttaatta gatacaataa attgaatgta tttaaatatt
     9301 cacacttttc aattgtcttt tcacaaggat gtgtatcttc acttttgtgt acttatgttc
     9361 caaatgtatt attacattat gtattggagt caaattaaac aagatgacga atataatacc
     9421 ccaaaagaat tatgggacaa cataaaggac tttctgccag ggaaggataa agttgtatgg
     9481 gaagcattct atggtaacgg taaatccgga caaatactaa gcgatttggg ttgtacagtt
     9541 atacaaagca atgtagactt ctttgatgat aacaccaaca ttatagataa gacagatatg
     9601 attgtttcaa atgtaccctt ctccaaaaaa aaagaaattc taacaaaatt aaaggaaatc
     9661 aacaaaccgt tcattcttat aatgcccgca tcaacgatgt ttacaaacta ccttcgtgaa
     9721 attttcaaaa aaaacgaaat acaaatcatt ataccaccaa aacgaatgca ttttgaaaag
     9781 aacggtgttg tcttaaaacg tacatcgttt gattgttgct acttttgtta caagatggat
     9841 ttaaaaaatg acataacttg gttgtaacct atttaaaagt ttacaatatt ttatattcat
     9901 attatacaat ttactatgaa caatatcaac cgccatgccc tctcccaaat gaatcatgat
     9961 caacaaattg tctatacggc aatgatgatg aatccagaac aaattccgtt attcaatcaa
    10021 tctgcgaatg cagaatatat tagaattggt aacattatta aagaaatgtt taaaaacgga
    10081 atttataaaa aaatgacatt agggaacgaa ggtgtagtta ttttagagta attttcaata
    10141 cacaaatggt tcatacatta gatattattg ataaaccaac aatttatttt tacaattagt
    10201 atgagattat acatttccca tactatttta cttgtttatt ggttgatgaa tgttgcttga
    10261 tttcgcaaac cccatactcg gttggaatca attgcaacca tctcaattcg gtagcgttca
    10321 cctggtacca tacccgttat cacattcgaa tattcaacat ttgggttacc aatatttata
    10381 ataccaaatg caatgtgtcc tggaaccatg ttaggcatta ctcccacatc agtgtctgtc
    10441 aacggtggtg cattgtaagg cactagaatc catgtaacac gtccaggtga agtcggcata
    10501 ataacaagcc tgccggttgt ccctgttaag tttgtgatct taggatatcc cgaattaaaa
    10561 gttggtgcat ttgcaggacg cggtgacgac ccaacttcaa cgggttctat gaacacaaca
    10621 gtgttattta attgtactgg tacttgtgtg ggtgcgacag ctaattgttc atcggctatt
    10681 tgtggggtag ccaattgttc atcggctatt tgtggggtag ccaattgttc atcggctatt
    10741 tgtggggtag ccaattgttc atcggctatt tgtggggtag ccaattgttc atcggctatt
    10801 tgtggggtag ccaattgttc atcggctatt tgtggggtag ccaatgttca tcggctattt
    10861 gtggggtagc taattgttca tcggctattt gtggggtagc caattgttca tcggctattt
    10921 gtggggtagc caattgttca tcggctattt gttcatctgc taattgttgg gcagctaatt
    10981 gttcatcggc taattgttgg gcagctaatt gttgggcagc attaataatt gcagcattct
    11041 gttcttcccg ttcttgttgt gcttggcgtt gttcttgtgc aatttgttct tttcgtctgt
    11101 cattttcttc cattactttg ttctgtaaca aaatattttc atcctgtagt gatatttggg
    11161 cttcttgtaa tgatatttgt tctgagatat tttgtgtgga tgatggcttg ttgataagag
    11221 agtgtatttt tgattctaat tctgtaatgc gctcttgttt ttcttttatc ttgttttgta
    11281 ttttgacacc aatgttttgt aaagaattcc tattacttgc aatttgtatt ttttgggatc
    11341 tgatgttttt tcgttgattt tccagtttac taatttggtt gtttagtgcc atatcttgtt
    11401 tttgtaaacg tgcttcctct aggttcatat tttgaacttg ttcatttgtt ttttgactca
    11461 acccatccat cgcgttgatt gtttgagcaa cgttttgtct tctctgaaca gtattaccca
    11521 cgtctgcgat ggattccggt gatggacaat tcaaaaacaa acaagttgct atgttttgtt
    11581 cttcatttag tattccttgt tgcattgtac ttgttccgtc gatgtttgga caagccttta
    11641 gacaatccaa tgaggtcaaa gcggcttcag ggagcgtatc ttgtgagcat tctaagaacg
    11701 atacatcatc aatgtttgat tgttgtgtat atacactatc aaatgtatgc ttcgtatatg
    11761 attgtctaaa atcgtaggtt ccgggtaaat aaccttcttc gctcaacata taatacgtgt
    11821 tgggacacgg tatcgtgtcg gaacattctt ttgtatctgg atttatgtcc atgtacttgc
    11881 aaagtgcatt cgagttgtca ataagtgtat aacacgttgt ttcgtttaca ttgttatatg
    11941 aacaatccat caaatttctt tggtgtgtac tttgtaattg gtacacgttg ttcacttgtg
    12001 aataacaatg tatggtatct agttggtttg gatcgcactt agcttcaatg tcggacatct
    12061 tttcaaaatt gttttggggg ttattggagt gttcgggtct gtacaagtat tgacattcgc
    12121 tactatccgc atgcttgata attgttttat cgaagaagaa ctcctgcaaa atgtcgtttt
    12181 ctcctgttgg tgatgatgaa atgttgaaat acgtgttgtt gggacacaaa tcgattagat
    12241 agtgatccat cttttcatcg tcataaattt gggtacaatc gttttctaca ggaaatgcac
    12301 agtcggaaag gtgtttggtg tcatatatgt aaccattgat atgtttataa caatggtcgc
    12361 ttatatttgt acaagcattc atgcatccac tgtatttaca cttcatttga ccattctcaa
    12421 aaaatgttgt accaccatca tatcttattt cttctaaatt actgttcata caagtaaacg
    12481 ggtgttgttc gcacgtcata ttatcttgta tcccgtaaac ttccgcttca cattggtcgt
    12541 ccacattgtt tacaacgttc acattatcct ttgcaatccc acctatttga ataggcgtaa
    12601 taactatacc gtcgtctttc atttcctttg tattgtccac accattaaaa tcatagaaac
    12661 tggaatgctt tgtgcacata tttgaattat ataaccgctc ggttgtgtac aatttgtcat
    12721 ctgttgtttt tatgtacttt tctagttttt caatatcttt ctttattttt tgtttatgaa
    12781 tcaatttgtc aatatacaat tgctttctat attcggacgg ttttgtatca gaaaatggtt
    12841 cgataagaga atgtcgcgat atacacacat atattatcaa acaaacaaac acaattatag
    12901 ttattatagt caaaattttc attgtttatt aatttttata tagataaata aaaagttcaa
    12961 atacaatcat agacacaagt ttccttagca tctttgataa ttttttttcc tgatatggac
    13021 agaccatcac tacactcgta cttcgcacca caatcaaata ttggttgaaa tgccggatct
    13081 gttggatgca cacattggtt tttatttttt gaaaaagtac cactggatgt atctacgatt
    13141 ggaacaacat atgtctttcg atcgtctgtg gttgcccggc tatggtccac cttaaagaac
    13201 tttgaattgt ttttacagaa gcgttgattg tatgtgtatt tttcatttga aatggacgtg
    13261 ttcaaagagt gtatattatt tgtttctttt tcaatctttg aaccatataa gttcgttgta
    13321 ttctcaaata tatgctgttt caaaaaatga taattgataa atttttcgta cttgtagtag
    13381 tttgaacata ccacaagtac aagaagtaat aagtatacac aactaacgga ccaacaatcc
    13441 attgtctatt ttatttatac aaatattaag aaattatgtt tacatatact cttcctccac
    13501 gattaagttt gttggttgta ccgtgttgta cactaattcg taatgtcttg cttgataggt
    13561 tgatatgagt tcatctttct catccatacg gatttgttgt tttgcaataa acttacgaat
    13621 ctctaattct aggatttcta tgaaagaatg aagttcgact acaaggttgt tgtggtcttc
    13681 gcttgtggag ctaaacgcat cgaggttcat ttccacctct gcaatggttg tatttctgtt
    13741 ataattgatt aaatattcgt atttgttact gttcgactta tcaaaaatat ctccggtaac
    13801 ctttttaaga acagttcctc tgattaatat gtcgaagagt gtgttgtaaa attgtttttt
    13861 gtactctcgc aagctatcta aatcctcgtc ttgacacacc acaaagcatt cgttcaccgc
    13921 atttttaaac tcgttaacgc gtcctacgta caaggagccg tctgagctaa aatatccatc
    13981 ggtattttta caatagttgt ttttaaagtc ttgacattct gtcttctcga gttttgatgt
    14041 gttatcactt attgtttgct cgatagtggt caaccaagat ttgtatcgtt taaggttgca
    14101 gtcatttctg gaatcgtaga gaagaacctt ctttgcgtta ttgtattttt caacctctat
    14161 aatgaataag ttgaaaataa gttcttggtt tctttggatt tcgtcaatgg tattctttga
    14221 cgtcgagttg ttcagagagt ccatttcgtc cgccggagat acgtcatcgt ccatattgtc
    14281 gccatttaca actcttgatt cggtaacaat atcaaagtcg tcattttcga agaagtttga
    14341 ttgtatttcg tctgtatatg tttcttttgg atttccaata tattctaatg taatgtatat
    14401 caaaagtatt aaaagcaagg atagcaatga tatcattttt aatataattg attgaaaaaa
    14461 attaatgtca caagatcatt caaaaatatt atcaccaata cattaataat gttgtacgaa
    14521 actttcacag ggtttatcaa actacatcca aaatacttct tcatgaactg tatattaatg
    14581 ctgctcgtcc ccatcaatga ggtattctta tctcggttgt acggtaaatt gtttgattcc
    14641 attcaaaaaa atacgttcac aatgaaccat ttctacgtta ttcttggaac catggtgttt
    14701 ctacaaattg ggttcgcata tagtgattac ttcaactcca agcaaatgac agagtttcaa
    14761 caatattgta aaactaagtt tgtaagtctt gtgtttgaaa agtttgagaa taacaaagtg
    14821 gaaccaaacc caggtgacgc tttatccaag attctacgaa cacaacatat acttgcagac
    14881 tggtactcaa aagtattcag ttacctggta cctatatcat tacaattaat aataacagtt
    14941 gtatacctga catccattga cttacccctt ggcgtgtacc tatttgttct actttgcata
    15001 ttcgcttgtt tcttaatgaa ctccacaaac ttgtgcaata aaaacaatgt gcttttggat
    15061 gaacagtcat ccaaaataca cgatggtata ggtgacctgc ttacaaacta tttgtctgtc
    15121 tacaaggagc aaagtttaaa tttggagttg aacatattaa ataaagattt taagacatat
    15181 aaacagtttc acaacgaaac gatattgtgc acaattaaat atcgtttgat gttatccacg
    15241 atcattataa tatttataac gttgttcgta aagaggtgtt acaagctatt gaaaaataat
    15301 caaatcaaaa atgcaatatt ctattctgtc tttatgattc tagcgaacct aattagtaac
    15361 atggtttata tgattgatat gcaccgtgat atgatatttg attggggact aattaagaat
    15421 tctggatttg ataagattga agaaatgtca attgttaagt acgattgcaa aaaacaccaa
    15481 ctagataata gtgctgtatt ggaaattaaa gacttatatt ataagtttcc atcaaagaag
    15541 cattacacct tatccaatat taacttgaag gtaatgccga aggagcggtt agctgtcacg
    15601 ggccacattg ggagtggtaa gtctacattg atgaaactta tccttaagtt gttatacccg
    15661 gaaaagggta ccatagtaat taaccaaaag tgtatatatg atatgggagt aaaggactat
    15721 tttaagatgg ttgggttcat gcctcaaaat tgtcttcttt tcaaaagaag tataattgaa
    15781 aatattatgt atgacaatgt ggctctcaca gaaaaggaca taatcgatgt tataaagaag
    15841 tatcatctta tgaagcattt taagaacggt ttgaatgttg gaacagagag tctatctggt
    15901 ggtcaaagac aattagtatg gttcttaaga atatacttta agaaccccga aataatatta
    15961 cttgatgaac ctaccgcttc attagacaaa gaaacgaagg acctttttgt acatttaatg
    16021 caaacaatgt taaaggacaa aacaattatc ataataacac atgatccata tttgttacaa
    16081 tttgtaacaa gggctgttga catcaattta ttgggcaacc cgaatcaatc ggaattaaaa
    16141 gcaacgttga atgcattgta gaagctagca cctatcataa ataatacgca aataaggata
    16201 attacaaaca cccacatttt taaattatat tatatttttt cctgggtgta ttcaacaaac
    16261 acacaataca aacattttaa ggaaaaatat aagaagtcca tgcaatagcc atatcacgtt
    16321 ctacacactc cgcctcgctc attttctttc tacattgttc gtagacatct ttgtgtatta
    16381 ttttgtgaca ttccttgcgg gtacattttg tactgttacc acactcgtat ttgctatcat
    16441 gatgaagcgg atgattcaca cataattctt ccttgtacat aactttcttg tataccaaaa
    16501 caataattaa caatgtacat acaactaaaa caacatattt atacaaatct ttcatgctat
    16561 tttaatttaa aatatataaa tttgcaaagt atttgcggat tgtattatat atgcattcat
    16621 taaataaaat gatttcacaa aggtcaccaa gacaaatcgc tgctaacact aatcatggtc
    16681 agaatatacc atccataaac atttacgagg aaccaatagt tgacataata gatcaaacac
    16741 aatacccaag tatatcacac caataccctt tgaaacaatc aagcgcttta atatttgaaa
    16801 aatgttataa tagcttactg acaaccctcg acgataaatt acttttgtta atatggtgaa
    16861 tgtaataaca agatccactg aaattgtaga ttcttacaaa aaattatccg gtattgaaaa
    16921 gaaaatgatg gttatcaaag tggtaaccac acttatagaa aaacacgaaa aagacgcgaa
    16981 gatgaaaaaa gcacttgtag accttctcaa cactctaggg gtatccgtta tagacactat
    17041 catatacgct agtaaaggta aactagctat taatgtcaag tacttcggaa agctaagaca
    17101 acttaagtgt tggtgctaat aaaaaagctt aaatatttcg aatctgttca gacaagtcat
    17161 caatctcatc ccacaaaaca gtacatgctt cacttatttt atgatccttc tcctttgtat
    17221 aatcacaata cgttaacgcc ttctttaatt taatccgcat tgaacttcta atagattgtt
    17281 tttgttgaca agacgaaaca ggctttgaat tctcaggatg tttcatgcat acacaaggcg
    17341 ttcttgacaa acataaagca gtatacgtca tttgaattat attaaaaata aaaacaggtc
    17401 aaactcttaa atattttatt gtagttattt tgaaatgatt tcaaaataaa tgttaaaaca
    17461 aactatttac ttttttttga ttttacatat aattaactaa caatacaaac ctagggcttc
    17521 ttcttttcct tcttaacctt cttctcttca ggttgagcag cttgagcctc agcctccttc
    17581 gccttgagcg ccttcttctt ctgccactcc ttagcaccca tgctcataag ctccttctta
    17641 tcaatctctg gatgagtttg acgaagctcc ttaatcatat ccttcataaa gaggttgtac
    17701 tcagtaggtt cgcgcttctt cttgttaggc ttagcacaat gcatatcaca tttggaggaa
    17761 agtgtaccaa aaagttcaac caacttggtc ttgtcttctt cacatagagt tagagtagtg
    17821 gtgatcttct ctagaagctc tttgttgtag tcctcagtga acttgtggaa ggacttggtg
    17881 aatttttggt aggaggaagt gttcataatg tgtttttata attacaattg aattactttt
    17941 aaatatgttt taaaataaat gtcaaatttt aaagatataa tccctttaac aaagacgaaa
    18001 attgtaataa acgcgatggt attggttttc atgtatatat ttttaaaacc ttcgacacgt
    18061 aatactatac aaaacaagaa ttatcataca cattgttcga gaatacaaat tatatcggaa
    18121 gagtcggaat acacggattt gggaaataca aaacatactc acgacccaat agtaatgcag
    18181 cagcatgctc actctcacga caactcaaat aaaaatgtac caaggttaaa tagggtatcc
    18241 aatagcaacg acaatatata caatgctgga tatgacagat ttttagaata tttgttaaaa
    18301 gcgtttgtaa ttatgattgt tataacaagt acggctgtgt ttaatgcaac aagtattttc
    18361 taatcacgac catggatgtc aattttgaac ttatctattg ttatatcagg aacatcgtca
    18421 cacacatgct ttttcttgta gtcactaatg atttttgatg atattaccgg tgactcgttc
    18481 attaacttgt caaattctgt ttttgaccat ttacttaata cttctgcggg ttggcggtct
    18541 tcccttgcca tgctaagttc aaggacaagg tggcgataaa acttcccaaa tgccttggct
    18601 gtgacagtgt gtctctcaac tctctcgtct ggtcgataat acttacttag actcgtaaga
    18661 aatgctgcaa taagatttac cgaaccagcc gcatacatcc aatacatata atctgtcacg
    18721 ttaacagacc caaaagccga aacactggaa attgtggtta gaactatggt tggaattgaa
    18781 agattgtcag aaagagattt ccaactctct gcgctcatca agtgtagttc ccggtttatg
    18841 gcggcctttt caccccatgt tttcattaaa tcttccatgt gatctgtcca tgcctctcca
    18901 tttaattttc gtttcagtgt ttttattcgt tcactttcta taatgcttgc ttcgttcaat
    18961 tgttccattt ggttatcatt caaaacaacc aattcgattg attccgtatc cacagaacca
    19021 ttcatttaat tttcaattta atataaatta caatattttt ttatttttaa aacatgcata
    19081 catatccagg aatgtctatg cacacattaa agagaacctc tttgggtatg attgttttaa
    19141 ttatttctag caattttgaa acctttccgg aaaacccatt ccgaatgtat tgaataatcg
    19201 tttcgtcaaa ctcaaacaaa agcgccttta accaattttc ttcagaatcg ttcttataat
    19261 gaaatgaatc caatatgtta aaatattccc cttctatgaa gtagacctta atgtcagcct
    19321 ttcgcttttt ccttatatgt atctgaatat acccggatgg cttcgtgagc acaaacttga
    19381 actctacacc aattgtgtcc gtcttgtgta aatacacatt tttctttatc gtatgttctg
    19441 ttaatagttg acgcgataaa cttctcatat tagttgtcat tgtgataacc tctgtagcac
    19501 acaccctatc taaattgtgt tttatcttat tgaatgatac aatttgtaga ttggagttag
    19561 tcaatctttc aaagaacata tgatattttc gattgtatta tagtgttgca acttattttc
    19621 cgactgtatt taaactgtat ccataagtat tatctagaac acgataacaa cttaacacaa
    19681 taatgaaaga ctcttggaaa acattgtttg gtcatttgaa cactaaaatc aactcattac
    19741 ccattgactt tgattccaac accacctgcc cttcaaaaga aaacattatg aggtgtttca
    19801 actactttga tgcgaatcaa acaaaagttg taatatgtgg acaagacccg tatcacacaa
    19861 aggggacagc gagtggattg gcgtttgagt ccattaacac atcaccaccc tccttaagga
    19921 atatttttaa agaggttagg cgaagttacc cagacgcctc ttgtattatt gataaatggg
    19981 ccgaacaagg ggttctgatg ttaaatcggt ctttgacggt cgaattggat aaaccaaact
    20041 cacattcaaa actatggaaa ccaatcacca acgaaatgtt aacactttta aatgattttt
    20101 ggaaaactaa caacatcaaa gtggtcttta tgctgtgggg gaacaacgcc aaagaattag
    20161 aagaattcat tgacgtgact caccattatg tcttaaaaca cactcacccg tctcctctat
    20221 ctagaaaacc gtttattggt aacggtcact tccaaaagtg caacgtcttt ttagaacaaa
    20281 acactttaga aaaaatcgat tggtaataaa atttgaaaaa caatattatg cgcattatca
    20341 atagtacaat atcacaatga atcacatacc aattgttaca acatccacgc gtacactgtg
    20401 ccgtacacgt tatgtacaga taacttctca aatcaaagat tatggataca aatcgaacac
    20461 tgttgaaaag aacaacgata taatacctat gtccttcttc cagttttgtt atgtaaatat
    20521 taaaaaagag tataaccaga aacgatatgg attcctatca gacccatatt caaactcaaa
    20581 aagtaagcaa gaatcattca caatcttgcg tttgagaaaa agtttgaaaa tgctcaagct
    20641 ggatgattca aacatttgga aaagagaaca aaatagagat gcaattgaat gccctcgaca
    20701 aattcttgct ctatactaca taatatgtca cttgttggat attatataca aggataaacc
    20761 tattgacagg ttctggttct tagagtcggt tgcaagaatg ccgtactttt catacattgc
    20821 tataatccat atgtacgaaa cccttgggtg gtgggagctt gatggttctc taaaaaagaa
    20881 acattacgaa gaagaagcta atgaaacaag tcacctacgc attatggaat cgttgggcgg
    20941 taatgcaaag tggtggaatc gatttcttgc tagacatggc gcaatggctt attatggtgt
    21001 tttattgata ctctttatgc tgtcccccaa aacagcatac atgtctagcg agctccttga
    21061 aatgcacgct gttgacactt acaccgaatt ttatgaaagt aacgaaagta ttcttaagaa
    21121 tctaccaccc actaaagaag ccttggaata caaacccggt acacaaaact tatatgacgt
    21181 ttttaaacaa atccgtgatg atgaatacaa acacgcaaaa caaatgaact acgtgaaaca
    21241 gttaccaaac aataaacaat aaatacatca aaaaatgaaa ataattaatt tatacaaact
    21301 cccgttccaa aaaagctatg taaaactagt catgaactaa atttacttac tttcattaag
    21361 ggtgttggta cgctcaccca tgtatttcaa atagatgttt cttgctccat tgaaatcacg
    21421 atctattgct aaatcgcagt tggaacactt aaacaatttt gatgatccta gtttataatt
    21481 tatttctcca caacaaccac acgttttaga tgtgaatgct tcatttacaa catgtacatt
    21541 tatctctttt ttatttaata atttctcttt aaacttgtaa tgttgtaacc ctaacaaccg
    21601 tctttttgtt gtggaatgta aaaatgtatt tgttaccata tcttggcttt cgaatgatgg
    21661 taacaataca tcggtgtaat tgttttttat atacgttatt gttttccaat gtatatcatt
    21721 tactatgttt ttaatacgca gatacaattt caatattttc tttttcttca cttttattat
    21781 cttcttgtcc cttaaacttt gtaatagttg caatttgttc tgtattttgg ttattgtatt
    21841 tgttctagaa ctaaactcaa caacttttgt atcagaatac cctgtttgaa acgttctgac
    21901 acctggatct aacgctatac accgatttgt tatcattaat aggttttctt atttggggta
    21961 ttcattggta acaacagata gtatggacac catcagtatt aatttgtatc gtggttgatg
    22021 ttttgttctt atttttcatt gttcttttcc aggaaatttc gagttatatt ctttta
//
LOCUS       Scaffold112            31578 bp    DNA     linear   05-APR-2020 
DEFINITION  .
ACCESSION   unknown
KEYWORDS    .
SOURCE      Pyramimonas orientalis virus PoV-01B
  ORGANISM  Pyramimonas orientalis virus PoV-01B
            Viruses; Mimiviridae; unclassified Mimiviridae.
FEATURES             Location/Qualifiers
     gene            complement(38..3781)
                     /locus_tag="PoV_0550"
                     /protein_id="PoV_0550"
     CDS             complement(38..3781)
                     /inference="COORDINATES:profile:GeneMark.hmm"
                     /locus_tag="PoV_0550"
                     /product="hypothetical protein"
                     /protein_id="PoV_0550"
                     /score="152.059587"
                     /translation="MEHIKSNYELHDYDKKYFVKKNTRGDGDCAYNAFLDSMRTLHPD
                     VKLPSNSKDLRKDLMVYIDNSNDTFKDKQTIIDRIESGIKHHGSGWAENEELEGLALM
                     FGVCIAVWSEIQSLWIYIQHADIPFSLYALNGCKRIVYLINSSFIDRNHLSNNLNNIY
                     SESNQNHGVHYDYLLPKNIFEDNVDDAGSDADSEVQVFVEGDNTNVEDNVDDVGSDAD
                     SEVQVFVEGDNTDVEDNVDDAGSDAGSDADSEVQVFVEDGEGDIDDNIDNGEEFAEES
                     IDIEDTDDKTIHLTDLDLEEMEQFKKLTVEKRFENLKRKIAHFDTTQNYEDIQKMLHI
                     SSLVKPANKTNRLGEHGEYFVNTTMDYPVDGFTFTKNQKFLKKFMSINTSNAGILLFH
                     GVGVGKTCSSILMAENFVNMFNKKVLVLLPSSLEGNYRKELFDVTKLNYETQSYDSCN
                     GRKYLEMIPNWTKISKVEINKKIQKMINDEYSFYGYLKIVNLVENIRKKSKEKYGKDD
                     AKRNMYIFSSVREVFSNRVIIIDEIHNIRLSNEKSMKKFPKELKFILRCSENVRLVLL
                     SATPMFDHPDEISWIMDFLYMADKHYLSRETKIMFDDEGVITKDSIKRLKYFSKNYVS
                     YMRGYNPETFPVRYLMESSKGINHPKTDMIDKTKIKPIDTSAYQFVFSNMVSQQNTIY
                     QKNEKNISDTKKDIQNRIQLSNIVYPTQDDNVSMSKGRVGFLQNFKIMSEKPLKVAYS
                     SETEFLDTKHLEKYSAKIHNIMENVKSADGLVLIYSKYLYSGLIPCAIALEHMGFAKY
                     GNKNILSKNKQKGDSKGSYIIITADDSLSQNNNDELVKFNDESNKTGGTIRVALINEI
                     AAEGVTFKNVREIHVLEPWYNMNKIEQIIGRGVRYFSHHALKKEERNVAIFLHVNMSN
                     KNDMETIDYRRYRFAIKKQNKITQVENVLKENALDCVLNQHAPISMKMEISDSKGKKR
                     TLLTQYDNVKCANDGKTKNKNLYSNPRMLLFDIIEVSKQVKYVLEQNSIYQFDIARIK
                     TFYDNELLEQSLNHMCRIQMLITINTIKGYLIQNSTNYFFQQKAIADLKITVNDRKQS
                     PRKYISNYVIGVNDKDIVGNADTNNMDNVDTPTATIDKYLEDTLKTMKSNMFSDNKSL
                     IESILIDMIVDRIPPSIINQIPKMKNNQFKDSLKRSEYIIVKDGVVVAFYDMYNNYYK
                     SAGTKNKCNLIINETYKSAVKKNVMKMDEENMLGFIEISTNQG"
     gene            complement(3795..4478)
                     /locus_tag="PoV_0560"
                     /protein_id="PoV_0560"
     CDS             complement(3795..4478)
                     /inference="COORDINATES:profile:GeneMark.hmm"
                     /locus_tag="PoV_0560"
                     /product="mRNA-decapping protein g5R"
                     /protein_id="PoV_0560"
                     /score="20.112554"
                     /translation="MVQRKDTLCYTEFIRGKYDIKNIRYISKLLRNMTKNEHTKLLTN
                     DFDYLWNSMWVNNSNNMRKEYNSSTQKFKALKSGYKIKSNSQIIDVSLETLIGDDCLP
                     ETEWEFPKGRRKINEKDIHCALREFEEESGIKKTLLIVEDNCKQYEEIFIGNNNLRYR
                     NIFYLASYTKNNIHEEFFSVKNNDQIKEIRDVKWFQYDEVCQKIVKKVEKFELFKRIH
                     SQILKTKNI"
     gene            4704..5198
                     /locus_tag="PoV_0570"
                     /protein_id="PoV_0570"
     CDS             4704..5198
                     /inference="COORDINATES:profile:GeneMark.hmm"
                     /locus_tag="PoV_0570"
                     /product="putative FAD-linked sulfhydryl oxidase R596"
                     /protein_id="PoV_0570"
                     /score="2.271429"
                     /translation="MDPNIWGKHLWTSIHFIALGYPDYPTESEKQNYHKFFSTLPNVL
                     PCKSCRDHLTETLQTQSPLHANFLKNKDELFKWTHNLHNIVNKRLNKVQLSLDKALST
                     YMKKDQFQNAMCPSTPVPTTTTLVDQEIPFLTNGTIMFILFITCLSVLLNAYNIFFPR
                     RLKF"
     gene            complement(5151..6122)
                     /locus_tag="PoV_0580"
                     /protein_id="PoV_0580"
     CDS             complement(5151..6122)
                     /inference="COORDINATES:profile:GeneMark.hmm"
                     /locus_tag="PoV_0580"
                     /product="hypothetical protein"
                     /protein_id="PoV_0580"
                     /score="31.435074"
                     /translation="MDESDKTFYEILNVDTNSSLDEIKRQYRLNALKYHPDKETGDEN
                     LFKLINSAYETLSDADKRSAYDSKQVKYEGSKRMHNFFENIFEVEEEQQKVVLRADLN
                     DVLYGCYKKYDVRVTVPCVDCKETGILNPDKNTIQCRECFGKGVNPMMAFLSCMTCNG
                     KGIFIINRTMCKKCDGNRMLHKHDERTIYLKPGIKNNAIISVSKCLVLLIEHHYENTS
                     LKIIDMDIHLYVEITLLELLCGFVKEVSFGHEVFIIQSVKVFDYQKPVQLKKKGIAET
                     GDLLIHFNLIVDVSNALYGKIGQSLNQLLKTNLEFKPTGEENVVSVQ"
     gene            6169..6951
                     /locus_tag="PoV_0590"
                     /protein_id="PoV_0590"
     CDS             6169..6951
                     /inference="COORDINATES:profile:GeneMark.hmm"
                     /locus_tag="PoV_0590"
                     /product="hypothetical protein"
                     /protein_id="PoV_0590"
                     /score="39.238582"
                     /translation="MEQSGISAYNILNIDKTCTLEDLKKQFKKLAVKYHPDKGGDKNI
                     FNLVVTSFRTVHREIKAKEDQKEFFQLKSDYKSDHKRNSSQEKFVVAKEGFGDKFNKY
                     FNENKTKNTNFEKGYDGFINEAEVKTSEKHYKLRKYKEPEGSVLSKLQFEELGTNMKD
                     FSGRNDDMHKLQFMDYQYAHTTSKLIEPDLVEKRQEFKSFDDITSKRKNENFELTDHE
                     KKYYEKLHNLNDKKEQKRLANFQKYQNYLSQHSESINQLLIQ"
     gene            complement(6937..8409)
                     /locus_tag="PoV_0600"
                     /protein_id="PoV_0600"
     CDS             complement(6937..8409)
                     /inference="COORDINATES:profile:GeneMark.hmm"
                     /locus_tag="PoV_0600"
                     /product="hypothetical protein"
                     /protein_id="PoV_0600"
                     /score="23.150634"
                     /translation="MNDILINCNKIESSAYIETNNKTRIITNVGYLITTNYEIIINMC
                     QDTIDKMRFNKTRNDEIFVSHVNKPSTSNIIITQPYLIAFWENFQNEKLYVISNLSKF
                     KKNVFSQYSIVIISHPLLNQQIHQIYKMSFNRVVLHNCHKKYFHKIIQCNFKWFVFSD
                     EHTLNNSIRDTSEEILQHILVNDEQDTNNVTKHIIFCKKPIESLTLEGLVDKTIIDSV
                     DKFNIKHIIKHLTDSSIKSEKDVIRYVLRRFNEQIKNIETNEHCIELMLFASYEDKKK
                     KLDNLYKKKNVINEKKNELIKRITENNLCFICYSNIDIKTILKCCSNNVCFECINKWI
                     KTNNTCPLCKKSEIQYFLVEDDHAVQIRNITNLNLSEENSIFENFQLLVKQLLTRTSK
                     SKIAIIGYEQMFIRKFENILTTLNLSFLKFKGNNHILKNKLDKLNYEVDIIFIDCSRI
                     NCGIPINNITDIIILSKDFDVNAFNRQCKSVTNNWFLLYK"
     gene            8462..10573
                     /locus_tag="PoV_0610"
                     /protein_id="PoV_0610"
     CDS             8462..10573
                     /inference="COORDINATES:profile:GeneMark.hmm"
                     /locus_tag="PoV_0610"
                     /product="hypothetical protein"
                     /protein_id="PoV_0610"
                     /score="40.029489"
                     /translation="MPIEDIDFLYQNSTKENMIIFVDSAKRNKQLYPSPAEFQIEFTE
                     PFNFVYGIEILDTTIPRTMFMIEENNNLLVFKKGFEMLNSTTSERLNLIIQDFSTAES
                     FYRRMNSQFSIQGTGFSVDNLENLFDNTLYEERGKSDYPILRFLNTEPFIFDMKNSTS
                     YNILGFDQYPKLESKYLTIETLLENPIEVNMYPLDDVEPFEYTPTLEIYQISSGSLVT
                     IPANGLFKRVSFMYTHDSKYKFCSFLQSIKMSSNRTKVDSMSTPITISIIDTSSNTTV
                     FEGLTNILFNTSLEDLILPDNVLNRIFPAVSNTQLVFVQNHIYEIVLDNVFLHDDDSD
                     IKINLVMGFSYFINIKNLSINDKIFVSKPIYSIEESLIQLTNGTISYVPDNFETCDIE
                     NPLAFEISSDLFLALEDRASVFSTGTISKFQIFVKRNNDISPDEMFFLRFTRRNTDGS
                     TSHLCELILRYELYDSGNNISVIYFENTNVDNSILQHTNLVDITNVEKFECQLFSKRP
                     IDVYKLDDTTTKNFTLDFLFIKEYAIISPGMLNLASENYIILRCEEIENHLRGSYDVK
                     DFSPGLGLLNIDVQGYASGRTEFFSVKYKEFHPIGKLNKMKFQFERKSDGLLYDFKNI
                     DLHFLMSIKFLRPTQKQFFDQSVLNPNYNPNYLGYFNKTLQDLQDEDSSDEESDIGDE
                     YFEEGFNDRENNLIHQFKKQY"
     gene            10630..12321
                     /locus_tag="PoV_0620"
                     /protein_id="PoV_0620"
     CDS             10630..12321
                     /inference="COORDINATES:profile:GeneMark.hmm"
                     /locus_tag="PoV_0620"
                     /product="hypothetical protein"
                     /protein_id="PoV_0620"
                     /score="47.402104"
                     /translation="MSTESTKFVYIYSDKHHIRIEDRSTKVVSYMLKNSLVIQQDNAE
                     TFFLKNDSYVKYIKFANVAHPKFFDTPTKLLDIIIDMLANEEVQNEIISVNEMEEADI
                     VLDLSVNTDKNEYHIAEKISNSIDSVDGITLGTATVTYNTSSHYVEMNINDIEDSGSN
                     VIVRQSKSFVNIPSGKLNISLISGTMISHNASVIIHDELDMTSSTKYKLSDGAPTPTI
                     SPFAMEEGTYTSKMGIFDDTLSEKQGLRMEFTITNDGAQITDSFNIIRTINGTEESPI
                     PQLEWNIDTCDTLGPSGIRLKASDMNTFIFRCGTLPKTFMQVGVMHNGAAILIHEFTD
                     SEYFVKLPLRWEVEQSIASGDHLSPFRMIQNNAVVLSNEKHYSQTMTRNYICQSGHFR
                     KINDESPEDVVFDIRLNPTYKRSKIKLEKISIINLETNGIVLWKLYRNGLVQNNSDNT
                     DYDLSGIVTKSHADIVSLSSTQVWTTITDDTTGAVTTTFVKTDYLKVTEVVGETSLIS
                     SGYIYGNSVTEINLESDTNIIYADIDGVSDNLTLVAYYVNTPAELQASITWKEYE"
     gene            complement(12329..12934)
                     /locus_tag="PoV_0630"
                     /protein_id="PoV_0630"
     CDS             complement(12329..12934)
                     /inference="COORDINATES:profile:GeneMark.hmm"
                     /locus_tag="PoV_0630"
                     /product="hypothetical protein"
                     /protein_id="PoV_0630"
                     /score="19.407564"
                     /translation="MNCVKKKNYILIDSRDRNFTLHPEANEYVLKLNDVIKNIFSVKL
                     VYALYPKHGNEFYTNLHIDEFSPNAISNNRYLMESFTQIPMMNYYNEYRSELSDKIGK
                     YYEQPIPKLTKLTIKFINYGGELAVMGEHFLKFEIEHLVYDGIPELNKLTPTNIFNLS
                     GKYTKKDLNRAYRSLRGKASSEEDVATIKAEYLRMHDNIQK"
     gene            complement(12973..13485)
                     /locus_tag="PoV_0640"
                     /protein_id="PoV_0640"
     CDS             complement(12973..13485)
                     /inference="COORDINATES:profile:GeneMark.hmm"
                     /locus_tag="PoV_0640"
                     /product="hypothetical protein"
                     /protein_id="PoV_0640"
                     /score="24.337401"
                     /translation="MNQQRDIIVREYLRQQQEQANMINDDFTEQLTNDINVHHNQLVT
                     TTDNTSEDELREFKEQVKSWLKLDNETKAINAKIKILDNERKHRKKLIDVFSKNILTF
                     MGNNEIDELNSKDGVIKYKKSYVKEHLSQKLIREKLLEQFNSTIDAEEKINKVFKERD
                     KVEVLRLKRT"
     gene            complement(13544..13720)
                     /locus_tag="PoV_0650"
                     /protein_id="PoV_0650"
     CDS             complement(13544..13720)
                     /inference="COORDINATES:profile:GeneMark.hmm"
                     /locus_tag="PoV_0650"
                     /product="hypothetical protein"
                     /protein_id="PoV_0650"
                     /score="10.054241"
                     /translation="MPIIGSNNVIWENRASELEEFAKILKTCQTTDSYNKLLKSWIKF
                     NAEIEELEELEELE"
     gene            complement(13788..14333)
                     /locus_tag="PoV_0660"
                     /protein_id="PoV_0660"
     CDS             complement(13788..14333)
                     /inference="COORDINATES:profile:GeneMark.hmm"
                     /locus_tag="PoV_0660"
                     /product="hypothetical protein"
                     /protein_id="PoV_0660"
                     /score="38.471241"
                     /translation="MLHSKFDTIADISSLNTSSFSNKPVIVLVYMNGCPYCDMMQTDW
                     SAFKKSDVINTIDVNFELMDALQKKDKTIFKPASSFPTIYSNVPKIDYMGDRSHESLL
                     DYAKTVKATKNTKNKVVKKDEKDKVVKKDKKDEKDKVVKKDKKDKKDEKDEKDKVVKK
                     DKVVKKDKVVKKDKVVKKERV"
     gene            complement(14337..14768)
                     /locus_tag="PoV_0670"
                     /protein_id="PoV_0670"
     CDS             complement(14337..14768)
                     /inference="COORDINATES:profile:GeneMark.hmm"
                     /locus_tag="PoV_0670"
                     /product="hypothetical protein"
                     /protein_id="PoV_0670"
                     /score="13.012931"
                     /translation="MYYTPKQFIFNSTDKDRHITTGYIDREIYKTNPLTLTELYRHLG
                     PKKAKLLESNIVNLFKYVAKAYQPHVLKYDSNKHLNFVILGCDVAVDVDLGCKIMEMN
                     KGPDLTYKDERDKVVKYNLVKDTLHKIGLINSPNNNFIDLN"
     gene            complement(14851..15429)
                     /locus_tag="PoV_0680"
                     /protein_id="PoV_0680"
     CDS             complement(14851..15429)
                     /inference="COORDINATES:profile:GeneMark.hmm"
                     /locus_tag="PoV_0680"
                     /product="hypothetical protein"
                     /protein_id="PoV_0680"
                     /score="-1.560772"
                     /translation="MRRYYIVFILLCVLYVFSFISNYRASNTLLYYRFDDKMSARSPI
                     QIIEPFNTLLKKYTIDASDSYREADILFFTLLTDYHKMYPTLIKIHKPLFIYSLRTID
                     QLANKATLHTILSINKRLLHLYTPKTYILNNTSQYNRLLQDFDENKLYILKKNLQRQK
                     GCTLTNNLDYVKTAHRDNYVVCQRIATEPIHN"
     gene            15447..16244
                     /locus_tag="PoV_0690"
                     /protein_id="PoV_0690"
     CDS             15447..16244
                     /codon_start=1
                     /inference="ab initio prediction:Prodigal:002006"
                     /locus_tag="PoV_0690"
                     /product="hypothetical protein"
                     /protein_id="PoV_0690"
                     /translation="MFNRNQTYLACFLSLVMLFLQMYVLFYLYQKNERPVYCLMVTGH
                     TENRIPFAKTSIANFKSQTYLSKHLIILNQSESTLLDDDNDNILEVHISTESKTLGEL
                     RNISLQFVPPNAIWTTWDDDDWRHPTYIETMVNNMTRRNADFLMSQQRIEYNLKNGFA
                     FKTSLRSGLMNTIFSAQNPNIAYEHVSTSEDVKVKSYAMKNLKTIVVPNDPKMYIRLT
                     HDDNTSIYVKSVKNEIKDTKKNKDYFENELTREEKEYVDNIISKYYK"
     gene            16246..16734
                     /locus_tag="PoV_0700"
                     /protein_id="PoV_0700"
     CDS             16246..16734
                     /inference="COORDINATES:profile:GeneMark.hmm"
                     /locus_tag="PoV_0700"
                     /product="hypothetical protein"
                     /protein_id="PoV_0700"
                     /score="6.862042"
                     /translation="MLYEEFEKLNCKHIQELNEQNKPIMEHQNINDIIPKCGNDIVLE
                     NDLMRKPFKANGSCALKNINQTDISLCHGYDCPTTPFYQTPDRMNTFHNYLVLEDDLI
                     HNLPVTCTQNHQYYNNCTRRKVPKLVEPMKADMGFFDDYLQRIPLVKYQPCKIAKPDY
                     TC"
     gene            complement(16731..17105)
                     /locus_tag="PoV_0710"
                     /protein_id="PoV_0710"
     CDS             complement(16731..17105)
                     /inference="COORDINATES:profile:GeneMark.hmm"
                     /locus_tag="PoV_0710"
                     /product="hypothetical protein"
                     /protein_id="PoV_0710"
                     /score="8.288193"
                     /translation="MTSTIVPKFIITLFKGEIERIHKKLLIEIAKDYKLSIEELNSRY
                     IPSIDINNDKIEIVRRRKYLSNLDDKNRCIAYNGKKKRCQRPKGANSTFCHAHVNSQR
                     HGTLETSLVEDKPKQKYKPKLY"
     gene            complement(17138..18511)
                     /locus_tag="PoV_0720"
                     /protein_id="PoV_0720"
     CDS             complement(17138..18511)
                     /inference="COORDINATES:profile:GeneMark.hmm"
                     /locus_tag="PoV_0720"
                     /product="hypothetical protein"
                     /protein_id="PoV_0720"
                     /score="61.351307"
                     /translation="MKKVIFCGTHPAQYNGYSKVVYELARHLASCKDIQLHIFGFQNF
                     YDNKEHKTERFLPSNVEIYDVYANEEPKNKGFGEKLINNYITQIKPDIVIIYNDLVVI
                     NSLIENIKTLEERDTFKLIPYVDLVYKNEKNALIANIDKLCDGGIMFTKYWDEIIKYQ
                     GFSKPTYILEHGFNKDQFYPIPQKLCRKFFNIKEDDFVVVNLNRNQPRKRWDICIMSY
                     VKFISKRLGEPIRLLIATSMNGGWDLSDMLISECRKYNISITDLKKHLIILQNPQQIS
                     DFDINVMYNVGDVGMNTCDGEGFGLCNFEQAGVGVPQIVPNIGGFKDFFTKGQNSLLI
                     DPKWTYYCDHSRDFVAGEAEVCDIDDFVDALEFYYTHQSVMREHGQLARKNILENYTW
                     KSKGETLYNIITEETKHIITEPETAQVDTSPSDELEIVQGGGEKVDVDEMSYEDMKAM
                     LKKMLKN"
     gene            18604..19320
                     /locus_tag="PoV_0730"
                     /protein_id="PoV_0730"
     CDS             18604..19320
                     /inference="COORDINATES:profile:GeneMark.hmm"
                     /locus_tag="PoV_0730"
                     /product="hypothetical protein"
                     /protein_id="PoV_0730"
                     /score="30.771578"
                     /translation="MASIKLKYSNYIDMDEFLASMTSIKTYVHDLEERVLFLQRNLDQ
                     TTRENVRLKDNEKEMFKVSSIIAASNENAKLKSYISILEEQLHKRSDKVVYDSEANAR
                     CNDEEYVDVVIDKTTKEICLDIRPNAEEVQPIVIHVEEASGEDCIVTMEEECLNNICE
                     VLDTHSTDTVSSLCNVSCPNIESQETEEMRQYTYKGILYLMDENNMLYENVEDEKGAV
                     VGRRKWNKKTSKWKTIIEAK"
     gene            complement(19519..20376)
                     /locus_tag="PoV_0740"
                     /protein_id="PoV_0740"
     CDS             complement(19519..20376)
                     /inference="COORDINATES:profile:GeneMark.hmm"
                     /locus_tag="PoV_0740"
                     /product="hypothetical protein"
                     /protein_id="PoV_0740"
                     /score="15.344107"
                     /translation="MTEVEKKKRGRKPKNEKETQQCVKESEKVDPQILHLNITRNIAS
                     TGDQTKEIHDSNLFESDFCNYKPDICVPNAYNENDTFSSQPYELVVNKAECNANSNVK
                     VLLQNIDKHQMTNVACFWCCHKFDTPYLGLPLKYKASKFQVYGCFCSFECMCAYNFNS
                     NEHNHNIWEIYNLINIMANILHYDRFIYPAPPRKCLSFFGGYMSIDEFRNFKNSKKIV
                     NINNPPFIVVADQIEEINDFYHKQTESLFNFDNERILVLEKKISEQKVQDLQNNFKNT
                     LDSTMNIKS"
     gene            complement(20421..20963)
                     /locus_tag="PoV_0750"
                     /protein_id="PoV_0750"
     CDS             complement(20421..20963)
                     /inference="COORDINATES:profile:GeneMark.hmm"
                     /locus_tag="PoV_0750"
                     /product="hypothetical protein"
                     /protein_id="PoV_0750"
                     /score="15.986643"
                     /translation="MVTNNTLGDTTNAGFKNKIESFRDRLKKNTDSSKDLTGKVKSLT
                     ELNKNVSESYNVSLKIIVDVTKLLNQYMVYFNEIEKLMESFTTDQSNTLNNNYFSHIN
                     KITSEKIDELSSNFQNQLDNLKTIYTKNNIQTNDLDKYSNLLDNINAESKMLLQKQTG
                     GKKVTRKYKKRVVVKSKTTI"
     gene            complement(21010..21183)
                     /locus_tag="PoV_0760"
                     /protein_id="PoV_0760"
     CDS             complement(21010..21183)
                     /codon_start=1
                     /inference="ab initio prediction:Prodigal:002006"
                     /locus_tag="PoV_0760"
                     /product="hypothetical protein"
                     /protein_id="PoV_0760"
                     /translation="MLKMLFKFIYHISFIMMVAVCVYYTFLYSQMSEDIHEIKKQVKK
                     CDKKPKAKETVTP"
     gene            complement(21196..22539)
                     /locus_tag="PoV_0770"
                     /protein_id="PoV_0770"
     CDS             complement(21196..22539)
                     /inference="COORDINATES:profile:GeneMark.hmm"
                     /locus_tag="PoV_0770"
                     /product="Major capsid protein"
                     /protein_id="PoV_0770"
                     /score="36.176237"
                     /translation="MPGGLIQLVAFGAQNILLNGNPSVSFFKKVYKTHTNFAMESMKV
                     SFNRNVINFDQSSTLISTIKRNADLVQNIYFSFEIPSIKKVITKNDGGTITGEDFRFV
                     KNLGEAMIENYFIYIGGSMVDNQYGEWLHIWNELSIESSKRYGYDKLIGNIPEIYSPD
                     PFNRLKNGSIQIEKQRLYVPLKFWFNRNPGLALPLIALQYHEVEIHVALRPYKELFTI
                     NGIKPTTWNTYFESATLNINPHLEVNYVFLDTYERNYFATNAQDYLIEQTIKIPVLNI
                     NKFSITELVLQNPVKEIIWVLKRNDVDESNNWFEYVDFDYTDIREYEQLDGTCACENY
                     KREKEIMVNGKLIFNGIDRFEEKDASYFNLIQPYQHHTVIPKAGIYVYSFSLFPENFQ
                     PSGTCNMSRINKIQLQIERIPIPEDELYKYDMFVYVVNYNFLRVTAGLAGLAFSS"
     gene            22608..23336
                     /locus_tag="PoV_0780"
                     /protein_id="PoV_0780"
     CDS             22608..23336
                     /inference="COORDINATES:profile:GeneMark.hmm"
                     /locus_tag="PoV_0780"
                     /product="hypothetical protein"
                     /protein_id="PoV_0780"
                     /score="25.822511"
                     /translation="MSLYLHRKNNLADVEDVFEARTNLGFGTLAYFDSNSVNIEGGTI
                     VANEMKIQTGNEGENKFLICKSNDGTVDFVDVVLGDWIQSNIEDIKYTDFDTTNVVFL
                     PKSDFAGVALSGDYNDLINKPLSYSDLENDTEFLLTNMTNVNAEAARSNLGLGSFALL
                     NANDSLQIDNLILNTLQFNNYNPSTNGNPKYLQIRDTGQTFWSELATATETTYGVVKL
                     TDDYTISNDSTAASSTAINTLFWI"
     gene            23333..24424
                     /locus_tag="PoV_0790"
                     /protein_id="PoV_0790"
     CDS             23333..24424
                     /inference="COORDINATES:profile:GeneMark.hmm"
                     /locus_tag="PoV_0790"
                     /product="hypothetical protein"
                     /protein_id="PoV_0790"
                     /score="25.989213"
                     /translation="MSLRLDNIEDVSASVEIQKTIESLGLMRRENNMSELQNLVDSRS
                     NLGFGNGMEHLVNSINNDDEFRINSLVVDTNLKFAQGISQDFTLGNDTFLAVNNNGRV
                     RPARLPIASKTSAGFVKMIHAYDDIQYMTSLDKEQTTMSVLGLSNFVRDTLSTNYTNL
                     ANAINPKIYELFSQYMHVQDNLRVDNPQIARYHLSLHEIAHTGSYDQLLNSPSNLSQF
                     SNDITRFLSAQCNLEDVSDISLARNNLKIGNIAYFDSNNVIIEGGNGTFNNVTVSQNF
                     QYKYNGENYQNMFLRALNPNGDCRWEHLPEGDSSKKGIVLIESDFTKYDDKKASSASA
                     LFKVYYKMLGEIDAINRRINDINNFLNIT"
     gene            24433..26388
                     /locus_tag="PoV_0800"
                     /protein_id="PoV_0800"
     CDS             24433..26388
                     /inference="COORDINATES:profile:GeneMark.hmm"
                     /locus_tag="PoV_0800"
                     /product="hypothetical protein"
                     /protein_id="PoV_0800"
                     /score="61.816443"
                     /translation="MNLVRNNNLYDVNCIFEARQNLLMKDSVYQSSANVNLEGSFMVN
                     KLQLTFFNPGADTYVKCDSSGNLIMDTVMNIPSWLRGEIANIDVTIFNNDVGALLYSD
                     LSDVALTNSFLDLKNKPLLSKNVDVSVFCEISSNLADVTSTEKLFELGLDNVARCNLT
                     PTVFLDEIRISELHLSKIINRSGLVSDTFNILRLQNIPSSTNDTHGIGILKAIPDSST
                     QFVAASYLNDKYNQLNATYQIKNYNYEQNVIAVNNYIAENSHLYTNFNCNLSDMETSV
                     VVKHLELEKMLTQVVLENETVTLSDNLDVVFEKTTTQSYDLRFNPLIQHIDDTYGGRI
                     GVGGRIIYDYDYMFMFTSGIDYLDNTVVPLTEYQTKLHIFEADNITSGFDRLNASNNI
                     GLIKISPDFNSNNEFDTFDVALLEQENVKYYNQMEIVIRVELFQQYLDTLLATGVDGG
                     CNMLKHSNNLSEIQSFDEDRLFLCYSNLELQKVAYSGNFDDLFYKPKVLSYFNNDIPY
                     LDAYKNLSEYDTDEQKEICRRKLDVGTLGTQNTKNVEMSGEQLSMTSITVNSNFVFLG
                     GDQGDFLKATTSEGNGILEKLPEFSKLANTVKGIVKMYNDVLVYDEEATYTIHLLKTQ
                     FDELEGYINEIKNALDIIDSEIQMQTN"
     gene            26496..>31578
                     /locus_tag="PoV_0810"
                     /protein_id="PoV_0810"
     CDS             26496..>31578
                     /locus_tag="PoV_0810"
                     /note="manual annotation"
                     /product="hypothetical protein"
                     /protein_id="PoV_0810"
                     /translation="MAYQCKCNVDIKGGNIVVSSIRLNDANVDSNYVLVAKNNLGDVM
                     WKEQVHQAWMDLTPGEIQLSTLCNDINFIKQDDINISISTYIEENRSNIINPDLTLES
                     LFLNDLHITGSIGFDPDGVSPIDVPCVLTNNGSGCNVVMTPIEQTYTSDSMSNVCSAK
                     AVSNLYNKVVGVESRLPEEGATYMTSSKNFDEVGIVPIVAVSNLGLNDNFYTQNLTLS
                     NVSFFDSTRPPNIINTDYFMMRRGNDMVFWESILIADYTSRSEEYPPSATSVNNLYNN
                     LTSNIDTKLSIDNVLSEIVEDYYSSEDDAVITNPYRAIFKERLETTGVKEVAFTSDWY
                     DLLNRPTRLSGFSNKGEMDETLFIYARSNLADLTDAAVSRQNLGLHNVAHTGLFRDLL
                     LPSSILQIVADNDAINIEGGIPFFIRNCNLSELNTTYAAAAARSNLGLGDMSTLHKSN
                     VDITGGDITVTSCHVESSFKYEKVATSIEFAGTPGNNVYLKCKDSYGLGEWTYLPEAA
                     TISSTQGIVYITNDLKSSASNAAITAYAISNAFHNQSNLSNLVPLASHSSVGIVTTTN
                     DYNLSEPKEHIVLSAIGSINLYNEIQSNIGTVTTLANTKVVAITSRNFTADNEFLTIS
                     DVSVGDDVIKEIGLNYPTVAGKDELYLCGDGTFRQVIPTTLTKGAASFSKNIVISGDD
                     EAVLFTKGVGGADDEIRFQNDIYTQGNGIEINGANVITNTGVHGTDNTYILMNSFNVI
                     TTTGAYVGTTPGHIVGHSTDSGKFLQCTSENSFSFQEVDLSEFIGGVKGLVPSITDAT
                     GVTDTNRVDHYLNGLGQWIINTEVVDIDDILAKLEENAFVNTVSIQTSNIDIFQITNN
                     SPTKSNSGDVIIGLIGGSEKQVISKSIDTNHYVWKDVIDVLISKSSNVIGLPNSLYLN
                     KEGNFTLPPTSRNFTVDFSLNTSNITIEQRLDEVIPDGTQTSMITITDASVGGLRENY
                     IHNKQDVIYWGGANRLYMTVDGITTNWNSLSLINATFEFGQNSKDVLTGAAMKQYIDW
                     YVDDFTENNSSTSVFSDDKYFTTLALSNYVENLYINNTDRMFKDDFENVNNGVYEDKV
                     ILAGTLSNYINTQMVFDSELTLPANNSKLVRSLNVLNLLGDNRYDASYAFLDFENEDF
                     KFATPKAVASYTSNYASDLRTHTGNYLGDFFSCNDFKFVTPKVVATYVSSNFVNSDEK
                     FGINDVSSLVNNDVYKNRVVIANTLSNYINSTLDILDGTSLSHEPSMNKLVRPKNVIN
                     YLDTLRTTSGHMNDFNNDDDVKFTTPKALKTYVSSNFVNSDEKFGIDEESRVNNEDYK
                     NRVVIANTLSNYINKTLDIVNGTSLSYEPSMNKLVRPKNVINYLDTLRTTSGDINDFN
                     NDDDVKFTTPKVVKTYVTNEFTSKIRLTNTTGNFDTDDVRVVTGSAVANFLDTSFLRH
                     ENKLPIANVTDVIDEDPDLVDYVITSETLVKFMKLSRTVHDDDVVTAMTDNLKLITPK
                     AVAEYAESTFLNLNKLYFNTGHQPVLNVYQNLNPDDDNKVFTVRAISNLLFDTTTGST
                     NGGLVQNEDTFFVNNRVMSSATMSNYIDNTYIPRTAVTSTASGGSLDMIPNLEGTLSN
                     IYYHIYDVTSTALNLEGLEPYDAGSDPTNPTYLVDEATLSNVLTNSYQKINNVDGNCI
                     HIIQVHRMKRIKYDSYGGVYGTKCFQ"
     gene            31293..>31577
                     /locus_tag="PoV_0820"
                     /protein_id="PoV_0820"
     CDS             31293..>31577
                     /inference="COORDINATES:profile:GeneMark.hmm"
                     /locus_tag="PoV_0820"
                     /product="hypothetical protein"
                     /protein_id="PoV_0820"
                     /score="3.571100"
                     /translation="MIPNLEGTLSNIYYHIYDVTSTALNLEGLEPYDAGSDPTNPTYL
                     VDEATLSNVLTNSYQKINNVDGNCIHIIQVHRMKRIKYDSYGGVYGTKCFQ"
ORIGIN      
        1 catatgtttt atcttagatt ttggttcctg tagtgtttta tccttggtta gtagatattt
       61 ctataaatcc taacatattt tcttcatcca ttttcataac attcttcttc actgccgact
      121 tgtacgtttc attaattatt agattgcatt tatttttagt ccccgcggac ttgtagtagt
      181 tattatacat atcgtagaaa gccacgacca ctccatcctt tacaattata tattcacttc
      241 gtttcaatga atccttgaat tggttgtttt tcatcttcgg tatttgattt ataatagacg
      301 gtggtattct atcaacaatc atatcaatta atatggattc aatcaaagat ttgttatcac
      361 taaacatatt tgacttcatt gtcttaagcg tatcctccaa atatttatca attgtagcag
      421 ttggggtatc tacgttatcc atattattgg tgtctgcgtt tcccacgata tctttatcgt
      481 tgactccaat tacgtagttg ctaatatact tccttggcga ttgctttcta tcattcaccg
      541 ttatcttcaa atccgcaata gccttttgtt ggaagaagta gttggtacta ttttgaatta
      601 aatacccctt aattgtattg atggttataa gcatttgtat acgacacata tggttcaatg
      661 attgttccaa aagttcgttg tcgtaaaatg ttttaatgcg cgcaatgtca aattgataaa
      721 ttgaattttg ttccaaaacg tatttaactt gtttactcac ctcgataatg tcaaagagca
      781 acattctagg attcgaatat aaattcttgt ttttggtctt tccatcattt gcacatttca
      841 cgttatcata ttgtgttagt aaagttcgtt tcttcccttt agaatcagat atctccattt
      901 tcattgaaat gggcgcatgt tggtttagga cacaatctaa tgcattctcc ttcaatacat
      961 tttctacttg agtaatctta ttttgcttct ttattgcgaa cctatatctg cggtaatcaa
     1021 tggtttccat atcattttta ttactcatgt ttacatggag gaatatggct acgttccttt
     1081 cctccttttt caatgcatga tgactaaaat acctaacacc ccgacctatg atttgttcaa
     1141 tcttattcat gttataccat ggctccaata catgaatttc cctcacattc ttaaaagtaa
     1201 caccttccgc agcaatctca ttaatcaacg caactctaat tgtaccaccc gtcttgttcg
     1261 attcgtcatt aaattttacc aattcatcgt tattgttttg tgatagacta tcgtccgcgg
     1321 ttataatgat atatgaacct ttcgaatctc ctttctgttt attttttgat aaaatgttct
     1381 tgtttccgta ctttgcaaaa cccatatgct ccagtgcgat ggcacatggt attaatccag
     1441 agtataggta cttggagtat atcaaaacca aaccatctgc gctcttaaca ttttccataa
     1501 tgttatggat cttcgccgag tatttctcta aatgtttggt atccaagaac tccgtttccg
     1561 agctgtaggc taccttcaaa ggtttctcac tcattatttt gaagttttga aggaacccta
     1621 ctcgcccctt cgacattgag acgttgtcat cttgagtggg ataaactata tttgagagct
     1681 gaattctgtt ttgaatatct ttcttggtat cacttatgtt tttttcattt ttttgataaa
     1741 ttgtattttg ttggctgacc atatttgaaa aaacaaattg ataagcactt gtatcaattg
     1801 gtttgatctt tgtcttgtca atcatgtcgg tctttggatg attgataccc ttggacgatt
     1861 ccatgagata ccttacaggg aacgtctccg gattatagcc tctcatatac gaaacgtaat
     1921 ttttggaaaa gtatttcaat ctttttatag aatccttcgt tattacacct tcgtcatcaa
     1981 acattatctt tgtctcacga cttagatagt gtttgtccgc catatacaaa aagtccataa
     2041 tccaagaaat ttcgtcgggg tgatcgaaca tgggtgttgc agatagcaat acgagacgca
     2101 cattttcaga acaccgtaat atgaatttaa gctctttagg gaattttttc attgacttct
     2161 cgtttgataa gcgtatattg tgaatctcat caattattat aacacggtta gagaagacct
     2221 ctctaacact agagaatatg tacatgttgc gcttagcatc atccttgcca tatttttcct
     2281 tagacttctt gcgaatgttt tccactaaat tcacaatctt caaatagccg tagaaactat
     2341 attcatcatt aatcattttt tgtatcttct tatttatctc caccttactg atctttgtcc
     2401 aattgggtat catttctaaa tacttgcgac cgttacaaga atcgtacgat tgtgtctcat
     2461 agtttaattt agtcacatca aacaactcct ttcgatagtt tccctctaga ctgcttggta
     2521 ggagcactaa aaccttctta ttaaacatat ttacaaaatt ctcagccatc aatatggaag
     2581 aacaagtctt accaacacca acgccgtgga acaataatat accagcatta gaagtgttaa
     2641 tggacataaa cttcttaagg aatttttgat ttttggtgaa tgtgaaccca tccaccgggt
     2701 aatccatagt ggtgttcaca aagtactccc catgctcccc taatctattg gtcttatttg
     2761 caggtttaac caacgaagat atatgtaaca tcttttggat gtcttcatag ttttgggttg
     2821 tatcaaaatg tgcaattttt cgtttcaaat tttcgaatcg tttctcaaca gtcaacttct
     2881 tgaactgttc catctcctcc aaatctaaat cagttaaatg aatcgtttta tcgtccgtat
     2941 cttcaatatc gatggactct tcagcaaact cctctccgtt gtcaatattg tcatcaatgt
     3001 cgccttcacc gtcctcaaca aaaacttgga cttcactgtc cgcatcactg cccgcatcac
     3061 tgcccgcatc atcgacattg tcttcaacat ctgtgttatc gccctcaaca aaaacttgga
     3121 cttcactgtc cgcatcactg cccacatcat cgacattgtc ttcaacattt gtgttatcgc
     3181 cctcaacaaa aacttggact tcactgtccg catcactgcc cgcatcatcg acattgtctt
     3241 cgaatatgtt cttgggtagt aagtaatcat aatgtacacc atgattttga tttgattcgc
     3301 tgtaaatatt gtttaaattg tttgacaagt gatttcggtc gatgaagcta ctatttatca
     3361 aatacacgat acgtttacat ccatttaatg catacaagga aaaggggata tctgcatgtt
     3421 gaatgtatat ccacaatgat tgtatttcgg accaaacagc aatacaaaca ccaaacatta
     3481 atgcgagacc ctctagctct tcgttttctg cccatcctga cccatggtgc ttgattccac
     3541 tttcaatccg gtcaattatg gtttgtttat ccttaaaggt atcattactg ttatcaatat
     3601 aaaccatcaa atcttttcgc aaatcttttg aattcgaagg aagtttaaca tctgggtgaa
     3661 gggttctcat tgaatccaag aatgcgttat acgcacaatc accatcacca cgagtgtttt
     3721 ttttaacgaa atactttttg tcgtagtcat gtaactcata attcgattta atatgttcca
     3781 ttattatact tatgctatat atttttggtc tttaatattt gcgaatgtat ccttttgaag
     3841 agttcgaact tttcaacttt tttcacaatt ttttggcata cttcgtcata ttgaaaccac
     3901 ttgacatcgc gtatttcctt aatttggtca ttattcttaa cgctaaaaaa ctcttcgtga
     3961 atgttatttt tggtatatga agcaaggtaa aaaatgttcc ggtatcttaa attgttgttt
     4021 ccaataaata tttcctcata ttgcttgcag ttgtcctcaa caattagaag agtcttttta
     4081 atacccgatt cttcttcaaa ctcgcgtaga gcacaatgaa tgtccttctc gttaatcttt
     4141 cgcctgccct ttgggaactc ccattccgtc tctggcagac agtcgtcccc gataagggtt
     4201 tctaagctaa catctataat ctgagaattg gatttaatct tgtatccgga tttcaaagct
     4261 ttaaactttt gtgtactaga attgtattcc ttgcgcatat tgtttgaatt gtttacccac
     4321 atagagttcc ataggtaatc aaaatcgttc gttaacaatt ttgtatgctc attcttggtc
     4381 atatttcgaa gaagctttga aatgtaccga atgtttttaa tatcatactt tccacgaata
     4441 aactctgtgt aacacaacgt atcttttctt tggaccatta aatagtattg ttggtcattc
     4501 aagaacttgt gtgctaaaat tccaaagctt gttatgggaa aattacaatt ttttgaagta
     4561 tggcctgtgt acccacaatt gtatacaaat gatatccttt ttactatgct ctttgtggtt
     4621 ttccattttg tgacatacaa tagaaataca ttttaatgtt ttaaatattt cctcactaat
     4681 tatataaatt ataattaata gaaatggatc cgaacatttg gggtaaacat ttgtggacta
     4741 gtatacattt tatagcattg gggtatccag actatcctac agaaagcgaa aaacaaaact
     4801 accataaatt tttctcgaca ttacctaacg tactaccatg caagtcgtgt agagaccact
     4861 taacagaaac cttgcaaaca caatccccac ttcatgcaaa ctttctcaaa aataaggacg
     4921 aactcttcaa gtggacacac aatctacaca acatcgtcaa taagaggctc aacaaagttc
     4981 aactgtcact agacaaagca ttatctacct atatgaaaaa agaccaattt caaaacgcga
     5041 tgtgcccaag cactccagtc cccaccacaa caacccttgt cgaccaagaa attccgttct
     5101 taacgaacgg aacaataatg ttcattttat tcataacgtg tttatctgtc ttactgaacg
     5161 cttacaacat tttcttcccc cgtaggctta aattctaaat ttgtttttaa caattgattc
     5221 aacgattgac caatctttcc atacaacgcg ttacttacat cgactatcaa attgaaatga
     5281 atcaacaaat caccagtctc cgcaattccc ttttttttaa gttgcacagg tttttgataa
     5341 tcaaacacct ttacgctttg tataatgaag acctcgtgac caaatgatac ctctttcaca
     5401 aacccacata acaactccaa gagtgttatt tcaacataca agtgaatgtc catatcaatt
     5461 atcttcaatg acgtattctc gtaatggtgt tctatcaaca ataccaaaca cttcgatacg
     5521 gatataatgg cgttgttctt tatacccggt ttcaagtata tggttcgttc atcatgcttg
     5581 tgtagcatcc tatttccatc acacttctta cacatagtcc tattaatgat gaaaattcct
     5641 tttccattgc atgtcataca agatagaaac gccatcatag gattaacccc tttgccgaaa
     5701 cactccctgc attgtattgt gttcttatcg gggttcagaa tacctgtctc cttgcagtcc
     5761 acacaaggaa cagtaactct tacatcatat ttcttgtagc aaccatatag cacgtcattt
     5821 agatctgccc gcaacactac tttttgttgc tcttcttcaa cctcaaaaat attctcaaag
     5881 aagttatgca ttctcttcga accttcgtac ttgacttgtt tggagtcgta tgctgacctc
     5941 ttatctgcgt cagaaagtgt ttcgtaagca ctatttatga gcttgaatag gttctcgtct
     6001 cccgtctcct tgtcaggatg gtactttaac gcattaagcc tgtattgcct cttaatctca
     6061 tccaacgaac tgtttgtatc aacattgagt atttcataaa acgttttgtc gctttcatcc
     6121 attaaatgag aatgatttaa aactttttaa ataattttaa ttaatataat ggagcaaagt
     6181 gggatatcag cgtataatat attgaacatt gataaaactt gtaccctgga ggatttgaag
     6241 aagcaattta agaaattggc tgtgaagtat catcctgaca aaggtggtga caagaacata
     6301 tttaatttgg tggtgacaag ttttcggaca gtccaccggg agattaaggc gaaagaagat
     6361 caaaaggagt ttttccagct aaagagtgat tacaagagtg atcacaagag aaactcttcg
     6421 caagaaaagt ttgtggtagc aaaggaagga tttggtgaca agtttaacaa atatttcaat
     6481 gaaaacaaaa caaaaaatac aaactttgaa aaggggtacg atggctttat taatgaagcg
     6541 gaagtgaaaa cgtccgagaa gcattacaaa cttagaaagt acaaggaacc agagggaagt
     6601 gtactttcta agttacagtt cgaggagttg ggtactaata tgaaggactt ctcgggaaga
     6661 aatgatgaca tgcataagct tcaatttatg gactatcagt atgcgcatac aacttcgaag
     6721 cttatagagc cagaccttgt cgaaaagcgc caagagttca aaagttttga tgatataaca
     6781 tctaagagaa agaacgaaaa ctttgagttg acagaccatg agaaaaaata ctacgagaag
     6841 ctccataatt tgaatgataa gaaagaacaa aagcggttgg caaactttca gaagtatcaa
     6901 aactatttga gtcagcattc agagtcaata aatcaattac ttatacaata agaaccaatt
     6961 atttgtaaca ctcttgcatt gtcgattgaa cgcgttaaca tcaaagtctt ttgacaaaat
     7021 aatgatatct gtaatattgt taattgggat accacaattt attctagaac aatctatgaa
     7081 aattatatcc acttcgtaat ttaatttatc caatttattc ttcaaaatat ggttatttcc
     7141 cttaaactta agaaacgaaa ggtttaaagt tgttagaata ttttcaaact ttcgaataaa
     7201 catttgttca tatccaataa tcgctatttt gctttttgat gttctagtta gtaattgttt
     7261 caccaacaat tgaaagtttt cgaatataga gttttcttcg gataaattca aatttgtaat
     7321 atttctaatt tgtaccgcat gatcatcctc tactaagaaa tattggatct cgctcttttt
     7381 acataacgga cacgtgttgt tggtcttaat ccacttgttt atgcattcaa aacaaacgtt
     7441 gttagaacaa cactttagta tcgttttaat gtcaatgttt gagtagcata tgaaacacaa
     7501 attattctcg gtaatacgtt ttataagttc gtttttcttc tcattaatga cattcttttt
     7561 cttgtaaaga ttatctaatt tcttcttttt atcctcgtag cttgcaaata acattagttc
     7621 aatacagtgc tcatttgttt cgatgttttt aatttgttcg ttaaatcttc ggagaacata
     7681 tcgaatgaca tctttttctg atttgatgga agaatctgta aggtgcttta ttatgtgttt
     7741 gatgttaaac ttgtccacgc tatctatgat ggttttgtcc accaaaccct ctagtgtaag
     7801 ggactctatg ggttttttac agaagattat atgtttcgtt acattattgg tatcttgttc
     7861 atcattaact aggatatgtt gtagtatttc ttcactagta tcgcgtattg agttgtttaa
     7921 tgtgtgttcg tctgagaata caaaccactt aaaattgcac tggataattt tgtgaaaata
     7981 ttttttatga caattatgca aaactactcg attaaacgac attttgtata tttgatgaat
     8041 ttgttgattt aatagagggt gtgatataat tacaattgaa tattgtgaaa aaacattctt
     8101 tttaaacttg gaaaggttac taattacgta cagcttttca ttttggaagt tctcccaaaa
     8161 cgcaataaga tagggttgtg ttattattat gtttgatgta gatggtttgt ttacatgtga
     8221 tacaaatatt tcatcattcc ttgttttatt aaagcgcatt ttatcaattg tatcttgaca
     8281 catattaatg attatttcgt aattggtggt aattaaatac ccgacatttg tgatgattct
     8341 tgttttgtta ttagtttcaa tataagcaga agactctatt ttgttacaat tgattaaaat
     8401 atcattcatt agattatata tttaaaatat ttttgttaag gttatatact aataatacat
     8461 tatgccaatc gaggacatag attttttata tcaaaatagc accaaggaga atatgattat
     8521 ttttgtggat agtgccaaga gaaataagca attgtatcca tcgccagcag agttccaaat
     8581 agaattcacc gagcctttca actttgtcta cggaatagag attttggata ccaccatccc
     8641 tcgaacaatg tttatgatcg aagagaacaa caatttgttg gtttttaaga aaggattcga
     8701 aatgctcaac tccacaacat ccgaaagatt aaatttaatc attcaagact tttcgacagc
     8761 agagtcattt tatcgacgta tgaacagcca attctctatt caaggaaccg gctttagtgt
     8821 tgataattta gagaacttgt ttgacaatac actgtacgaa gaacgtggga agagcgatta
     8881 tccaatatta agatttctta atactgagcc atttattttt gatatgaaaa attcaacttc
     8941 atacaacatc cttggtttcg accaataccc caaattggag agcaaatact taacgatcga
     9001 aacgctgtta gaaaacccaa ttgaggtgaa tatgtaccca ttggacgacg tcgagccttt
     9061 cgagtacacc cctactttgg agatttatca aatatcaagc ggctcacttg taacgatacc
     9121 cgcgaatggg ttattcaaga gggtttcctt tatgtatacc catgatagta aatataagtt
     9181 ttgttcattt ctccagagta ttaagatgtc ttccaacaga acaaaggtag acagtatgag
     9241 tacacctatt acgattagta taattgacac aagttcaaac acaacggtgt tcgaaggctt
     9301 gacgaatata ttattcaaca catcattgga ggatttgatt ttacccgata atgtgttaaa
     9361 cagaatattt ccagcggttt ccaatacaca gcttgtgttt gtacaaaacc atatttatga
     9421 aattgtgttg gacaatgtgt ttttacacga cgacgattct gacattaaaa ttaatttagt
     9481 aatggggttt tcgtatttca ttaatattaa gaatctttcg ataaatgata aaatattcgt
     9541 ttccaagccc atatattcta tagaggaaag tctcatacaa cttaccaatg gtacaataag
     9601 ttacgttcca gacaactttg agacgtgtga tatagagaac ccccttgcat ttgaaatttc
     9661 aagcgatcta ttcttggcat tggaggatag agcttctgtg ttttcaaccg gtaccatatc
     9721 caagtttcaa atatttgtga aacggaacaa tgacattagt ccggacgaga tgtttttctt
     9781 gaggttcacg cgcagaaaca cggatggttc aacatcccac ttgtgcgaac taatcttaag
     9841 atacgagttg tacgattctg gtaacaacat ttctgttata tactttgaaa atacaaacgt
     9901 cgataatagc attctacaac ataccaattt ggtggatata acaaatgttg agaaatttga
     9961 atgtcagttg ttttcaaaac gacccattga tgtatacaag ttagatgata ctactactaa
    10021 aaattttaca ttggattttc tattcattaa agagtatgca attatctctc ctggtatgtt
    10081 gaatttggca tctgagaatt atatcatttt gaggtgtgag gagatagaga accaccttag
    10141 gggtagttat gacgtgaagg acttttcgcc cggacttggg ttgctaaaca ttgatgtgca
    10201 gggctacgct tcggggagaa ccgagttttt ctcagtgaag tacaaggagt tccatccaat
    10261 tggaaaatta aacaaaatga aatttcaatt tgagagaaag tctgacggtt tgttgtatga
    10321 ttttaaaaat attgatttac acttcttaat gtccataaag ttcttgagac ccacgcaaaa
    10381 acagtttttt gaccaatcgg ttctaaatcc aaactataac cccaactatt tggggtactt
    10441 caataaaaca ttacaagatt tgcaagacga agacagtagt gatgaggaaa gcgacatcgg
    10501 agatgaatac tttgaagaag gattcaatga tagagagaac aatttaatac atcagtttaa
    10561 aaaacaatac taaaactttt taatcctttt aattttacgg ggttgtatat cttgtttatt
    10621 agatattaaa tgagcacaga gagcaccaaa tttgtgtaca tatatagtga caagcaccac
    10681 atacgtatag aagatagaag cacaaaggtt gtttcgtata tgcttaagaa cagtctagtg
    10741 attcaacagg ataatgcgga aaccttcttt ttgaagaatg acagttatgt gaaatacatt
    10801 aaatttgcga atgtggcgca ccccaagttc tttgacacac ccactaaact gttagatatc
    10861 attatcgata tgttagccaa tgaagaagta caaaacgaga ttatcagtgt gaatgagatg
    10921 gaggaggcgg atattgtgct tgacttgagc gttaatactg acaagaatga atatcacatt
    10981 gctgaaaaaa tatcgaatag tattgatagc gttgacggta tcacattggg taccgccact
    11041 gttacatata atacctcttc tcattacgtg gaaatgaaca ttaacgacat cgaggattcg
    11101 ggtagtaacg taatagtaag acaaagcaaa tcgtttgtga atatcccatc gggaaagctt
    11161 aatatttcat tgatttcggg tacaatgata agtcacaacg cgtcagttat tatccacgac
    11221 gagttagata tgacaagctc cacaaagtac aagctcagtg acggagcacc cacgccaaca
    11281 atttctccgt ttgccatgga ggagggtacg tacacatcta aaatgggtat atttgatgat
    11341 acactttcag aaaaacaagg actaagaatg gaattcacaa ttacaaatga tggtgcacaa
    11401 ataaccgact cgttcaacat catacgcacg ataaatggaa ccgaagagtc ccccattcca
    11461 caactcgagt ggaatattga cacttgcgat accctcggac cgtctggtat acgtttgaag
    11521 gcgtccgaca tgaacacatt catatttaga tgcggtacct taccaaagac atttatgcaa
    11581 gtgggtgtta tgcacaacgg agcagcaata ttgattcatg aattcacaga ttccgaatat
    11641 tttgtaaaat taccattgag atgggaggta gaacaatcaa tcgcaagtgg tgatcactta
    11701 tcacctttcc gtatgataca aaataatgct gttgtgctgt caaatgagaa acattactct
    11761 caaacgatga caagaaatta catttgtcaa agtgggcatt ttagaaagat caatgacgag
    11821 agcccagaag atgtggtgtt cgacatacgg ttgaacccta catacaaacg ctcaaaaatc
    11881 aagctcgaaa agataagcat cattaatcta gaaacaaatg gaatagttct ctggaagctg
    11941 tatagaaacg gattggttca aaacaactct gacaacacgg attatgactt atctggcatt
    12001 gtcaccaagt cgcatgcaga tatcgtatcc ctgtcatcca cacaagtgtg gacaaccatt
    12061 acagatgaca caaccggtgc tgtcacaacc acttttgtta aaacagatta cttgaaggta
    12121 accgaagtgg ttggagaaac atcattaata tctagtggtt acatttatgg taactctgtt
    12181 acagaaatta acctcgaatc tgacacaaac ataatatacg cagacattga tggtgtctcc
    12241 gataatctta cattagtagc gtattacgtg aacacccccg cggaactaca agcgtccatc
    12301 acttggaagg aatacgaata aatcatttct acttttgaat gttatcatgc attcttaaat
    12361 attcagcctt tattgtagcc acatcttctt ctgaagacgc cttccctcta agtgaccggt
    12421 acgccctatt taaatccttt ttagtatatt taccactaag attaaatata ttcgtcgggg
    12481 ttagtttgtt caactctggt ataccatcat acaccaagtg ctcaatctca aacttcaaaa
    12541 aatgctctcc catcaccgcc aactcgccac cataattgat gaattttata gtcaactttg
    12601 tcaattttgg tatgggttgc tcgtaatatt ttcctatctt gtccgacaac tcagaacgat
    12661 actcattata atagttcatc atcggtatct gtgtgaacga ttccatcaaa tatctattat
    12721 ttgatatggc atttggagaa aactcgtcaa tgtgcagatt tgtataaaat tcattcccat
    12781 gtttgggata aagtgcatat accaacttta cagaaaaaat attcttaatt acgtcattca
    12841 actttaaaac atattcatta gcttccgggt gtagtgtgaa attcctatca cgactatcaa
    12901 ttaaaatata attctttttt ttaacacagt tcattttaaa cttttattca tatatttttc
    12961 ttaaacgctt atttaagtac gtttgagccg caatacttca accttgtccc tctccttaaa
    13021 taccttgtta attttttcct ctgcgtctat tgtgctatta aattgttcca atagtttctc
    13081 tcgaattagc ttttgactca aatgttcctt tacgtaactc tttttgtact taatgacacc
    13141 atcctttgag tttagttcgt caatctcgtt gttgcccatg aacgtaagaa tgttcttcga
    13201 aaacacatca atcagtttct tccggtgttt tctctcatta tcaaggattt taatctttgc
    13261 gtttatcgcc ttggtctcat tgtccaactt caaccaagac tttacctgtt ccttgaattc
    13321 ccgcaattcg tcctcggagg tgttatcagt tgtagtaacc aattgattat ggtgcacatt
    13381 aatgtcattt gttaattgtt ctgtaaaatc atcatttatc atattggctt gctcttgttg
    13441 ttgtctcaag tactccctca caatgatatc gcgttgttgg ttcattatat tcagttaaat
    13501 atgtttttac catttaattt taaattactt tctggaggta ttgttattcc aattcttcca
    13561 attcttccaa ttcttcaatt tctgcattaa acttgatcca tgatttcaaa agtttgttat
    13621 agctatccgt ggtctggcat gttttaagta tcttagcgaa ctcttcaagt tcacttgcgc
    13681 gattctccca tataacattg tttgacccaa taattggcat ttcattaaag ataatattat
    13741 atcataaata ccgtttatag tatttaaatt acagtgtact gtataaatta tactctttct
    13801 ttcttaacca ccttatcttt cttaaccacc ttatctttct taaccacctt atctttctta
    13861 accaccttat ctttctcatc tttctcatct ttcttatctt tcttatcttt cttaaccacc
    13921 ttatctttct catctttctt atctttctta accaccttat ctttctcatc tttcttaacc
    13981 accttgtttt tcgtattttt ggttgcttta acggtctttg cgtaatctag caaagattca
    14041 tgggagcggt cgcccatgta atcaatcttt ggaacatttg agtaaattgt tggaaacgat
    14101 gatgctggtt tgaaaattgt tttgtctttc ttttgtagtg cgtccattag ttcaaaattt
    14161 acatcaattg tgttaattac atcggacttt ttgaaagcgg accaatctgt ttgcatcata
    14221 tcacagtatg gacacccgtt catgtatacc aggacgatta ctggtttatt gctaaatgat
    14281 gatgtgttta gtgagcttat gtcagctatt gtatcaaatt tagaatgtag cataatttaa
    14341 tttaaatcaa taaaattatt attaggtgag ttaattaaac caattttatg taaagtatct
    14401 ttaacaaggt tgtatttgac gaccttgtcc ctctcgtctt tgtatgtcaa atctggtcct
    14461 ttattcattt ccattatttt acatcctagg tcaacatcaa ctgcgacgtc acaacccaat
    14521 ataacaaagt tgagatgttt gttggaatcg tacttcagaa cgtgtggctg gtatgctttt
    14581 gctacatatt taaataggtt aactatattt gattctagca gcttggcttt tttggggccc
    14641 aaatgacggt acaactcagt aagtgttaac gggtttgttt tatatatttc tctatcgatg
    14701 taaccagtcg ttatgtgcct atccttgtca gttgaattaa atataaattg cttcggtgtg
    14761 tagtacataa acccatcatt atacaaagaa aacttacact tttctaggac aatgaccacc
    14821 aggtattgtc gaatatttat cttgtgcccc ctaattgtgt atgggttctg tagcaattcg
    14881 ttgacataca acgtaattgt cacgatgtgc agtctttacg taatctaaat tgtttgtcag
    14941 tgtgcatccc ttctgtcttt gaagattttt ctttagaatg taaagtttgt tttcgtcaaa
    15001 atcttggagt agtcgattgt attgtgatgt attattcaat atgtatgttt ttggagtata
    15061 tagatgcaat aaccttttgt ttatcgataa gattgtgtga agtgtagcct tgttggctag
    15121 ttggtcgatt gtccttaaac tataaatgaa tagtggttta tgaattttta tgagggttgg
    15181 atacattttg tggtaatctg tgagcagggt gaaaaataaa atatcagctt ctctatacga
    15241 gtcactagca tcaattgtgt atttttttaa caatgtatta aacggttcaa tgatttgtat
    15301 aggggatcgc gctgacattt tgtcgtcgaa acggtaatat aacagtgtat tggatgcacg
    15361 atagttgctg atgaaggaaa acacatataa tacacacaat aatatgaaga caatataata
    15421 tcttctcatt ttaattataa ttgaatatgt ttaatcgcaa tcagacttat ctagcttgtt
    15481 ttttgtcatt ggtgatgtta tttctacaaa tgtatgtatt gttttatttg tatcaaaaga
    15541 atgagcgacc ggtgtattgc ctaatggtta cgggtcacac ggaaaaccgc ataccttttg
    15601 caaagacaag cattgcaaat ttcaaaagcc aaacatattt gtcaaaacat ttaataattt
    15661 tgaatcaatc tgagagcaca ctattagacg atgataatga caacatattg gaagtacaca
    15721 taagcactga atctaagacc ctcggtgaac tacgcaacat ttcattgcaa tttgtaccac
    15781 ctaatgccat atggactaca tgggatgacg atgattggcg tcacccaaca tacatagaga
    15841 ctatggttaa caacatgact cgcagaaacg cggactttct aatgagccaa caaagaattg
    15901 agtataacct taaaaacggc ttcgcattca agacttcttt gcgttcaggg ctaatgaata
    15961 caatatttag tgcacaaaat ccaaacatag cgtatgaaca tgtctccact tcggaggacg
    16021 taaaggtaaa atcatatgct atgaaaaatc taaaaacaat tgttgtaccc aatgatccaa
    16081 agatgtatat taggctcaca catgacgaca acaccagcat atatgtgaaa agtgttaaaa
    16141 atgagattaa agatacaaaa aagaacaaag attactttga gaatgaactt acaagagaag
    16201 agaaagaata tgtggataat ataatatcca aatattataa ataaaatgtt gtacgaagag
    16261 tttgaaaaat tgaattgcaa acatatccaa gaactaaatg agcagaacaa gcctataatg
    16321 gagcatcaaa atattaacga tattattcca aaatgtggaa atgacatcgt tttggaaaac
    16381 gatctaatgc gcaaaccgtt caaggcgaat gggtcatgtg cattaaaaaa tataaatcaa
    16441 accgacatct ctttgtgtca tggttacgac tgcccaacta ccccgtttta tcaaacaccg
    16501 gatagaatga acacgttcca taactacctc gtactcgaag atgacctaat tcacaactta
    16561 ccagtaacgt gtacccaaaa ccaccaatac tataacaatt gtacacgtag gaaggtacca
    16621 aaactggttg aaccgatgaa ggcggatatg ggattctttg acgactacct ccaaaggatc
    16681 cctctcgtga aataccaacc gtgcaaaata gccaaaccag actacacgtg ctaatacaac
    16741 ttaggtttat acttttgttt tggtttgtcc tcaaccaatg atgtttccaa tgtcccatgg
    16801 cgctgcgaat tcacatgtgc atgacaaaac gttgagtttg ctcccttagg acgttgacac
    16861 cgtttcttct taccgttata cgcaatgcaa cggttcttgt catcaaggtt tgacaagtat
    16921 ttccttctcc taacaatttc tattttatca ttgtttatat caatcgaagg aatgtaccta
    16981 gaattcaact cttctataga taatttgtaa tctttagcta tttcaattaa taattttttg
    17041 tgtattcttt caatttcacc cttaaaaagg gtaattataa actttggaac aattgtcgat
    17101 gtcattttga aattgtatcc tatttattta aataatatca attttttagc atttttttaa
    17161 gcatcgcttt catgtcttcg taactcattt cgtcgacgtc caccttttca ccacctccct
    17221 gcacaatctc caattcatca gaaggtgatg tgtccacctg tgcggtttca ggttcagtaa
    17281 taatgtgttt tgtttcttct gtaatgatat tatacaacgt ttcacccttg gacttccaag
    17341 tgtagttttc taaaatgttt ttcctcgcta gttgaccatg ttctcgcata acagattggt
    17401 gcgtatagta aaactctaaa gcatccacga aatcatctat gtcacaaacc tccgcctcac
    17461 cggcgacaaa atcacgacta tggtcacaat agtaggtcca cttaggatca atcaacaaag
    17521 agttttgtcc ttttgtaaag aaatccttga atccaccaat gtttggaact atttggggca
    17581 caccaacgcc agcctgttca aaattacaca aaccaaaccc ttcgccgtca caagtgttca
    17641 ttcctacgtc acccacatta tacataacat taatgtcaaa atctgatatt tgttgtggat
    17701 tttgaagaat gattaaatgt ttcttcaaat ctgtgataga aatgttgtat tttctgcatt
    17761 ctgaaataag catatccgat aggtcccaac caccattcat actggttgca attaggagac
    17821 ggatgggctc acctagtctc ttagaaataa acttgacata actcataatg caaatatccc
    17881 acctcttacg tggttgattt ctattcagat tcacgacaac aaagtcatcc tccttaatgt
    17941 tgaagaactt cctacataac ttctgaggaa taggataaaa ttggtccttg ttaaatccat
    18001 gctccaatat gtatgttggc ttggaaaagc cttgatattt gataatttca tcccaatatt
    18061 tggtaaacat aataccacca tcacacaatt tgtcaatatt cgcaatcaac gcattcttct
    18121 cattcttata aacaaggtcc acatacggaa ttagcttgaa agtatcccgt tcctccaaag
    18181 ttttaatgtt ctcaattaac gaattgataa caaccaaatc attatagata attacaatat
    18241 caggcttaat ttgggtaatg tagttattta tgagtttttc cccaaaacct ttattcttgg
    18301 gttcctcgtt ggcatacaca tcatatattt ctacattgga aggcagaaaa cgttcggtct
    18361 tgtgctcttt gttgtcataa aaattttgga aaccgaaaat gtgcaattga atatctttac
    18421 aactagccaa atggcgcgct agttcgtata caactttcga gtatccatta tattgggcgg
    18481 gatgtgtacc acaaaaaatt acttttttca tatttactat aataataaac aattttttaa
    18541 atacatctca aaaacacgga cgaatttatt aaccgttcca aataatatta aatatttaaa
    18601 atgatggcta gtattaaact taaatattca aattatattg acatggacga gttcctagcc
    18661 tctatgacaa gcattaaaac atatgttcac gacttggagg aacgtgtttt gttcctccaa
    18721 cgtaatttag atcaaacaac acgtgaaaat gtccgtctga aagataatga aaaggaaatg
    18781 tttaaggtgt cgtctattat tgcagcatct aacgaaaatg caaaactaaa aagttacata
    18841 agcatactag aggaacaatt acataaacgg tctgataaag tggtttacga ttcagaagct
    18901 aatgcgcggt gtaatgatga agaatatgtt gatgttgtaa ttgacaagac cacaaaagag
    18961 atttgtttgg acataagacc taatgcggaa gaagtccaac ccattgtgat ccatgtggaa
    19021 gaagcaagtg gtgaggattg tatagtcact atggaagaag aatgtttgaa taacatatgt
    19081 gaagtattag acacccactc tacggacacc gtatcgtcat tgtgcaatgt gtcgtgtcct
    19141 aatattgaat cacaggaaac tgaagaaatg cgacaataca catataaggg tatattgtat
    19201 ttaatggatg aaaacaatat gttgtacgag aatgtggagg atgaaaaggg tgctgtcgta
    19261 ggtcgtcgaa aatggaataa gaaaacgagc aagtggaaga ccatcataga ggcgaagtag
    19321 actcgtataa cacttattag ctcaatgaac aatattttat catacttttt cttaaaataa
    19381 gatacacttg acaacaactt aggtatatct ttaatacacc aaatgttaat gaagcaaaca
    19441 tttatataat cttgaacatc acacgaaaaa tcgttgcatg gacaatatat aaattaaaaa
    19501 aatgaagatt ggtgttaatt aactcttaat gttcattgtc gagtctagtg tgttcttaaa
    19561 gttgttttga aggtcttgta ccttctgctc gcttatcttc ttctcaagaa cgaggatgcg
    19621 ctcgttatcg aagttaaaca acgattctgt ttgtttatga tagaaatcat taatctcttc
    19681 gatttggtca gcaacgacaa tgaatggtgg attgttaatg tttactattt ttttggagtt
    19741 tttgaaatta cgaaactcgt caatggacat gtacccccca aagaacgaaa gacacttcct
    19801 cggaggcgca gggtatatga acctgtcgta atgaagaatg ttagccataa tgttaatcaa
    19861 attatatatt tcccaaatat tatgattgtg ctcattcgaa ttgaagttgt acgcacacat
    19921 acattcaaag ctacaaaagc acccgtagac ttggaacttg ctggctttgt actttaatgg
    19981 taaacccaaa taaggcgtgt caaacttgtg acaacaccaa aagcaagcaa cgtttgtcat
    20041 ttggtgttta tcaatgtttt gcaataacac ctttacattt gagttcgcgt tacattcggc
    20101 tttgttcacc accaactcat acggttgtga cgaaaaggtg tcgttctcat tgtacgcatt
    20161 aggaacacaa atgtccggtt tatagttgca aaaatcagat tcaaataaat tagagtcatg
    20221 tatctcttta gtttgatcac cagttgatgc tatgttgcgg gtgatgttca aatgtaaaat
    20281 ttgagggtct accttttcgg attcctttac acattgttga gtttccttct cgttcttagg
    20341 cttcctaccc ctctttttct tctctacctc agtcattcat ataaagtaaa tatgcactct
    20401 attgtttaag taatgtatac ttatatagtc gttttacttt taactacaac gcgcttctta
    20461 tattttcttg ttactttttt tcctcctgtt tgtttttgaa ggagcatttt agattccgcg
    20521 ttgatgttgt ccaataggtt actgtatttg tccaggtcat ttgtttgtat gttatttttg
    20581 gtgtatattg tcttaagatt gtcgagttgg ttttggaagt ttgaagacaa ttcgtctatt
    20641 ttttcggaag ttattttatt aatgtggctg aaatagttat tattcagtgt attagattgg
    20701 tcggtagtga agctctccat tagtttttca atttcattaa aatagaccat atattgattc
    20761 aatagctttg taacgtctac aataatttta agcgatacat tgtaactttc tgaaacattt
    20821 ttgtttaact cggtcaatga ctttactttg ccggtaaggt cttttgaaga atctgtgttt
    20881 ttcttaagtc ggtctctgaa cgattctatt ttgtttttaa atcctgcatt tgttgtgtca
    20941 ccaagtgtgt tgttagtgac catatttttt atttctttgt atgtttttat tttgtaccaa
    21001 taagtatttt tatggagtaa ctgtttcttt agcttttggt ttcttatcgc attttttaac
    21061 ttgtttttta atctcgtgaa tgtcctcgct catttgagaa tacaaaaacg tgtagtacac
    21121 acatacagca accatcataa tgaatgaaat gtggtatatg aatttgaata gcatttttaa
    21181 cataatagta tatttttatg atgaaaatgc taaaccggcc aaaccggccg taacacgtaa
    21241 aaagttgtag ttcactacat aaacaaacat atcgtatttg tacaattcgt cttctgggat
    21301 gggaattctt tctatttgta attggatttt gtttattcta gacatattgc atgtaccgga
    21361 tggttgaaag ttttctggaa acaaactgaa agagtaaaca tatattcctg ctttgggaat
    21421 cactgtgtgg tgctgataag gttggattaa gttaaagtac gacgcatctt tttcctcgaa
    21481 tctatcgatt ccattaaata ttagctttcc attaaccatt atttcttttt cgcgcttata
    21541 attctcacag gcacaagttc catccaattg ctcatattct cgaatgtctg tgtaatcgaa
    21601 atctacatat tcaaaccaat tgttcgattc gtcaacgtcg ttgcgtttta agacccatat
    21661 gatctccttt acaggatttt gtaatacaag ttccgtgatt gaaaacttat ttatattcaa
    21721 taccggtatt ttgattgttt gctcaattag ataatcttgg gcattcgtcg caaagtagtt
    21781 tctctcgtat gtatccaaga acacataatt aacctcaagg tgtggattaa tgtttagtgt
    21841 cgcggattca aaatatgtat tccatgtagt tggttttata ccattaatcg taaacaattc
    21901 cttgtatggc cgcaacgcca catgaatctc cacctcatgg tactgcaacg caatcaaagg
    21961 tagagctaga cccggattgc ggttgaacca aaactttaga ggaacgtaaa ggcgttgttt
    22021 ttctatttgg atcgaaccgt ttttaagcct attgaatggg tccggagagt aaatctctgg
    22081 tatgtttcct atgagcttgt cgtacccata tcgtttacta gactcaatcg ataactcgtt
    22141 ccagatgtgc aaccattcgc catactggtt gtccaccatc gaaccaccaa tgtatataaa
    22201 atagttctca atcatggcct cgcccaaatt ttttacaaaa cggaagtctt cgcccgtgat
    22261 tgtaccacca tcgttttttg ttataacttt tttaatgcta ggaatttcaa atgagaagta
    22321 tatgttctga actagatcag cattacgttt aatggtagat atcaatgttg aggattgatc
    22381 aaagtttata acattcctat taaaagaaac cttcatactt tccatagcaa agttggtgtg
    22441 ggtcttgtag acctttttaa agaaacttac cgaaggattt ccattcaata aaatgttttg
    22501 tgctccgaag gcgactagtt gaattaatcc gcccggcata cttgtgatta ctttgattga
    22561 attatataaa gtttttttaa attagattat tttatttttt gattaaaatg tcattgtatt
    22621 tgcaccggaa gaataatctt gcagacgttg aagatgtttt tgaagctcgt accaatctag
    22681 gatttggtac tcttgcgtat tttgattcaa atagcgtgaa catagaagga ggcaccatcg
    22741 tggcaaacga aatgaaaata caaacaggaa atgaaggaga aaacaaattc ttaatatgca
    22801 aaagtaatga tggaacagta gactttgtag atgtcgtcct aggggattgg atccaatcaa
    22861 acatcgagga cattaagtat accgacttcg acacaacgaa tgtggtgttc ttaccaaaaa
    22921 gtgattttgc aggtgttgcg ctttcagggg actacaacga cctcattaac aaaccactat
    22981 catattcaga cttggaaaat gataccgaat ttctgcttac aaatatgact aatgtcaacg
    23041 cagaagcggc tcgttcgaat ttaggtttgg gttcattcgc tctactaaat gcaaacgact
    23101 ccttacaaat agataaccta atattaaaca cattacaatt caacaattat aatccgtcga
    23161 ccaacggtaa ccctaaatat ttgcaaatca gagacaccgg acaaacattt tggagcgaat
    23221 tggctacagc cacggaaaca acatacggtg tcgtgaaatt aaccgacgac tacacaatat
    23281 cgaatgattc tactgcggcg tcaagtacag ccataaatac attgttttgg atatgagctt
    23341 gagattggat aacattgagg atgtgtctgc ttctgtagaa attcagaaaa caattgaaag
    23401 tttgggattg atgagacgcg agaacaatat gtcagagctt caaaaccttg tagattctag
    23461 atcgaatcta ggatttggta acggaatgga acatcttgta aactcaataa acaacgatga
    23521 tgaatttaga ataaatagtt tggttgtgga cacgaacctt aaattcgccc aagggatatc
    23581 acaagatttc acattgggca atgacacatt tttggctgtt aacaacaatg gtagagtgag
    23641 accggctagg cttcctatag ccagcaagac atctgcgggg tttgtcaaga tgatacatgc
    23701 gtatgacgac atacaatata tgacatctct cgataaagaa caaacaacaa tgtccgtatt
    23761 gggtttgagt aattttgttc gggatacgct aagtactaac tacacaaact tggcaaacgc
    23821 tatcaatcca aaaatatatg aattgtttag ccaatatatg catgtgcaag acaatctacg
    23881 ggtggacaat cctcagattg caagatacca tctgagtttg catgaaattg cacatacagg
    23941 aagttatgat caattattaa attcaccctc caacttgagc caattctcaa atgacataac
    24001 acgattctta tccgctcaat gtaatctaga ggacgtatcc gatatttccc tggctaggaa
    24061 caatttgaaa ataggcaata tcgcatactt tgatagcaac aacgttatta tagagggtgg
    24121 taatggtaca ttcaacaacg tgaccgtttc acaaaacttc caatacaagt acaatggaga
    24181 aaattatcaa aatatgttct tacgggcgtt gaacccgaat ggtgattgca gatgggaaca
    24241 cttacccgaa ggcgattcct ctaaaaaagg tatcgtattg atcgaaagtg acttcacaaa
    24301 atatgatgac aaaaaagcat cctccgcatc cgccctgttc aaagtgtatt acaagatgtt
    24361 gggagaaata gatgctatca acagaagaat aaacgacatt aacaattttc tcaatattac
    24421 ttaactacaa atatgaattt ggtaagaaac aacaacttgt atgatgtaaa ctgtatattt
    24481 gaagcaaggc agaacttgtt aatgaaggac agtgtttatc aaagcagtgc taatgtgaat
    24541 ttggagggat cgtttatggt taacaagtta cagctcacgt tctttaatcc gggtgccgac
    24601 acgtatgtaa agtgtgacag ctccggaaat ctcattatgg acacagtcat gaacattccc
    24661 tcttggctta gaggtgaaat tgcaaatatc gacgtaacca tttttaataa cgacgtgggc
    24721 gccctattat actcagactt aagcgacgtc gcgttaacca atagtttcct cgatcttaaa
    24781 aataagcccc ttttaagtaa aaatgttgat gtttctgttt tttgtgaaat tagttccaat
    24841 ttagcggatg tcacttccac ggagaagttg ttcgagttag gactagacaa cgtcgcacgg
    24901 tgcaacttga cacccaccgt attcttggat gaaatacgga tttcagaatt acacttgtct
    24961 aaaataatca acaggagcgg ccttgtaagc gatactttta acattttaag gctacaaaat
    25021 ataccatcat caaccaatga tacacatggt atcggaatat tgaaggcaat acccgactca
    25081 tcaacacaat tcgttgcagc ttcctatctc aacgataaat acaatcaatt gaatgcaacg
    25141 tatcaaatta aaaactacaa ctacgaacaa aatgttattg cagtgaacaa ctacattgcg
    25201 gaaaatagtc atctttatac gaacttcaat tgcaatttaa gtgatatgga gacaagcgtt
    25261 gttgtaaaac atttagaact cgaaaagatg ttaactcaag tcgtactcga aaatgaaaca
    25321 gtaacacttt ctgataattt ggatgttgtg ttcgaaaaaa caactacaca aagttacgac
    25381 cttaggttca atccgcttat ccaacatata gacgatacgt atggtggtcg aattggggtt
    25441 ggtgggcgta ttatatacga ttacgattat atgttcatgt ttacatctgg tattgattat
    25501 ctagataata ccgttgtacc tcttacggaa taccaaacaa agttacacat ttttgaagcg
    25561 gacaacatta cttctggttt tgaccgtttg aacgcttcaa ataacattgg tttgattaag
    25621 atatcgcccg atttcaactc aaataacgaa tttgacacgt ttgatgtagc attgttggag
    25681 caggaaaatg taaaatatta caaccaaatg gagattgtta taagagtcga gttgtttcaa
    25741 caatacttgg atacattgct ggcaacagga gtggatggtg gatgcaacat gcttaaacat
    25801 tctaacaatc tttcagagat acagtcgttt gacgaggacc gtttattttt gtgctattca
    25861 aatttagaat tgcagaaagt cgcatattct ggaaattttg atgatttgtt ttataaacca
    25921 aaagtattaa gttatttcaa caacgatatt ccatatctag atgcatacaa aaatttaagt
    25981 gagtatgata ccgacgagca aaaagaaatt tgtagaagaa aattggatgt agggacgctt
    26041 ggtactcaaa ataccaaaaa tgttgaaatg tccggtgaac aattatccat gacatcgatt
    26101 actgttaatt caaattttgt ttttttggga ggcgaccaag gcgatttcct taaagcaacc
    26161 acaagtgaag gtaacggtat cttagaaaaa cttccagaat ttagtaagct agcaaataca
    26221 gtaaagggta ttgttaaaat gtataatgat gtcctagtgt acgatgaaga ggccacatac
    26281 actatacatt tattaaaaac acaatttgat gaattggaag gttatataaa tgaaattaaa
    26341 aatgcgttgg atattataga ttctgaaatt caaatgcaaa caaattgata aattttttat
    26401 taccgtaaat ttaaatggct tttctccaag tgaaaaacaa tttgggggac atacacaatg
    26461 tgtgtgaggc ccaaaataac ctaggattgt tgaacatggc gtaccagtgc aagtgtaatg
    26521 tagacattaa aggtggaaat attgtggtat cctccatacg actgaatgac gccaatgtgg
    26581 acagtaatta tgtgttggtt gccaaaaaca accttggcga tgtaatgtgg aaagaacaag
    26641 tgcaccaagc atggatggat ttaacaccag gcgagattca attgagcaca ctatgtaacg
    26701 atatcaattt tattaagcaa gatgatataa acatatccat ttccacatac atcgaagaaa
    26761 atcgttcaaa tataataaac ccagacctca cacttgaaag tctattctta aatgaccttc
    26821 atataacagg gtctattggg tttgacccag atggagtatc gcccatagat gtaccatgtg
    26881 tgttgacaaa taatggtagt ggttgtaatg ttgtaatgac accaattgag caaacatata
    26941 ctagtgatag tatgtcgaat gtgtgctctg cgaaggcggt cagtaatcta tataacaaag
    27001 ttgttggtgt ggagagtaga cttcccgagg agggggctac ttacatgaca tcgtccaaga
    27061 attttgatga ggtgggtatt gtcccaattg ttgccgtgtc caacttggga ctaaacgaca
    27121 atttctatac gcaaaatttg actttgtcaa atgtatcgtt ttttgattcc acacgacctc
    27181 ccaatattat caatacggat tattttatga tgagaagggg taacgatatg gtgttttggg
    27241 agagcatcct catcgcggat tacacatcca gatcagaaga gtaccctccg tccgccacat
    27301 ccgtaaacaa cttgtacaat aacttgacat caaacataga cacaaaactg agtattgata
    27361 atgtgctcag cgagattgta gaagattact atagttcaga ggatgatgcg gtgattacaa
    27421 atccttatag agccatcttc aaagaacgat tagagacaac tggtgtgaaa gaggttgcat
    27481 tcacatccga ttggtatgat ctgttaaatc gacccactag attaagtgga ttctccaaca
    27541 aaggagaaat ggatgagacc ctgttcatat acgcgagatc taacttggca gatctgacgg
    27601 atgccgcggt ttctagacaa aatctaggat tacataatgt tgcacataca ggcctcttta
    27661 gagacctact actaccttca tcaatattac aaattgtagc ggacaacgat gctatcaaca
    27721 tcgaaggtgg aattcccttt tttattagaa attgcaatct atcggaacta aatacaacat
    27781 acgccgccgc cgccgcaaga tcaaacctag gattaggaga tatgtccacc ttgcacaaga
    27841 gcaacgtaga cataacaggc ggagacataa ccgttacaag ttgtcacgtt gagtcaagtt
    27901 ttaaatatga aaaagtcgcc acctccatag aatttgcggg tacaccaggt aacaacgtat
    27961 atttgaaatg caaagactct tatgggttgg gtgagtggac gtatttaccc gaagcagcga
    28021 ccatctcttc tacccaaggt attgtctaca taacgaacga tttaaagtcg tctgcttcaa
    28081 atgccgctat aacggcgtat gcaatatcga atgcttttca taaccaatcg aacctgagca
    28141 atttggttcc tttggctagc cattcgagtg tggggattgt gacaacaaca aacgactaca
    28201 acttaagtga accaaaagag catattgttc taagtgcaat tgggtctatc aatttgtata
    28261 atgaaataca aagtaatatt ggcacggtga ccacattagc caatactaaa gttgttgcca
    28321 tcacgagtag gaacttcact gcagataatg aatttttaac aattagtgat gtcagtgtgg
    28381 gtgacgacgt aattaaggaa attggattga attaccctac cgtggctgga aaagacgagt
    28441 tatacttgtg tggcgatgga acattcagac aggtgattcc tacaacattg accaaaggcg
    28501 ctgcgtcctt ttcaaagaat atagtcataa gtggcgatga cgaagccgtt cttttcacaa
    28561 aaggtgttgg tggtgcagac gacgaaatcc gttttcaaaa tgacatatac acacagggta
    28621 acggaattga aattaatgga gcaaatgtca ttaccaatac gggcgtgcat ggtactgaca
    28681 atacatacat acttatgaat agctttaatg ttataacaac tacaggggct tacgtgggaa
    28741 caacacccgg acacatagta ggacattcaa ctgatagcgg aaagttcctg cagtgtacca
    28801 gtgagaactc attcagtttt caagaagtag acctatccga attcattggt ggtgttaaag
    28861 gtttggttcc atcaataact gatgctacag gtgtaaccga tacgaatcgt gtagaccatt
    28921 acctcaacgg cttgggacag tggatcatta ataccgaagt tgttgacatt gatgatattc
    28981 ttgcaaaact ggaagagaat gctttcgtaa acactgtttc gatacaaact agtaatatag
    29041 acatattcca aattaccaat aatagcccga ctaaatccaa ttcaggagat gtcataattg
    29101 gattaattgg gggaagtgaa aaacaagtca tctcaaaaag tattgatacg aaccattacg
    29161 tatggaagga tgtaattgat gttttgataa gcaaatcttc taatgtgatc ggattgccaa
    29221 acagcttata tttgaacaag gaagggaatt tcacactacc accaacatct agaaacttta
    29281 ctgtagactt ttctttaaac acatcaaata taactattga acaacgtttg gatgaagtta
    29341 ttccggatgg tacacaaaca tcgatgatca caataactga tgcgtctgtt ggtggtttac
    29401 gtgaaaacta tatacataac aaacaagacg tcatatattg gggtggtgcg aatagattgt
    29461 atatgactgt ggatggtatc acaacaaact ggaatagttt gtctctaatt aacgcgacat
    29521 tcgaatttgg ccaaaactca aaagatgtgc taacaggtgc tgctatgaag caatatatag
    29581 attggtatgt tgacgatttt acagaaaaca atagttctac aagtgtattt tcggacgaca
    29641 aatacttcac cacccttgcg ttatcgaatt acgttgaaaa cttgtacatc aataatacgg
    29701 atagaatgtt caaagatgat tttgaaaatg tgaacaatgg tgtatatgag gacaaagtta
    29761 ttttggcggg aaccctctct aactacatca acactcagat ggtgtttgat tctgaattga
    29821 ctctgcctgc taacaactct aaacttgtgc gatcactcaa tgtattaaat cttttgggag
    29881 ataatagata cgatgccagt tatgcttttt tagactttga gaacgaggat tttaagtttg
    29941 ctacaccaaa agcggtcgct tcctatacaa gcaattatgc cagcgattta cgtacacata
    30001 ctggaaacta tttgggggac tttttttcat gtaatgattt caaatttgta actcctaaag
    30061 tagtcgcaac atatgtatca tctaattttg tcaattcgga tgagaaattc ggaattaatg
    30121 atgtgtcgtc actcgtgaat aatgatgtat ataaaaacag agtggtaatc gccaacacct
    30181 tgtctaacta catcaacagc acattggaca tattagatgg tacatctctc agtcacgaac
    30241 ctagtatgaa caagctagtg agaccgaaga acgtcatcaa ttaccttgat acgttaagaa
    30301 caacgtctgg tcatatgaat gactttaaca atgacgatga tgtgaaattt acaacaccaa
    30361 aagctttgaa aacatatgta tcatctaatt ttgtcaattc ggatgagaaa ttcggaattg
    30421 acgaagagtc acgcgtgaat aatgaagact ataaaaacag agtggtaatc gccaacacct
    30481 tgtctaacta catcaacaaa acattggaca tagtaaatgg tacatctctc agttacgaac
    30541 ctagtatgaa caagctagtg agaccgaaga acgtcatcaa ttaccttgat acgttaagaa
    30601 caacgtctgg tgatataaat gactttaaca atgacgatga tgtgaaattt acaacaccaa
    30661 aagttgtgaa aacatatgtt acgaatgaat ttacaagtaa aattcgtttg actaacacca
    30721 caggaaactt cgatacggat gatgtgcgtg ttgttactgg gtccgcagta gcaaatttcc
    30781 ttgatacgtc attccttcgc catgagaaca agctaccaat cgcgaatgta accgatgtta
    30841 tagacgagga tcctgattta gtggattatg tgataacatc tgaaacgttg gtgaaattta
    30901 tgaagttatc acgaactgta cacgacgacg atgttgtcac tgcaatgact gataacttaa
    30961 aattgattac acccaaggct gttgctgaat acgctgaatc aaccttcttg aatctaaata
    31021 aattatattt caatacgggt catcaaccgg tgttaaatgt ataccaaaat ttgaatccag
    31081 atgacgataa caaggtattc acagtgagag ctattagcaa cttgttgttc gatacaacta
    31141 cgggatcaac aaatggtggg ttggttcaaa acgaggatac gttttttgtg aacaatcgag
    31201 taatgtcgtc tgcgacaatg agcaattata ttgataacac atacattcct agaactgctg
    31261 ttacttcgac agcgtctggg gggtcacttg atatgatacc taacttggag ggtaccttat
    31321 caaatatata ttatcacata tacgatgtta cgtcaacagc tttgaatttg gaaggattgg
    31381 aaccatatga tgcaggtagt gatccgacga accctacata ccttgtggac gaggcgacat
    31441 tgtccaacgt gttgacaaat tcttatcaaa agatcaataa tgtggacggt aattgtattc
    31501 atataataca agttcaccgg atgaaaagga taaaatatga ttcctacggt ggggtttatg
    31561 gaacaaagtg tttccaat
//
LOCUS       Scaffold131            23083 bp    DNA     linear   05-APR-2020 
DEFINITION  .
ACCESSION   unknown
KEYWORDS    .
SOURCE      Pyramimonas orientalis virus PoV-01B
  ORGANISM  Pyramimonas orientalis virus PoV-01B
            Viruses; Mimiviridae; unclassified Mimiviridae.
FEATURES             Location/Qualifiers
     gene            <3..362
                     /locus_tag="PoV_0830"
                     /protein_id="PoV_0830"
     CDS             <3..362
                     /inference="COORDINATES:profile:GeneMark.hmm"
                     /locus_tag="PoV_0830"
                     /product="hypothetical protein"
                     /protein_id="PoV_0830"
                     /score="9.379192"
                     /translation="ATIVRTTTAMKRATIVRTTTAMKRATIVRTTTAMTTTAMKRVTI
                     VRTTTAMTTTAMKRVTIVRTTTAMTTTAMKRATIVRTTTAMKRVKIAKKHNRQNNRNK
                     NQKNTEEQEEQDEQTKY"
     gene            complement(627..824)
                     /locus_tag="PoV_0840"
                     /protein_id="PoV_0840"
     CDS             complement(627..824)
                     /inference="COORDINATES:profile:GeneMark.hmm"
                     /locus_tag="PoV_0840"
                     /product="hypothetical protein"
                     /protein_id="PoV_0840"
                     /score="3.639396"
                     /translation="MSIAKQPNMTLQYQVDVRIQQEIQKDNWTKSRLSVNCFHTMKHL
                     ELIYNQLSHDNEFLEILNMLS"
     gene            1004..1741
                     /locus_tag="PoV_0850"
                     /protein_id="PoV_0850"
     CDS             1004..1741
                     /inference="COORDINATES:profile:GeneMark.hmm"
                     /locus_tag="PoV_0850"
                     /product="hypothetical protein"
                     /protein_id="PoV_0850"
                     /score="10.707084"
                     /translation="MFLRVIKCQTVFVRCYASSVKDNIYKSLKTNCVRKRFGDEIRGY
                     HMINKSPVKEAVWENINGNVVEPFLQVTDRANGNHLSGKDMCFDDWNISNKTAKVVND
                     KVRLSSYRLTGVCNMNDHGDRDSICTEIDRRDDSFDYYSILLRNEISLTSIEYCWYLI
                     PRDCHIFDTGRYVWEKKRGRNKKIVGWKSRYMDITFSMSSQLWFRFHVSEIINYLVAK
                     TSVELTTKTISYSDIYKIKALKDLTES"
     gene            complement(1738..2559)
                     /locus_tag="PoV_0860"
                     /protein_id="PoV_0860"
     CDS             complement(1738..2559)
                     /inference="COORDINATES:profile:GeneMark.hmm"
                     /locus_tag="PoV_0860"
                     /product="hypothetical protein"
                     /protein_id="PoV_0860"
                     /score="9.639251"
                     /translation="MFLEAQKNFVKIKFTNNQPLILPYDIECSFMSKRGTNVVVERLL
                     KKYIDMDTLTQEYFDILIKKEIIQHNQIYNFDATLVSNINSCKTTLNNCIIDEYKLLE
                     HKRLTINDTLEQAIKKVVFSNTIINNIFYTDTQTFRRLKIPNHHTVILDDHGQYMTFV
                     TIGKYNFHHEYLMNYIPYCCETTLHNEQVYILNLNKTHIGLGDKNYIRDKDFQNYKRT
                     YFFSSNIDKWTNIKQLSLSFKQFIHNKKVINYSGQTRHILKLLECAFDDNFSVEN"
     gene            complement(2699..2929)
                     /locus_tag="PoV_0870"
                     /protein_id="PoV_0870"
     CDS             complement(2699..2929)
                     /inference="COORDINATES:profile:GeneMark.hmm"
                     /locus_tag="PoV_0870"
                     /product="hypothetical protein"
                     /protein_id="PoV_0870"
                     /score="2.340157"
                     /translation="MVNEHIYLVYEQEFFLTTQAVYRIGCVARDDMTRVGSRKFTHHS
                     STRMYNSYKIMSQLFVIFNQIFKRRTVIGRGY"
     gene            complement(3022..3465)
                     /locus_tag="PoV_0880"
                     /protein_id="PoV_0880"
     CDS             complement(3022..3465)
                     /inference="COORDINATES:profile:GeneMark.hmm"
                     /locus_tag="PoV_0880"
                     /product="hypothetical protein"
                     /protein_id="PoV_0880"
                     /score="9.871229"
                     /translation="MLSYSLVLVPQLLSTLFQYLFPSDFDNNKKVFFQPPGYVFAINW
                     TVIYTLLGIYLFKLVNGRKTNQYFVFMAAVYAINLSLNMAWTPMVNIQKNYKGGVFTI
                     ALMIFTTFLLMAIDDNRVNRTLLVPYVSWLFVALLLNVELARMNQ"
     gene            3549..3689
                     /locus_tag="PoV_0890"
                     /protein_id="PoV_0890"
     CDS             3549..3689
                     /inference="COORDINATES:profile:GeneMark.hmm"
                     /locus_tag="PoV_0890"
                     /product="hypothetical protein"
                     /protein_id="PoV_0890"
                     /score="0.835223"
                     /translation="MYSVTHKSSSSMKVVPNYKRTKGSFERLAARLAKTKGFGVKVSN
                     CC"
     gene            3802..5532
                     /locus_tag="PoV_0900"
                     /protein_id="PoV_0900"
     CDS             3802..5532
                     /codon_start=1
                     /inference="ab initio prediction:Prodigal:002006"
                     /locus_tag="PoV_0900"
                     /product="hypothetical protein"
                     /protein_id="PoV_0900"
                     /translation="MLSCQQLLKSLLCKKRVNISVSVLTRYEDGLTKVVSLLSDLLME
                     YECSTLVILKRFLTSIELQVINKKSFTLVFPPINKEMILNDKLIFSSTNIPITLLFRI
                     LVQVLTLNAKDCKPFWTDACKEKSMKLWLPTKIDCVDSDLTSSNTSSSPLEEESLFWM
                     KTTTNPQNRNLPRTYYPSSMYSTVDKWENVDTIRNLKIRIYPTVTQKQMIKKWFGTHR
                     YVYNEFLSFTKSNTNTKEWMNFYGMRNKYVIYNNGKNEYFKDKEWMIDTPKDIRADAI
                     KSCISAHKSCFTNLRNKNVKHFNVNYKSKKQNTYAITIPKSAIKYEDDGFFIYKRYIN
                     SKISVGKRTMKKLKNQNINHDTKLITDGVHYYLLLPMDTQIRKPINDNKSVIALDPGV
                     RTFQTGYSDTKVVEFSSRTNTITKIQNKLQLLQSLRDKKIIKVKKKKILKLYLRIKNI
                     VNDIHWKTITYIKNNYTDVLLPSFESQDMVTNTFLHSTTKRRLLGLQHYKFKEKLLNK
                     KEINVHVVNEAFTSKTCGCCGEINYKLGSSKLFKCSNCDLAIDRDFNGARNIYLKYMG
                     ERTNTLNESK"
     gene            3837..4433
                     /locus_tag="PoV_0910"
                     /protein_id="PoV_0910"
     CDS             3837..4433
                     /inference="COORDINATES:profile:GeneMark.hmm"
                     /locus_tag="PoV_0910"
                     /product="hypothetical protein"
                     /protein_id="PoV_0910"
                     /score="15.745248"
                     /translation="MQKACKHFGVRADTLRRWTDKGSIPSFRSPNGVRMFNLSDLETF
                     FNINRTTSDKQKIIYARVSSHKQRDDLERQIDLLKHQYPNHLVVQDIGSGINFKRKGL
                     QTLLDRCMQREIDEIVVAHKDRLCRFGFDIFKYIIESSGGRIIVLDEDDHKSTEQELA
                     EDLLSIIHVFNCRQMGKRRYNTKPKDKDLSDSDSETND"
     gene            5815..6423
                     /locus_tag="PoV_0920"
                     /protein_id="PoV_0920"
     CDS             5815..6423
                     /inference="COORDINATES:profile:GeneMark.hmm"
                     /locus_tag="PoV_0920"
                     /product="hypothetical protein"
                     /protein_id="PoV_0920"
                     /score="44.144862"
                     /translation="MATTTYMTSMLNCINDMKRDTLNEVLKTLESKDLLTDEIQEALT
                     SMITLVKANKKVKKVSKPRFSGYHLFMKEHRAVVKAEQPDIKPQELTSVVAKAWKDVA
                     DDLKKDFNDRAAKMKEEYASNTSDNDSNDDEEKKVPVKKEPAKKEKKVPAKKEKKVPE
                     KKEKKVPVKKVSVKKVPVEDDSDSDADEEELNIEDANSDIDL"
     gene            complement(6593..7192)
                     /locus_tag="PoV_0930"
                     /protein_id="PoV_0930"
     CDS             complement(6593..7192)
                     /inference="COORDINATES:profile:GeneMark.hmm"
                     /locus_tag="PoV_0930"
                     /product="hypothetical protein"
                     /protein_id="PoV_0930"
                     /score="15.394312"
                     /translation="MTTHHCKNCSGTFSSRLDQMEHIQFVKECEPTAPSNVKRRSFGD
                     EDIEAILHYHHTFGNVYQMIQMNKHAIIHVIDYIYFNNRFPQNQTMKYDRHNKNIIHL
                     RTTNDVWEQHTLVNVANQIFQNVENIYIAFIHKLIAERTHLHLIVNASQHIQGLLQEH
                     FGWKCEGIIAVEQEAIASNDIKHNTPLTQVTDFTQWMYF"
     gene            complement(7350..7982)
                     /locus_tag="PoV_0940"
                     /protein_id="PoV_0940"
     CDS             complement(7350..7982)
                     /inference="COORDINATES:profile:GeneMark.hmm"
                     /locus_tag="PoV_0940"
                     /product="hypothetical protein"
                     /protein_id="PoV_0940"
                     /score="10.147297"
                     /translation="MACTLYHTTGFMNVTSSHDLHIACFLDAVRDGNEEAVTTLLRLY
                     NIDINDTSHYEAYFATPLMLAVQVNNVSMVRLVLNLGGDANICDYYDRTPLYVAINRQ
                     CDISIIQMLLEAGADLYVPVPVMPPDMSRTPLAEAERQGYPDVLSLVRRYTKGYRRWR
                     QMKILALFIGKLMVQYRKSVVNVWQPGGVGYHCAHDDFQREAYQDTKTPS"
     gene            complement(8039..8425)
                     /locus_tag="PoV_0950"
                     /protein_id="PoV_0950"
     CDS             complement(8039..8425)
                     /inference="COORDINATES:profile:GeneMark.hmm"
                     /locus_tag="PoV_0950"
                     /product="hypothetical protein"
                     /protein_id="PoV_0950"
                     /score="23.099188"
                     /translation="MDERSEDLFIKTEENDWEFRQFDDIRTDMVETLVQHMKLYISKK
                     NAMNIRLTEPKEQRLIKKFIIVLLTVGGLVPDIICDEFNVDNDDVEDELRINQKFDKA
                     TLYNLFTKSKMNYKKIDGKIKRVFAE"
     gene            complement(8794..9156)
                     /locus_tag="PoV_0960"
                     /protein_id="PoV_0960"
     CDS             complement(8794..9156)
                     /inference="COORDINATES:profile:GeneMark.hmm"
                     /locus_tag="PoV_0960"
                     /product="hypothetical protein"
                     /protein_id="PoV_0960"
                     /score="7.084230"
                     /translation="MYECDKCGYNTARKFNFEKHKNRKFKCKGPNVHSVGPNVHSVGP
                     NVHSVGPNVHSVGPNVHSVGPKYTLWVQMYTLWVQMYTLWVQMYTLRVQMYTLRVQMY
                     TLVISVYLVTNHLRQKNH"
     gene            complement(9467..10552)
                     /locus_tag="PoV_0970"
                     /protein_id="PoV_0970"
     CDS             complement(9467..10552)
                     /codon_start=1
                     /inference="ab initio prediction:Prodigal:002006"
                     /locus_tag="PoV_0970"
                     /product="hypothetical protein"
                     /protein_id="PoV_0970"
                     /translation="MNNTCETLYSSHPPRGRLIRCTNRASMKVTMDAPFPYNIMCCKK
                     HVRKVCIEAIDADFNFQVFQRSTFGAIETFIHYPLHNINNLPERRVPVQRPVVPVPVQ
                     RPVVPVPVQPPVVPVPVQPPAVVLNLTPVLDEGQHSCCICFEDTDDVFCTTKRHTLCH
                     TCFSMHVVSESQRPEFDGTVKCPSHRMNECDCEGFTVSFIAKHTDDHTFNEFDRNRYN
                     IKEKNAISKFQEDFQKKLQLEQTQSTSHKDMVFVLENIFTLKCPHCSAAYAEFDGCLA
                     ITCSTCMKHFCGKCNQACSSKQYAHHHAHHCVFAGCSKGYFQSKTNIKMCQNALRKQR
                     MDEFLKNKPNKFEILQLLKKDMADIGL"
     gene            10675..10773
                     /locus_tag="PoV_0980"
                     /protein_id="PoV_0980"
     CDS             10675..10773
                     /inference="COORDINATES:profile:GeneMark.hmm"
                     /locus_tag="PoV_0980"
                     /product="hypothetical protein"
                     /protein_id="PoV_0980"
                     /score="3.292709"
                     /translation="MRYHNDTMRYNEDTMRYNEDTMRYNEDTIMIL"
     gene            10770..10994
                     /locus_tag="PoV_0990"
                     /protein_id="PoV_0990"
     CDS             10770..10994
                     /inference="COORDINATES:profile:GeneMark.hmm"
                     /locus_tag="PoV_0990"
                     /product="hypothetical protein"
                     /protein_id="PoV_0990"
                     /score="2.549787"
                     /translation="MRYYDDTMRYHNDTMRYHNDTMRYNEDTMRYHNDTMRYHNDTMR
                     YHNDTMRYHNDTMRYHNDTMRYHNDTIMIL"
     gene            11034..11258
                     /locus_tag="PoV_1000"
                     /protein_id="PoV_1000"
     CDS             11034..11258
                     /inference="COORDINATES:profile:GeneMark.hmm"
                     /locus_tag="PoV_1000"
                     /product="hypothetical protein"
                     /protein_id="PoV_1000"
                     /score="3.615007"
                     /translation="MRYHNDTMRYHNDTMRYNEDTMRYHNDTMRYHNDTMRYHNDTMR
                     YHNDTMRYHNDTMRYHNDTMRYNEDTMKIP"
     gene            11393..11965
                     /locus_tag="PoV_1010"
                     /protein_id="PoV_1010"
     CDS             11393..11965
                     /inference="COORDINATES:profile:GeneMark.hmm"
                     /locus_tag="PoV_1010"
                     /product="hypothetical protein"
                     /protein_id="PoV_1010"
                     /score="19.977889"
                     /translation="MRYNEDTMRYHNDTMRYHRDTMRYHRDTMRYHRDTMRYHRDTMN
                     KNLYKKLKKNNVVFIILSQASKPITITITITIKQFKTSKKMSFSMEDVKTYIQRVQKE
                     SYCLTAAYWRENQNEEWYIKSMWCGVSYNIYSHPCIPYIELMECRDEEEDKVELLAFI
                     KQVFQSHKLDEEQNNYELMMSVAQEKFDKL"
     gene            12113..12319
                     /locus_tag="PoV_1020"
                     /protein_id="PoV_1020"
     CDS             12113..12319
                     /inference="COORDINATES:profile:GeneMark.hmm"
                     /locus_tag="PoV_1020"
                     /product="hypothetical protein"
                     /protein_id="PoV_1020"
                     /score="2.704156"
                     /translation="MFSSSIQFDSFVHPSKYIVVPLGHRCSSALACKFAQLRKTSLPF
                     DWVNYAFPKNVQMAIQNNMDQLHS"
     gene            12319..12633
                     /locus_tag="PoV_1030"
                     /protein_id="PoV_1030"
     CDS             12319..12633
                     /inference="COORDINATES:profile:GeneMark.hmm"
                     /locus_tag="PoV_1030"
                     /product="hypothetical protein"
                     /protein_id="PoV_1030"
                     /score="-3.949347"
                     /translation="MYTTMFLLTSLTFFLAHFNHDKQFQNIKKNLYHSQPRHFKYHSQ
                     PKHFKYHSQPNISNIIHNQTFQISFTTKHFKYHSQPNISNIIHNQTFQISFTTKHFKT
                     IS"
     gene            complement(12617..16198)
                     /locus_tag="PoV_1040"
                     /protein_id="PoV_1040"
     CDS             complement(12617..16198)
                     /inference="COORDINATES:profile:GeneMark.hmm"
                     /locus_tag="PoV_1040"
                     /product="hypothetical protein"
                     /protein_id="PoV_1040"
                     /score="110.031788"
                     /translation="MISKVFHLADLHIRKGNFTESRFIEYNTVFNNTVTDIKRLYVKD
                     ESICVICGDIFHHKLQISSHGIVLFYNVIHSIADLMPVIIIQGNHDLIQENDDENNDL
                     IKALLDSHKHSNIHYYDKTSTFDFDNIHFGLVSIRDMLDKNTSCGLVEELPHFPTTDS
                     KKLNIALSHATVQNALLHNYTKTTSGVPLEWFKDYDALLLGDIHLQAVKYNKKHDLYY
                     GYPGSLVQQDFGESIFNHGFLVWNIDENNKITTIDKFHVFNPVARTCIKLMNDEPHIN
                     AKNYIPFDEFILMDDKPNDLHIRLYCKNNSYQIRDSIYQKLSQHNMNAHIDIVSANVL
                     SNQITQDGLLNVDLESLNSSNTIIEFFKLYGNKEILNKNEQWEIYFNNISNILFNQYE
                     SLPEKIQNKLLDKNNKLNKCIENVPSTFKHKQNSLRITKISFDWILAFGQDNVFKFEN
                     DQICLINAPNGYGKTAFYECICIGLFGEPIPSRYNKASAVSILNKKKPYNVENSNIVI
                     DFTVNDTPYTIKRVFYEYNKKEDKNRIQTKVAELYENGKLIKANARLINAWVQDNICS
                     ISDFLLSTMITQNFDNDFFKLKVADQIALLDNVLHMDKINNICNIFKDSKKEYKDIKN
                     HIDTYIDALKPSTDFNPDEYDTMVSTRQNNSNKLQAYKTDFEPLMPLDTKSFKLLDNL
                     VKPHESLEYLLKENKELTKQLNILNIDTQNQQFEMLDLTIEQFIKDEFVGKPSNNVSF
                     DKTIPIKELIMQLRKTHDACEYIQLNISNMLSNKPTVITETIDEYNLFKTKLSKLKKK
                     SKNVDTVIPEEPPDIEIDENDLNKLLMKKDNEELITIIQQSKHKSADGFVINHDCWAC
                     RKNFSSSDSVDAQNIIDYRAHANAIQKWNQYNKNKKLIDDLKDMETMEDNWNALVPQI
                     VQYNKWLDNYNDYNNQLVLTKQTITDKQFILQETYNYQIKNNKALDIQDKLNKCLDKM
                     KYFKNEKLKLQIKIQKCEQVEKDLLIKITTADISKNKQTEYLNNKVLLEEMITFVTNK
                     IELFAHFMDTFKKYKSWVYNDKLLPSIINRTNILIDHIFKSRQLEVKFTFVDDNVLFT
                     VIDEGNEISMEKLSGAQSFAVSLSFRLALSSTGISKFRCNQLFIDEGFCSFDQNNLVN
                     VPELIVNLKNLFGEIILVTHLQEIKKCADTVVNISRCDGVSKIMKLS"
     gene            16341..17048
                     /locus_tag="PoV_1050"
                     /protein_id="PoV_1050"
     CDS             16341..17048
                     /inference="COORDINATES:profile:GeneMark.hmm"
                     /locus_tag="PoV_1050"
                     /product="hypothetical protein"
                     /protein_id="PoV_1050"
                     /score="29.002570"
                     /translation="MIGNLINFIKSKTLTDVVYIVMMILIVTLIKDMVTSMVRKRKDK
                     KWLENAFKKSKNNKDDVVEGFNIPECPTEPTSVCEQLKFLLCNANFEKLKALLDRINI
                     TNDFFDFININSITSYNIQVTDLYGSGEDDNHKNIYVYGSLNIKNYDTTPNNRLRVDC
                     IMPYEREHGVSVYEKNTRHSYENNKGNIIAQIVMDDTHERGQLSSYVPGGTAGKFVSL
                     IDDGNPAQLKKLNLICI"
     gene            17456..17758
                     /locus_tag="PoV_1060"
                     /protein_id="PoV_1060"
     CDS             17456..17758
                     /inference="COORDINATES:profile:GeneMark.hmm"
                     /locus_tag="PoV_1060"
                     /product="hypothetical protein"
                     /protein_id="PoV_1060"
                     /score="15.614209"
                     /translation="MKIVENILIVVNVLLMVYYVYMCMRTEGFLDDDTLTEPHNHYEQ
                     NVGYAVVAATGDVDTQDSANESANESANESANESANESVVCXISSFDSLQQCKVVI"
     gene            17899..18000
                     /locus_tag="PoV_1070"
                     /protein_id="PoV_1070"
     CDS             17899..18000
                     /inference="COORDINATES:profile:GeneMark.hmm"
                     /locus_tag="PoV_1070"
                     /product="hypothetical protein"
                     /protein_id="PoV_1070"
                     /score="3.988643"
                     /translation="MNGEICSTGNECCSGNCVNKDASDRDGGKECKA"
     gene            18244..19278
                     /locus_tag="PoV_1080"
                     /protein_id="PoV_1080"
     CDS             18244..19278
                     /inference="COORDINATES:profile:GeneMark.hmm"
                     /locus_tag="PoV_1080"
                     /product="hypothetical protein"
                     /protein_id="PoV_1080"
                     /score="21.279634"
                     /translation="MSTPQKQNVLTNNAIDVVNLHSETDLTLDTNTQIRFSTSNILIN
                     YVPFDEYIRNVVFNHSISNSINESDIHTTWGGGANIESVTNLIDLTDNTSELKLDEIY
                     TSGVSATFSQINNKHHYINISANNNIFLNNNIDIQNIAYKKYTDSFSDQLTSLSNYIH
                     EVINGNFKIENVTPSTPSTLGNVNIHNKGVFIGNKLLVNKISTSTLVLQGSEPILNFD
                     SMTAINFITNFGNSTPASTTGSKIFFGLDETSISLDTYIKSQLVEDPNSFIFGLNIQS
                     GTEIVVSYINIASGDVSFFGFGNSIHGDIFNYTITYNMYVQDDFESGVKVNRCFHKCV
                     FFNTCTRINT"
     gene            19343..22018
                     /locus_tag="PoV_1090"
                     /protein_id="PoV_1090"
     CDS             19343..22018
                     /inference="COORDINATES:profile:GeneMark.hmm"
                     /locus_tag="PoV_1090"
                     /product="hypothetical protein"
                     /protein_id="PoV_1090"
                     /score="36.675689"
                     /translation="MLYATLLNNTTDTVVENVLLGENIATIPNIMTSSVSFLNESTIR
                     IGWTPMNIEGIDEEVSFNFILDWIDRDIDTTDLIRVNTNLTQNLNVSPPSSFFSYDFV
                     LSASSVSVNYNSLGYYFKNDGGVGHDVLNTIIIETLPYNMQVSSRISKIQIDTAFYTT
                     LSNTSITITSSSSNNYSISFNRPNTSNTIVTVFSYELYLNNIVQHHIAASSSGTNTYD
                     YTPININDIIGDWKVVVKTLYNTDTILFTSPIYRVVQPSFNLVNNTPTPNGNKTFKFT
                     ISSPIYNTNYTLSGSNLTTSSNSTTVNTTVLAAPGSYGFTITLTDGLQLVDNKSTSGN
                     VISIVSPSFNLSSPVFVVGSQRIFSVTPSSFSVNGSLSSVSMTSVTNGSFYSSGSSNS
                     LIKFQFSNGISSGNKTVTVVVTDSWGYTVTKTSTINLNIAYTLTNNTISFHSTLKFRS
                     NATGTSLTYNWNTGSNRTTSVVTLPTTYSGALYCTITETNSQGFTSSGASSSTITISQ
                     PTISSSSFSIASDETSYTYNINSLTAQAFSANIVIGLSLSSSSYSNVGGEDAFVVTNT
                     TPISNRTYTTSTSLNKGTLYYLWGKITDGYGFGGNFTYLQLNVETPHIAPGPITMLNT
                     DIEDSLDHSSMTIFWEYGDMGTATSAVMHIFVINTSIGFDYSTTVNYPLTSKLISGLS
                     STTQYNVVIAMSTNIDNKIVISGNGEEGEFTTTIDFSNMHVSLVFNDFGESGANPIYI
                     KLYDGRHDTVPDFVSGFGRPVVWRETALTIIGAYYNLYGIRKRESVNTNLIIQNYNLN
                     TNTYGIRVFNHVGTQTHHFQTAKIKSLLNNMLANDDALKIRTEITEADAIYDGYYLGS
                     LIDYSPYFNNENINIVINLYPTKMTSYSGLTEELI"
     gene            22190..22300
                     /locus_tag="PoV_1100"
                     /protein_id="PoV_1100"
     CDS             22190..22300
                     /inference="COORDINATES:profile:GeneMark.hmm"
                     /locus_tag="PoV_1100"
                     /product="hypothetical protein"
                     /protein_id="PoV_1100"
                     /score="3.835495"
                     /translation="MARDYKKSNNDDPIRETFGRNTKQELNIHIQYNVQI"
     gene            22426..22674
                     /locus_tag="PoV_1110"
                     /protein_id="PoV_1110"
     CDS             22426..22674
                     /inference="COORDINATES:profile:GeneMark.hmm"
                     /locus_tag="PoV_1110"
                     /product="hypothetical protein"
                     /protein_id="PoV_1110"
                     /score="13.180177"
                     /translation="MSLTYVTKDKFNLYKDKIEELGLVKEMEENILRLFQESFEYDPE
                     KSTYSSEKYKQNREYHLKKTNGERGYPESKLKAVNKYQ"
     gene            22830..23036
                     /locus_tag="PoV_1120"
                     /protein_id="PoV_1120"
     CDS             22830..23036
                     /inference="COORDINATES:profile:GeneMark.hmm"
                     /locus_tag="PoV_1120"
                     /product="hypothetical protein"
                     /protein_id="PoV_1120"
                     /score="6.720368"
                     /translation="MTISNIKYIEKKTKKKGEYHYCDSILSSNKKIKTVKNVDTLVEM
                     TNTSVIQMEVLYNDVMLKPYLDYD"
ORIGIN      
        1 gggcgacgat tgtgaggacc accactgcca tgaagagggc gacgattgtg aggaccacca
       61 ctgccatgaa gagggcgacg attgtgagga ccaccactgc catgaccacc actgccatga
      121 agagggtgac gattgtgagg accaccactg ccatgaccac cactgccatg aagagggtga
      181 cgattgtgag gaccaccact gccatgacca ccactgccat gaagagggcg acgattgtga
      241 ggaccaccac tgccatgaag agggtaaaga ttgccaaaaa acacaatcga cagaacaaca
      301 gaaataagaa ccagaagaac acagaagaac aggaagaaca ggacgaacaa acaaagtact
      361 aaggcaggaa cacttgtact gatgacgatt gttgtactta cacaggcgca atgacaacaa
      421 gtctattaaa ctccattgaa tcaatgggct ctgatccaaa caaaccataa agatacatga
      481 gttagtacag atggttagaa ccaccttaaa aagtattgag tgctcacaac accctgaact
      541 aacgtgtagt tactttatcg aggagaacga gagcttattt taggaattgg aaattatagt
      601 tgtgtgtaag ttggtggtta tgatttttaa gataacatgt tcaatatttc taggaactcg
      661 ttatcgtgtg acaactgatt gtagattagt tcaagatgtt tcattgtgtg gaagcagtta
      721 acagatagtc tagattttgt ccaattatct ttttgtattt cctgctggat tcgaacatcc
      781 acttggtatt gtaatgtcat atttggttgt tttgcgattg acattactta gaatgttttt
      841 aacttgttta tgcatatata atttataaat gttgtatcaa attttaaagg gatggtatat
      901 tgtgttttta tagtgtatta tgtaaaattt gaaaaaaact gataaaaatg tacatggaaa
      961 atagtaattg gttagttgtt ggttgttggt tagttggtct acgatgtttt tgagagtcat
     1021 caagtgccaa actgtctttg tgcgttgtta tgcttcatca gtaaaagaca atatatataa
     1081 aagtctaaag accaattgtg ttaggaagcg atttggtgat gagattagag ggtatcatat
     1141 gataaacaag agtccggtaa aggaagctgt gtgggagaac atcaatggga atgtggttga
     1201 accattctta caggttacag acagggcgaa tggtaaccat ttatcgggaa aggacatgtg
     1261 ctttgatgat tggaacatat cgaacaagac agccaaggtt gtaaatgaca aggttcggtt
     1321 gtcgtcgtat cggttgacgg gtgtatgtaa tatgaatgat catggagata gagattcaat
     1381 atgtacagag attgataggc gcgacgattc atttgactat tactcaatat tattacgtaa
     1441 tgagatatca ctcacgagta tcgagtattg ttggtatttg attccgaggg attgtcacat
     1501 atttgatact ggtaggtatg tgtgggaaaa aaagagggga agaaacaaaa aaatagtagg
     1561 ttggaagagt cggtatatgg atataacgtt ctccatgtct tcgcagttgt ggtttaggtt
     1621 tcatgtgtcg gaaataatta attatttggt tgctaaaaca tctgttgagt taacaacaaa
     1681 aacaatatcc tactctgata tttacaagat taaggcgttg aaagatctaa cagaaagtta
     1741 gttttcaacg gaaaagttat catcaaaagc gcattctagt aactttaata tatgccgcgt
     1801 ttgtcccgaa tagtttatta cttttttatt atgtataaat tgtttgaaag acagcgacaa
     1861 ttgcttaatg ttggtccatt tgtctatgtt actggaaaag aagtatgttc ttttatagtt
     1921 ttgaaaatcc ttgtcacgaa tgtaattctt gtcacctagg cctatatgtg tcttgtttaa
     1981 attaagtatg tacacttgtt cgttatggag ggttgtttca cagcaatatg gaatgtaatt
     2041 cattaagtat tcgtgatgga agttatactt tccgatggta acaaaggtca tatattgacc
     2101 atggtcatct agtatcaccg tgtggtgatt tggaattttc agtcggcgaa atgtttgggt
     2161 gtctgtgtag aaaatgttat taataattgt gttactaaaa acaacctttt ttatagcttg
     2221 ttctaaagtg tcattgatag ttaaccgttt gtgttctagt aatttatact cgtctattat
     2281 acaattgttt agtgtagttt tgcaggagtt gatattagat acaagggtgg cgtcaaagtt
     2341 gtatatttgg ttgtgttgta ttatttcttt tttgatgagt atatcaaagt attcttgtgt
     2401 gagtgtgtcc atatcgatat attttttgag gagtctctcc acaactacat tcgttccgcg
     2461 tttgctcata aagctgcact ctatgtcgta tggtaaaatt aaaggttggt tatttgtaaa
     2521 tttgatttta acaaagttct tttgtgcctc caaaaacatt tatcttgcat gaaatatatc
     2581 agggaactcg tttagtatgt ccaatgtcca cgaaatcgac gtgttcgtcg atttcgtttt
     2641 tatcttctga gacatgaatg gttattataa ctgtagcatt ttgtggctgt caccctcgtt
     2701 aataccctct gcctataact gtccttcgtt tgaatatttg attaaatata acaaacagtt
     2761 gtgacataat cttatacgaa ttgtacattc gagtagaaga atggtgtgta aattttcttg
     2821 agccaacacg tgtcatatcg tcgcgtgcga cacaaccaat acgatacacc gcttgggtag
     2881 taaggaaaaa ctcttgttca taaacaagat atatgtgttc attaaccata ttttatcgaa
     2941 tgtttaatga tgtatagatt aagtaccgta tattgtgttt taaacaaatt tttgagatta
     3001 taaacacact gtaacgtttg tttattgatt catacgcgcc agttccacgt tgagtagaag
     3061 tgcgacgaag agccaagata cgtatggtac aaggagggtt ctattcacac gattgtcgtc
     3121 aattgccata agtaaaaatg ttgtaaatat cattagcgct attgtgaaga ctccgccctt
     3181 ataattcttt tgtatgttaa ccattggtgt ccaagccata ttgagtgaaa ggtttattgc
     3241 gtacaccgct gccatgaata cgaaatattg gtttgttttg cgcccgttca ccaacttgaa
     3301 aaggtatata ccaagcaaag tgtatataac ggtccagtta attgcgaaga cgtaccccgg
     3361 tggttgaaaa aacacctttt tgttgttatc aaaatcactt ggaaataaat attggaacaa
     3421 cgtgcttagt agttgaggaa caagaacaag gctgtatgat agcatattat attatattca
     3481 aacaatgttt taaaatttac attaaaaatt gatgaaaaat aacacaaaac tttcatacta
     3541 ctctcaatat gtattctgtt acacacaaat ctagttcatc aatgaaggtt gttccgaact
     3601 acaagaggac caagggttct tttgagcgtt tggctgctag gttggctaaa acaaagggtt
     3661 ttggcgtgaa ggttagtaac tgttgctgaa aaagctatgt tttaactaca taaaactata
     3721 taatacttat attttatttt tatggttcaa gtatttaaaa gtaagtaaca tataataata
     3781 tagaactatt aactttatgg tatgttatca tgtcaacagc tattaaaatc cttactatgc
     3841 aaaaagcgtg taaacatttc ggtgtccgtg ctgacacgtt acgaagatgg actgacaaag
     3901 gtagtatccc ttctttcaga tctcctaatg gagtacgaat gttcaacctt agtgatcttg
     3961 aaacgttttt taacatcaat agaactacaa gtgataaaca aaaaatcatt tacgctcgtg
     4021 tttcctccca taaacaaaga gatgatcttg aacgacaaat tgatcttctc aagcaccaat
     4081 atcccaatca ccttgttgtt caggatattg gttcaggtat taactttaaa cgcaaaggat
     4141 tgcaaaccct tttggaccga tgcatgcaaa gagaaatcga tgaaattgtg gttgcccaca
     4201 aagatagatt gtgtcgattc ggatttgaca tcttcaaata catcatcgag tcctctggag
     4261 gaagaatcat tgttttggat gaagacgacc acaaatccac agaacaggaa cttgccgagg
     4321 acttattatc catcatccat gtattcaact gtcgacaaat gggaaaacgt cgatacaata
     4381 cgaaacctaa agataaggat ttatccgaca gtgactcaga aacaaatgat taagaagtgg
     4441 tttggaacac atcgttatgt ttataatgag tttttatcat tcacgaagag taataccaac
     4501 accaaagaat ggatgaactt ctatggtatg agaaataagt atgttattta taataatggt
     4561 aaaaatgagt attttaaaga taaagaatgg atgattgata caccaaaaga cattcgtgct
     4621 gacgcaatta aatcttgtat ttcagcacat aaatcatgtt ttacaaactt gagaaacaag
     4681 aatgttaagc attttaatgt caactacaaa tctaaaaaac aaaacaccta tgctatcaca
     4741 atacctaaat ccgctattaa atacgaagac gatggttttt tcatttataa aagatatata
     4801 aactcgaaaa tttccgttgg aaaaagaaca atgaaaaaat taaagaatca aaacatcaac
     4861 cacgatacaa aattaattac tgatggtgtc cattactatc tgttgttacc aatggatacc
     4921 caaataagaa aacctattaa tgataacaaa tcggtgatag cgttagatcc aggtgtcaga
     4981 acgtttcaaa cagggtattc tgatacaaaa gttgttgagt ttagttctag aacaaataca
     5041 ataaccaaaa tacagaacaa attgcaacta ttacaaagtt taagggacaa gaagataata
     5101 aaagtgaaga aaaagaaaat attgaaattg tatctgcgta ttaaaaacat agtaaatgat
     5161 atacattgga aaacaataac gtatataaaa aacaattaca ccgatgtatt gttaccatca
     5221 ttcgaaagcc aagatatggt aacaaataca tttttacatt ccacaacaaa aagacggttg
     5281 ttagggttac aacattacaa gtttaaagag aaattattaa ataaaaaaga gataaatgta
     5341 catgttgtaa atgaagcatt cacatctaaa acgtgtggtt gttgtggaga aataaactat
     5401 aaactaggat catcaaaact gtttaagtgt tccaactgcg atttagcaat tgatcgtgat
     5461 ttcaatggag caagaaatat ctatttgaaa tacatgggtg agcgtaccaa cacccttaat
     5521 gaaagtaagt aaatttagtt aatgactagt tttacatagc ttttttggaa cggctcgagc
     5581 aatatataat aagagacagg ggttgtaact gaacattcaa attgaattgt aaagaaaagg
     5641 aataaaaaat tccttttttt ttgttttttt ctgtagaaaa aaaattgaaa tattttttac
     5701 tcttttttgc aactcaatga ttaaaaattg aagaaaaata tatagacttt ttcaacttac
     5761 tctcaacaat acaatcttaa ttgattatat tacataccca ccaacatttc aaaaatggct
     5821 accaccacct acatgacgtc tatgcttaac tgcatcaacg atatgaagag ggacacattg
     5881 aatgaagtgt tgaagaccct tgaatccaag gatctgctca ctgacgagat tcaagaagca
     5941 cttacttcga tgattactct tgttaaggct aacaagaagg ttaagaaggt ttccaagccc
     6001 cgcttttctg gatatcactt gttcatgaag gaacatcgtg ctgtcgtgaa ggctgaacag
     6061 cccgacatca agccccaaga gctgacttct gtggttgcta aggcttggaa ggatgttgca
     6121 gacgacttga agaaggactt taacgatcgc gccgcgaaga tgaaggagga gtatgcgtcc
     6181 aacacttccg ataacgattc taatgacgac gaggagaaga aggtgcctgt taagaaggag
     6241 cctgctaaga aggagaagaa ggtgcctgct aagaaggaga agaaggtgcc tgagaagaag
     6301 gagaagaagg tgcctgtgaa gaaggtgtct gtgaagaagg tgcctgtaga ggatgactct
     6361 gatagtgatg ctgatgagga ggaacttaat attgaagatg ctaactctga tattgatttg
     6421 taaatatttg tgatattgat ttaactaaac ttgtaaataa ttgtaagtaa cttgtaaata
     6481 attgtaagta acttgtacat attttacttt ttttggtgtg ttgtattgaa aaaaagaata
     6541 tattggagca aaagtataag ttattgtaag tataagttgt tattgttatt gtttagaagt
     6601 acatccattg tgtaaagtct gtaacttgtg ttagtggagt attgtgttta atgtcgtttg
     6661 atgcgatagc ttcttgttct accgctatga ttccttcaca tttccatccg aaatgttcct
     6721 gcaaaagtcc ttgtatgtgt tgtgaagcat tgacgataag gtgaaggtgt gttcgttctg
     6781 cgattagttt atgaatgaat gcgatatata tattttcgac attttgaaat atttgatttg
     6841 caacatttac aagcgtgtgt tgttcccaaa catcattagt ggttctcaaa tgaataatat
     6901 ttttgttatg tctgtcgtat ttcatagttt gattttgagg aaatctgtta ttgaaataaa
     6961 tgtagtcaat cacgtgtatg atggcgtgtt tgttcatttg tatcatttgg taaacgttcc
     7021 cgaatgtgtg gtggtagtga agaatggctt caatgtcttc gtcgccgaat gatcggcgct
     7081 taacattact cggggctgtg ggttcacatt cttttacaaa ttggatatgt tccatttgat
     7141 caagcctgga agagaacgtg ccagaacaat ttttacaatg gtgagtggtc atttttgaaa
     7201 aatattttgg aaagtttgga taattgaaaa agaaaactat attttttatc aatttttatt
     7261 ttgtgtgttg tgttacaact gtaaaacgta tgaatagagc ataacttgca aaaataaatc
     7321 attgtatttt gggcagtaag atatgtagat taagaaggtg tttttgtgtc ttggtatgct
     7381 tcccgttgaa agtcgtcgtg tgcgcaatgg tatccaacac caccaggctg ccacacattg
     7441 acgacagatt tacggtactg taccattagc ttcccaatga acagagccaa aatcttcatt
     7501 tgtctccaac ggcggtatcc ctttgtgtat ctacgtacta gagagaggac atctggatat
     7561 ccctggcgct ctgcctcggc caatggtgtt cgtgacatgt ctgggggcat tacaggtacc
     7621 ggtacataca ggtcagcacc ggcctccaaa agcatttgta tgatcgatat atcacattgt
     7681 ctgttgattg caacgtacag tggtgttcta tcgtagtagt cgcatatgtt ggcatcacct
     7741 ccaaggttca gcacgagtcg caccatggag acattgttga cctgcacagc caacataagt
     7801 ggggtagcga agtatgcctc gtaatgagac gtatcattga tgtcgatgtt gtacaaacgc
     7861 aacaaagtcg tgacagcctc ttcgttaccg tcacgaacgg catcaaggaa gcatgctata
     7921 tggaggtcgt gtgatgaggt aacgttcata aatccggtgg tatggtagag tgtgcaagcc
     7981 attttgttgt aacaatttgg aaatgatata ttatttatat ttatcaaatt tttgtttatt
     8041 attcggcgaa gactcttttg atttttccat caattttttt gtaattcatt ttagatttgg
     8101 taaacaggtt atataatgtg gctttgtcaa acttttgatt aatccgtagt tcatcttcga
     8161 catcgtcatt atccacgtta aattcatcac atattatatc tggaactaga ccacccacgg
     8221 ttaatagaac aattatgaat ttcttaataa ggcgttgttc tttaggttcg gtaagtctaa
     8281 tgttcatagc gttctttttg gaaatgtaca atttcatatg ttgaacgaga gtttccacca
     8341 tatctgttct tatgtcatca aattggcgaa actcccaatc attctcttca gttttgatga
     8401 ataggtcttc actgcgttca tccattttgg caatattgtg attttgagga acatttggat
     8461 caaaataaat agagttaatc aaatcaacca atccgtaaac ccctttctta cctagttgct
     8521 tggttttttc aataatggat gcattatcca gatgagataa atcttcttta ccaaacacat
     8581 taataattgt gttacagctg tttgttaaat tatttatgta tccattattg tcgtgtaagt
     8641 taattgtgat gctgtgatct gtgttttgaa cttgtgatgt acaattgttt ctttttatgt
     8701 gattgcactt agattgtgaa gatgaaaacg ttactttaca attaggacat tgtaatattg
     8761 atatctcacc gttacatttt gttgagtgca attttaatga tttttttgtc ttaaatgatt
     8821 tgtgacaaga taaacactta tcaccagagt gtacatttga acccgcagag tgtacatttg
     8881 aacccgcaga gtgtacattt gaacccacag agtgtacatt tgaacccaca gagtgtacat
     8941 ttggacccac agagtgtact ttggacccac agagtgtaca tttggaccca cagagtgtac
     9001 atttggaccc acagagtgta catttggacc cacagagtgt acatttggac ccacagagtg
     9061 tacatttgga cccttacatt taaattttct atttttatgt ttttcaaagt taaatttccg
     9121 tgcagtattg tatccgcact tgtcacactc gtacataatt ttagattaaa ttaagaataa
     9181 aatcttaaat ataattaaca actacgaaaa tgacaatggt aaacagattt tacaaattga
     9241 taagcaatga acacgataat aggtaataca aataaagcat ttgctatata acgtttgcta
     9301 cattgctata tttatttgga gcgctaccat ttcaaaagtt tacaaaaata aaaaatattt
     9361 gtgatgaaaa ggatgttttg tattgaaatg tgaaatgaaa aagaaaattg ggtttcccct
     9421 tttttttctt ttttttttag taacctacgt gaaatgactt gttaactcaa agaccgatat
     9481 ctgccatatc cttcttcagg agttgcaata tttcaaactt gttgggcttg ttcttgagga
     9541 actcgtccat acgttgtttt cgtaaagcgt tctgacacat cttgatattg gtcttggatt
     9601 ggaaatagcc cttggagcag ccggcgaaaa cacagtgatg agcgtggtga tgggcatatt
     9661 gtttgctgga acatgcctgg ttgcattttc cacagaagtg tttcatgcaa gtggagcagg
     9721 taatggcgag acatccatca aactcagcat atgctgcgga gcagtgaggg cactttaggg
     9781 taaaaatgtt ttccagcaca aataccatat ccttgtggga agtggattgt gtttgttcta
     9841 attggagctt cttctggaag tcttcttgga acttggaaat cgcgtttttc tccttgatgt
     9901 tgtatcgatt gcggtcaaac tcgttgaatg tgtggtcgtc ggtgtgtttc gcaatgaaac
     9961 tcaccgtgaa accttcacag tcgcactcgt tcatcctgtg tgagggacac tttacagtgc
    10021 catcaaactc aggacgttgt gattcagaaa ccacgtgcat gctaaagcac gtgtgacaca
    10081 aagtgtgtcg cttggtcgta caaaacacat catctgtgtc ttcaaagcag atacaacacg
    10141 aatgttgacc ttcgtcgagg acaggggtta ggttaagtac aacagcgggc ggctgaacgg
    10201 gtacgggtac aacgggcggc tgaacaggta cgggtacaac gggtcgctga acaggtacgg
    10261 gtacaacggg gcgctgaaca ggtacgcgtc gttcgggaag attgttgatg ttgtgcaatg
    10321 gataatggat gaaagtttca attgctccaa aggttgatct ctggaacact tgaaaattaa
    10381 aatcagcatc tatcgcttca atacaaactt tcctcacgtg tttcttacaa cacataatgt
    10441 tgtaaggaaa cggtgcatcc atagttacct tcattgaagc acggttagtg catctgatga
    10501 gtcggccacg gggtgggtgg gagctgtaaa gcgtttcgca cgtgttattc atatttgctt
    10561 aacaaaaagt aatatgaata agtaggtgaa taaaagtgaa aatttctttg ttttttttca
    10621 tcaattttta atgaatcaaa aaatatgata ctatgaagat accataatga tactatgaga
    10681 taccataatg atactatgag atacaatgaa gatactatga gatacaatga agatactatg
    10741 agatacaatg aagataccat aatgatacta tgagatacta tgatgatact atgagatacc
    10801 ataatgatac tatgagatac cataatgata ctatgagata caatgaagat actatgagat
    10861 accataatga tacaatgaga taccataatg atacaatgag ataccataat gatacaatga
    10921 gataccataa tgatacaatg agataccata atgatacaat gagataccat aatgatacca
    10981 taatgatact atgagataca atgaagatac cataatgata ccataatgat actatgagat
    11041 accataatga tactatgaga taccataatg atactatgag atacaatgaa gatactatga
    11101 gataccataa tgatacaatg agataccata atgatacaat gagataccat aatgatacaa
    11161 tgagatacca taatgataca atgagatacc ataatgatac aatgagatac cataatgata
    11221 caatgagata caatgaagat actatgaaga taccataatg atactatgag atacaatgaa
    11281 gataccataa tgatactatg agataccata atgatactat gagataccat aatgatacta
    11341 tgagatacca taatgatact atgagatacc atagagatac cataatgata ctatgagata
    11401 caatgaagat actatgagat accataatga tactatgaga taccatagag atactatgag
    11461 ataccataga gatactatga gataccatag agatactatg agataccata gagatactat
    11521 gaataaaaat ctctataaaa aattgaaaaa aaataatgtt gtttttatca tactttcaca
    11581 agcaagcaag ccaatcacaa tcacaatcac aatcacaatc aagcaattta aaacaagtaa
    11641 gaaaatgtct tttagtatgg aagatgtgaa gacctacatt caacgtgttc aaaaggagtc
    11701 atattgtttg actgcagcat actggagaga aaatcaaaat gaagaatggt atattaagag
    11761 tatgtggtgt ggtgtatcat acaatatcta ttcgcatcct tgtattccat acattgaact
    11821 gatggaatgt cgtgacgagg aagaggataa agtagaattg ctagcattca taaagcaagt
    11881 atttcaatca cacaaactgg atgaagaaca aaacaattat gaattgatga tgtcagtagc
    11941 gcaagaaaag tttgataaat tgtaaaaaga agtaaaaaaa ggtaaaaaaa ggtaaaaaaa
    12001 aaggtttcgt tttgtatata ttcttttttt tcaaagaaaa taaagaatgg atgttggtgg
    12061 ttattttaag tttaagttta aaatttgtaa taaaatgtaa agaatttaat aaatgttctc
    12121 tagttctatt caatttgata gtttcgtgca tcctagcaaa tacattgttg ttccgcttgg
    12181 tcacaggtgc tcatccgctt tggcttgcaa gtttgcacaa ttacgcaaaa cgtcattgcc
    12241 ttttgattgg gttaattatg cgtttcctaa aaatgttcaa atggcgatac aaaacaatat
    12301 ggaccaactt cattcctaat gtacacaaca atgtttttgt taacaagttt aacattcttt
    12361 ttagcacatt tcaatcacga taagcaattc caaaatataa aaaaaaactt atatcattca
    12421 caaccaagac atttcaaata tcattcacaa ccaaagcatt tcaaatatca ttcacaacca
    12481 aacatttcaa atatcattca caaccaaaca tttcaaatat cattcacaac caaacatttc
    12541 aaatatcatt cacaaccaaa catttcaaat atcattcaca accaaacatt tcaaatatca
    12601 tttacaacca aacatttcaa gacaatttca taatcttact aacaccatca catctagaaa
    12661 tattaacaac tgtgtcagca catttcttaa tttcttgaag atgtgtcacc aaaatgattt
    12721 caccaaacaa gtttttcaaa ttgacaataa gttctggaac attgaccaaa ttgttttgat
    12781 caaagctaca aaacccctcg tcaatgaaca gttgattaca tctaaacttt gagatacctg
    12841 tggaagacag tgctaatcta aaacttaagc tcacagcgaa tgattgtgct cccgacagtt
    12901 tctccatgct tatttcgtta ccctcgtcga tgacggtgaa gaggacatta tcatcaacaa
    12961 atgtgaattt aacttcaagt tgtctgctct tgaagatatg atcaatgaga atgttggtac
    13021 gattaataat ggaaggtagc aacttatcgt tatataccca cgacttgtat tttttgaatg
    13081 tatccatgaa gtgagcgaat agttcaatct tattggtaac aaatgtaatc atttcctcaa
    13141 gaagaacctt attgtttaaa tattcagttt gtttattctt ggagatatcg gctgttgtaa
    13201 ttttaattaa caaatctttc tccacttgct cacacttttg tattttaatt tgtaacttta
    13261 gtttttcatt tttgaaatat ttcattttgt ccaaacattt gtttaatttg tcttggatgt
    13321 cgagtgcttt attgtttttg atttgataat tgtatgtttc ctgaagtatg aattgcttgt
    13381 ctgtaattgt ttgtttggtc agtacaagtt gattattata gtcgttatag ttgtccaacc
    13441 acttgttata ttgaacaatt tgtggaacca gtgcattcca gttatcttcc atagtttcca
    13501 tatctttcaa atcatcaatt agttttttat ttttattata ttggttccac ttttgaatag
    13561 cgttagcgtg tgctctataa tctataatat tttgggcgtc tacggaatcg ctggaggaga
    13621 agttctttct acacgcccag caatcatggt tgataacaaa accgtcggca ctcttatgtt
    13681 ttgattgttg gataatagta atgagttctt cattatcctt tttcattagc aatttgttca
    13741 aatcgttttc gtcaatctcg atatccggtg gttcttcagg gatgacggta tcaacattct
    13801 tagatttctt tttaagtttg gatagtttag ttttgaacaa attgtattcg tcaatggttt
    13861 ctgtaatcac cgtaggtttg ttagatagca tatttgaaat gttcaattga atatattcgc
    13921 aggcgtcatg tgtcttcctc aattgcataa ttaattcttt gatgggaata gttttatcaa
    13981 atgaaacatt gttggatggt ttacccacaa actcatcttt aatgaattgt tcaatagtta
    14041 gatcaagcat ttcaaactgt tgattttgtg tatcaatgtt gagaatattt aattgttttg
    14101 taagttcttt attttccttt aataaatact caagtgactc atgtggcttt actaaattgt
    14161 ctaaaagttt gaatgatttg gtatccaaag gcattaatgg ttcaaaatct gttttataag
    14221 cttgtaattt gttggaattg ttttgacgtg tggaaaccat agtgtcatat tcgtccggat
    14281 tgaagtcggt agatggtttc aaagcatcaa tataagtgtc tatatgattc ttaatatcct
    14341 tgtattcttt cttggagtct ttgaaaatgt tgcaaatgtt gttaatcttg tccatatgta
    14401 gaacgttgtc aagaagagcg atttgatcag cgactttgag tttgaagaaa tcattatcaa
    14461 agttttgtgt aatcatggtg gatagaagga agtcgctaat ggagcatatg ttgtcttgta
    14521 cccaagcgtt gatgagtctg gcattagctt tgataagctt gccattttcg tatagttcgg
    14581 ccactttggt ttgaattctg tttttgtctt cttttttgtt gtattcataa aacactcgtt
    14641 taattgtgta tggcgtatcg tttacagtaa aatcaataac gatattagaa ttttcaacat
    14701 tgtaaggttt cttcttgtta agaatggata cagcagaagc cttgttgtat cgtgagggga
    14761 tgggttcacc aaatagaccg atacaaatac attcatagaa agctgtttta ccgtatccgt
    14821 tgggagcgtt aattaaacaa atctgatcat tctcaaactt gaaaacgttg tcctgaccga
    14881 aggccagaat ccaatcaaat gagattttgg tgatgcgcag tgagttttgt ttatgtttaa
    14941 aagtggaagg tacattttcg atacatttgt ttaatttgtt atttttatcc aaaagtttgt
    15001 tttgtatttt ctctggcagt gattcatatt gattgaatag gatgttggaa atattgttga
    15061 agtagatctc ccattgttca tttttgttca atatctcttt attgccgtat aatttgaaga
    15121 attcaataat ggtgttactg gaattcaacg attccaaatc cacgttcagt aacccgtctt
    15181 gtgtgatttg attggacaaa acattggcgg atacaatgtc aatgtgtgca ttcatattat
    15241 gttgtgatag tttttgataa atagagtctc gaatttggta gctgttgttc ttgcaatata
    15301 accgaatatg taggtcgtta ggtttgtcat ccatgagaat gaactcatca aatgggatgt
    15361 agtttttggc attgatatgt ggttcgtcgt tcattagttt gatacatgtt cttgcaactg
    15421 gattaaacac gtgaaactta tcaattgtag ttattttgtt attttcgtca atgttccata
    15481 ctaagaaccc atgattgaag atgctttcac caaagtcctg ttgaaccagt gaaccagggt
    15541 atccgtagta aaggtcgtgt tttttgttat atttgaccgc ttgtaagtga atgtcgccga
    15601 gaagcagggc atcgtaatcc ttgaaccact ccaatggaac ccctgaggtc gttttggtgt
    15661 agttgtgaag cagtgcgttt tgaacggttg catgggataa tgcgatgtta agtttctttg
    15721 aatcggtggt tgggaagtgt ggaagttcct ccaccagccc acaggaagtg tttttgtcaa
    15781 gcatgtctct aatggatacc aaaccgaaat gtatgttgtc aaagtcaaag gtgcttgttt
    15841 tatcatagta atgaatgttg gaatgcttgt gactgtccaa taacgcctta atcaaatcgt
    15901 tattttcgtc gtcattctct tgtatgaggt cgtgattacc ctgtatgatg atgacgggca
    15961 ttaagtctgc gatggaatgg ataacattgt agaagagaac gataccatgg gaagaaatct
    16021 gtagtttgtg gtgaaagatg tcaccacaga tgacacagat ggattcgtcc ttaacataca
    16081 ggcgtttgat atctgtaacg gtattgttga agacggtatt atactcgatg aaacgagact
    16141 cggtgaaatt tcccttacgg atgtgaaggt cagcgagatg gaatactttg gatatcattg
    16201 ttttatgggt taggatgtta taagttgata gtattatgaa tcaatttttt ttttggattg
    16261 aatattgtat agatattaat acatttcaaa gttgattaaa atgtattaat atttataaaa
    16321 attatatgat tgaaaattaa atgattggga acttgattaa ttttattaaa tcaaaaacac
    16381 tgacagacgt tgtgtatatt gtaatgatga tacttattgt taccttgatt aaggatatgg
    16441 taacgtccat ggtgagaaaa agaaaggata agaaatggtt ggaaaatgct tttaagaaaa
    16501 gtaagaataa taaagatgat gtcgttgagg gttttaatat tccagaatgt ccaactgaac
    16561 ccacgtctgt gtgtgaacaa ttaaagtttt tactttgtaa tgccaatttt gaaaaattga
    16621 aagctttgtt ggataggata aacataacta acgatttttt tgatttcata aatataaatt
    16681 ctatcacttc atataacata caagttacag atttgtacgg aagcggggag gatgataatc
    16741 ataaaaatat atatgtgtat ggaagtttga atattaagaa ttatgacact actcccaaca
    16801 atagactgag ggtagattgt ataatgccat atgaaagaga acatggtgtt tcggtttatg
    16861 agaaaaacac caggcatagc tatgagaata ataaaggtaa tattattgcc caaattgtga
    16921 tggatgatac tcatgaaagg ggtcaacttt cgtcatatgt acctggtggc acggcgggta
    16981 aatttgtttc tttaatagat gatggcaatc ccgcgcaatt gaagaaatta aacctgatat
    17041 gtatttgaga aactaaatat gtatattgaa tgccctaaga tgctaattgt cctaatagaa
    17101 gcgcaaagat gatcctactc gtcacaagct cctctattca tgaccattta gttagcattt
    17161 tacttttact agaattaaaa agagacagtt taaaagtagt gaaagtaaat agaaaaataa
    17221 aattttgcaa accaatgaaa taatttcaaa aacaatcaaa agaccaaact cgtcacgtag
    17281 ctcctctgtc ttttgaccgc ggaattaata gtaaaaaagt aacataaaat agaagtactt
    17341 cattgataaa tataaaagtg ttgaaaaata tgaaatgtga aaaagagtta ttgagtataa
    17401 actatacaat ccaaataaaa tattttaaaa ttaaaacaga ataggtttta ttaaaatgaa
    17461 aatagttgaa aacatattaa tagtcgtgaa tgtattattg atggtgtatt atgtgtatat
    17521 gtgtatgaga actgaaggat ttcttgatga cgataccctg acagaaccac ataatcatta
    17581 tgaacaaaat gttggttatg ctgttgtagc agcaacagga gacgtagata cacaagattc
    17641 tgctaatgaa tctgctaatg aatctgctaa tgaatctgct aatgaatctg ctaatgaatc
    17701 tgttgtttgt cnaatatcct cctttgattc attacagcaa tgtaaagttg tgatttagca
    17761 gcacatgtgg cacaatcagc aacacaatct tctacacctg gttgtggtga gtcagtcacg
    17821 tatccccatg taaaaagcat aaaacgtata ctttactcct agtggaaggg gggcaaacaa
    17881 gaaacaagga tttcacaaat gaacggtgaa atttgttcta cagggaatga atgttgttcg
    17941 ggcaactgtg taaataaaga tgcgagcgac agggatggtg gtaaagaatg taaagcataa
    18001 agtacttagt atgttgaata tattgtattt gaaattttta ataatgtaag aattagtgag
    18061 taaattagtt ttgttaatca aaattgataa aacaatatat ggttgaaatt tacttacttt
    18121 cattaagggt gttggtacgc tcacccatgt atttcaaata gatgtttctt gctccattgt
    18181 gtaatcatat caaattttaa aagttattaa aattattaaa aataatatag tcttcttttt
    18241 aaaatgagta ctccacaaaa acaaaatgtt ttaaccaata atgcaattga tgttgtaaac
    18301 ttgcactcag aaacagattt aacattagac acaaacacac agattcgttt ttcaactagt
    18361 aatattttaa taaattacgt tccctttgac gaatacattc gtaatgttgt ttttaatcat
    18421 agtataagta attcaataaa tgaatcagac attcacacaa catggggtgg tggggcgaac
    18481 attgaaagtg ttactaattt gattgattta acagataata catcagagtt aaaattagat
    18541 gaaatttaca catcaggtgt ttcagcaacg ttttcacaaa taaacaataa acaccattat
    18601 atcaatatat cagcaaacaa taatattttt ttgaataaca atattgatat tcaaaatata
    18661 gcatacaaaa aatatacaga ctcatttagt gatcaattaa catcgttatc aaattacatt
    18721 catgaagtta ttaatggaaa ttttaaaatc gaaaatgtca cgccttctac tccatcaaca
    18781 ttaggaaatg ttaatataca taataagggg gtattcatcg gaaataaatt gcttgttaat
    18841 aaaatttcaa cttctacact tgtattacaa ggttccgagc ccatattaaa ttttgacagt
    18901 atgactgcta ttaatttcat aactaatttt ggaaattcta cacccgcttc tacaactggt
    18961 tcaaaaatat tttttggttt ggatgaaact tcaataagtt tggacacata cattaaaagt
    19021 caattggtcg aagatcccaa cagctttatt tttggactaa atattcaaag tggaacagaa
    19081 attgtagttt catatataaa tattgcaagt ggagatgtat ctttttttgg tttcggtaat
    19141 tccatacatg gtgacatatt caattatacc atcacatata acatgtatgt acaagacgat
    19201 tttgaaagtg gtgtaaaagt caaccgctgt ttccacaaat gtgtcttctt taacacatgc
    19261 accaggatca atacctagtg aaccaccaac tgagtttccc caaagcgtaa cgtttacagg
    19321 attggttact ggaaccacat atatgcttta tgctacctta ctgaataata caaccgacac
    19381 tgttgtagaa aacgttttac taggtgaaaa tatagcaacc atacccaata taatgacaag
    19441 tagtgtatca tttttgaacg aatcaaccat cagaataggt tggacaccaa tgaacataga
    19501 aggtatagat gaagaagtgt ctttcaattt tatacttgat tggatagata gagatattga
    19561 tacaactgat ttaatacgcg taaacacaaa cttaactcaa aacttaaacg ttagtccacc
    19621 tagtagtttc ttttcatacg attttgtatt atctgcctct agtgttagtg taaattacaa
    19681 tagtttagga tattatttta aaaacgatgg tggtgtgggt catgatgtat taaacactat
    19741 catcatagaa acattaccat acaacatgca agttagttca cgcataagca aaatacaaat
    19801 tgatactgct ttctacacaa cattaagtaa tacatcaata actattacat cgtcgtcatc
    19861 aaataactat tccatttctt tcaacagacc aaacacatct aatacaatag taactgtatt
    19921 ctcatatgaa ttgtatttga acaatatagt acaacatcat attgcagcta gttcatctgg
    19981 aacaaatact tatgattata cacctattaa catcaatgac attattggag attggaaagt
    20041 tgttgtcaaa acgttataca acacagatac tatattattc acatcaccaa tctacagagt
    20101 cgtacaacca tcattcaatt tggtaaacaa cacaccaaca ccaaatggaa acaaaacttt
    20161 taaattcaca atatcgtctc ctatatataa cactaactat actttgtcgg gaagcaattt
    20221 aacaacaagt tctaattcga caacagttaa tacaactgta cttgcagcac ccggttctta
    20281 cggatttaca atcacattaa ctgatgggtt gcaactagta gataataaaa gtactagtgg
    20341 aaatgttata tctattgtat ctccttcttt taacttatct tcacctgttt ttgtagttgg
    20401 tagtcaacgc atattttccg tgacacctag tagtttcagt gttaacggat ctctttcttc
    20461 tgtgtcaatg acaagcgtta caaatggttc attttacagt tccggatcat caaacagttt
    20521 aataaaattt cagttttcta atggaataag ttctggaaat aaaactgtaa cagttgttgt
    20581 cacagatagt tggggttata ctgtaacaaa aacatctaca atcaatctga atattgctta
    20641 tactcttaca aacaatacca tttcgtttca ttcaacatta aagtttagaa gtaatgcgac
    20701 tggcacgtct ttaacataca actggaacac tggttcaaat agaacaacaa gtgttgtaac
    20761 attacctaca acatattctg gagcattata ttgtacaata actgaaacaa attcacaagg
    20821 tttcacaagt tctggtgcgt cctcgtcaac tatcacaata tcacaaccaa caatatcgtc
    20881 atcttcgttt tcaatagcaa gtgatgaaac ttcttacaca tacaatatta attctttgac
    20941 agcacaggca ttttctgcaa atattgtaat tggtttatct ttatcatctt caagttacag
    21001 taatgttggt ggagaagatg catttgtagt cacaaacaca acaccaatat caaatagaac
    21061 ttatacaact tccacttcat taaacaaagg aacattgtac tatttatggg ggaaaataac
    21121 agatgggtat ggatttggcg gaaattttac atatttacaa ttgaatgtag aaacaccaca
    21181 tatagctcct ggaccaataa caatgttaaa tacagacata gaagacagtt tggatcattc
    21241 aagtatgacc atattctggg aatatggcga catgggtaca gcaacatctg ctgttatgca
    21301 tatttttgtt ataaatacat ccattggatt tgattattca acaacagtga actatccatt
    21361 aacaagtaag ttaatatcag gtctatcttc aacaacacaa tataatgtgg ttatagctat
    21421 gtctacaaac attgataata aaattgtaat ttcaggcaat ggtgaggaag gagaatttac
    21481 cactactatt gatttctcaa atatgcatgt atctttagtg ttcaatgatt tcggtgaatc
    21541 aggtgctaat ccaatctata taaaattgta tgatggacgc catgataccg tgccagattt
    21601 cgtaagtgga tttggacgcc ctgtagtttg gagagaaacg gcgttaacca ttattggtgc
    21661 gtattataat ctatatggta ttagaaagag agaatctgtt aacacaaatt taataattca
    21721 aaattacaat ctaaacacaa acacttatgg aatacgtgtt tttaatcatg ttgggacaca
    21781 aacacatcac tttcaaacag ctaaaataaa aagtttattg aataatatgt tggcaaatga
    21841 tgacgcacta aaaatacgca ctgagataac agaagcagac gcaatttatg acgggtatta
    21901 tttgggatca cttatagatt atagccccta ttttaataac gaaaatataa acattgttat
    21961 taatttgtat ccaaccaaaa tgacatcata ttctggattg acagaagaac ttatttaaaa
    22021 ccaacacaac aatttcttgt tgtgtgttga taaacttgta tgaatcgaat attacaacta
    22081 gtttagaata tgaagaatat agcgtacccc caaatcaaag acatcaacat gggacacccc
    22141 acatgttaga acgtccaaat ttgcaaaaca gaagtattcc attaatggaa tggcaagaga
    22201 ttacaagaag tctaataatg acgatccgat tcgagaaacg tttggaagga ataccaagca
    22261 ggaactcaat atacatatac aatacaacgt acaaatttga agattctgta tgaaaacgtt
    22321 agcatttttt acttgtgact ttctgtaaaa ctaagtttgg aaatgaaaga taaatactta
    22381 agtgaaaaag aataaataaa tataatttaa ttaatagata taagaatgag tttaacatat
    22441 gtcaccaaag ataagtttaa tctgtataaa gacaagatag aagaattagg attggtaaag
    22501 gagatggaag agaacatatt gagactgttt caagagagtt ttgaatatga tccagagaag
    22561 agtacatatt cttcggaaaa gtataaacaa aatagggaat atcacttgaa aaagacaaat
    22621 ggtgagagag gttatcctga gagtaaattg aaagccgtta ataaatacca atgaaaacaa
    22681 tagggaggaa gtgaatagaa agagaagaga gcgatatcaa cgaacaaaag atttgttgaa
    22741 aaaagagtgt gcccaggtta atttaacaac ttttgcgtaa atcatttaag agataaatat
    22801 gtcttaataa acaaataggt aaatacaaaa tgacaatatc gaatatcaaa tacatagaga
    22861 agaagacaaa gaaaaaggga gaatatcatt attgtgatag catattgtca tcaaataaga
    22921 agataaaaac agtgaaaaac gtagatacac tagttgagat gacaaataca agcgtaatac
    22981 agatggaggt gttgtataat gacgtgatgt taaaaccata tttagattat gattaataag
    23041 aagacagaag aaatatgatg tgaaatgaca ttgattgatc att
//
LOCUS       Scaffold106            18806 bp    DNA     linear   05-APR-2020 
DEFINITION  .
ACCESSION   unknown
KEYWORDS    .
SOURCE      Pyramimonas orientalis virus PoV-01B
  ORGANISM  Pyramimonas orientalis virus PoV-01B
            Viruses; Mimiviridae; unclassified Mimiviridae.
FEATURES             Location/Qualifiers
     gene            11..373
                     /locus_tag="PoV_1130"
                     /protein_id="PoV_1130"
     CDS             11..373
                     /inference="COORDINATES:profile:GeneMark.hmm"
                     /locus_tag="PoV_1130"
                     /product="hypothetical protein"
                     /protein_id="PoV_1130"
                     /score="16.297777"
                     /translation="MTNKSLNNIKINPNIFQMVHISNAFDILSSGETGFKQQLFVYLP
                     QICIKRFDDMFKQFKKNNKQSYKTLLFDKRRKQIEIEAKSLKEADNVRRAFADILENV
                     FYEYATKEYKIDGKWCDV"
     gene            complement(399..1154)
                     /locus_tag="PoV_1140"
                     /protein_id="PoV_1140"
     CDS             complement(399..1154)
                     /inference="COORDINATES:profile:GeneMark.hmm"
                     /locus_tag="PoV_1140"
                     /product="hypothetical protein"
                     /protein_id="PoV_1140"
                     /score="27.731835"
                     /translation="MDTETQTYLYELLLDQIPKPPKNKTIWSNSPTRLGACIVEFREH
                     PYMEAVLNNMCNVYGGTKVVLYIVHGIDNEQYIKRIVDKWDNVKLIKMDLHNIDIATY
                     STMLTSYDFYCNFKTEFILFFQTDSLIRKQIPGLFFEYKYVGAPWVGYPNDYPNNPHI
                     RIGNKLVGNGGFSLRNVEKMKDICKNNTFTNIAEDVFITNHLLDSDIPTVAIANQFSV
                     EMIPHDDPVGMHQIWKFIPFQKVKQLLKPIIDQ"
     gene            1271..3118
                     /locus_tag="PoV_1150"
                     /protein_id="PoV_1150"
     CDS             1271..3118
                     /inference="COORDINATES:profile:GeneMark.hmm"
                     /locus_tag="PoV_1150"
                     /product="hypothetical protein"
                     /protein_id="PoV_1150"
                     /score="51.306606"
                     /translation="MTKVCDNNKNEKQYIPKTFFEPGLDCSNMLHVPEHRSGWNHVSE
                     CCETIHNPNGYLLVDFVEKIWGWNKTTEEEEKAISFGGKAYYVPYSEIKMINGMEYVV
                     LGDEGFGVYWCGDEWVKSAFPIDVIREADTFGVISTPWVGIIHNPTKIPKWFDYDNSP
                     QELMKNSNFHNSLTHCKGIIVFSEYLKQELLKLGGWPCTIEVLYHPTEPSLHKWNQFG
                     QSKKIVQVGYWLRKISAIWTVDVPSEWNKYWINRADYGFTCLEREVFYENKLGDIING
                     QKIVQTLQLSNEEYDSFLSDAVIFLDLYDSSCNNAIIEAIVRHIPIIVNRIPATEEYL
                     GKDYCLLFDDLSHVHMMLNNEELLFKAHKQLIHLEQSGKYYGNHFIDSLSRVPFLNRY
                     QNIVTDTVISLGVDCLPRAMATKFHFKKSKANGELSCPFDLAWHDYETICRLLENDFE
                     GYLDTTRLYINGNGHITHRDYSIVFNHESDNAEKTIEFAKNDYDLFCRRYSNRINNFK
                     ELLNTSEHVVFLLHYKDYPKELVSIIKRVFPELQFTILTINCPYEHETYYDQPTNIET
                     VENNILFYTIKKPKANYLWYVDQDEKWESKIEDILKKHLNKYDDNCYLE"
     gene            complement(3134..3319)
                     /locus_tag="PoV_1160"
                     /protein_id="PoV_1160"
     CDS             complement(3134..3319)
                     /inference="COORDINATES:profile:GeneMark.hmm"
                     /locus_tag="PoV_1160"
                     /product="hypothetical protein"
                     /protein_id="PoV_1160"
                     /score="3.388778"
                     /translation="MITCCCNAAKLKYIETKLDQKIRYMEKHCIMKNTTDCKRRWKEI
                     ASLHKVATKLQNSNCKE"
     gene            3412..4182
                     /locus_tag="PoV_1170"
                     /protein_id="PoV_1170"
     CDS             3412..4182
                     /inference="COORDINATES:profile:GeneMark.hmm"
                     /locus_tag="PoV_1170"
                     /product="hypothetical protein"
                     /protein_id="PoV_1170"
                     /score="22.038610"
                     /translation="MEQRDIIRLAVRKEKYNASRESRLPNIKKLLYDMFSPLVSCDYV
                     EVSYYEMKKILCRELPNELGLYGGCSIETNRMNCEHVWPQSFFHGEYPMKSDMNHCFF
                     THSKLNSHRSTYKFENLDHDRNTHYLDSYGNVVERTNIETGFSKKSNYDRSFEPLDIS
                     KGNIARAIAYFNTMYPIYDISKIIDIPTMIEWHVNDPVDDNEKERVNVVFDVQKNVNP
                     YIVCPELLELIYKSPKELTIEERVSNLEAEIEKMKVNY"
     gene            4250..4651
                     /locus_tag="PoV_1180"
                     /protein_id="PoV_1180"
     CDS             4250..4651
                     /inference="COORDINATES:profile:GeneMark.hmm"
                     /locus_tag="PoV_1180"
                     /product="hypothetical protein"
                     /protein_id="PoV_1180"
                     /score="17.076346"
                     /translation="MKSIEKLVVLLKQLPCLKPNKPNKDIENMRERLKFVELNVKDVY
                     SQKAVDEKVSNLQIVSDIRMKHIEDSINKLVAKQSPIYEKIDSNVEKIHNNTYTLSEI
                     KSRKNKSRKYKNKGSSSSSSSNSSSEINYYG"
     gene            4724..5209
                     /locus_tag="PoV_1190"
                     /protein_id="PoV_1190"
     CDS             4724..5209
                     /inference="COORDINATES:profile:GeneMark.hmm"
                     /locus_tag="PoV_1190"
                     /product="hypothetical protein"
                     /protein_id="PoV_1190"
                     /score="17.586130"
                     /translation="MKKTILILLCVTLVFVGMLVFLKWMKTTESFVCVSKEYTKVYEE
                     GDVIFAPMNDITCGEKSDMKCKEYKNECLVVDVDEETFYDEDSPYAIEFEKMMSNCMV
                     PDKRIKLDTECLRKVAVTPTGALRGSKTNTNYLYNTIMKKCGSKSTSEKYVLDENCGF
                     I"
     gene            complement(5215..5412)
                     /locus_tag="PoV_1200"
                     /protein_id="PoV_1200"
     CDS             complement(5215..5412)
                     /inference="COORDINATES:profile:GeneMark.hmm"
                     /locus_tag="PoV_1200"
                     /product="hypothetical protein"
                     /protein_id="PoV_1200"
                     /score="10.662456"
                     /translation="MLPFTNAMYEANTKQRDLGMLMNDNQDLCEQMGTIGLEKNIKEE
                     MMTQQRIYQTLLWMYNESINN"
     gene            complement(5504..5764)
                     /locus_tag="PoV_1210"
                     /protein_id="PoV_1210"
     CDS             complement(5504..5764)
                     /inference="COORDINATES:profile:GeneMark.hmm"
                     /locus_tag="PoV_1210"
                     /product="hypothetical protein"
                     /protein_id="PoV_1210"
                     /score="7.148412"
                     /translation="MFDYLYENKLFSEDESMIKCAHIIEKHLIGLSDITYYYINALHY
                     LNLIFAIRVQAEQRDIDSLYNEGDDEDYIEFIIDTNGEKYYI"
     gene            complement(5782..6042)
                     /locus_tag="PoV_1220"
                     /protein_id="PoV_1220"
     CDS             complement(5782..6042)
                     /inference="COORDINATES:profile:GeneMark.hmm"
                     /locus_tag="PoV_1220"
                     /product="hypothetical protein"
                     /protein_id="PoV_1220"
                     /score="2.834650"
                     /translation="MMVNFDAILHNPLLMTSICNQLNNADTIHISLMSKDNAFQTTLN
                     HIISNKQEQFHKDRINHFGRTVLSQIQHTLEFLEPNSHKKKT"
     gene            complement(6090..6518)
                     /locus_tag="PoV_1230"
                     /protein_id="PoV_1230"
     CDS             complement(6090..6518)
                     /inference="COORDINATES:profile:GeneMark.hmm"
                     /locus_tag="PoV_1230"
                     /product="hypothetical protein"
                     /protein_id="PoV_1230"
                     /score="-0.412546"
                     /translation="MRPLFCYIINNEQDRTYNGYTVDLTKRLRQHNNYIKGGARATSN
                     RGPWSFLVVITSPCWQSISTAMQHEWSIKYPTRKRPRPKHYNGKTGRLESLIHVFQHM
                     QNIRCEDIICYIHTDYIDLMLSMSEAFDFVTVKPLTELIC"
     gene            6879..7118
                     /locus_tag="PoV_1240"
                     /protein_id="PoV_1240"
     CDS             6879..7118
                     /inference="COORDINATES:profile:GeneMark.hmm"
                     /locus_tag="PoV_1240"
                     /product="hypothetical protein"
                     /protein_id="PoV_1240"
                     /score="3.940123"
                     /translation="MVYECENCGYSTNRKEHHERHLNRKITCKKKSIVDLDLRNVQKN
                     LRNVQKNYEMFKKIYEMSRKQFVLNVTRNCQQSIV"
     gene            7211..7906
                     /locus_tag="PoV_1250"
                     /protein_id="PoV_1250"
     CDS             7211..7906
                     /inference="COORDINATES:profile:GeneMark.hmm"
                     /locus_tag="PoV_1250"
                     /product="hypothetical protein"
                     /protein_id="PoV_1250"
                     /score="35.134568"
                     /translation="MNNVDCSKSDIISSKSKIVNDHSTVINGNVNIYNDNSRHIHVNM
                     FGMEDFAYLENDDYILDKLNNFSKYDVYGVSKLIISLLFNPDKPENHTIIKTNERGTG
                     VMIRGNDDEWEYREFDDVKEVMFSIVEVFMEFYQLFKMNRDIKLVEPKEFKRVKRFAK
                     LVRKLGCILDDELEKELGICGDTDSDDSEDDDKNGLELEKLNKKFNNATLKNIYNKTK
                     QLYKYVNGEIVKK"
     gene            7955..9691
                     /locus_tag="PoV_1260"
                     /protein_id="PoV_1260"
     CDS             7955..9691
                     /inference="COORDINATES:profile:GeneMark.hmm"
                     /locus_tag="PoV_1260"
                     /product="hypothetical protein"
                     /protein_id="PoV_1260"
                     /score="34.916339"
                     /translation="MIGDIEEFGSFDNQIRRFETIVTPTQYNDIKEYILEGHDILNWT
                     KFSMGFQRMHRYSLSKNMLRYVYVRETKSNPPRELIKKACRSQYGILNVCVFTSAYPE
                     YIDENGKKQKQMFSCKHNCYYCPAEPNQPRSYLMDEPGVARANECEFDCVKQFHLRLK
                     QYKSMGHPLDKIEFEVSGGTWSEYPRMYQREFIRDGYYAANTYDRPAREPLSLEEEIE
                     LNEDAVIHIIGLTIETRPDTITLEELQLFRSYNVTRVQIGVQHTDNRVLRKINRGHTV
                     EQSMDGIKLLLDNGFKVDIHLMPMLPTSTPQMDMEMFDTVLTNPNLQVDQWKVYPTSV
                     VPWSVLEQWYRNGKYKPYCIDELIDVLLYMKKRVHNRIRLIRIVRDINEHYILGGCKN
                     VSLRQVLHKRLEKENSICRCIRCRSAKDNVIDNKHKLKIDRFEASRGIEYFISYVSED
                     EKVLYGFCRLRLPPKECFNNQLSTIRGCALVRELHVYSSLTPVNGFNSNNIQHRGFGK
                     RLMNHAERIAAFNNYRTVAVISGVGVRNYYRKLGYHLDNTYMIKRVGVISFIFNIIMC
                     IATFIKIYAFGS"
     gene            9902..10165
                     /locus_tag="PoV_1270"
                     /protein_id="PoV_1270"
     CDS             9902..10165
                     /inference="COORDINATES:profile:GeneMark.hmm"
                     /locus_tag="PoV_1270"
                     /product="hypothetical protein"
                     /protein_id="PoV_1270"
                     /score="27.055293"
                     /translation="MNTDTTQIADDTPVVADTPVVADTPVVADTPVVTQDEKDALDAK
                     ELVAQALAIEKAQELAAKEAQELAAKALAIKEAQAVGCEGVGC"
     gene            10888..11814
                     /locus_tag="PoV_1280"
                     /protein_id="PoV_1280"
     CDS             10888..11814
                     /inference="COORDINATES:profile:GeneMark.hmm"
                     /locus_tag="PoV_1280"
                     /product="hypothetical protein"
                     /protein_id="PoV_1280"
                     /score="79.993208"
                     /translation="MQRQLAAKELAAKELAAKELAVVAKELAAKEAEELAAKELAAKE
                     LAAKELAAKELAAKELAAKEAEELAAKELAAKELAAKELAAKELAAKELAAKEAEELA
                     AQEALETQESENARLQLEAERKQFEEEKKLFELEKSRQLDAEKNLAVELESTKNKNFM
                     VEYPEDDMLSLFNKVGAKQVYAYPNENRVFQDLNLGASGHVNMKADTIEVMGDSLFNS
                     NVVVNGSGYYGDLSIFRTFPSGHTISYCLRVSDQEKLQFFKHDSRQEKSVLVNQFGLG
                     AITTENKAINETTSDKLNDLYDKAKLITRSSL"
     gene            11953..12744
                     /locus_tag="PoV_1290"
                     /protein_id="PoV_1290"
     CDS             11953..12744
                     /inference="COORDINATES:profile:GeneMark.hmm"
                     /locus_tag="PoV_1290"
                     /product="hypothetical protein"
                     /protein_id="PoV_1290"
                     /score="44.083663"
                     /translation="MSWYINNSKMSNECDMSIPVCPMEYPEPDMLSLFNKVGAKQMFA
                     YEDENNVQQELKLGASGHVHMKTCMVESTGDSLYNSNMVVNGNGYFGNMTVFRTFPAG
                     HTVSYCMRINDNEKLQFFKTDTRKEKSVLVNEMGIGAITSANKALTENISEKLDDLYD
                     KAKLITKREGEPIIDEPETGGPTPPMPIEPIIDEPETGGPTPPMPIEPVLIVDPILVE
                     PETGGPTPPMPIEPVLIVDPPVDPILIVDPPVEPVMSNPDPVPEP"
     gene            12899..13123
                     /locus_tag="PoV_1300"
                     /protein_id="PoV_1300"
     CDS             12899..13123
                     /inference="COORDINATES:profile:GeneMark.hmm"
                     /locus_tag="PoV_1300"
                     /product="hypothetical protein"
                     /protein_id="PoV_1300"
                     /score="6.288934"
                     /translation="MGIGAITESNKPLVENNSSRLEALYDKAKLVTREITEHQGMVCY
                     SRPGSPTPSDSGISTHSQESTHSAHSNQKP"
     gene            complement(13130..13441)
                     /locus_tag="PoV_1310"
                     /protein_id="PoV_1310"
     CDS             complement(13130..13441)
                     /inference="COORDINATES:profile:GeneMark.hmm"
                     /locus_tag="PoV_1310"
                     /product="hypothetical protein"
                     /protein_id="PoV_1310"
                     /score="1.711539"
                     /translation="MINNTDADNQCFINDKKITCEDLCYSMGYSEIAIGPFLTFMLTV
                     TSIIIIYCIVFSVLRKKCSLAHTTNTSTASKETQCTEYPLQQILIHPDNTINFLQSED
                     L"
     gene            13563..13892
                     /locus_tag="PoV_1320"
                     /protein_id="PoV_1320"
     CDS             13563..13892
                     /inference="COORDINATES:profile:GeneMark.hmm"
                     /locus_tag="PoV_1320"
                     /product="hypothetical protein"
                     /protein_id="PoV_1320"
                     /score="6.723427"
                     /translation="MKVIQDEKCKYYIGGNARENWNMLNCAEGHDIWIHLKDCSSCYV
                     IVVLRELKEMSLEDIMYACSLCKSYSKMRDEKKKVKCCYTEVRNVVKGRCVGQAVMLV
                     PPTVISI"
     gene            13929..14111
                     /locus_tag="PoV_1330"
                     /protein_id="PoV_1330"
     CDS             13929..14111
                     /inference="COORDINATES:profile:GeneMark.hmm"
                     /locus_tag="PoV_1330"
                     /product="hypothetical protein"
                     /protein_id="PoV_1330"
                     /score="10.503822"
                     /translation="MSYVFSRILSSLSFLQNDRKRKEEGDIRKAKLRRMIMEEKKQAE
                     DVIRAVEEANRIMKDL"
     gene            14155..15933
                     /locus_tag="PoV_1340"
                     /protein_id="PoV_1340"
     CDS             14155..15933
                     /inference="COORDINATES:profile:GeneMark.hmm"
                     /locus_tag="PoV_1340"
                     /product="hypothetical protein"
                     /protein_id="PoV_1340"
                     /score="87.921422"
                     /translation="MNLKKIDTVPLGRVKAFEFNSVFKAMYGVKNPFKMYKLESGVYM
                     NKFTKETEKNAALFDGKGFNAKDEEHVRKMKRRSIQVVNDETKKEDVDLKCKHKIFRK
                     GRKYFAVVIEDETLKEGGGEGKVVDIEGAFVDHVVKYHEKNMEKLATIMKNPKNVEKW
                     VSSFLSNKKRNTNLVNAYENDIANSLRREYMETFGSKHQRKKDLTIFDSNHFKKWYGK
                     NIMKGGVSVGDKRHCDDNNPQTNVKRKCVNTNKNTYMGPGTPPCTNEPSKCTFEPCEL
                     ENSLNKCFNCENVLYIELINKYYEPQIKIQNRDGVNDILKEIINTQDGDLETNLVNVV
                     DIIKTNTNNTTTDYFYTYEEVIMNASVNTGANAIQPVVYKCFKTIHYDDFRVEDFDFE
                     DPPPESKVTVTEKQGGATPDMSGGIELKNYYTNRDDTVLGRQYIVDGVASMLQAVNAT
                     IAFCDNIHDFATKVTKQTVINDYVKNLEFAYVLNSIDDPDKYFTLQQMRRIAISAKQD
                     IIKQCSTNPPYIQEKSDNLKLSSVWESRFLSNFYYNVLPFDDRANFYKLNIQDANSMG
                     ILLHILRITDTIITSLTRQLPVIQKH"
     gene            15993..17996
                     /locus_tag="PoV_1350"
                     /protein_id="PoV_1350"
     CDS             15993..17996
                     /inference="COORDINATES:profile:GeneMark.hmm"
                     /locus_tag="PoV_1350"
                     /product="hypothetical protein"
                     /protein_id="PoV_1350"
                     /score="122.707250"
                     /translation="MITIAKWWDPSSGGGESWGIQDIKEEFIEISKKQKEKQRVEQKM
                     EQKKVQKILIKKIVENANFKINGDKSVKDVFNDVLQDGVIQPLKGNARFSSIESNKQI
                     NFWDLDGKTIQQLNIDNGFTITRCTEDILKDININGKSINNKLLFYDLKRSGDHGQVM
                     NMKKRNVMNEQDKKGFLLTGDAMCATKAILEQVPVLFKMYTKGKSVPTHVDLYFYNPL
                     PSKSKRTILLNNNIALFDEESKGIIGSLKETTLLTVTLNDKTLKLEVATTPATESEIE
                     ENFVELSNVILAYEFFVGGDTIVSAGGDTIVSTKITKLLEELNPPPTQQSPLESNMNT
                     FENILKRNNELMGLIETMNIVDNDEDHKTKLETLIGPIKSRTQLRVMKLKLVSENEKA
                     TDQLKKLAFDFDKYITKQQFERLENLGKLRNYFDDVLNTYDSIPNTLRDYFKGKLKAL
                     IESIEPEINRLVPLGTNEINLEEIEYINNIFTKWKSIKASVNEVVISKRSERYWARNA
                     AKAANVELEKEKAVEKEKAVEKDKAVEKETTVEQKTDQSSRSERPGLVAWQERRNQAN
                     KIRACAPVSARESAPVSAQSARALRLEKRNAIRSIKTNKINEIEKTLVELEKIAGDAE
                     LEVYKEEAKLYHEENKENKENEIVSKVKAFANFIKLSFTRRWF"
     gene            18146..18424
                     /locus_tag="PoV_1360"
                     /protein_id="PoV_1360"
     CDS             18146..18424
                     /inference="COORDINATES:profile:GeneMark.hmm"
                     /locus_tag="PoV_1360"
                     /product="hypothetical protein"
                     /protein_id="PoV_1360"
                     /score="8.376253"
                     /translation="MNKLYNEEVADVRVNEIIDAHILGKISRNGLQDECISILMNILN
                     IRESDESKKGSWIKERMENQERKRKCNRDFTRHICLNKRPTRLHIVSK"
     gene            complement(18432..>18806)
                     /locus_tag="PoV_1370"
                     /protein_id="PoV_1370"
     CDS             complement(18432..>18806)
                     /inference="COORDINATES:profile:GeneMark.hmm"
                     /locus_tag="PoV_1370"
                     /product="hypothetical protein"
                     /protein_id="PoV_1370"
                     /score="-0.760753"
                     /translation="INTLKTSLNSLAQESINCDDSERCIFYVPNINHLLKQVIKSSRK
                     FIHTDEATTLRVLNIINTYLKPVSILLQKIIQTLETRPSNFHTIHELLNTKDFYNNTS
                     NVIHEITHIFTQRILDSIHFCT"
ORIGIN      
        1 aaattgaaat atgacaaata aatctttaaa caacataaaa ataaatccta atatttttca
       61 gatggttcac ataagcaacg catttgatat tttgagcagt ggtgaaacgg ggttcaaaca
      121 acaattgttt gtatatcttc ctcaaatatg cattaaacga tttgacgata tgtttaaaca
      181 attcaagaag aacaacaaac aatcatataa gacgttacta tttgacaaaa gaagaaaaca
      241 aatagagatt gaggcgaaaa gtttaaaaga agcggacaat gtgcgacgtg cgtttgccga
      301 tattttggaa aatgtgtttt acgagtacgc aacgaaagag tacaaaatcg atggtaaatg
      361 gtgtgatgtt taaaatgttt gggtagagaa attataaatt attggtcaat gattggtttt
      421 aacagttgtt ttactttttg aaatgggatg aacttccaaa tttgatgcat tcctacaggg
      481 tcatcgtgtg gtatcatttc aacagagaat tggttagcaa tagcaactgt tggaatatca
      541 ctatcgagca aatggtttgt tatgaaaaca tcttctgcaa tatttgtaaa ggtattattt
      601 ttgcagatgt ctttcatttt ttcgacattt cttaatgaga atcctccatt tcccactaac
      661 ttgttgccaa ttcgaatatg cgggttgttg ggatagtcgt tagggtatcc tacccaaggt
      721 gccccaacgt acttgtattc aaagaacagg ccaggtattt gctttcgaat caagctatct
      781 gtttggaaaa agagaatgaa ttcggtttta aaattacaat agaaatcata cgatgtaagc
      841 atagtactgt acgtggcaat atctatgtta tggaggtcca ttttgataag tttaacatta
      901 tcccatttgt caacaatacg tttgatatat tgctcgttat ctatcccatg tacaatgtat
      961 aacacaacct ttgtcccccc gtaaacattg cacatattgt ttaataccgc ttccatgtat
     1021 gggtgttctc taaactcaac aatacaagcg cctagacgag ttgggctatt actccaaatt
     1081 gttttattct ttgggggttt tggaatttga tccaacaaaa gttcataaag atatgtttgt
     1141 gtttctgtat ccattttaaa tacatggaat acaaattttg cttaaattta ttttatgaca
     1201 tacaaacatt taattaaaat ttaaaatgtt gtataattct cgtttatgct tatatgaaat
     1261 aaacaattag atgacaaagg tgtgtgacaa taacaaaaat gagaaacagt acattcccaa
     1321 aacgttcttt gagcctgggc tggattgttc caacatgtta catgttcccg agcaccggtc
     1381 tggttggaac catgtatctg aatgttgtga aacaattcac aatccaaacg ggtacttact
     1441 tgtggatttc gttgagaaga tttgggggtg gaacaagacc actgaggagg aggagaaggc
     1501 tatatctttt ggtggaaagg cgtattatgt accttacagt gaaataaaga tgattaacgg
     1561 tatggagtac gttgttttgg gagatgaagg gtttggtgtg tattggtgcg gtgacgaatg
     1621 ggtcaaaagt gcgtttccaa tagatgtaat tagggaagcg gacacgttcg gggttatatc
     1681 gaccccatgg gtgggcatca tacacaatcc cacaaaaatt ccaaagtggt ttgattatga
     1741 caacagtcca caagaattga tgaagaacag caactttcat aattcgttaa cccattgtaa
     1801 agggataatc gtgtttagtg agtatttgaa gcaagaatta ttaaagttgg gtgggtggcc
     1861 ttgtaccatt gaggtacttt accatcctac agaaccgtct ctccacaaat ggaatcaatt
     1921 tgggcaatca aagaaaatag tacaagttgg atattggtta cgcaagatta gtgctatatg
     1981 gacagtagac gtaccgtccg aatggaacaa atattggata aatagagcgg actatggatt
     2041 cacatgttta gaacgggaag tattttacga gaacaaattg ggcgatatca taaacggtca
     2101 aaaaatagta caaacattgc aattgtccaa tgaagagtat gatagttttc tttcggatgc
     2161 tgtaatattc ttggatttgt atgatagttc ttgtaataac gctataattg aagctatcgt
     2221 gcgccacatt ccaatcattg taaaccggat tcctgcaacg gaagagtact tggggaagga
     2281 ttattgtttg ttattcgatg atttgtccca cgtccacatg atgttaaata atgaagaatt
     2341 gttgtttaaa gcacacaaac aattgatcca tttggaacaa tccggaaagt attatggtaa
     2401 tcacttcatt gatagtttat ctagagtacc gtttttgaac agatatcaaa acattgtaac
     2461 agatacggtt attagtttgg gtgtggactg tttaccccgt gcaatggcga ccaagttcca
     2521 ttttaagaaa tcgaaagcga acggtgaatt gtcttgtcca ttcgacttgg cttggcatga
     2581 ttacgaaact atatgtcgtc ttttagagaa tgattttgaa ggatacttgg acacaacgcg
     2641 tttatacatt aacggtaacg ggcatataac gcatagagac tactctatcg tattcaatca
     2701 cgaatctgat aatgcagaaa agaccattga gttcgctaag aatgattatg acctattttg
     2761 tagaagatat tcgaatcgta taaacaattt taaagaattg ttaaatacaa gtgaacacgt
     2821 agtgttttta ttacactaca aagattatcc gaaagagttg gtttctatta taaagagagt
     2881 ttttcctgaa ttacaattca caatacttac tataaactgt ccatacgagc atgaaacgta
     2941 ttatgaccaa ccaaccaata tagagactgt agagaataac atattatttt acacaattaa
     3001 aaaaccaaaa gcaaattatt tgtggtatgt ggatcaggat gaaaagtggg agtcgaagat
     3061 tgaggacatt ttaaagaaac atttgaacaa gtatgatgat aattgttact tagaatagta
     3121 taactttttc tatttactcc ttgcaatttg aattttgcaa tttggtagca actttgtgta
     3181 gggaagctat ctctttccat cttcgcttac aatcggtagt gttcttcata atacaatgtt
     3241 tctccatata tcgtattttc tggtcaagct tagtttctat gtacttcaat ttagcagcat
     3301 tacaacagca tgtgatcatc tttaaattga atatttaatt taaacaaggg tgtatatttt
     3361 aaatagctta tataccgtat tatggtatca tatattactt aattacaaga tatggaacaa
     3421 cgtgatataa tacgtttagc tgttagaaag gaaaagtaca atgcaagcag ggagtcacgt
     3481 ttaccgaaca tcaaaaaatt actgtatgat atgtttagtc cattggtgag ttgtgattat
     3541 gtcgaggttt cgtattatga gatgaagaag atattgtgta gagaattacc gaatgaattg
     3601 gggttgtacg gaggatgttc tatagaaaca aatcgtatga attgtgagca tgtgtggcct
     3661 caaagttttt ttcacggcga gtatcctatg aagtcggata tgaatcattg ctttttcaca
     3721 catagcaaat tgaacagtca taggagtact tacaagtttg aaaacttaga tcatgacagg
     3781 aacacgcatt acttggatag ttacggtaat gttgttgaaa gaacaaacat tgaaacaggt
     3841 tttagtaaaa aaagtaatta tgatagatct tttgaaccat tagatattag taaagggaat
     3901 attgcaagag caattgcata ctttaacact atgtatccta tttatgatat ttccaaaatt
     3961 atcgatatac ccacgatgat agagtggcat gtcaatgatc cggtagatga taatgaaaag
     4021 gaacgtgtaa atgtagtatt cgatgttcaa aagaatgtga atccctatat cgtgtgtcct
     4081 gaattattgg agcttattta caagtcacct aaagagttaa ctattgaaga acgagtgtcc
     4141 aatttggagg cagaaattga aaagatgaaa gtaaactatt aaatgtgtaa aatatatatt
     4201 taaagtagca caatttgctc caaatcataa tttcctggta taaactaaaa tgaaatcgat
     4261 agaaaagcta gttgttctat tgaaacaact tccttgtctt aagccaaaca agccaaacaa
     4321 agacattgag aacatgcgcg agaggctcaa atttgtagag ttaaatgtga aggacgtgta
     4381 ttcccaaaag gctgttgacg agaaagttag taatctgcaa attgtcagtg atatccgtat
     4441 gaagcatatt gaggatagta ttaataaatt ggttgccaag caaagtccaa tatacgaaaa
     4501 gattgattca aatgttgaaa agattcataa taacacgtat acgctttctg agattaaaag
     4561 taggaagaat aaaagtagga agtataaaaa taaaggtagt agtagtagta gtagtagtaa
     4621 tagtagtagt gaaattaatt attatggtta gttttataga gtgtaccaaa aagtttttaa
     4681 tagtctacca aaataattat caaatagata atttaaaata agaatgaaaa agacaatctt
     4741 aatattatta tgtgttacac tagtatttgt gggtatgtta gtgtttctta agtggatgaa
     4801 aacaacggag tcgtttgtat gtgtatccaa ggaatataca aaagtgtatg aggagggtga
     4861 cgttattttt gcaccaatga atgacatcac atgtggtgag aaaagtgata tgaaatgtaa
     4921 ggaatacaag aacgaatgct tggtagtgga tgttgacgag gagacgtttt atgatgagga
     4981 ttctccatat gctattgagt ttgagaagat gatgtctaat tgcatggttc ctgataagag
     5041 aatcaaattg gacactgaat gtttacgcaa agtggcggtt acaccaacgg gtgctttgcg
     5101 tggaagcaaa acgaatacta attatttgta caatactatt atgaagaaat gtgggtccaa
     5161 gtcaacctct gaaaaatatg tattggacga aaattgtggg tttatatgaa tttatcaatt
     5221 gtttatactt tcgttgtaca tccataagag agtttgatat attctttgtt gtgtcatcat
     5281 ttcttctttt atattttttt ccaaaccaat ggtgcccatt tgttcacaca ggtcttggtt
     5341 atcgttcatt agcattccta aatcgcgttg ttttgtattg gcttcgtaca ttgcatttgt
     5401 gaatggtaac atttataaga atgaatgtta ttcctagtta aatactttcg aaaaaagaaa
     5461 ttataatata aatgtggtat taaatgtggt attaaacgtg gtattaaatg tagtattttt
     5521 caccgtttgt atcaataatg aattctatgt agtcttcgtc gtcaccctcg ttgtataatg
     5581 aatctatatc ccgttgttct gcctgtacac gaattgcaaa tatcaaattg aggtagtgaa
     5641 gagcattaat gtaatagtac gttatatctg acagtcctat tagatgtttt tcgatgatgt
     5701 gtgcgcattt aatcatagat tcatcttctg agaaaagttt gttctcatat aggtagtcaa
     5761 acatttcgtt gagaaggcgg gttacgtttt tttcttgtga ctattgggtt caagaaattc
     5821 caatgtgtgt tgaatttggg aaagcactgt tctaccaaaa tgattaatac gatccttgtg
     5881 gaattgttct tgtttgttcg atatgatatg gttcaatgtg gtttggaacg cgttgtcttt
     5941 ggacattaac gatatgtgta ttgtgtctgc attattcaat tgattacaaa tggatgtcat
     6001 taacaacgga ttgtggagaa tagcatcgaa gttaaccatc ataacttttg ttgtataatt
     6061 gtaatatgta atattttttt tatcaaattt taacagatta gttctgttaa aggtttcaca
     6121 gtgacaaagt caaatgcttc gctcattgag agcataagat ctatatagtc agtatgtatg
     6181 tagcatataa tgtcctcgca ccgtatattt tgcatgtgtt gaaagacgtg gatcagtgac
     6241 tctagtctac ctgttttacc attgtagtgt tttggtcgcg gtctttttct cgttgggtac
     6301 ttgatgctcc actcgtgttg cattgcggtt gaaatggatt gccaacatgg tgacgtgatg
     6361 accacgagga aactccatgg tccacgattg ctagttgctc tagcccctcc ttttatgtaa
     6421 ttgttgtgct ggcgcaatcg tttcgttagg tctaccgtgt agccattgta ggttcgatct
     6481 tgttcgttat tgataatata gcaaaagagt ggtctcattg ttgataactt tacataaaaa
     6541 aaatttgagt aatcgtacaa ttatttgcaa acgatacatt tttaaacaat ttaaaatcta
     6601 aatgaaacac tctaagagag taatgttata aaaattcaaa aatatatttc catacacttt
     6661 ttgtttttga aaatgttttt tccatggcca ttttcaaaaa accgtggcag tcactttgcc
     6721 ctccccaaaa aattcggggg gcaacttttt taacaatatt tggtttttgt tagctgcatt
     6781 tgtggtgttg gaaaagtaaa aattataaca aaaaaaattg ggaaaaaaac attgggtgat
     6841 tcaaatattt aagattatta catattcact atctaattat ggtgtatgag tgtgaaaatt
     6901 gtggttactc cacaaataga aaagaacatc acgaacgcca tcttaacagg aaaataactt
     6961 gtaaaaaaaa atcaatagtc gatttggatt tacgaaatgt tcaaaaaaat ttacgaaatg
     7021 ttcaaaaaaa ttacgaaatg ttcaaaaaaa tttacgaaat gtcaaggaaa caatttgttc
     7081 taaatgtaac aaggaattgt caacagtcta tcgtttgaaa gagcattatg aaaaatgttt
     7141 gggttcgcat tcgttacaat gttcgatatg ctttaaggag ttcaatacga gaggtgctaa
     7201 gcattatcat atgaacaatg tggattgtag taaatcagat attataagta gtaaatcaaa
     7261 aatagtcaat gatcatagta cggttataaa tggtaatgtt aatatttaca atgataatag
     7321 tcgtcacatt catgtgaata tgtttggcat ggaggatttt gcgtatttgg agaatgatga
     7381 ttatatattg gataaattga ataactttag caagtacgat gtgtatggtg tttctaagtt
     7441 gataatatcg ttgttgttca atcctgataa accggagaat catacaatta tcaagacgaa
     7501 cgaaagggga actggtgtga tgatacgggg aaatgatgat gaatgggagt atcgtgagtt
     7561 tgatgatgtt aaagaggtga tgttctccat agtggaggtg tttatggagt tctatcaatt
     7621 gtttaagatg aatagggata ttaagcttgt tgaaccgaaa gagttcaaac gtgtaaagcg
     7681 gtttgcgaag ttggttcgta agctaggatg tattttagac gacgaattgg agaaggagtt
     7741 aggtatttgt ggtgatacgg acagtgatga cagtgaagac gatgataaga atggattgga
     7801 attggagaaa ttgaataaaa agtttaataa tgcgacattg aagaatatct ataacaaaac
     7861 gaaacaattg tataaatatg tgaatggtga aattgttaag aagtagatta tataaaaatt
     7921 gaaattgttg gtgacatttt tggtcataat cacaatgatt ggtgacattg aagagtttgg
     7981 ttcttttgac aatcaaataa gacggtttga aacgattgtt acaccaacac aatacaatga
     8041 tattaaggag tatattttag aaggccatga tattctcaat tggacaaaat tttcgatggg
     8101 gttccaacga atgcacaggt actcgttgag taaaaatatg ttacgatatg tgtatgtgag
     8161 ggagacaaag agtaatcctc ctagagaatt gataaagaag gcatgtcgca gtcaatatgg
     8221 tatattgaat gtgtgtgtgt ttacgagtgc ctatcctgag tatattgatg agaacggtaa
     8281 gaagcaaaag caaatgtttt cttgtaagca taattgttac tattgtcctg cagaaccaaa
     8341 tcagccacgc agttacctga tggacgagcc gggggtagca agggcgaacg agtgtgagtt
     8401 tgattgtgta aaacagttcc atttgcgttt gaaacaatac aaaagcatgg gtcacccgtt
     8461 ggataagatt gagtttgagg tgtccggggg tacatggagc gagtacccaa ggatgtacca
     8521 acgcgagttt ataagggacg ggtattatgc agcgaatacg tacgaccgac ccgctaggga
     8581 gccattatca ttggaggaag agatagagct taatgaggat gctgtcatcc acatcattgg
     8641 gttaacaatt gaaactcgac ctgatacaat cacactggaa gaactgcaac tatttcgctc
     8701 ttacaacgtt acacgtgtac aaattggagt acagcacacg gacaatcgtg tgctaaggaa
     8761 gattaataga ggtcacacag tagaacaatc tatggatggt attaaattgt tgttagacaa
     8821 cggttttaag gtagatattc atttaatgcc tatgttgccg acaagcacgc ctcagatgga
     8881 catggagatg tttgatactg ttttgaccaa tcctaacttg caggtagacc agtggaaggt
     8941 gtatccaaca tcagtggttc cttggtccgt gttggagcag tggtacagga atgggaagta
     9001 caagccgtat tgtattgatg aacttattga tgttctcttg tatatgaaga agagggttca
     9061 taaccgaatt cggctcatac ggattgtgag ggacatcaat gagcactaca tattgggtgg
     9121 gtgtaagaac gtaagtttaa gacaggtatt gcacaagcgg ttggaaaagg aaaattcaat
     9181 ttgtcggtgc attcggtgtc gatctgcgaa agacaatgtg attgataata aacacaagtt
     9241 aaagattgac cgttttgaag catcaagagg aattgagtat tttataagct atgtttccga
     9301 ggatgaaaaa gttctttatg gcttttgtcg tcttaggttg cctccaaaag aatgttttaa
     9361 taatcaatta tctactattc gcggttgtgc gttggtgagg gaactacacg tatattcatc
     9421 tttaacccct gtgaatggtt tcaattcaaa taatattcaa catagaggat ttggtaagcg
     9481 attaatgaat cacgcggaac gaattgctgc gttcaacaat tatagaacag tggctgttat
     9541 tagcggcgtt ggtgtgagaa actattatcg taagctaggg tatcatttag acaacacgta
     9601 tatgataaag cgggtgggtg ttatatcctt catattcaac attataatgt gtattgcgac
     9661 attcataaaa atatatgcat ttggtagtta aaagaaacat caacacatta caaacgttta
     9721 gtattttgat tttgagtggt catagtggtt gtttactttt atactttgta cgccataaca
     9781 tacaccacaa ttatagggtt cttttttttt aaacactaaa tatttgtcac atttgtacta
     9841 attaaaaatg atttctcgta tttggatgat aatgtgatgg tatataaaaa tatcgtattt
     9901 aatgaataca gacaccacac aaatagccga cgatacgcca gttgttgcag acacaccagt
     9961 tgttgcagac acaccagttg ttgcagacac accagttgtt actcaagatg aaaaagatgc
    10021 gttggatgcg aaggagttag ttgcacaagc gttggctata gagaaagctc aagagttggc
    10081 tgctaaggaa gcccaagagt tggctgcgaa ggcgttggct ataaaggaag cccaagcagt
    10141 tggctgcgaa ggcgttggct gctaaagagt tggctgctaa ggaagccgag gaattggctg
    10201 ctaaagcagt tggctgctaa ggaagccgag gaattggctg ctaaagagtt ggctgctaaa
    10261 gagttggctg ctaaagagtt ggctgctaaa gagttggctg ctaaggaagc cgaggaattg
    10321 gctgctaaag agttggctgc taaggaattg gctgcaaagg aagcacaaga gttggctgca
    10381 aaggaattgg ctgctaagga agccgaggaa ttggctgcta aagagttggc tgctaaggaa
    10441 gcacaagagt tggctgctaa ggaattggct gcaaaggaat tggctgctaa agagttggct
    10501 gctaaggaag ccgaggaatt ggctgctaag gaattggctg ctaaggaatt ggctgctaag
    10561 gaattggctg ctaaggaagc cgaggaattg gctgctaagg aattggctgc taaggaattg
    10621 gctgctaagg aagccgagga attggctgct aaggaattgg ctgcaaagga attggctgct
    10681 aaggagttgg ctgctaagga agccgaggaa ttggctgcta aagagttgct gctaaggagt
    10741 tagcatgcta aggaacccga ggaattggct gctaaggaat tggctgcaaa ggaattggct
    10801 gcataaggaa cttggctgca aaggaattgg ctgctaaaga gttggctgct aaggaagccg
    10861 caggaattgg ctgctaaggc aattggcatg caaaggcaat tggctgcaaa ggaattggct
    10921 gcaaaggaat tggctgcaaa ggaattggct gtggttgcta aagagttggc tgctaaggaa
    10981 gccgaggaat tggctgctaa ggaattggct gcaaaggaat tggctgcaaa ggaattggct
    11041 gcaaaggaat tggctgctaa agagttggct gctaaggaag ccgaggaatt ggctgctaag
    11101 gaattggctg caaaggaatt ggctgcaaag gaattggctg caaaggaatt ggctgctaaa
    11161 gagttggctg ctaaggaagc cgaggaattg gctgcacaag aggctttgga gacacaagaa
    11221 tcagagaacg ctcgtttaca attggaggcg gaacgaaaac agtttgagga agagaagaag
    11281 ctttttgagt tagagaagag tcgtcaattg gatgcagaga aaaatctagc tgtggaatta
    11341 gaaagtacaa agaacaaaaa tttcatggta gaatatcctg aggatgacat gctatcattg
    11401 ttcaataaag tgggtgctaa acaagtgtat gcttatccta atgaaaatcg tgtttttcaa
    11461 gatttgaatt tgggtgcttc tggtcatgtg aacatgaagg cggataccat agaagtaatg
    11521 ggtgattctt tgtttaatag taatgttgta gttaatggaa gtggatatta tggtgactta
    11581 tcgatatttc gtacattccc ctctggtcat accattagtt attgtctgcg ggtaagtgat
    11641 caagaaaagt tgcaattttt taagcacgat tcaagacaag aaaagtctgt cctagtgaat
    11701 caatttggtt tgggtgcgat aaccacagaa aacaaagcta ttaacgaaac aacttctgat
    11761 aagttaaatg acttgtatga caaagcaaaa ttaataacaa ggagttcttt gtgatttttt
    11821 aatgtttttt tccaattaat ttatttttaa tattttaaaa gttgtttaaa gtgtagtatt
    11881 ttaaacaatt gcaattaatt gattaaatta tataaacata aattcttttg aaatatcagt
    11941 ttttttgtca taatgtcatg gtatataaac aattcaaaaa tgtcgaacga gtgtgatatg
    12001 tctattcccg tgtgtcccat ggaatatcct gagcctgaca tgttatcttt gttcaacaag
    12061 gtgggtgcca aacaaatgtt tgcgtatgaa gatgaaaaca atgtgcaaca agaattaaag
    12121 ttgggtgctt ctgggcacgt acacatgaag acttgtatgg ttgagtcaac aggtgattct
    12181 ttgtacaatt ctaacatggt tgtgaatggg aatgggtatt ttggaaacat gactgttttc
    12241 cgaacgttcc ccgccggcca tactgttagt tattgtatgc gtattaatga taatgaaaag
    12301 ttgcaatttt tcaaaacgga tacaagaaaa gaaaagtctg ttcttgtgaa tgagatgggt
    12361 attggagcta taactagtgc aaacaaagca ttaaccgaga acatttctga aaagctagat
    12421 gatttgtatg acaaggccaa gcttataaca aagagagaag gtgaacccat tatcgatgaa
    12481 ccggaaactg gaggacctac cccaccaatg ccgattgaac ccattatcga tgaaccggaa
    12541 actggaggac ctaccccacc aatgccgatt gaacccgttc ttattgttga cccaattctt
    12601 gttgaaccgg aaactggagg acctacccca ccaatgccga ttgaacccgt tcttattgtt
    12661 gaccccccag tagaccccat tcttattgtt gaccccccag tagaaccggt catgtctaat
    12721 ccagatccag ttccagagcc ataagcctct aaacgagcgt gtatagcatc ttgtctcttc
    12781 attgttgcat tttggcgttc aacagttgaa aatatgatgg gttccctgta tgaaaatatt
    12841 gagtcactta atgacgtttt tgttacattg gagggcgaag tctgtacttg taaataagat
    12901 gggaattggt gcaatcactg aaagtaataa acctttggtt gagaataact ctagtagatt
    12961 agaggctctt tatgataagg cgaagcttgt gacccgtgaa attactgaac atcaagggat
    13021 ggtttgttat tcacgacctg ggtcaccgac accgtctgac agtggtatct ccacccattc
    13081 acaagagtca acccattccg ctcattcaaa tcaaaaacca taaatatttt tagagatctt
    13141 cgctttgcag gaagttaatt gtgttatcgg gatgaataag tatttgttgt agaggatatt
    13201 ctgtacattg ggtttcttta gatgctgtac ttgtattagt tgtgtgtgcc aaggagcatt
    13261 tcttgcgtaa aactgaaaat acaatacagt atatgataat tatggaggtg actgttaaca
    13321 tgaaggttag aaacggtcct attgctattt cactgtaacc cattgagtag catagatctt
    13381 cgcatgttat ttttttatca tttatgaaac attggttatc agcatctgta ttgttaatca
    13441 taattgtaat aacaagaatc gttaatttaa taattattca agtatcaaat tttattttgt
    13501 ttaacagtta aaatttgatg attttctata gtttttgata gtattataaa taagccgtca
    13561 caatgaaggt aatccaagat gagaaatgca agtattacat tgggggtaac gcacgtgaaa
    13621 actggaatat gttgaattgt gcggagggac atgacatatg gatacatctt aaggattgtt
    13681 cttcttgtta cgttattgtt gtgttgagag agctcaaaga gatgtcattg gaagacataa
    13741 tgtacgcttg ttcgttgtgt aagagttact ccaagatgag ggatgagaaa aaaaaggtaa
    13801 agtgttgcta cacggaagtg cgaaatgtcg taaaggggag gtgtgtagga caagcagtta
    13861 tgttggtacc cccaacggtt attagtattt aataggaact aatgtagtta gaatgtagta
    13921 gcaggttgat gtcgtatgta ttcagtcgta ttttgagcag tctttctttt ttgcagaatg
    13981 acaggaaaag aaaggaagag ggggatatac gtaaagcaaa actacgaagg atgattatgg
    14041 aggagaaaaa gcaagcagag gatgtaatac gggcagttga agaggctaat cgtattatga
    14101 aagatttatg aaatatatac aaataaacta accatatatt taaagttgca aataatgaat
    14161 ttgaaaaaaa ttgatactgt gccacttgga agagttaagg cgtttgagtt taactcagta
    14221 tttaaggcta tgtatggtgt gaaaaaccca ttcaagatgt acaaattaga atcgggtgta
    14281 tacatgaata agtttaccaa ggagactgag aagaacgccg ctttatttga tggaaagggg
    14341 tttaatgcta aggacgagga acatgttcga aagatgaaac ggaggagtat tcaggtggtg
    14401 aatgatgaaa cgaagaaaga agatgttgat ttgaagtgta aacataagat atttaggaaa
    14461 ggtaggaagt attttgcggt tgtcatagaa gatgaaacgt tgaaagaagg tggtggtgaa
    14521 ggtaaagttg ttgatatcga gggggctttc gtggatcatg tggtgaagta ccatgagaaa
    14581 aatatggaaa agttggcaac cataatgaaa aatcctaaga atgttgagaa gtgggtgtca
    14641 agttttcttt cgaacaaaaa aaggaataca aaccttgtga atgcgtatga gaatgacatt
    14701 gccaactcgt taaggaggga gtatatggaa acttttggta gcaagcatca gcgaaagaaa
    14761 gaccttacta tatttgatag caaccacttt aagaagtggt atggaaagaa cataatgaag
    14821 ggtggtgtaa gtgttggcga taaacggcat tgtgatgata acaatccaca aaccaatgta
    14881 aaacgtaaat gcgtgaatac taataaaaat acttatatgg ggccgggaac tccaccatgt
    14941 acaaacgaac cttctaaatg tacatttgaa ccttgtgaat tagaaaacag tttgaataaa
    15001 tgctttaatt gtgaaaatgt tttatatatt gaattgatta acaaatatta tgaaccacag
    15061 attaaaattc aaaatagaga tggggtaaat gacatattga aggaaataat taatacacaa
    15121 gatggagact tggagacaaa tctagtaaat gttgttgaca ttattaaaac aaataccaac
    15181 aataccacaa cagactattt ctatacatac gaagaggtaa ttatgaatgc aagtgtgaat
    15241 acaggtgcga atgcaataca acctgttgtt tacaaatgtt ttaagaccat acattatgat
    15301 gattttagag tagaagactt tgattttgaa gacccaccac ccgagagtaa agtcactgtt
    15361 acagaaaaac aaggtggtgc tacaccagac atgagtggtg ggattgaact aaagaattat
    15421 tatacaaatc gagatgatac ggttttgggt agacaatata tagtagatgg ggtcgcaagc
    15481 atgttacagg cggtgaatgc aacaatagct ttctgtgaca acattcatga tttcgccacc
    15541 aaagttacaa agcaaactgt aataaacgac tatgttaaga atcttgaatt cgcgtacgta
    15601 ttgaatagta tagatgatcc tgacaaatac tttactttac aacagatgcg tagaattgca
    15661 atttcagcga agcaggatat aataaagcaa tgttcgacga atccacctta tatacaggaa
    15721 aaatctgata atttgaaatt gagtagtgtt tgggagagta ggtttctaag taacttctat
    15781 tataacgtgt taccctttga tgatagagcc aacttttaca agctaaacat tcaggacgca
    15841 aatagcatgg gtattttgct acatatctta aggataacgg atacaatcat tacttctttg
    15901 acacgtcaat tgccagtgat acagaaacat taggatcaat atatagtcac actgatttaa
    15961 ttgcaatatt tcaggaacat ggtatacacg agatgatcac tatagcgaag tggtgggatc
    16021 cttcgagcgg tggtggtgaa agttggggta ttcaagatat caaagaggag tttatagaaa
    16081 tatcaaaaaa acaaaaagag aaacaaagag tggaacaaaa aatggaacaa aaaaaggtac
    16141 aaaagatact tattaagaag attgttgaga atgcaaattt taaaatcaat ggtgataaat
    16201 cggtcaaaga cgtgttcaat gacgtacttc aggatggtgt cattcaaccg ttaaaaggta
    16261 acgcgcgatt ctcaagtatt gaaagcaaca aacaaataaa cttttgggat ttagatggaa
    16321 aaacaataca acaattaaac attgataacg gatttacaat aactaggtgt actgaagata
    16381 ttcttaaaga tataaatata aatggaaaaa gtatcaacaa taagctattg ttctatgatc
    16441 tcaaacgttc gggtgaccat ggtcaggtga tgaatatgaa gaagaggaat gttatgaacg
    16501 agcaggataa gaagggtttc cttctaacag gtgatgcgat gtgtgcaaca aaagcgatct
    16561 tagaacaagt tccggtgttg tttaagatgt acacaaaagg taaaagtgta ccaacacatg
    16621 tagatttata cttttacaac ccgcttccat ctaaaagtaa aaggaccata ttgttgaaca
    16681 acaatatcgc actttttgat gaagaatcca aaggtattat tggcagttta aaagaaacta
    16741 ctttattaac agttacattg aatgataaaa cgttgaaatt ggaagttgct acaacacccg
    16801 cgacagaaag tgaaattgaa gagaactttg ttgaattgtc aaatgttata ttagcgtatg
    16861 agtttttcgt gggtggtgat acgattgtgt cagcaggtgg tgatacgatt gtgtcaacaa
    16921 agataacaaa attattagaa gagttgaatc ccccccccac gcaacagtcg cctctggaga
    16981 gtaatatgaa cacatttgag aatattttga aaagaaacaa tgaacttatg ggattgattg
    17041 aaactatgaa tattgttgat aatgatgaag accataaaac aaaattggaa acattgatag
    17101 ggcctataaa atcaagaaca caactacgag tgatgaagtt aaaattggta tctgaaaatg
    17161 aaaaagcaac agaccagcta aaaaagttag cctttgattt tgataaatac attacaaaac
    17221 aacagtttga aaggttagaa aacttaggta aattgcgaaa ttatttcgat gatgtgttga
    17281 atacgtatga ttccatacca aatacgctaa gggattattt caaaggtaag ttgaaagcat
    17341 tgatagaatc aatagaacca gaaattaata ggctggtccc gttaggtacc aatgaaatta
    17401 acttggaaga aattgagtat attaataata tttttaccaa gtggaaatct attaaggcgt
    17461 cagttaatga agtagttata tcaaaacggt cagaacgata ttgggcaagg aatgcagcga
    17521 aagcagcaaa tgtcgaattg gaaaaggaga aagcggttga aaaggagaaa gcggttgaaa
    17581 aggataaagc ggttgaaaag gagacaactg ttgaacaaaa aacagatcaa tcttctcgaa
    17641 gcgaaagacc aggcttggtt gcttggcaag aacgaagaaa tcaagcaaac aaaatacgag
    17701 catgtgcgcc tgtatctgcg cgtgaatctg cgcctgtatc tgcgcaatca gctagagcat
    17761 tgcgattgga aaaacgaaat gctataagat cgattaagac caataagata aacgagattg
    17821 aaaaaacact tgttgaactg gagaaaattg cgggtgatgc tgaattggag gtgtacaagg
    17881 aggaagccaa gttatatcat gaggagaata aggagaataa ggagaatgag atagtatcga
    17941 aagtcaaagc gtttgcaaac tttattaaat taagttttac gaggagatgg ttttagtaaa
    18001 tcaattgaag cttttagtta taccatattt ttactcctag atataaatga attaccatca
    18061 tactgacttg tgaagcctgg aaattttaat taaaatttga gaaaaaaatg taatacaaaa
    18121 caaaattgtt tatataattc acaagatgaa taagttatat aatgaagaag ttgctgatgt
    18181 tcgtgtcaac gagattattg atgctcatat acttgggaag atatcaagaa atggattaca
    18241 agacgagtgt atcagtatat taatgaatat attaaatatt agggaatcgg atgaatcaaa
    18301 aaaaggttct tggattaaag aacgaatgga aaatcaagaa agaaaaagaa agtgtaaccg
    18361 ggatttcaca cgacatatat gtcttaacaa aagacctacc cgtttgcaca ttgtctccaa
    18421 atgattcaac attatgtgca gaaatgtatg ctatccagga ttctttgtgt gaaaatatgt
    18481 gttatttcgt gtataacatt tgatgtattg ttgtagaagt cttttgtatt cagtaattcg
    18541 tgtatagtat gaaagtttga tggacgcgtt tcaagagttt gtattatttt ttgtagtaat
    18601 attgaaactg gctttaggta agtattaata atatttagta ctctaagtgt ggttgcttca
    18661 tcggtatgaa taaactttcg cgatgattta atgacctgtt ttagaagatg gttgatgttt
    18721 ggtacataaa aaatacatct ctcggaatcg tcgcaattga tgctctcttg tgcgagtgag
    18781 tttaaagaag tttttaatgt attgat
//
